# Supplementary material for: Architecture and Distribution of Introns in Core Genes of Four Fusarium Species
Source: G3 (Bethesda). 2017 Oct 9;7(11):3809–20. doi: 10.1534/g3.117.300344 (PMC5677156; doi:10.1534/g3.117.300344)
Supplement: Supplementary file 1 [file 3809FileS1.zip › FileS1.gb]

LOCUS       FOXG_00616       1033 bp
DEFINITION  FOXG_00616     1033 bp
TITLE       FOXG_00616
ORIGIN

        1 ---------- ---------- ---------- ------ATGG AGCAGTTCTC CCAGACTTTC
       61 GGCTTTCGTG AGCCCTATCA GGTTCTGG-G TAAGTTGTCG CAAACTT--- ----------
      121 ---------- ---GAGCCAG -ATAGACAAA GCTTACAAGA TGCAG-TCGA TGCCGAAATG
      181 GTGAGAGATT CTTCCCGGTT CAAGATGGAC CTCGAGCCCG CTCTGTCGAG GACAGTTCAT
      241 GGCAAGGTCA AGCCCA-GTA TGTTT-TCAT GACAAACTTT -GTCGTGGTC GATCTTCTAA
      301 CCGGAATAG- TGATTACTCA ATGCGAAATT CGCAAACTTT ACGCAGCGCG AAACGAGCCA
      361 GGTGTACATG AGGCCATTGA CCTAGCCAAG ACCCTGGAGC GAAGACGATG CGGTCACCAT
      421 CCCGACGATT ATCCCGAGCC ATTGAGCACT CAAGAGTGTC TTCGATCAGT TGTCGACCCG
      481 AAGGCTACAC TTCAGAACAA GCATCGCTAC GTTGTGGCCA GCCAAGACCA GGAGGTACGA
      541 AGGATGCTGC GAGGCATCAA AGGAGTCCCC CTCATCTATA TCAAGAGGAG TGTTATGATT
      601 CTCGAGCCAA TGGCGGATGA GAGCGTTCAA GTGCGAGCAA AGGAGGAGAG AAGCAAATTT
      661 CGAGCAGAGA TCAAGAACCA ATTGGGCAAG CGAAAGCGAG ATGATGCAGA CGACGACGA-
      721 --GAAGGCCG ACAAGA---C CGATGGCAAC TCTGAAGAAC AAAAGAAGAA GAAGAAGAAA
      781 GGACACGGAC CCAAGGGGCC TAATCCTTTG GCGGTCCAGA AGCCCAAGAA GGCAAAGACA
      841 GAAGGACAAC AACCACGAAA GCAAGAATCT ACTGATGCGA AGGACGCGCC ACAAGAAGGT
      901 GCCGGCAAGC GAAAGAGACG GAGGAGGAAC AAGGCTACTG CAGGCACGGC AGACGACGGC
      961 GAAACGGACA CTGCAGC--- CGCGGAAGTG ACCATGGCAG AGACATGAGA AAGCTAGCAA
     1021 GCAAAGCGGG CGG
//
LOCUS       FVEG_00896       1033 bp
DEFINITION  FVEG_00896     1033 bp
TITLE       FVEG_00896
ORIGIN

        1 ---------- ---------- ---------- ------ATGG AGCAGTTCTC CCAGACTTTC
       61 GGCTTTCGTG AGCCCTATCA GGTTCTGG-G TAAGTTGTCG CAAACCT--- ----------
      121 ---------- ---AAGCTAC -GTAGACAAA ACTTACAAGT TACAG-TCGA TGCCGAAATG
      181 GTGAGAGATT CTTCCCGGTT CAAGATGGAC CTCGAGCCCG CTCTGTCAAG GACAGTTCAT
      241 GGCAAGGTCA AGCCCA-GTA TGTTT-CCAT GACAAAATTT -GTCGTGGTC AACCTTCTAA
      301 CTGGGATAG- TGATTACTCA ATGCGAAATT CGCAAACTTT ATGCAGCGCG AAATGAGCCA
      361 GGTGTTCATG AAGCCATTGA CCTAGCCAAG ACTCTGGAGC GAAGACGATG CGGTCACCAT
      421 CCCGACGATT ATCCCGAGCC ATTGAGCACT CAAGAGTGTC TTCGATCAGT TGTCGACCCG
      481 AAGGATACAC TTCAGAATAA GCATCGCTAT GTTGTGGCCA GCCAAGACCA GGAGGTACGA
      541 AGGATGCTGC GAGGCATCAA AGGAGTCCCC CTCATCTATA TCAAGAGGAG TGTTATGATT
      601 CTCGAGCCAA TGGCGGATGA GAGCGTTCAA GTGCGAGCAA AGGAGGAGAG AAGCAAATTT
      661 CGAGCAGAGA TCAAGAACCA ATTGGGCAAG CGAAAGCGAG AAGATGCAGA CGACGACGA-
      721 --GAAGGTCG ACAAGAAGAC TGATAACAGC TCTGAAGAAC AAAAACCGAA GAAGAAGAAA
      781 GGACACGGAC CCAAGGGGCC TAATCCTTTG GCGGTCCAGA AACCCAAGAA GGCAAAGACA
      841 GAAGGACAAC AACCACGAAA GGGAGAATCT ACTGATGCGA AGGACGCCCC ACAAGAAGGC
      901 GCCGGCAAAC GAAAGAGACG GAGGAGAAAC AAGGCTACTG CAG------C AGATGACCGT
      961 GAAATGGACA CTACAGC--- AGCGGAAGTG ACCATGGCAG AGTCATGATA AAGCTAGCAA
     1021 GCAAAGCGGG TGG
//
LOCUS       FGSG_00436       1033 bp
DEFINITION  FGSG_00436     1033 bp
TITLE       FGSG_00436
ORIGIN

        1 ATGAGAGGAA AGAGGTCAAA ACAGTACCGG AAGCTCATGG AGCAATTCTC CCAGACTTTC
       61 GGCTTCCGTG AACCGTATCA AGTCTTGG-G TAAGTTGTCG CAAACTGCTA TTGTCCCGAC
      121 AATTTGGTGG GAAAAGCTAG CACGAACAAA GCTTACAATA TCTAG-TCGA TGCCGAGATG
      181 ATCCAAGATT CCTCCCGATG CAAGATGGAC CTCGAGCCTG CTCTGTCAAG GACTGTCCAT
      241 GGCAAGGTCA AGTCCA-GTA TGTCC--CAT CACCAAGCTG TCTTGCGACC AAT-TGCTAA
      301 CTTGACCAGT GGTGACGCAG TGTGAGATGC GCAAGCTCTA CGCTACGCGA AATGA---AG
      361 -AT-TTTATA AAGC--TCGG CC------AA TCCCTCGAAA GACGAAGATG CGGTCATCAC
      421 CCTAACGAGT ACCCCGAACC GCTGAGCACT CAAGAATGCC TTCGATCAGT AGTCGACCCC
      481 AAGGACACAA ACCAAAACAA GCATCGTTAT GTGGTTGCCA GTCAAGATCA GGAAGTGCGA
      541 AGGATGCTAC GAGGAATCAA AGGTGTTCCT CTAATCTATA TCAAGAGGAG TGTCATGATA
      601 CTCGAGCCAA TGGCCGACGA AAGTGTTCAG GTCCGAGCGA GGGAAGAGAG GAGCAAGTTC
      661 CGAGCAGAAA TCAAGAGCTC CGTCGGAAAG CGAAAGCGAG AAGACGCAGA CGATGATGAT
      721 GAGAAGGCCG ACAAGAAGGA CGCCGGTACT ACAGAAGACC AAAAGAAGAA GAAAAAGAAG
      781 GGGTATGGAT CCAAAGGACC CAACCCTCTG GCAGTCCAAA AGCCGAAGAA GCCAAAGACG
      841 GATGGCCAGC AACCACGAAA GCAGGAATCC TCCGAGGTCA AGGAGAACAC ACAAGAAGGC
      901 GCCGGCAAGC GAAAGAGACG GAGACGGAAC AAGACCTCTG AGA---CAGA GGACCAAGGC
      961 GAAGCGAATA CTACCACTAC CACTGAGGTG ACTATGGCAG ACGCTTAA-- ----------
     1021 ---------- ---
//
LOCUS       augustus_masked-contig00001-abinit-gene-0.1-mRNA-1 (genomic sequence): 965 residues       996 bp
DEFINITION  augustus_masked-contig00001-abinit-gene-0.1-mRNA-1 (genomic sequence): 965 residues     996 bp
TITLE       augustus_masked-contig00001-abinit-gene-0.1-mRNA-1 (genomic sequence): 965 residues
ORIGIN

        1 ATGAGAGGAA AGCGGTCAAA ACAGTATCGG AAGCTCATGG AGCAGTTCTC CCAGACCTTC
       61 GGCTTTCGTG AGCCCTATCA GGTTCTGG-G TAAGTTGTCG CAAACTTGAG CCAG-ATAGA
      121 CGAAGCTTAC AAGATGCAGT CG-------- ---------- ---------A TGCCGAGATG
      181 GTGAGAGATT CTTCCCGGTT CAAGATGGAC CTCGAGCCCG CTCTGTCGAG GACAGTTCAT
      241 GGCAAGGTCA AGCCCA-GTA TGTTTTCCAT GACAAGCTTT TGTCGTGGTC GATCTTCTAA
      301 CTGGAATAG- TGATTACTCA ATGCGAAATT CGCAAACTAT ACGCTGCGCG AAATGAGCCA
      361 GGCGTACATG AAGCCATTGA CCTAGCCAAG ACCCTGGAGC GAAGACGATG CGGTCACCAT
      421 CCCGACGATT ATCCCGAGCC ATTGAGCACT CAAGAGTGCC TTCGATCAGT TGTCGACCCA
      481 AAGGATACAC TTCAGAACAA GCACCGCTAC GTTGTGGCCA GCCAAGACCA GGAGGTGCGA
      541 AGGATGCTGC GAGGCATCAA AGGAGTCCCT CTCATCTATA TCAAGAGGAG TGTTATGATT
      601 CTCGAGCCAA TGGCGGATGA GAGCGTTCAA GTACGAGCAA AGGAGGAGAG AAGCAAATTT
      661 CGAGCAGAGA TCAAGAATCA GTTGGGCAAG CGAAAGCGAG AAGACGTAGA CGACGACGAC
      721 AAGGCCGACA AGAAGACCGA TAACAACTCT GAAGAACAAA AACAGAAGAA GAAGAAAGGA
      781 CACGGACCCA AAGGGCCCAA TCCTTTGGCG GTCCAGAAAT CCAAGAAGGC AAAGATAGAA
      841 GGACAACAAC CACAGAAGCG AGAATCTACT GATGCAAAGG ACGTCCCACA AGAAGGCACC
      901 GGCAAGCGAA AGAGACGGAG GAGGAACAAG GCTACTGCAG CAGATGACGG CGAAACGGAC
      961 ACTCCAGCAG CGGAAGTGGT CATGGCAGAA CCATGA
//
LOCUS       FVEG_01429       2371 bp
DEFINITION  FVEG_01429     2371 bp
TITLE       FVEG_01429
ORIGIN

        1 ATCTTGCGAC AATCACCGTT GCTCATTCAC AGCATCCTTC CTACACACGA CGCCACTATG
       61 TCGACTGTCG CAGACGACCT CCTCAACGAT TTTGGAAGCT CCGGCGATGA GGCCGAAGAA
      121 GAGCTCAACG ACGGCCTCAT CAAGGATGAA GAGGCAACCG CCG---GCAA CCGTGACGCC
      181 ATGGAGTTGG ATGGCGATGC TGAGAGAAAG GTCGACGAAG ATTCGGATGA TGGATTGAAC
      241 GACAGAGAAG ATTCCGAAGC AACAAAAGTA AAGGTCGAGA AGATGCAACT TGGAGGAGTA
      301 AAGGATGTTA GAAGCGTTGC CAGCCTCATG CAAACGCTTG AACCAGTTCT CGAG-GTTAG
      361 TACTACCCCC TTCAGACCGA GCCGCATCAA CGGTCGCATC TTGATGGACG ATTCGTTTAC
      421 ATCAGTTCTT TTGACGGATA GCCCTGACGT ATTGCCTCGA ACGCTACAG- AGAATCGCAC
      481 ATTACCGATC GCAAGCCGCG ACGCAGAGTA CCAATGTCGG AAACATCGAA GATCATCCCG
      541 AGTATCATCT TCTGACGCAG TCCAACAGCC TTTCAACCCA GATCGATGGC GAGGTTGTCC
      601 TCGTTCATAA GTTCATTCGC GACCACTACT CGACGAGGTT TCCCGAGCTC GAGCGACTTG
      661 TTACTACGCC ACTAGAATAT GCCAAGGTCG TTGCTATCAT CGGAAATGGT CCGTTGGATT
      721 CGGAGAGTAT TAAGGCTCTG CAGACTTCGA CTAACAACCC GCTTGGAATA ACACTCAAGT
      781 CCGTCCTTGA TGGGCCGTCA CTCATGATAG TGACGGTCGA GGCCACCACA TCAAAGGGCC
      841 ACGAGATGAC ACCCGAAGAG CTTCAGCGCG TCTACAAGGC ATGCGATATG GTGATTGCCC
      901 TCAACAAGGC CAAGCAGACT CTCGCCGAGT ACGTGCAGTC GCGCATGAAC ATTTTTGCGC
      961 CAAATCTGAC AGCCCTTGTT GGTTCTCTTA CGGCCGCCCA ACTCCTCAAC GCGGCAGGCG
     1021 GACTGACAGG TCTCTCCAAG ACGCCTGCTT GCAACATCGC CTCTTGGGGA TCCAAGAAGA
     1081 AGCACTCGGG GCTTGCTACG AATATAGGTG TTCGGCAGCA GGGCTACCTT TACAACTCGG
     1141 AGATGATCCG AGGCATTCCT ACCGACTTGA AGAAGCAAGC CTTGAGAATC GTGTCGGCCA
     1201 AGCTAGTTCT GGCTGCCCGG GTTGATCGCA CACACTCCAG TCCGGATGGA TCCACAGGGG
     1261 AGGAGCTCAA ATCAGCATGT CTTGAACGCC TTGAGAAGCT GACAGAGCCA CCTCCCAACA
     1321 AAGGACAGCG TGCGCTCCCT GTGCCAGACG ATAAGCCATC CCGCAAGCGA GGTGGACGAC
     1381 GTGCTCGCAA GGCTAAGGAG GCTCTCGCTA TGACTGATCT TCGTAAGCAA CAGAACCGTA
     1441 TGGCATTTGG CAAGGAGGAA AGGGAGGTCG GATATGGCAC TGGCGAGTCA ACTGTTGGTA
     1501 TGGGCATGAT TGGTCAGTCC AACGACGGCC GCATTCGCAG CACCCAGATA GACCAGCGCA
     1561 CACGCGCAAA GCTCAGTGCC AAAAACAAGG GCTGGGGCGG AAACAGCACC GTGGGTGGTG
     1621 CTGCGTCGTC TATCGGTGGC TTTGGCCAAG CGTCTAATAT TGATCTACGA GGGCGCGGCT
     1681 TACGAGCGTC GGGAGTTGGC AGCACCATCG GTTCAGCAAC CGGCATAGCA TCATCTTTGT
     1741 CATTCACGCC CGTCCAAGGT CTGGAGCTCG TTGACCCCAA GATGCAGGCA GAACTCAGCA
     1801 AGAAGCGCAA GGCCGAGGAG GACCGTTGGT TCAAGGGCGG CAGCTTCACA CAGGTCGGAG
     1861 GGTTGTCAGA TGGAAGCGTT TTCAAGGTGC CGGCGCTCCC AGCAGCCAAA CGTGTCGATA
     1921 CAGGCGCAAC CAAAACGAAT ACCTCGGCAT CAAAATAATT ACGGCCTCAG TATCATTCCT
     1981 ACACCAC--G GCAACTTAGT GCTTCAGGGG TCACTGCGTG GCTTGGTTGT CATGGGAAAG
     2041 TTCAGGGTTG TCATGGGAAA GCAAACATTT GCATCATGAT GATCAT---- ----------
     2101 ------GTAT TACTGTACAA CGGCTTGCGG TTCGGGGAAC CGGTCCTGTA ACAACCCCGC
     2161 GCGCAGGATT ACTACGGCGC TACCAACTAC GACGATCAGC GAGGAATACG TTGGCAGAGT
     2221 GTAAGGTAAG AAACAGGCGG GCATTTCATT CGGGCAGGCG TTTGGCGAGA ACGGCGTTTC
     2281 AGGGAGAGGA TCTATGAATC CCAGGAGCAG AGCAGAATGG GAAAGTAATT AGCACTCTAG
     2341 CTCTGGTAGT TTCGAATGGG TCTGACTGGT A
//
LOCUS       FOXG_00086       2371 bp
DEFINITION  FOXG_00086     2371 bp
TITLE       FOXG_00086
ORIGIN

        1 --TTCGCGAC AATCACCTTT ACTCATTCAT ACCATCCTTC CTATACACGA CGCCACTATG
       61 TCGACTGTCG CAGACGACCT CCTCAACGAT TTTGGAAGCT CAGGCGATGA GGCCGAAGAA
      121 GAGCTGAATG ATGGCCTCAT CAAGGACGAA GAGGCAACCG ------GCAA CCGTGACGCC
      181 ATGGAGCTGG ATGGCGACGC TGAGACGAGG GACGACGAAG ATTCGGATGA TGGATTGAAC
      241 GACAGGGAAG ACTCCGAAGC AACAAAAGTA AAGGTCGAGA AGATGCAGCT TGGAGGAGTA
      301 AAGGATGTGA GAAGCGTTGC CAGCCTTATG CAAACGCTTG AACCAATTCT CGAG-GTTAG
      361 TACTGCCCCC TTCAAACCGA GCCGCATCAA CGGTCGCATC TTGATGGACG ATTCGTTTAC
      421 ATCAGTTCTT TTGACGGATA GCCCTGACGT ATTGCCTCGG ACGCTACAG- AGAATCGCAC
      481 ATTACCGATC GCAAGCCGCG ACGCAGACTA CCAACGTCGG AAACATCGAA GATCATCCCG
      541 AGTATCATCT TCTGACGCAG TCCAACAGTC TTTCAACCCA GATCGATGGC GAGGTTGTAC
      601 TCGTTCATAA GTTCATTCGC GACCACTACT CGACAAGGTT TCCTGAGCTC GAGCGACTTG
      661 TCACGACGCC GCTCGAATAT GCCAAGGTCG TTGCCATCAT CGGAAATGGC CCGTTGGATT
      721 CGGAGAGTAT CAAGGCCCTG CAGACTTCGA CTGACAACCC GCTTGGAATA ACCCTCAAGT
      781 CCGTCCTTGA TGGACCGTCA CTCATGATAG TGACGGTGGA GGCCACCACG TCAAAGGGCC
      841 ACGAGATGAC ACCCGAAGAG CTTCAGCGCG TCTACAAGGC ATGTGATATG GTTATTGCCC
      901 TCAACAAGGC CAAGCAGACT CTTGTCGAGT ACGTGCAGTC GCGCATGAAC ATTTTTGCGC
      961 CAAACCTGAC AGCCCTTGTT GGTTCTCTTA CGGCCGCCCA ACTCCTCAAC GCGGCAGGCG
     1021 GACTGACAGG TCTCTCCAAG ACGCCTGCTT GCAACATCGC CTCTTGGGGA TCCAAGAAGA
     1081 AGCACTCGGG GCTTGCTACG AACATAGGTG TTCGGCAGCA GGGCTACCTT TACAACTCGG
     1141 AGATGATCCG AGGCATTCCC AGCGACTTGA AGAAGCAAGC CTTGAGAATC GTGTCAGCCA
     1201 AGCTAGTTCT GGCTGCCCGG GTTGATCGCA CACACTCCAG TCCTGACGGA TCCACAGGAG
     1261 AGGAGCTCAA ATCAGCTTGT CTTGAACGCC TTGAGAAACT GACAGAGCCA CCTCCCAACA
     1321 AAGGACAGCG TGCGCTCCCT GTGCCAGACG ACAAGCCATC CCGCAAGCGA GGTGGACGAC
     1381 GCGCTCGCAA GGCTAAGGAG GCTCTCGCTA TGACTGATCT TCGCAAGCAA CAAAACCGCA
     1441 TGGCATTTGG CAAGGAGGAG AGGGAGGTTG GATATGGCAC TGGCGAGTCA ACTGTTGGTA
     1501 TGGGAATGAT TGGTCAGTCC AACGACGGCC GCATTCGCAG TACCCAGATC GACCAGCGCA
     1561 CACGCGCAAA GCTCAGTGCC AAAAACAAGG GCTGGGGCGG AAACAGCACC GTGGGTGGTG
     1621 CTGCGTCGTC TATCGGTGGC TTTGGCCAAG CATCTAACAT TGATCTACGA GGACGCGGCT
     1681 TACGAGCCTC GGGAGTTGGC AGCACCATCG GTTCAGCAAC CGGCACGGCA TCGTCTTTGT
     1741 CATTCACACC CGTCCAAGGT CTGGAGCTTG TTGACCCCAA GATGCAGGCA GAGCTCAGCA
     1801 AGAAGCGCAA GGCCGAGGAG GACCGCTGGT TCAAGGGTGG CAGCTTCACA CAGGTCGGGG
     1861 GGTCGTCAAG TGGAAGCGTT TTCAAGGTGC CAGAGCTCCC AGCAGCCAAA CGTGTCGATA
     1921 CAGGGTCAAC CAAAACGAGT GCCTCAGCAT CAAAATAATT ATGGCCTCAG TATCATTCCT
     1981 ACACCACATG TTAACTTAGT GCTTTAGGGG TCACTACGTG GCTTGATTGT CATGGGAAAG
     2041 TTCAGCGCTG TCATGGGAAA GCGGACATTT GCATCATCAT GATCATCGCC GATGGTGATC
     2101 ATGATGATCA TGTATTACAA CAGCTTGCGG TTCGGGGAAC CGGTCCTGCA GCGACCCCGC
     2161 GCGCAGCATT --------GC TACCAACTAC GACGATCAGC GAGGAATAGT T--GAAGAGT
     2221 GCACGGTAAG AAACAGACGG ATATTTCATT CGGGCAGGTG TTTGGCGAAA ACGGCGTTTC
     2281 AGGGAGAGGA TCTACGAGTC CCAGGAGCGG AGTAGCATGG GAAAGTAATT AGCTCTCTAT
     2341 CTCTGGTAGT TTCGAATGGC TCTGGCTGGT -
//
LOCUS       FGSG_01299       2371 bp
DEFINITION  FGSG_01299     2371 bp
TITLE       FGSG_01299
ORIGIN

        1 ---------- ---------- ---------- ---------- ---------- -------ATG
       61 TCGACCGACG CAGATGATCT GCTTAACGAT TTTGGAGGCT CGGGAGATGA AGCTGAAGAG
      121 GAGAACAACG ATGGCCTCAT CAAGGACCAA GAAGCGACTG GCGACCGCGA TCGTGATGCC
      181 ATGGAACTAG ACGGAGATGC CGAAGCAAAG AATGACGATG ATTCCGATGC CGATTTGAAC
      241 GACAGAGACG ATTCCGAGGC GGCAAAGATC AAGGTCGAGA AGATGCAGCT CGGGGGAGTC
      301 AAAGACGTTC GAAGCGTGGC CAGTCTGATG CAGACGCTGG AACCAGTTCT TGAA-GTTAG
      361 TACCAATATC C-----CCTT GTCTTTTAGA CGGTCGCATC TCGATGAACG ATTCGTTTAC
      421 ATCAGTTATT TTGG-AAACA GTCCTGACGT ATTGCCTCGA ACGTTACAG- AAAATCGCAC
      481 ATTTTCGATC GCAAGCCGCG ACGCAAAACA CAAACATCGG AAATATCGAA GACCACCCCG
      541 AATATCATCT CCTAACACAA TCCAACAGCT TGTCGACCCA GATCGATGGA GAGGTCGCTC
      601 TCGTCCATAA ATTCATCCGT GATCACTACT CGACACGGTT CCCCGAACTC GAACGACTAG
      661 TCACGACACC ACTCGAATAT GCCAAGGTCG TCGCCATCAT AGGAAATGGG CCTTTGGATT
      721 CGGAGAGCAT CAAAGCTTTG CAGACTTCAA CCGACAACCC TCTGGGAATA ACTCTCAAGT
      781 CTGTCCTGGA TGGGCCCTCA CTCATGATTG TGACGGTCGA GGCCACGACG TCCAAAGGTC
      841 ATGAAATGAC CCCAGAGGAG CTTCAGCGCG TCTACAAAGC GTGTGAGATG ACCATATCTC
      901 TCAACAACGC CAAGCAGACG TTGACAGAAT ACGTCCAGTC GCGCATGAAC ATCTTTGCGC
      961 CTAATTTGAC CGCTCTTGTC GGTTCCCTTA CAGCTGCCCA GCTCCTCAAC CACGCAGGCG
     1021 GGCTCACAGG TCTCTCAAAG ACGCCTGCTT GTAACATTGC CAGTTGGGGC TCCAAGAAGA
     1081 AGCACTCCGG AATGGCTACA AATATCGGCG TTCGACAACA AGGTTACCTT TACAATTCGG
     1141 AAATTATCCG GGCCATTCCA AGTGACCTGA GAAAGCAGGC CCTGAGAGTT GTGTCAGCTA
     1201 AGCTAGTCTT GGCTGCCCGG GTCGATCGTA TACATTCAAG CCCGGACGGG TCTACAGGAG
     1261 AGGAGCTTAA ATCAGCATGT CTCGAGCGCC TCGAGAAGTT GACAGAGCCA CCGCCCAACA
     1321 AGGGTCAGCG TGCGCTTCCA GTCCCAGACG ACAAGCCGGC CCGCAAGCGA GGTGGACGAC
     1381 GTGCCCGCAA GGCAAAGGAG GCGCTCGCCA TGACGGACCT TCGCAAACAA CAGAACCGCT
     1441 TGGCTTTTGG CAAGGAGGAG AAGGAAGTCG GTTATGGTCT TGGCGAGGGG ACCGTTGGTA
     1501 TGGGCATGAT CGGACAGTCC AACGACGGTC GTATCCGCGG TACTCAGATC GACCAGCGTA
     1561 CCCGAGCAAA GGTCAGTGCC AAAAACAAGG GCTGGAGCGG AAACAGCACT GTTGGTGGTG
     1621 CTGCCTCGTC TATAGGTGGT TTTGGCCAAG CATCCAACAT TGATCTACGG GGTCGCGGGC
     1681 TGCGGGCGAC TGGAGTCGGC AGCACGGTTG GGTCAGGAGC TGGTATATCG TCATCTCTGG
     1741 CATTTACCCC TGTGCAGGGT CTGGAACTCG TTGATCCCAA GACGCAGGCT GCGCTTAGCA
     1801 AGAAGCGCAA AGCTGAGGAG GACAGGTGGT TCAAAGGCGG CGCCTTCACT CAGGTTGGAG
     1861 GGTCGTCGAG CGGTAATGGT TTCAAGGTAC CAGAGCTTCC GACAGCCAAG CGAGTCGATA
     1921 CAGGCTCGAC CAAAACAGGT CCCTCAGCAT CGAAATGA-- ---------- ----------
     1981 ---------- ---------- ---------- ---------- ---------- ----------
     2041 ---------- ---------- ---------- ---------- ---------- ----------
     2101 ---------- ---------- ---------- ---------- ---------- ----------
     2161 ---------- ---------- ---------- ---------- ---------- ----------
     2221 ---------- ---------- ---------- ---------- ---------- ----------
     2281 ---------- ---------- ---------- ---------- ---------- ----------
     2341 ---------- ---------- ---------- -
//
LOCUS       genemark_masked-contig00002-abinit-gene-0.45-mRNA-1 (genomic sequence): 1893 residues       2369 bp
DEFINITION  genemark_masked-contig00002-abinit-gene-0.45-mRNA-1 (genomic sequence): 1893 residues     2369 bp
TITLE       genemark_masked-contig00002-abinit-gene-0.45-mRNA-1 (genomic sequence): 1893 residues
ORIGIN

        1 ---------- ---------- ---------- ---------- ---------- -------ATG
       61 TCGACTGTCG CAGACGACCT CCTCAACGAT TTTGGAAGCT CAGGCGACGA GGCCGAAGAA
      121 GAACTCAACG ATGGCCTCAT CAAGGATGAA GAAGCAACCG ------GCAA CCGTGACGCC
      181 ATGGAGTTGG ATGGCGATGC TGAGACGAAG GACGACGAAG ATTCAGATGG TGGCTTGAAC
      241 GACAGAGAAG ACTCTGAAGC AACAAAAGTA AAGGTCGAGA AGATGCAGCT TGGAGGAGTA
      301 AAGGATGTTG GAAGCGTTGC CAGCCTCGTG CAAACGCTTG AGCCAATTCT CGAGGTTAGT
      361 ACTGCCCCCT TCAAACCGAG CCGCATCAAC GGTCGCATCT TGATGGACGA TTCGTTTACA
      421 TCAGTTGTTT TGACGGACAG CCCTGACGTA TTGCCTTGGA CGCTACAGAG AATCGCACAT
      481 TACCGATCGC AAGCCGCGAC GCAGAATACC AACGTCGGAA ACATCGAAGA TCATCCCGAG
      541 TATCATCTTC TGACGCAGTC CAACAGCCTT TCAACCCAGA TCGATGGCGA GGTTGTCCTC
      601 GTTCATAAGT TCATTCGCGA CCACTACTCG ACGAGGTTTC CCGAGCTCGA GCGACTTGTC
      661 ACGACGCCAC TCGAATATGC CAAAGTCGTT GCCATCATCG GAAATGGTCC ATTGGATTCG
      721 GAGAGTATCA AGGCCCTGCA GACTTCGACT GACAACCCGC TTGGAATAAC CCTCAAGTCT
      781 GTCCTTGATG GGCCGTCACT CATGATAGTG ACGGTGGAGG CCACCACATC AAAGGGCCAC
      841 GAGATGACAC CCGAAGAGCT TCAGCGCGTC TACAAGGCAT GCGATATGGT TATTGCCCTC
      901 AACAAGGCCA AGCAGACTCT CGCCGAGTAC GTGCAGTCGC GCATGAACAT CTTTGCGCCA
      961 AACCTGACAG CCCTTGTTGG TTCTCTTACG GCGGCCCAAC TCCTCAACGC GGCAGGCGGA
     1021 CTGACGGGTC TCTCGAAGAC GCCTGCTTGC AACATCGCCT CTTGGGGATC CAAGAAGAAG
     1081 CACTCGGGGC TTGCTACGAA TATAGGCGTT CGGCAGCAGG GCTACCTTTA CAACTCGGAG
     1141 ATGATACGGG GTATTCCCAC CGACCTGAAG AAGCAGGCCT TGAGAATCGT GTCGGCCAAG
     1201 CTGGTTCTGG CGGCCCGGGT TGATCGCACG CACTCCAGTC CTGATGGATC CACAGGAGAG
     1261 GAGCTCAAAT CAGCTTGTCT TGAACGCCTT GAGAAACTGA CTGAGCCACC TCCCAACAAA
     1321 GGACAGCGTG CGCTCCCTGT GCCAGACGAC AAGCCATCCC GCAAGCGAGG TGGACGACGC
     1381 GCTCGCAAGG CTAAGGAGGC TCTGGCCATG ACTGACCTTC GCAAGCAACA AAACCGCATG
     1441 GCATTTGGCA AGGAGGAGAG GGAGGTTGGA TATGGCACTG GCGAGTCAAC TGTTGGTATG
     1501 GGAATGATTG GTCAGTCCAA CGACGGCCGC ATTCGCAGTA CGCAGATCGA CCAGCGCACG
     1561 CGCGCGAAGC TCAGTGCCAA AAACAAGGGC TGGGGCGGAA ACAGCACCGT GGGTGGTGCT
     1621 GCGTCGTCTA TCGGTGGCTT TGGCCAAGCA TCTAACATTG ATCTACGAGG GCGCGGCTTA
     1681 CGAGCCTCGG GAGTTGGCAG TACCATCGGT TCAGCAACCG GCACAGCATC GTCTTTGTCA
     1741 TTCACTCCCG TCCAGGGCCT GGAGCTTGTT GACCCCAAGA TGCAGGCAGA GCTCAGCAAG
     1801 AAGCGCAAGG CCGAGGAGGA CCGCTGGTTC AAGGGCGGCA GCTTCACACA GGTCGGGGGG
     1861 TCGGAGGGTG GAAGCGTTTT TAAGGTGCCG GCGCTCCCAG CAGCCAAACG TGTCGATACA
     1921 GGGTCAACCA AAACGAGTGC CTCAGCATCA AAATAA---- ---------- ----------
     1981 ---------- ---------- ---------- ---------- ---------- ----------
     2041 ---------- ---------- ---------- ---------- ---------- ----------
     2101 ---------- ---------- ---------- ---------- ---------- ----------
     2161 ---------- ---------- ---------- ---------- ---------- ----------
     2221 ---------- ---------- ---------- ---------- ---------- ----------
     2281 ---------- ---------- ---------- ---------- ---------- ----------
     2341 ---------- ---------- ---------
//
LOCUS       FVEG_05343       2130 bp
DEFINITION  FVEG_05343     2130 bp
TITLE       FVEG_05343
ORIGIN

        1 ATGGCGACCA CGGTGGACAA G-GTATGTAG CTCTCCCACT AGAAAGACTA TGCCTGCCAC
       61 GATTTGGCTA ACCCCGGTTC CCCTACCAG- ATCAAAGATA TTGAGGCCGA A-GTACGTGA
      121 TATTCCAATC GAACCCTTCC GTAAACGATG CTATCGGAGA AGATGATTGC CGAAGACCCA
      181 AGATGGGGG- ACTCTTTATC GTATAGATAG CCGGGATCAG CTCTGACATG TGTAACCAG-
      241 A-TGGCCAAA ACCCAGAAGA ACAAGGCGAC TTCTTACCAT TTGGGTCAGC TTAAGGCCAA
      301 GCTGGCCAAG CTCAAGCGCG AACTGTTGAC TCCCAGTGGC GGAGGTGGTG GCGGAGGTGC
      361 TGGTTTCGA- TGTGGCCAGA ACAGGCGTAG CCAGTATTGG CTTCATCGGC TTCCCTTCAG
      421 TGGGCAAGAG TACGCTCATG AGCAGACTCA CAGGCCAACA CTCGGAGGCT GCCGCCTACG
      481 AATTCACCAC CTTGACCTCT GTGCCTGGTC AAGTTGTCTA TAATG-GTTA GTCATTTGTG
      541 ATATCCCTCC CCCCTCGCCT TCTCCATCCC CACCTCCACT TCGATCAACG GATGCGGTGC
      601 GGCGCGGCTA TTTTCTTGTT CTCGGCTTGA TGCCCAATCT CCAATTCCAC CACCAC---C
      661 ACCACCATCA TCATCAGAAG GCGGCTCCTT TGTGCGTCAA ACATCG---- ---TGGCTGA
      721 CATGTATTTC TCCAG---GT GCCCCCTTGC AGATTATTGA CCTTCCTGGT ATCATTGAGG
      781 GTGCCAAGGA TGGTCGAGGT CGAGGTCGAC AAGTCATCGC CGTCGCTAAG ACATGCCATT
      841 TGATCTTCAT TGTGCTGGAT GTCAACAAGC CTCTGACGGA TAAGCGGGTG ATTGAGGCGG
      901 AACTCGAGGG TTTCGGAATC CGCATCAATA AGGAACCCCC -CAACATCAC CTTCAGGAAG
      961 AAGGACAAGG GTGGCCTCAA TATCACCAGC ACTGTACCCC TGACACATAT CGACCACGGC
     1021 GAGATTAAGG CTGTCATGAG CGAATATCGC ATCAATTCTG CGGACATTAC AATCCGGTGT
     1081 GACGCTACCG T-TGATGACC TGATCGACGT TCTTGAAGCA AAGAGCAGAA G-GTAAGGCT
     1141 GAAGTGTAGA AGTGTGGCAA ATACAGCTGC TTTCAAAGTC GA--GATAAC TTCAGTTTGC
     1201 TAACTATC-- --CAACTCCT CAG-TTATAT CCCAGTTGTC TAC-TGCCTG -AACAAGATT
     1261 GATTCCATCA GCATTGAGGA GCTTGACCTT CTCTATCGAA TTCCCAATGC TGTCCCCATC
     1321 AGTTCCGAGC ATGGATGGAA CATTGATGAG CTGATGGAGG CCATGTGGGA CAAGCTAAAC
     1381 CTTGTCCGCG TGTACACAAA GCCCAAGGGC AAGCAGCCTG ATTACTCTCA GCCTGTCGTG
     1441 CTCCGATCTA CGCGCTGCAC TGTTGAAGAT -TTC-GTGAG TCAGATCAGT TTCATGTGGC
     1501 GGGCGCCCTT TTGGCTGT-C CCCTGCGGAG C-CTCATGCC CAAAATCCAC ATTAGGAATC
     1561 CTGGATTGCT AATTGAGCTA CCACATAG-T GTAACGCCAT TCACCGAAGC ATTACGGAGG
     1621 TGTTCAAGAC GGCCATCGTT TATGGCAAGT CAGT-CAAGC ATCAGCCTCA ACGCGTGGGC
     1681 CTGGCTCACG AACTGTGTGA TGAGGATGTT G-GTAGGTTA CCCCCGGAGT CTCCG-ACAA
     1741 CAACCCTCGA CCCCAGCAGC AGCCTAAAGA CAGATTGAGA ATGGGGGAGA CAAGTACTTA
     1801 GTTAGGCCGC AGTGAGCTTG ATCTACCCGA TGCAGTCGGG ATCTTGCTTC ATTGATGAGC
     1861 CAGGGCGCCC ATGATCCCAG TCTCAGTCTG ATCCGTTGCA CCAAGGCGGC TAGGGTTGCA
     1921 TTGTATTAAG CTCAGAGCAA CGCTAACCAT TGTAACAG-T AACTATTGTC AAGCGATGAA
     1981 GAGAAACCTT GGAGAGATTG AAGGGGATGA TCCCGCGGCA ACGCCAGAGG GTTGGGGAGC
     2041 GAGCGAGACA TTGCCAGATA GCTTGGACCG CCGCTTCGCA TCAGACTGTT ACTGCAGCCA
     2101 TGCCAGCCAG CCACCAGTTT GCGACTCTGA 
//
LOCUS       FGSG_07241       2130 bp
DEFINITION  FGSG_07241     2130 bp
TITLE       FGSG_07241
ORIGIN

        1 ATGGCGACCA CGGTGGACAA G-GTTCGTAG TCGCTCCCAC CTTCAGACCG CACTTGGAAC
       61 AAGTTTGCTA ACCCCAGTCC CCC-ACCAG- ATCAAAGATA TTGAGGCCGA A-GTACGTGA
      121 TAACTCAAAC GAACCCTTC- -TACCCGACA CTTTAGGAGA TGACGAGAGC CGACGAGTCA
      181 TAATGGGGGC ACCTTTTGTT TTATCGACCA CGGGGACCGG CTCTAACGTG TGTAACTAG-
      241 A-TGGCCAAA ACCCAGAAGA ACAAGGCGAC GTCCTTCCAT CTGGGTCAGC TCAAGGCCAA
      301 GTTGGCCAAG CTTAAGCGCG AGCTGTTGAC TCCCAGCGGC GGAGGTGGTG GTGGCGGTAC
      361 TGGTTTCGA- TGTGGCCAGG ACAGGTGTTG CCAGTATTGG CTTCATCGGG TTCCCTTCAG
      421 TGGGCAAGAG TACGCTCATG AGCAGACTGA CGGGCCAGCA TTCGGAGGCT GCTGCATATG
      481 AATTTACCAC CCTGACCTCT GTGCCTGGTC AGGTGGTCTA CAACG-GTTA GTCTTTTGTG
      541 ATATCCCCCT CCCC------ ---------- ---CTCCACT TTACCGGTCA GAAGCGGC--
      601 ----CGCTTG CTCGATACAA GGCGGCTTGA T-CTTGATGC CCGATTCCAC T--------T
      661 GCCA------ ---------- ACGGTTCCTC CGCGCGTCAA ACATTGCCG- ---TGGCTGA
      721 CTCGCATT-C TCTAG---GC GCCCCTTTGC AGATCATTGA CCTTCCCGGT ATCATTGAAG
      781 GTGCCAAGGA TGGTCGTGGC CGAGGTCGAC AAGTTATTGC TGTGGCCAAG ACTTGCCATC
      841 TGATTTTCAT TGTGTTGGAC GTGAACAAGC CTTTGACGGA TAAGCGGGTG ATTGAGGCGG
      901 AACTCGAGGG CTTCGGAATT CGTATCAACA AGGAGCCACC -CAACATCAC CTTCAGGAAG
      961 AAGGACAAGG GTGGCCTCAA TGTCACCAGC ACCGTGCCCT TGACCCATAT CGACCATGGT
     1021 GAGATCAAGG CTGTTATGAG CGAATACCGC ATCAACTCGG CGGATATTAC AATCCGCTGC
     1081 GACGCTACAG T-CGACGACC TGATCGACGT CCTTGAGGCC AAGAGCCGGA G-GTAGGAAT
     1141 G--CCAAAAC TAACTGACAC ACAGACCTAC TTCTGTGGTC AAATGTGAAA CCCGGTTTGC
     1201 TAACGTTT-- --TGACCGGA TAG-TTACAT CCCCGTTGTT TAC-TGCCTG -AACAAGATT
     1261 GATTCGATCA GTATTGAGGA GCTCGATCTT CTGTACCGAA TCCCCAATGC TGTTCCCATC
     1321 AGCTCTGAGC ACGGATGGAA CATTGATGAG CTGATGGAGG CCATGTGGGA CAAGCTCAGC
     1381 CTGGTTCGAG TGTACACAAA GCCCAAGGGC AAGCAGCCAG ATTACTCTCA GCCCGTCGTG
     1441 CTCCGAGCTA CGCGCTGCAC CGTTGAAGAT -TTT-GTAGG CCTGCCCATT TCCTT-----
     1501 ---CATATTT TCG------C CCCTTTGTAC C-TTC----- --AAATTC-- ATGAAGAA--
     1561 CTGGATTGCT AATTGTTTTG ATATGCAG-T GTAACGCTAT TCATCGAAGT ATTACGGAGG
     1621 TTTTCAAGAC AGCCATCGTT TACGGCAAGT CTGT-CAAGC ATCAGCCTCA GCGTGTTGGC
     1681 TTGTCCCATG AATTATGTGA TGAGGATGTT G-GTAGGTTG AGCC-GGAAC ACCCG-AAAC
     1741 CAACTTTGGA CCCCAGTAGC AGCCTAAACA CAGATTGCGA GGGAGGGGGG AGCAGCCAAG
     1801 GT----CTTC ATTGAACGCG ATCTACCCGA T----TCAGG ATCTTGCTTC ACATGCTGGC
     1861 CATGGCGTCC CTCCTCACAA CCCCATTCTG GTCTGTTGGG GCTAGATTAC TGGGGTCAGG
     1921 TTGTACTAGG CTTACGGTAA CGCTAACTAT TGTAACAG-T AACCATTGTC AAGCGATGAA
     1981 AGGATAACTT GCGGAGATTG AAGGGGACGA TCCCACGGCA ACGCGAGAAG CTTGGTGAAC
     2041 TAGATTGCTT GGACTGCCGC TTTCGCATCA GGGTGTTACC ACCAGACAT- -----GGCAC
     2101 AGTCGATCAC CCTCAAGTAT GCGACTTTGG 
//
LOCUS       FOXG_07885       2128 bp
DEFINITION  FOXG_07885     2128 bp
TITLE       FOXG_07885
ORIGIN

        1 ACCGCCAATA TGGTGAACA- -TTACGGAGA AGATCAAGGA -GTAAGTTCA -GTCTTGAAT
       61 ACAGTGGCGG -----GGCAT CACTGACATA ATAACAG-GA TTGAGGAGGA GATGAAGAAG
      121 ACACAAA-GT GAGTAAATCT ATGATCT-TA GAAAACCTGA TGTTATGTCC CTTTGTTGCA
      181 AAATTGCAGC AGTTTGCCCA AAGACGAGAC CTAAAACAGT CGGCCTTGGG TGAAATTAAA
      241 GTTGCAACGA GTTGGAGGAA TA---TCAAA TCGTTCCA-- -AGGACTTCA CAAGGCTTCG
      301 TGAATATTGA CTAATATCTT TTCAG-AGAA -CAAGGCGAC TG-GTATGTT GTCGTAGAAA
      361 TAATTTCTGA ATGTTACAAT ATTAACGACA CCCAG-AATA ----TCATTT GGGTCTATTA
      421 AAAGG-GTCG GTTTGG---C ATGCCATGGC T-ACAGGACT ATGTCCTTGA AGAGATTTAT
      481 ACTAATTATC CTAG-AAAAC TCGCTCGACT AAGGGCACAG CTTCTAGAGC CCGGTC-CTG
      541 GAGCTGGCGG TGGTGGT--- --------GG CTCAGGTTTC GATGTCAGCA AAAGTGGTGA
      601 TGCGCGAATT GCTCTTGTTG GTTTCCCATC AGTAGGAAAA TCGACATTCT TATCGAAAG-
      661 -TCACCAAGA -CGCGGTCCG AAGTTGCTTC TTATGCTTTC ACAACCTTGA CAGCCATTCC
      721 CGGTGTGCTT GAGTATGGTG GTGCTGAGAT TCAGCTGCTC GATCTTCCCG GTATTATCGA
      781 GGGTGCTTCT GAAGGCAAGG GTCGAGGAAG ACAAGTTATT TCAGCCGCCA AGACCAGTGA
      841 CCTTATTCTA ATGGTTCTTG ACGCTACCAA GAAAGCCGAA CAAAGAGTAT TGCTCGAGGC
      901 TGAATTGGAA GCTGTCGGTA TCCGCCTGAA CCGAGAACCA CC-GTAAGTT CAACT-----
      961 ----GAGACA AGTTTGA--- -ATCGCTATT AATG-TGAGA CTTTAG-CA- ACATTTACCT
     1021 C---AAGGTC AAGAC----- --AGCGGGTG GCATGAAAAT C------ACA TTCCAGTCTC
     1081 CTCCCAAGAA CCTGGACGAG AAGATGCTTT ACAACATCCT GCGCGACTAC AAGATTCTTA
     1141 ATTG-----T GAGGTTCTTG TCCGTGATGA GAACGCTACA GTCGA----C GACTTCATTG
     1201 ATGTTATCAT GA---AGGAC CATCGAAAGT ACATCAAGTG TCTGTACGTC TACAACAAGA
     1261 TTGACAGTGT CTCGCTTGAC TTCTTGGACA AGCTAGCACG CGAGGATCAT ACAGTTGTCA
     1321 TGAGCTGTGA GCTGGACCTG GGTATCCAGG ATGTTGTGGA CAGATGTTGG AAAGAGCTCA
     1381 AGCTGATCCG TATTTACACC AAACGCAAGG GTGCTGAACC AGACTTTGGT GAGGCGTTGA
     1441 TTGTGCGCAG TA---ACAGT ACAATCGAGG ATGTCTGTGA CCGCATTCAC AGGACTCTGA
     1501 AGGACACGTT CAAGTATGCG CTGGTATGGG GTGCTAGCGC AAGACATGTT CCTCAAAGAG
     1561 -TTGGTCTGG CACACCCTGT GGCGGATGAA GATGTAGTGT ATATCGTCAG TGCTTGGAAG
     1621 GCTTAGATAT ATGTGCAAGC CTCGTGAAGC CAAAACAAAA AATCATTACT ACAC-TCGGT
     1681 TTCATTCGT- --TCAAGTTT AGAACTCAAA GACATGCTTC ATTGTTAAAA TCCGTACATA
     1741 AACCGGCCAC CAGAAAAGAA AGGCAAGC-C AAACCCTGTC ATCGCGTC-- ----------
     1801 ---------- ---------- ---------- ---------- ---------- ----------
     1861 ---------- ---------- ---------- ---------- ---------- ----------
     1921 ---------- ---------- ---------- ---------- ---------- ----------
     1981 ---------- ---------- ---------- ---------- ---------- ----------
     2041 ---------- ---------- ---------- ---------- ---------- ----------
     2101 ---------- ---------- --------
//
LOCUS       augustus-contig00073-abinit-gene-0.48-mRNA-1 (genomic sequence): 1744 residues       2128 bp
DEFINITION  augustus-contig00073-abinit-gene-0.48-mRNA-1 (genomic sequence): 1744 residues     2128 bp
TITLE       augustus-contig00073-abinit-gene-0.48-mRNA-1 (genomic sequence): 1744 residues
ORIGIN

        1 ATGGCGACTA CAGTGGACAA G-GTATGTAG CTTTCCCTCC AAAAAGACCA TGTCTGCCAC
       61 GGTTTGGCTA ACCCCGGTTC CCCTACCAG- ATCAAAGATA TTGAGGCCGA A-GTACGTGA
      121 TATTCCAATC GAACCTCTCC CTAAATGATG CTATCGGAGA AGACTATTGT CGGAACCCCA
      181 CGATGGGGG- ACTCTTTATC GTATAGATAG CCGGGATCAG CTCTGACATG TGTAACCAG-
      241 A-TGGCCAAA ACCCAGAAGA ACAAGGCGAC TTCGTACCAT TTGGGTCAGC TTAAGGCCAA
      301 GCTGGCCAAG CTGAAGCGCG AACTGTTGAC TCCCAGTGGC GGAGGTGGTG GTGGAGGCGC
      361 TGGTTTCGA- TGTGGCCAGA ACAGGCGTAG CCAGTATTGG CTTCATCGGC TTCCCTTCGG
      421 TGGGCAAGAG TACGCTCATG AGCAGACTCA CAGGCCAACA CTCGGAGGCT GCCGCTTACG
      481 AATTCACCAC ATTGACCTCT GTGCCTGGTC AAGTTGTCTA TAACG-GTTA GTCGTCTGTG
      541 ATATCCCTCA CCCCTCGCCT TCTCTATCTC CGCCTCCACT TCGATCAACG GATGCGGTGC
      601 GGCGCGGCTA TTTTCTTGTC CTCGGCTTGA TGCCCAATCT CCAG-TTCCT CCATCACAAC
      661 CACCACCACC ATCATCAGAA GGCGGCTCCT TTGTGCGTCA AACATTG--- ----TGGCTG
      721 ACATGGATTT CTCCAG--GT GCCCCCTTGC AGATTATTGA CCTTCCCGGT ATCATTGAGG
      781 GTGCCAAGGA TGGTCGAGGT CGAGGTCGAC AAGTCATCGC CGTCGCTAAG ACATGCCATC
      841 TGATCTTCAT TGTGCTGGAT GTCAATAAGC CTCTGACGGA TAAGCGGGTG ATTGAGGCGG
      901 AACTCGAGGG TTTCGGGATC CGCATCAATA AGGAACCCCC -CAACATCAC CTTCAGGAAG
      961 AAGGACAAGG GTGGCCTCAA TGTCACCAGC ACCGTACCCC TGACGCATAT CGACCACGGC
     1021 GAGATTAAGG CTGTCATGAG CGAATATCGC ATCAATTCTG CGGACATTAC AATCCGGTGT
     1081 GACGCTACCG T-CGATGACC TGATCGACGT TCTTGAGGCA AAGAGCAGAA G-GTAAGGCT
     1141 GAAGCATAGA AGTGTGGCAA ACACAGCTGC TTTCAAAGTC GA--GATAAG TTTAGTTTGC
     1201 TAACGATCGG TGCAACTCGT CAG-TTATAT TCCAGTTGTC TAC-TGTCTG -AACAAGATT
     1261 GATTCCATCA GCATTGAGGA GCTTGACCTC CTCTATCGAA TTCCTAATGC TGTCCCCATC
     1321 AGTTCCGAGC ATGGATGGAA CATTGATGAG CTGATGGAGG CCATGTGGGA CAAGCTAAAC
     1381 CTTGTCCGCG TGTACACAAA GCCCAAGGGG AAGCAGCCTG ATTACTCTCA GCCTGTCGTG
     1441 CTCCGATCTA CGCGCTGTAC TGTTGAAGAT -TTT-GTAAG TCAGATCAGT TTCATGTGGC
     1501 GGGCGCCCTT TTGGCCAT-C CCCTGCGGAG C-CTCATGTC CAAAATCCAA ATTAGGAATC
     1561 TTGGATTGCT AATCGAGCTA CCAAATAG-T GTAACGCCAT TCACCGAAGC ATCACGGAAG
     1621 TGTTCAAGAC GGCCATCGTT TATGGCAAGT CAGT-CAAGC ATCAGCCTCA ACGCGTTGGC
     1681 CTGGCTCACG AACTGTGTGA TGAGGATGTT GGTAGGTCAC CCCCGGAGTC TCCG-ACAGC
     1741 GACCCTCGGC CCTGGCAGCA GCCTAAACAC AGATTGA--- ---------- ----------
     1801 ---------- ---------- ---------- ---------- ---------- ----------
     1861 ---------- ---------- ---------- ---------- ---------- ----------
     1921 ---------- ---------- ---------- ---------- ---------- ----------
     1981 ---------- ---------- ---------- ---------- ---------- ----------
     2041 ---------- ---------- ---------- ---------- ---------- ----------
     2101 ---------- ---------- --------
//
LOCUS       FGSG_06777       2336 bp
DEFINITION  FGSG_06777     2336 bp
TITLE       FGSG_06777
ORIGIN

        1 ATGGATCGCG GATCAGTTTA CTCGGCTCAC GTCTACGAAC CGAGTTTCGG TGAGAATGGA
       61 GATACTCGGC TGCAGCTTCA GACACAGCTC GAAACCTTCA TCCTCGACTT TCGCCTCGAC
      121 AACAATTTCG TCTACAG-GT TCGCGCTGCG CTGAGCATCA TGTATGAGAC GGTCAAATGT
      181 ATTAACTATA CCATAG-AGA TCAACTTCGA GAGAATGCGC TGCTCAAGAG GTACTTCTGC
      241 GACGTCAACA TCAACGACTT GATTAGCTTC AACGAGGAGC TGGCACACCG ACTGGCTTCT
      301 GAACCTGCCG AGATCATCCC TCTA-GTAAG GAACACGCCA CAGCGAATAC AGTATATATC
      361 TAACAAG-CA TTAG-TTCGA AAATGCCCTA AAGAAATGCA CGCATCGCAT TGTCTTCCCC
      421 CACGAACCCA AGATTGAGAT CCCCGAACAT CAACTTCTCC TTCACTCAAA CGCCGACGAT
      481 GTCTCGATCC GCCATCTCGA CTCCGAGACC ATCTCACGGC TGGTACGTGT CCCGGGTATT
      541 GTTATTGGTG CCTCTGTCAT GTCATCAAAG GCAACAGAGC TTCATATACA ATGCCGCAAC
      601 TGCGGACACA CACAGAACAT TCCTGTCTTG GGAGGTTTCA CGGGTGTTAC TCTTCCCCGA
      661 CAATGCTCTC GAAGTCGAGT CCCCAATGAC CCTACACCAA AGTGTCCCAT GGACCCTTAC
      721 TTCGTGGCCC ATGAGAAATC TCGTTTTGTC GACCAACAAA TTATCAAGCT TCAAGAAGCG
      781 CCCGATCAAG TTCCTGTGGG AGAGCTGCCC AGGCACGTCC TCATCTCAGC CGATAGATAC
      841 TTGACAAACA GAGTTGTTCC AGGTTCAAGA TGTACTGTCA TGGGCATCTT CTCAATTTAC
      901 CAAAACAAAG CCTCCAAGAA CTCCTCTACT GGTGGCGCTG TGGCTATCCG TACCCCTTAT
      961 TTGAGAGCGG TCGGAATCCA GTCAGATATA GACCAAGCAG CCAAGGGTAA TGCAACTTTC
     1021 TCAGAAGAAG AGGAGCAAGA GTTCTTGGAA ATGAGCAGAC GGCCAGACAT TTACGATGTT
     1081 ATGACTGACT GCATCGCCCC CTCTATTTAT GGAAACCGTG ACATCAAGAG GTCAATCCTT
     1141 TGCTTGTTAT TAGGTGGTTC AAAGAAGATC CTTCCCGATG GAATGAGACT GAGAGGAGAC
     1201 ATCAATGTGT TACTTCTTGG TGACCCTGGT ACAGCCAAAT CTCAGCTTCT TAAGTTTGTC
     1261 GAAAAGGCAG CTCCGATCTC TATCTACACA TCCGGAAAGG GTTCATCAGC TGCAGGTCTA
     1321 ACAGCGTCTG TGCAACGTGA TCAGTCCACG CGCGAATTCT ACCTCGAAGG TGGTGCGATG
     1381 GTCTTGGCTG ACGGTGGAGT GGTGTGTATC GACGAGTTTG ACAAGATGAG AGATGAGGAC
     1441 CGAGTGGCGA TCCACGAAGC TATGGAACAG CAAACTATTT CCATCGCCAA AGCTGGTATC
     1501 ACCACCATTC TCAATGCACG AACCTCGGTT CTGGCCGCCG CCAACCCCAT T-TTCGGTCG
     1561 ATACGATGAT ATGAAGACTC CCGGAGAGAA CATCGATTTC CAGACTACCA TTCTTTCGCG
     1621 TTTCGATATG ATTTACATTG TCAAGGATGA ACATAGCCGT GAAAAGGACG AGACGATGGC
     1681 CAAGCACGTT CTCGGTATCC AGATGAACGG CCGAGGCACT GAGGACATGA CAGAATCTGA
     1741 AATCCCCATT GACAAGATGC GAAGATATAT CACCTACTGC AAGAC-GTAA GT-----TTT
     1801 CCGTCGTCTC CCTATCCTCC TACTTATACT GACACGCGAT AG-TCGATGT GCCCCTCGAC
     1861 TTAGTCCTGA AGCTGCCGAG AAGCTCTCTT CTCACTTTGT TTCCATCCGT CGTCAGGTCC
     1921 ACGCTGCTGA GATCGAGGCC AACAGTCGTT CTTCCATCCC TATTACCGTC CGTCAGCTTG
     1981 AAGCTATCGT TCGTATTACT GAGTCTCTTG CCAAGCTTAC CCTCTCCCCT ATTGCTACCG
     2041 AAGTGCATGT GGACGAGGCC ATTCGTTTGT TCTTGTGCTC TACCATGGAC GCTGTCAACC
     2101 AGGGCAGCAA CCAGGGCAGT CGCGAGTTGA ACGATGAAGT CAACCGACTC GAGGCAGAGC
     2161 TGAAGCGACG ACTACCTATC GGGTGGAGCA CCAGTCTCTC CACACTCAAA AAGGAGATGG
     2221 TTGAGGGTAA GGGGTACAGC GAGCAGGCAC TCAACCGAGC CCTTATGGTT CTGCAACGGA
     2281 GAGACACAAT TATGTTCAGA AACCAGGGAG CTCAAGTATA CAGGAACGGA GCTTAA
//
LOCUS       FVEG_05211       2336 bp
DEFINITION  FVEG_05211     2336 bp
TITLE       FVEG_05211
ORIGIN

        1 ATGGACCGCG GATCAATCTA CTCGGCTCAT GTCTATGAGC CGAGCTACGC TGAAAACGGC
       61 GATACTCGAA TGCAGCTCCA GACACAGCTT GAAACATTCA TCCTTGATTT TCGACTTGAT
      121 AACAACTTCG TCTACAG-GT TTGCCC---- CCAGATATCT AGCCTTCGAC AGTTCTTCAT
      181 AATAACGGTG CTGTAG-AGA TCAACTCCGA GAGAATGCCC TCCTCAAGAG ATACTTCTGT
      241 GAT-GTCAAC ATCAATGACT TGATCAGCTT TAACGAAGAG CTCGCCCACC GATTGACATC
      301 TGAGCCAGCA GAGATTATCC CTCTGGTAGG GACCACGCAG CGCGCAATAT A-TAAATCTC
      361 TAACAAATCA ATAG-TTTGA AAATGCACTA AAAAAATGCA CACACCGTAT CGTTTTCCCT
      421 CATGAGCCCA AGGCCGAGAT CCCTGATCAC CAACTTCTTC TTCACTCGAA TGCCGACGAC
      481 GTCTCGATCC GTAACCTCGA TTCCGTGACC ATCGCGCGAC TGGTGCGAGT CCCGGGTATT
      541 GTCATTGGCG CCTCTGTTAT GTCATCCAAG GCGACAGGAC TCCATATTCA ATGCCGCAAC
      601 TGCGGGCACA CACAAAACAT TCCAGTTCTA GGTGGCTTCA CAGGCGTCAC TCTGCCTCGG
      661 CAATGTGCTC GTAGCCGAGT TCCCAACGAT CCAACTCCGA AATGTCCTTT GGATCCCTAC
      721 TTTGTTGTTC ACGAAAAGTC TGGCTTTGTT GATCAGCAGA TCATCAAGCT TCAAGAGGCT
      781 CCCGATCAAG TCCCTGTCGG AGAACTGCCT CGACACGTTC TCATCTCAGC TGACAGATAC
      841 CTCACAAACA GGGTTGTTCC CGGATCGAGA TGTACTGTTA TGGGCATCTT CTCAATCTAC
      901 CAAAACAAGG CTTCTAAGAA CTCCTCCAAT GGTGGTGCTG TAGCCATCCG TACCCCTTAT
      961 CTCAGAGCGG TTGGGATCCA GACAGATATC GATCAAGCAG CCAAGGGAAA TGCGACTTTC
     1021 TCAGAGGAAG AGGAGCAAGA ATTTCTGGAG CTCAGCAGAC GGCCCGATAT ATACAACGTG
     1081 ATGGCCGACT GCATTGCGCC CTCTATTTAC GGTAACCGCG ATATCAAGAA GGCAATTCTT
     1141 TGTTTGTTGT TAGGTGGCTC AAAGAAAATC CTTCCCGATG GAATGAAATT GAGAGGCGAT
     1201 ATCAACGTAT TGCTTCTTGG TGACCCCGGT ACAGCCAAGT CACAGCTTCT GAAATTTGTT
     1261 GAGAAAGCGG CTCCTATCTC TATATACACC TCGGGAAAGG GCTCCTCCGC TGCAGGTCTG
     1321 ACAGCATCTG TTCAGCGTGA TCAATCCACT CGGGAATTCT ATCTCGAGGG CGGTGCCATG
     1381 GTTTTAGCTG ACGGAGGAGT TGTGTGTATT GATGAATTCG ACAAGATGAG AGACGAAGAT
     1441 CGAGTTGCGA TTCATGAGGC TATGGAACAG CAGACTATTT CCATCGCAAA GGCCGGTATC
     1501 ACCACTATTC TGAATGCGCG AACATCAGTC TTGGCTGCTG CCAATCCTAT C-TTTGGTCG
     1561 GTACGATGAT ATGAAGACTC CTGGAGAAAA CATCGACTTT CAGACTACTA TTCTGTCACG
     1621 TTTTGATATG ATTTTCATTG TCAAGGATGA CCATAGCCGC GAGAAGGATG AGACTATGGC
     1681 CAAGCACGTT CTCAGTATCC AGATGAATGG TAGAGGCGCC GAGGACATGA CTGAAACCGA
     1741 AATTCCCATT GACAAGATGC GACGATACAT CACCTACTGC AAGAC-GTGA GTTGCAATTC
     1801 CAACCTTTAC AATCTTTGGT TTTTTATACT GATATCCGAC AG-ACGCTGT GCACCCAGAC
     1861 TGAGTTCCGA GGCTGCTGAA AAGCTCTCTT CTCACTTCGT CTCTATCCGA CGCCAGGTCC
     1921 ATGCTGCTGA GATGGAAGCA AACACACGTT CCTCTATTCC CATCACAGTC CGTCAACTTG
     1981 AGGCTATCGT TCGTATCACC GAGTCTCTTG CTAAGCTCAC CCTTTCACCC ATCGCCACCG
     2041 AAGTACATGT CGACGAGGCC ATTCGACTGT TCCTGTGCTC TACAATGGAT GCCGTCAACC
     2101 AGGGCAGCAA TCAGGGGAGT CGCGAGTTGA ACGATGAAGT TAACCGCCTT GAGACGGAGC
     2161 TCAAACGTCG CCTGCCTATT GGTTGGAGTA CTAGCCTATC TACACTTAGG AGGGAAATGG
     2221 TCGAGGGCAA AGGATACAGC GAACAAGCGT TGAACCGAGC GTTGATGGTT CTTCAACGGA
     2281 GAGACACGAT CATGTTTAGA AACCAAGGTG CTCAGGTGTA TAGAAATGGA GCTTAA
//
LOCUS       FOXG_02046       2336 bp
DEFINITION  FOXG_02046     2336 bp
TITLE       FOXG_02046
ORIGIN

        1 ATGGATCGCG GATCAATCTA CTCTGCTCAC GTCTATGAGC CGAGCTACGC TGAAAATGGC
       61 GATACTCGAA TGCAGCTCCA GACACAGCTT GAAACATTCA TCCTTGATTT TCGACTGGAT
      121 AACAACTTCG TCTACAG-GT TTGCCC---- CCAAATATCT AGTCTTCGGT AGTTCTTCAT
      181 AATAACAGCG CTGCAG-AGA TCAACTCCGA GAGAATGCTC TTCTCAAGAG ATACTTCTGC
      241 GAT-GTCAAC ATCAACGACT TGATCAGCTT TAACGAAGAG CTCGCGCACC GATTGACATC
      301 TGAGCCAGCA GAGATTATCC CTCTGGTAGG GACCACGCAG CGCGCAACAT A-TAAATCTC
      361 TAACAAGTCA ATAG-TTTGA AAATGCACTA AAAAAATGCA CACACCGTAT CGTCTTCCCC
      421 CATGAGCCCA AGGCCGAGAT CCCTGATCAC CAACTTCTTC TTCACTCGAA TGCCGACGAC
      481 GTCTCCATCC GTAACCTCGA TTCCGTGACC ATTGCGCGAC TGGTGCGAGT CCCGGGTATT
      541 GTCATCGGCG CCTCTGTTAT GTCATCCAAG GCGACAGGAC TCCATATCCA ATGCCGCAAC
      601 TGCGGACACA CACAAAACAT CCCTGTCCTA GGTGGCTTCA CAGGTGTCAC TCTGCCTCGA
      661 CAATGTGCTC GTAGCCGAGT TCCCAACGAT CCAACTCCAA AATGTCCTTT GGACCCCTAC
      721 TTTGTTGTTC ACGAAAAGTC TGGCTTTGTT GATCAACAAA TCATTAAGCT TCAAGAGGCT
      781 CCCGATCAAG TCCCTGTCGG AGAACTGCCT CGACACGTTC TCATCTCAGC TGACAGATAC
      841 CTCACAAACA GGGTTGTTCC CGGATCGAGA TGTACTGTTA TGGGCATCTT CTCGATCTAC
      901 CAAAACAAGG CTTCCAAGAA CTCTTCCAAT GGTGGTGCTG TAGCCATCCG TACCCCTTAT
      961 CTCAGAGCGG TTGGGATCCA GACAGATATC GATCAAGCAG CCAAGGGAAA TGCGACTTTC
     1021 TCAGAGGAAG AAGAGCAAGA ATTTCTGGAG CTCAGCAGAC GGCCCGATAT ATACAACGTG
     1081 ATGGCCGACT GCATTGCGCC CTCTATTTAC GGAAACCGCG ATATCAAGAA GGCAATTCTC
     1141 TGTTTGCTGT TAGGTGGTTC AAAGAAGATC CTTCCCGATG GAATGAAATT AAGAGGTGAC
     1201 ATCAACGTAT TGCTTCTTGG TGACCCCGGT ACAGCCAAGT CACAGCTTCT GAAATTCGTC
     1261 GAGAAGGCGG CCCCTATCTC TATATACACC TCGGGAAAGG GTTCCTCCGC TGCAGGCCTG
     1321 ACAGCATCTG TTCAACGTGA TCAATCCACT CGCGAATTCT ATCTCGAGGG CGGTGCCATG
     1381 GTTTTGGCTG ACGGAGGAGT TGTGTGTATT GATGAGTTCG ACAAGATGAG AGACGAAGAT
     1441 CGAGTTGCGA TCCATGAGGC TATGGAACAG CAGACTATTT CCATCGCAAA GGCCGGTATC
     1501 ACTACTATTC TGAATGCGCG AACATCGGTC TTGGCTGCTG CCAATACTAT CATTTGGTCG
     1561 ATATGATGAT ATGAAGACTC CTGGAGAAAA CATTGACTT- CAGACTACTA TTCTGTCACG
     1621 TTTTGATATG ATTTTCATTG TCAAGGATGA CCATAGCCGC GAGAAGGATG AGACTATGGC
     1681 CAAGCACGTT CTCAGCATCC AGATGAATGG TAGAGGCGCC GAGGACATGA CTGAAACCGA
     1741 AATTCCTATT GACAAGATGC GACGATACAT CACCTACTGC AAGACGTGAG TCGCAATTCC
     1801 AAGCTTCTTA GTCTTATTTT GTTTGTACTA ATATCCGACA GA--CGTTGC GCTCCCAGAC
     1861 TGAGTTCCGA AGCTGCTGAA AAGCTTTCTT CTCACTTCGT CTCTATCCGA CGCCAGGTCC
     1921 ACGCTGCTGA GATGGAAGCA AATACACGTT CCTCTATTCC CATCACAGTC CGTCAACTCG
     1981 AGGCTATCGT CCGTATCACC GAGTCTCTTG CTAAGCTCAC CCTTTCCCCC ATCGCCACCG
     2041 AGGTACATGT CGACGAGGCC ATTCGACTGT TCCTGTGCTC TACCATGGAT GCCGTCAACC
     2101 AGGGCAGCAA TCAGGGGAGT CGCGAGTTGA ACGATGAAGT TAACCGCCTT GAGACGGAGC
     2161 TCAAACGTCG GCTGCCTATC GGCTGGAGTA CTAGCCTATC TACACTCCGG AGGGAAATGG
     2221 TCGAAGGCAA AGGATACAGC GAACAAGCGC TGAACCGAGC GTTGATGGTT CTTCAACGGA
     2281 GAGACACGAT CATGTTCAGA AACCAAGGTG CGCAGGTGTA TAGAAATGGA GCTTAA
//
LOCUS       Fusarium_graminearum:FGST_07742 (genomic sequence): 2323 residues       2336 bp
DEFINITION  Fusarium_graminearum:FGST_07742 (genomic sequence): 2323 residues     2336 bp
TITLE       Fusarium_graminearum:FGST_07742 (genomic sequence): 2323 residues
ORIGIN

        1 ATGGACCGCG GATCAATCTA CTCGGCTCAC GTCTATGAGC CGAGCTACGG TGAAAATGGC
       61 GATACTCGAA TGCAGCTCCA GACACAGCTT GAAACATTCA TCCTTGATTT TCGACTCGAT
      121 AACAACTTCG TCTACAG-GT TTGCAC---- CCA-ATATTA AGCCTTCGGC TGTCCTTCAT
      181 AATAACGGTG CGGTAG-AGA TCAACTCCGA GAGAATGCCC TTCTCAAGAG ATACTTCTGC
      241 GATATCAACA TCAACGACTT GATCAGCTTT AACGAAGAGC TCGCGCACCA GTTGACGTCT
      301 GAGCCAGCAG AGATTATCCC TCTG-GTAGG GACCACACAG CGCGCAATTT A-TAAATCTC
      361 TAACAAGTCA ATAG-TTTGA AAATGCACTA AAAAAATGCA CACACCGTAT CGTCTTCCCC
      421 CATGAGCCCA AGGCCGAGAT CCCTGATCAC CAACTTCTTC TTCACTCGAA TGCCGACGAC
      481 GTCTCGATCC GTAACCTCGA TTCCGTGACC ATTGCGCGAC TGGTGCGAGT CCCGGGTATT
      541 GTCATCGGCG CCTCTGTTAT GTCATCCAAG GCGACAGGAC TCCATATCCA ATGCCGCAAC
      601 TGTGGACACA CACAAAACAT CCCTGTTCTA GGTGGCTTCA CAGGTGTCAC TCTGCCTCGA
      661 CAATGTGCTC GTAGCCGAGT TCCCAACGAC CCAACTCCAA AATGTCCTTT GGATCCCTAC
      721 TTTGTTGTTC ACGAAAAGTC TGGCTTTGTT GATCAACAGA TCATCAAGCT TCAAGAGGCT
      781 CCCGATCAAG TCCCTGTTGG AGAACTGCCT CGACACGTTC TCATCTCAGC TGACAGATAC
      841 CTCACAAACA GGGTTGTTCC TGGATCGAGA TGTACTGTTA TGGGCATCTT CTCGATCTAC
      901 CAAAACAAGG CTTCTAAGAA CTCTTCCAAT GGTGGTGCTG TAGCCATCCG CACCCCCTAT
      961 CTCAGAGCCG TTGGGATCCA GACAGATATT GATCAAGCAG CCAAGGGAAA TGCGACTTTC
     1021 TCAGAGGAAG AGGAGCAAGA ATTTCTGGAG CTCAGCAGAC GGCCCGATAT ATACAACGTG
     1081 ATGGCCGACT GCATTGCGCC CTCTATTTAC GGTAATCGCA ATATCAAGAA GGCAATTCTT
     1141 TGTTTGCTGT TAGGTGGCTC AAAGAAAATT CTTCCCGATG GAATGAAATT AAGAGGCGAC
     1201 ATCAACGTAT TGCTTCTTGG TGACCCCGGT ACAGCCAAGT CACAACTTCT GAAATTTGTC
     1261 GAGAAAGCGG CTCCTATCTC TATATACACC TCGGGAAAGG GCTCCTCCGC TGCAGGTCTG
     1321 ACAGCATCTG TTCAACGTGA TCAATCTACT CGGGAATTCT ATCTCGAGGG TGGTGCAATG
     1381 GTTTTGGCTG ACGGAGGAGT TGTGTGTATT GACGAATTCG ACAAGATGAG AGACGAAGAT
     1441 CGTGTTGCGA TTCATGAGGC TATGGAACAG CAGACTATCT CCATCGCAAA GGCTGGTATC
     1501 ACCACTATTC TGAATGCGCG AACATCGGTA TTGGCTGCTG CCAATCCCAT C-TTTGGTCG
     1561 GTATGATGAT ATGAAGACTC CTGGAGAAAA CATCGACTTT CAGACTACTA TTCTGTCACG
     1621 TTTTGATATG ATTTTCATTG TCAAGGATGA CCATAGCCGC GAGAAGGATG AGACTATGGC
     1681 CAAGCACGTT CTCAGTATCC AGATGAATGG TAGAGGCGCC GAGGACATGA CTGAAACCGA
     1741 AATTCCCATT GACAAGATGC GACGATACAT CACATACTGC AAGAC-GTGA GCTGCAATTC
     1801 CAACCCTTAC AATCTTATTT TGCTTATACT AATATCCGAC AG-ACGTTGC GCACCCAGAC
     1861 TGAGTTCCGA GGCTGCTGAA AAGCTTTCTT CTCACTTCGT CTCCATCCGA CGCCAGGTCC
     1921 ATGCTGCTGA GATGGAAGCA AACACACGTT CCTCTATTCC CATCACAGTC CGTCAACTCG
     1981 AGGCTATCGT CCGTATCACC GAGTCTCTTG CTAAGCTCAC CCTTTCACCC ATCGCCACCG
     2041 AAGTACATGT CGACGAGGCT ATTCGACTGT TCCTGTGCTC TACAATGGAT GCCGTCAACC
     2101 AGGGCAGCAA TCAGGGGAGC CGCGAGTTGA ACGATGAAGT TAACCGCCTT GAGACGGAGC
     2161 TCAAACGTCG CCTGCCTATC GGCTGGAGTA CTAGCCTATC TACACTTAGG AGGGAAATGG
     2221 TCGAAGGCAA AGGATACAGC GAACAAGCGT TGAACCGAGC GTTGATGGTT CTTCAACGGA
     2281 GAGACACAAT CATGTTCAGA AACCAAGGTG CCCAGGTGTA TAGAAATGGA GCTTAA
//
LOCUS       FVEG_07295       3107 bp
DEFINITION  FVEG_07295     3107 bp
TITLE       FVEG_07295
ORIGIN

        1 TTTCTATCTT ATCCATTCTC ACGATCCTCC CTCTATCTTC CGCCTTTTCG CGATCGCTTT
       61 CCTTCTTCTT CTCTTTTGAG CTTTCCCGCG CATCGCTCAA CTTTATATCC CCCTTCTTCT
      121 TTCTACCTTA ATATCGTGTC TCGGGGCAAA TCCCACCCGT CGAAATCAGT GTCGTTG-GT
      181 AAGTGATGCC ATCCGAGTGC TCACTTTTTT TTTCTTGCTG GTGGTGCTCA GCCAATCGCT
      241 ATTCCTCGCA AGGAACAACC AGACTTTGAA CAACACCAAA CTGACTGTTG GCTTTCCTCT
      301 GTATAG-GTA TCGATTTCGG AACCCTCAAG ACTGTCATCG CCGTTGCTCG AAACCGCGGT
      361 GTCGATGTT- ---------- GTGCGTATAC CCTCATAACC TCCCCCGCCA TCTATCCCAG
      421 TCGACTGCCC TGCCCTTACC CCTCCATACC TGCTTCGTCG TCGCTCCTCC ACCGACGATG
      481 GGATCGATGG CCACCCTCAA AATTTCCCAT AACTGACTTC TTTTGTCTTG TACAG-----
      541 ----GTCACC AATGAAGTCT CAAACCGAGC AACTCC-GTA TGTTTGTACC TCTTGTTTGA
      601 CCCCGTTGCT TGTCGCGCGC GGCCAAACAA CGCTCCACCA CCTTTATCAG ACACATATAT
      661 ACTGACAATT CTATTCCCTA G-TTCCCTGG TAGGATTCGG ACCAAAGTCT CGTTACCTCG
      721 GAGAGGCCGC CAAGACCCAG GAAATCTCCA ACCTCAAGAA CACTGTCAGC TCTCTCAAGC
      781 GTCTTGCTGG TCGACAATTC AACGACCCCG ATATTCAGAT TGAGCAGCAA TATGTGACCG
      841 CTCCTCTGGC CGATTGTAAT GGCCAGGTCG GTGCTGAAGT CAACTATCTG GGCAAGAAGG
      901 AGAAGTTCAC TGCCACTCAG CTGGTTGCCA TGTACTTGAG CAAGATTAAG CAGACCGCTG
      961 GAGCTGAACT CAAGCTGCCT GTTCAAGACG TCTGCCTGAG TGTGCCACCT TGGTTCACTG
     1021 ATGTTCAGCG CCGTGCTCTT ATCGACGCTG CCGAGATCGC TGGCCTCCGT GTTCTCCGTC
     1081 TCATCAACGA CGGCACAGCC GCCGCTCTTG GCTGGGGCAT TACAAAGCTC GACTTGCCTG
     1141 CCCCTGAGGA GGCTCCCCGC CGTGTCTGCT TCGTCGATAT CGGCCACAGC AGCTACACTG
     1201 TCTCCATTGT CGAGTTCAAG AAAGGTGAGC TCGCTGTCAA GGCCACCACC TGGGACAAGG
     1261 ACTTCGGTGG TCGTGACTTC GATCGCGCTC TCGTCGACCA CCTCGCCAAG GAGTTCAAGG
     1321 GCAAATACAA GGTCGACATC ATGACCCACG GCCGTGCCCT TGCCCGTACT ATCGCCGCCG
     1381 CTGAGAAGAC AAAGAAGATT CTATCTGCCA ACCAACAAGC TCCTGTCAAC ATTGAGTCTC
     1441 TCATGAACGA CATTGATGCC TCTGCCATGA TCACTCGCCA GGAGTTCGAG GCCATGATCG
     1501 AGCCCCTCCT TGCCCGAACC CACCTTCCCC TCGAGGAGGC CCTTGCCCAG GCTAAACTTA
     1561 CCAAGGACGA TATCGATGTT ATTGAGGTCG TTGGTGGTGG TTCTCGTGTC CCTGCTCTCA
     1621 AGGAGCGCAT CCAGGAGTTC TTTGGAAAGC CCCTATCCTT TACCCTTAAC GCCGACGAGG
     1681 CTCTTGCTCG TGGCTCTGCC TTCAGCTGTG CCATTCTCTC CCCTGTCTTC CGTGTCCGAG
     1741 ACTTCTCAGT CCAGGACATC ATCAGCTACC CCATTGAGTT TGCCTGGGAG AAGGCTCCCG
     1801 ATATTCCTGA TGAGGACACC AGTCTGACTG TCTTCAACAA GGGCAACGTC ATGCCCTCGA
     1861 CCAAGATCCT TACTTTCTAC CGAAAACAGC CCTTTGATCT CGAGGCCCGA TATGCCCAGC
     1921 CCGAGCTACT CCCCGGCAAG ACTAACCCCT GGATCGGCCG TTTCTCTGTC AAGAACGTCA
     1981 AGGCCGATGG TAAGGATGAC TTTATGATTT GCAAACTCAA GGCCCGTGTC AACATCCACG
     2041 GTGTCCTGAA CGTCGAGACT GGTTACTACG TCGAGGAGGA GGAGGTTGAG GAGGAGGTTA
     2101 ACGAGGATCC CGAT-GTGAG TTTGCCCGAG CCGTATATGG CGCCAAATGA TTTCCCCCCT
     2161 GCCCAAGGTC AAGACTCGGC CTCTTCATCA TCCGCATCCG TTGGAGATGA TAGCCAGGAA
     2221 TATCCTGCAA AGCGCCCGCG ACTCGACGAT GAAGAACCTG ACTCGTCTCG TTCCGCTTTC
     2281 GGTGTTCCAG AACATTTAGA AGAATCAATT TATGAAAGCC GATCGCTAAC ATCCGTTTCC
     2341 CAAAAG---- GCCATGGAGA CCGATAAGGA TGCCCCTAAG AAGACTCGCA AGGTGAAGAA
     2401 GCAGGTCCGC AAGGGTGACC TGCCCATCTC CACAGGTAGT GCCTCTCTTG ACGACTCCAC
     2461 CAAGGCCAGC CTTCTTGAGA AGGAGGCTGC CATGGTTATG GAGGACAAGC TTGTCGCCGA
     2521 TACCGAGGAG AAGAAGAACG AGCTCGAGGC TTACATCTAC GACCTTCGTG CCAAGCTCGA
     2581 CGAGCAGTAC TCCGAGTTTG CCAGCGAAGA GGAGAAGCAG ACCATCAAGG CCAAGCTTGA
     2641 AGCCACAGAG -GTATGTTCA CATATTCCTT GATAGCTGAG AATTCATATA CTAATAGCAA
     2701 TTCTAG--GA TTGGCTGTAC GAGGAGGGTG ATGATACCAC AAAGGGTGTG TATGTTGCCA
     2761 AGATCGACGA GATCCGCGCC ATGGCTGGTC CCATTGTTCA GCGCCATTTT GAGAAAGTCG
     2821 AGGCTGAACG ACAAGCTGCT CTGGAGAAAG CCGAGGCCGA GCGGGCTGCC AAGAAGGCTG
     2881 AGGAGGATGC TCGCAAGGCT GCGGAGGCCG AGAAGGCCAA CGCAGACCAG GAGATGAAGG
     2941 ATGCTGACGC TCCGCAACAG GAGACTGAGG CCTCTGCTGA CCCCCAGTAA ATTATGAATA
     3001 AAGGGAGGAA ATTTCGACGC TGCAGATGCA TGCTCGGCCA GCTCTGCGTG CGTGATGCTT
     3061 GCATGATATG CGATAAGATG AATGACGCCT GAAAAGATTA CGGATGT
//
LOCUS       FOXG_04178       3102 bp
DEFINITION  FOXG_04178     3102 bp
TITLE       FOXG_04178
ORIGIN

        1 TTTCTATCTT ATCCATTCTC ACGATCCTCC CTCTATCTCC CGCCTTTTTG CGATCGCTTT
       61 CCTTCTTCTC TTTTGAGCTT TCCCGCGCAT CGCTCAACTT TATATCCCCC TTCCTCTTTC
      121 TACCTTAATA CCGTGTTTCG GGGCAAACCC CACCAGTCGA AATCATGAGT GTCGTTG---
      181 -GTAAGTGAT GCACCCTGAG TACTCACTTT TTTTTCTTTG CTGGCGGTGC TCGGCCAATC
      241 GCTATTCCTC CCAAGGAACA ACCCGACTTT GAACAACATC AAACTGACTG TTGACTTTCC
      301 TCTGTATAG- GTATCGATTT CGGAACCCTC AAGACTGTCA TCGCCGTTGC CCGAAACCGC
      361 GGTGTCGATG TT-------- GTGCGTATAC CCTCATAACC TCCCCCGCCA TCTATCCCAG
      421 TCAACTGCCC TGCCCCTCCA TACCTGCTTC GTCGTCGCTC CTACACTGCC GATGGGATGG
      481 ATGGCCAACT CCAAGGACTC CCATAACTGA CTTCGTTTGT CTTGTACAG- ----------
      541 ----GTCACC AATGAAGTTT CAAACCGAGC AACTCC-GTA TGTTCATACC TCTTGTTTGA
      601 CCCCGTTGCT TGTCGCGCGC GGTCCACACC CCCCACCACC ACCTTTATCA GACATATATA
      661 CTGACAATTT TATTCTCTAG --TTCCCTGG TAGGATTCGG ACCCAAGTCT CGTTACCTCG
      721 GAGAGGCTGC CAAGACCCAG GAAATCTCCA ACCTCAAGAA CACTGTCAGC TCCCTCAAGC
      781 GTCTTGCTGG CCGACAATTC AACGACCCCG ATATTCAGAT TGAGCAGCAA TATGTGACCG
      841 CTCCTCTGGC CGATTGCAAT GGCCAGGTCG GTGCTGAGGT CAACTACCTG GGCAAGAAGG
      901 AGAAGTTCAC TGCCACTCAG CTGGTTGCCA TGTACTTGAG CAAGATCAAG CAGACCGCCG
      961 GAGCCGAGCT CAAGCTGCCT GTTCAAGATG TCTGCCTGAG TGTGCCTCCT TGGTTCACTG
     1021 ATGTCCAGCG CCGTGCTCTT ATCGACGCTG CCGAGATTGC TGGACTCCGT GTCCTCCGCC
     1081 TCATCAACGA CGGCACAGCC GCCGCTCTCG GCTGGGGTAT TACAAAGCTC GACCTGCCTG
     1141 CCCCTGAGGA GGCTCCCCGC CGTGTCTGCT TTGTCGACAT CGGCCACAGC AGCTACACTG
     1201 TCTCCATTGT CGAGTTCAAG AAGGGTGAGC TCGCTGTCAA GGCCACCACC TGGGACAAGG
     1261 ACTTCGGTGG TCGTGACTTC GACCGCGCTC TGGTTGACCA CCTCGCCAAG GAGTTCAAGG
     1321 GCAAATACAA GGTCGACATT ATGACCCACG GCCGTGCTCT TGCCCGTACC ATCGCCGCCG
     1381 CTGAGAAGAC AAAGAAGATT CTCTCTGCTA ACCAGCAAGC TCCTGTCAAC ATTGAGTCTC
     1441 TCATGAACGA CATTGATGCT TCTGCCATGA TCACTCGCCA GGAGTTCGAG GCCATGATCG
     1501 AGCCTCTCCT TGCCAGAACC CACCTTCCCC TCGAGGAAGC CCTTGCCCAG GCTAAGCTCA
     1561 CCAAGGACGA TATTGATGTT ATTGAGGTCG TTGGTGGCGG CTCTCGTGTC CCCGCTCTCA
     1621 AGGAGCGCAT CCAGGAGTTC TTCGGCAAGC CTCTCTCATT TACCCTTAAC GCCGACGAGG
     1681 CTCTTGCCCG TGGTTCTGCC TTCAGCTGTG CCATTCTCTC CCCTGTCTTC CGTGTCCGAG
     1741 ACTTCTCCGT CCAGGACATC ATCAGCTACC CCATCGAGTT CGCCTGGGAG AAGGCTCCCG
     1801 ATATTCCTGA TGAGGACACC AGCCTGACTG TCTTCAACAA GGGCAACGTC ATGCCCTCGA
     1861 CCAAGATCCT TACTTTCTAC CGAAAACAGC CCTTCGATCT CGAGGCCCGA TATGCCCAGC
     1921 CTGAGCTGCT CCCCGGCAAG ACTAACCCCT GGATCGGCCG TTTCTCTGTC AAGAACGTCA
     1981 AGGCCGATGG TAAGGACGAC TTCATGATTT GCAAACTCAA GGCCCGTGTC AACATCCACG
     2041 GTGTCCTGAA CGTCGAGACT GGTTACTACG TCGAGGAGGA GGAGGTTGAG GAGGAGGTTA
     2101 ACGAAGACCC CGAT-GTGAG TTTGTCCGAG CCGTATATGG CGTCCAATGA TTTCCCCCCC
     2161 GTCCATGATC AGGACTCGGC CTCTTCATCG TCCGCATCTG TTGGAGATGA TAGCCGAGCA
     2221 TATCCTGCAA AGCGCCCGCG ACTCGACGAT GAAGAAGAAA CCGACTCGTC CCGTTCCGCT
     2281 TTCGCTGTTC CAGAGCATTT AGAAGAATCG ATTTATGAAC CCCGATCGCT AACATCCGTT
     2341 TCCCAAAAG- GCCATGGAGA CCGATAAGGA TGCCCCCAAG AAGACCCGCA AGGTGAAGAA
     2401 GCAGGTCCGC AAGGGTGACC TGCCCATCTC CACAGGCAGT GCCTCTCTTG ACGACTCCAC
     2461 CAAGGCCAGC CTTCTCGAGA AGGAGGCTGC CATGGTTATG GAGGACAAGC TTGTCGCCGA
     2521 TACCGAGGAG AAGAAGAACG AGCTCGAGGC TTACATCTAC GACCTCCGTG CCAAGCTCGA
     2581 CGAGCAGTAC TCTGAGTTTG CCAGCGAAGA GGAGAAGCAG ACCATCAAGG CCAAGCTTGA
     2641 GGCCACAGAG -GTATGTTCA CATGTTCATT GATAGCTCGA AGATTCACAT ACTAATAGCA
     2701 ATTCTAG-GA TTGGCTGTAC GAGGAGGGTG ATGATACCAC AAAGGGTGTG TACGTTGCCA
     2761 AGATTGACGA GATCCGCGCC ATGGCTGGTC CCATTGTCCA GCGCCACTTT GAGAAAGTCG
     2821 AGGCTGAACG ACAAGCCGCT CTGGAGAAAG CCGAGGCCGA ACGGGCTGCG AAGAAGGCTG
     2881 AGGAGGATGC TCGCAAGGCT GCGGAGGCCG AGAAGGCCAA CACAGACCAG GAGATGAAGG
     2941 ATGCCGACGC TCCGCAACAG GAGACCGAGG GCTCTGCCGA CCCCCAGTAA GTTATGAATA
     3001 AATGGAGGGA ATCTCGACAC TGCGGATGCA TGCTCGGTCG GCTCTGCGTG CGTGATGCTT
     3061 GCATGATATG AGATGAATGA CGCCTAAAAA GATTACGGAT GT
//
LOCUS       FGSG_01950       3233 bp
DEFINITION  FGSG_01950     3233 bp
TITLE       FGSG_01950
ORIGIN

        1 ACTATTCTCA CGATCCTCTC CTCCATCTTC CGCTTTTCTT GCGATCGCTT TCATTTCCCT
       61 CTTCTGAGCT TTCCTGCGCA TCGCTCAACT ATATCCCCCC CTCTTCTCTT TTTACCTTAA
      121 TATCGTGTCT CGGGGCAAAC CCCACCAGCC GCAATCATGT CTGTCGTTG- ----------
      181 -GTAAGTTGC CTTTTCTTCC CAACCAGTTG CATACGCCAG TTACAAGAAC TATAACCTAA
      241 CTCTTGGCTC ACAG-GAATC GATTTCGGAA CCCTCAAGAC CGTCATTGCC ATTGCCCGAA
      301 ACCGCGGTGT CGACGTT--- ---------- ---------- ---------- ----------
      361 ---------- ---------- GTGCGTATAC CCTCGTTGTC TTTCACGCTA TCTAATCTAT
      421 CTCGACCGCT TCGCTTCGCT TTACCCCTCC ATACCCAGTC GTCGCTCCCC CTTATATATC
      481 AGCATCGAGA TAGATGGATA ACATTAGTGA TGCTCTTAGC TGACTCTGTT TGTCTTAATA
      541 TAG-GTCACC AACGAAGTCT CAAACCGAGC AACCCC-GTA TGTCATCTCC CTCTTGCTTA
      601 ACTTGTCGCT TGTCGCGCAA ATCCAAGCAA CCCCACCATG TTTGTTGAAT ATCTCATACT
      661 AACAAGTTCA TAG------- --TTCTCTGG TAGGATTCGG ACCCAAGTCT CGCTACCTCG
      721 GTGAGGCCGC CAAGACCCAG GAGATCTCCA ACCTTAAGAA CACCGTCAGC TCCCTCAAGC
      781 GACTCGCTGG CCGATCATTC AACGACCCCG ATATTCAGGT TGAGCAGCAA TATGTTACCG
      841 CTCCTCTCGT CGATGTCAAC GGCCAGGTCG GTGCCGAGGT CAACTACCTG GGCAAGAAGG
      901 AGCACTTCAC AGCTACCCAG TTGGTTGGCA TGTACCTGAG CAAGATCAAG CAGACCGCCG
      961 GTGCCGAGCT GAAGCTACCT GTTCAAGATG TTTGCATGAG TGTGCCTCCT TGGTTCACTG
     1021 ATGTCCAGCG ACGTGCTCTT ATCGACGCTG CCGAGATTGC CGGCCTCCGC GTCCTCCGCC
     1081 TCATCAACGA CGGCACTGCT GCCGCTCTTG GTTGGGGTAT CACAAAGCTC GACCTGCCCG
     1141 CTCCCGAGGA GCCAGCTCGC CGAGTTTGCT TTATCGACAT CGGACACAGC AGCTACACTG
     1201 TTTCCATTGT TGAGTTCAAG AAGGGCGAGC TTGCCGTCAA GGCCACTACT TGGGACAAGG
     1261 ACTTCGGTGG CCGAGACTTC GACCGCGCTC TTGTCGAGCA CCTTGCCAAG GAGTTCAAGG
     1321 GCAAATACAA GGTCGACATC ATGACCCACG GCCGTGCTCT CGCCCGTACC ATCGCCGCCG
     1381 CCGAGAAGAC CAAGAAGATC TTGTCTGCCA ACCAGCAGGC CCCCGTTAAC ATCGAGTCGC
     1441 TCATGAACGA TATCGATGCT TCCGCCATGA TCACCCGCCA GGAGTTTGAG GCCATGATTG
     1501 AGCCCCTCCT CCAGCGAACC CACCACCCCC TTGAGGAGGC CCTGGCTCAG GCCAAGCTCA
     1561 CCAAGGATGA TATTGATATT ATCGAGGTTG TTGGTGGTGG TTCTCGTGTT CCTGCTCTCA
     1621 AGGAGCGCAT TCAGGCTTTC TTCGGCAAGA CTCTTTCTTT CACCCTCAAC GCCGATGAGG
     1681 CTCTTGCCCG TGGTTCCGCC TTCAGCTGTG CCATTCTTTC TCCCGTCTTC CGTGTCCGAG
     1741 ACTTCGCTGT CCAGGACATC ATCAGCTACC CCATTGAGTT TGGCTGGGAG AAGGCCCCCG
     1801 ATATTCCTGA TGAGGACACC AGCTTGACTG TCTTCAACAA GGGCAACGTT ATGCCATCAA
     1861 CCAAGATTCT CACTTTCTAC CGAAAACAGC CCTTCGACCT CGAGGCTCGA TACGCCCAGC
     1921 CCGAGCTTCT CCCTGGCAAG ACTAACCCTT GGATCGGCCG CTTCTCTGTC AAGAACGTCA
     1981 AGGCCGATGG CAAGGACGAT TTCATGATCT GCAAGCTCAA GGCCCGTGTC AACATCCACG
     2041 GTGTTCTCAA CGTTGAGACC GGTTACTATG TTGAGGAGGA GGAGGTCGAG GAGGAGGTTA
     2101 ACGAGGACCC CGAT-GTGAG TTTGCCTGCG CCGCCTATGG CTTCCAGTTC CCCCCCTGAC
     2161 TCGGTTTCTA CTTCATCGTC CGCATCCGTC GGAGACGACA GTCGTGCCTA TCCCGTTAAG
     2221 CGGCAACGCC TCAATGATGA CGAAGATGAC AAACTGTTAT GTTCTGCTGC TGTTGTCGAT
     2281 GAAAATTTAG AACCTTCAAC TTATGAGAAC CGATCGCTAA CATATACTTC TCACAAG---
     2341 ---------- GCCATGGAAA CCGATAAGGA TGCCCCCAAG AAGACCCGCA AGGTCAAGAA
     2401 GCAGGTCCGA AAGGGTGACC TGCCCATCTC CACTGGCAGT GCTTCATTGG ACGACTCCAC
     2461 CAAGGCCAGC CTTCTCGAGA AGGAGTCTGC TATGGTGATG GAAGACAAGC TTGTTGCCGA
     2521 CACCGAGGAG AAGAAGAACG AGCTCGAGGC TTACATCTAC GACCTCCGTG CCAAGCTTGA
     2581 CGAGCAGTAC TCTGAGTTTG CTAGCGACGA GGAGAAGGAG ACCATCAAGG CCAAGCTTGA
     2641 GGCTACTGAA -GTACGTTCA AGATTACACC ATAGCGAGAC GTTTTATACT TACTTTAATC
     2701 GCAG----GA TTGGCTGTAC GAAGATGGCG AGGACACCAC TAAGGGTGTG TACGTTGCCA
     2761 AGATCGACGA GATCCGTGCC ATGGCTGGCC CAATTGTCCA GCGCCACTTT GAGAAAGTCG
     2821 AGGCCGAGCG ACAAGCCGCT CTGGAGAAAG CCGAGGCCGA ACGGGCTGCG AAGAAGGCTG
     2881 AGGAGGATGC TCGCAAGGCT CAGGACGCCG AGAAGGCCAC CGCCGACCAG GAGATGAAAG
     2941 ATGCCGACGC TCAGGACGCT GAAGGCACAG CCGACCCCCA GTAAATTATG GAAAAAAAGG
     3001 GGAGCAATGC ATTATATGAG ATGAATGACG CTTAAAAAAG ATTACGCACG GATGTTGAAA
     3061 AAGGAATTCC ACCAGGATTG GACGGGGAAG AGATAGATCA TGCTATATTG TTGCAACGAC
     3121 TCTGTTTTGT TTGGGGAAGG AGGCTCGGAA TTATGACGGA TATGTTACCC GAACATTAGA
     3181 CCACTTTTTA CACCTTTAGT AGTTAGGATC CATACACTCG AGTTTGGTTC AAG
//
LOCUS       augustus-contig00105-abinit-gene-0.45-mRNA-1 (genomic sequence): 2800 residues       2990 bp
DEFINITION  augustus-contig00105-abinit-gene-0.45-mRNA-1 (genomic sequence): 2800 residues     2990 bp
TITLE       augustus-contig00105-abinit-gene-0.45-mRNA-1 (genomic sequence): 2800 residues
ORIGIN

        1 ---------- ---------- ---------- ---------- ---------- ----------
       61 ---------- ---------- ---------- ---------- ---------- ----------
      121 ---------- ---------- ---------- ---------- -------ATG AGTGTCGTTG
      181 -GTAAGTGAT GCCCTCCGAG TACTCGCTTT TTTTTTCCCT GCTTGCGGTG CTCAGCCAAT
      241 CGCTGTTCCT CACAAGGAAC AGCCCGACTT TGACTTTGAA CAACACCAAA CTGACGGTTG
      301 GCTTTCTTCT GTATAG-GTA TCGATTTCGG AACCCTCAAG ACTGTCATCG CCGTTGCTCG
      361 AAACCGCGGT GTCGATGTT- GTGCGTATAC CCTCATAATC CCCCCGCCAT CTATCCTTAT
      421 CGACCTGCCC TGCCCCTCCA TACCTGCATC GTCGTCGCTC CTACACTACC GATGGGATTG
      481 ATGGCTACCT CCAAGGATTC CCCATTACTG ACTTCTTTTG TCTTGTACAG ----------
      541 ----GTCACC AATGAAGTTT CAAACCGAGC AACTCC-GTA TGTTTATACC TCTTGTTGGA
      601 CCCCGTTGCT TGTCGCGCGC GGTCAAACAA CCCTCCACCA CCTTTATCAG ACACATATAT
      661 ACTGACAATT CTATTCCCTA G-TTCCCTGG TAGGATTCGG ACCCAAGTCT CGTTACCTCG
      721 GGGAGGCCGC CAAGACCCAG GAAATCTCCA ACCTCAAGAA CACTGTCAGC TCTCTCAAGC
      781 GTCTTGCTGG CCGACAATTC AACGACCCCG ATATCCAGAT TGAGCAGCAA TATGTGACCG
      841 CTCCTCTAGC CGACTGCAAT GGCCAGGTCG GTGCTGAGAT CAACTACCTG GGCAAGAAGG
      901 AGAAGTTCAC TGCTACTCAG CTGGTTGCTA TGTACTTGAG CAAGATCAAG CAGACCGCTG
      961 GAGCCGAGCT CAAGCTGCCT GTTCAAGACG TCTGCCTGAG TGTGCCTCCT TGGTTCACTG
     1021 ATGTCCAGCG CCGTGCTCTT ATCGACGCTG CCGAGATTGC TGGACTCCGT GTTCTCCGTC
     1081 TCATCAACGA CGGCACAGCC GCCGCTCTTG GCTGGGGCAT TACGAAGCTC GATCTGCCTG
     1141 CCCCCGAGGA GGCTCCCCGC CGTGTCTGCT TCGTCGATGT CGGCCACAGC AGCTACACTG
     1201 TCTCCATTGT CGAGTTCAAG AAGGGTGAGC TCGCTGTCAA GGCCACAGCC TGGGACAAGG
     1261 ACTTTGGTGG TCGTGACTTC GACCGTGCTT TGGTTGACCA CCTCGCAAAG GAGTTCAAGG
     1321 GCAAATACAA GGTCGACATC ATGACCCACG GCCGTGCCCT TGCCCGTACC ATCGCCGCCG
     1381 CTGAGAAGAC AAAGAAGATT CTCTCTGCCA ACCAACAAGC TCCTGTCAAT ATTGAGTCTC
     1441 TGATGAACGA CATTGATGCC TCTTCCATGA TCACCCGCCA GGAGTTCGAG GCCATGATCG
     1501 AGCCTCTCCT TGCCCGAACC CACCTTCCCC TCGAGGAAGC CCTGGCCCAG GCTAAGCTCA
     1561 CTAAGGACGA CATCGATGTT ATTGAGGTAG TTGGTGGTGG TTCTCGTGTC CCCGCTCTCA
     1621 AAGAGCGCAT CCAGGAGTTC TTTGGCAAGC CTCTCTCCTT TACCCTTAAC GCCGACGAGG
     1681 CTCTTGCCCG TGGCTCTGCC TTCAGCTGTG CCATTCTCTC CCCTGTCTTC CGTGTCCGAG
     1741 ACTTCTCTGT CCAGGACATC ATCAGCTACC CCATTGAGTT CGCGTGGGAG AAAGCTCCCG
     1801 ATATTCCTGA CGAGGACACC AGCCTGACTG TCTTCAACAA GGGCAACGTC ATGCCCTCGA
     1861 CCAAGATCCT TACTTTCTAC CGAAAACAGC CCTTCGATCT CGAGGCCCGA TATGCCCAGC
     1921 CTGAGCTACT CCCCGGCAAG ACTAATCCCT GGATCGGCCG TTTCTCTGTC AAGAACGTCA
     1981 AGGCCGATGG TAAGGACGAC TTCATGATTT GCAAACTCAA GGCCCGTGTC AACATCCACG
     2041 GCGTCCTGAA CGTCGAGACT GGTTACTACG TCGAGGAGGA GGAGGTTGAA GAGGAGGTTA
     2101 ACGAAGACCC CGATGTGAGT TTGTCCGAGC CGTATATGGC GCCCAATGAT TTCCCCCCTG
     2161 TCCAAGATCA GGACTCGGCC TCTTCATCGT CTGCATCAGT TGGAGATGAT AGCCGAGCAT
     2221 ATCCTGCAAA GCGCCCGCGA CTCGACGAAG AAGAAGAAAA CGACTCGTCT CGTTCCGCTT
     2281 TAGCTGTCCC AGAACATTTA GAAGAATCGA TTTATGAACC CCGATCGCTA ACATACGTTT
     2341 CCCAAAAGGC CATGGAGACT GATAAGGATG CCCCCAAGAA GACTCGCAAG GTGAAGAAGC
     2401 AGGTCCGCAA GGGTGACCTG CCCATCTCCA CAGGCAGTGC CTCTCTTGAC GACTCCACCA
     2461 AGGCCAGCCT TCTCGAGAAG GAGGCTGCCA TGGTTATGGA GGACAAGCTT GTCGCCGATA
     2521 CCGAGGAGAA GAAGAACGAG CTCGAGGCTT ATATCTACGA CCTCCGTGCC AAGCTCGACG
     2581 AGCAGTACTC TGAGTTTGCC AGCGAAGAGG AGAAGCAGAC CATCAAGGCC AAGCTTGAAG
     2641 CCACAGAG-- -GTATGTTCG CATGTTTCCT GATAGCTCGA GGATCCATGT ACTAATAGCA
     2701 ATTCTAG-GA TTGGCTGTAC GAGGAGGGTG ATGATACCAC AAAGGGTGTG TATGTTGCCA
     2761 AGATTGACGA GATCCGTGCC ATGGCTGGTC CTATTGTCCA GCGCCACTTT GAGAAAGTCG
     2821 AAGCTGAACG ACAAGCCGCT TTGGAGAAAG TCGAGGCCGA ACGGGCTGCG AAGAAGGCTG
     2881 AGGAGGATGC TCGCAAGGCT GCGGAGGCCG AGAAGGTCAA CGCAGACCAG GAGATGAAGG
     2941 ATGCCGACGC TCCGCAACAG GAGACTGAAG GCTCTGCCGA CCCCCAGTAA 
//
LOCUS       FVEG_09472       1415 bp
DEFINITION  FVEG_09472     1415 bp
TITLE       FVEG_09472
ORIGIN

        1 ATGACTGCTG ATTCCCCCGC CAAGAAGGAG TGTATGGGCG CCGACTGCCA GAACGAAGCT
       61 GGATCCCTCC AATGCCCAAC TTGTCTGAAG CTGGGAGTCA AGGACAGCTA CTTCTGCTCT
      121 CAGGAGTGCT TTAAGAGAAA CTGG-GTACG TA----AATT CCAC----CA CGCTGTGACA
      181 GCGACACAAC CTAACTCCAG CGCAG-GGTA TCCACAAGAC AATGCACAAG TCGCAAA-GT
      241 AATATCCTCC ACCACCTGAA AGCTCCGAAA GCAATCTCAC CAGATCCAG- CTACCGGCTA
      301 TTATAACCCT TTCCCCAACT TTCCGTACTC TGGAACCTTG CGACCCGTCT ATCCTCTGTC
      361 GCCGCACCGA ACTCTTCCTC AGTCGATTCC TCACCCCGTG TGGTGGCAAG ACGGCAACCC
      421 CAGATACAGC CGATCCCTCA CCAACCGTAA CAAGATTGAA ATTCTCGACA AGAAGGGCCA
      481 GGATGCTATG CGAAAGAGTT GCAAGCTTGC GCGAGAGGTC CTCGACATCG CGGCCGCTGC
      541 CGCTAAGCCT GGCGTGACGA CCGACTACAT CGATGAGATC GTTCACAAGG CTTGTATCGA
      601 GCGAAAC-GT ACGTATCGA- -----GATTT GCTCACCAAT TTTCGA---- -------AGC
      661 -GCTGGAGTC TATCTGTGAT GGCTAACT-C GACCTAG-TC CTACCCCTCT CCTCTGAACT
      721 ACAACAACTT CCCCAAGTCT TGCTGCACGT CCGTTAACGA AGTCATCTGC CACGGTATTC
      781 CTGACCAGCG CGTTCTGCTT GACGGTGATA TTCTCAACAT CGATGTTTCC CTGTACCATG
      841 AAGGATACCA CGCCGATTTG AACGAGACTT ATTACATTGG AGACAAGGCC AAGGCCGACC
      901 CCGATACTGT TCGTGTGGTT GAGACGGCAC GACAATGCTT GGATGAGTCT ATCAAGGCCG
      961 TTAAGCCCGG CACTCTGATC CGAGAATTTG GTAACATTAT TGAGAAGCAT GCCAAGAAGC
     1021 ACAACTGCAG CGTTATCCGA ACTTACTGTG GCCACGGAGT CGGCAAGCTT TTCCATTGTC
     1081 CTCCCAACGT CCCTCACTAC GCCAAGAACA AGACTGTTGG AGAGTGCAAG CCCGGAATGA
     1141 CCTTCACCAT TGAGCCCATG ATTGCTCTGG GCAAGTACAG AGATATTACT TGGCCTGACA
     1201 ACTGGACCAG CACCACTATC GATGGAAAGC TGACAGCTCA GTTTG-GTAA GTCTC-GTTT
     1261 GGAAGTGTGG CAGTGTCATA GGCTAATATA AGTCGCAG-A GCACACTCTT CTTGTTACAG
     1321 AAGATGGTGT CGAGATTTTG ACCGCGAGAC AGCCAGATTC TCCTGGCGGC GCCCTACCGA
     1381 TGCCTGGCAC CGAGAACGGA GAAACCCAGG CATAG
//
LOCUS       FOXG_11318       1415 bp
DEFINITION  FOXG_11318     1415 bp
TITLE       FOXG_11318
ORIGIN

        1 ATGACTGCTG ATCCCCCCGC CAAGAAGGAG TGTATGGGCG CCGACTGCCA GAATGAAGCT
       61 GGATCCCTCC AATGCCCAAC TTGTCTGAAG CTGGGAGTCA AGGACAGCTT CTTCTGCTCT
      121 CAGGAGTGCT TTAAGAGAAA CTGG-GTACG TG----AATT T-AC----CA CTTTGCGACA
      181 GCGACACAAA CTAACTCCGT CGCAG-GGCA TCCACAAGAC AATGCACAAG TCGCAAA-GT
      241 AATATCCTCC ACCACCTGAA AGCTCCGAAA GCAATCTCAC CAGATCCAG- CTACCGGCTA
      301 TTATAACCCG TTCCCCAACT TTCCGTACTC TGGAACCCTG CGACCCGTCT ATCCTCTGTC
      361 GCCGCACCGA ACTCTTCCTC AATCGATTCC TCACCCCGTG TGGTGGCAAG ACGGCAATCC
      421 TAGATATAGC CGATCCCTCA CCAACCGTAA CAAGATCGAA ATTCTCGACA AGAAGGGCCA
      481 GGATGCTATG CGAAAGAGCT GCAAGCTTGC GCGAGAGGTC CTCGACATCG CTGCCGCTGC
      541 CGCTAAGCCT GGCGTGACGA CCGACTATAT TGATGAGATC GTTCACAAGG CTTGTATCGA
      601 GCGAAAC-GT ACGTATTGA- -----GAATT ACTCGCGAAT TTCCGA---- -------AGC
      661 -GCAGAAGTC TCTTTGTGAT GGCTAACT-C GACTTAG-TC CTACCCCTCT CCTCTGAACT
      721 ACAACAACTT CCCCAAGTCT TGCTGCACGT CCGTTAACGA GGTCATCTGT CACGGTATTC
      781 CTGATCAGCG TGTTCTGCTA GACGGTGATA TTCTCAACAT CGATGTTTCC CTGTACCATG
      841 AAGGATACCA CGCCGATTTG AACGAGACAT ATTACATCGG AGACAAGGCC AAGGCCGACC
      901 CCGACACTGT TCGTGTGGTT GAGACGGCAC GACAATGCCT GGATGAGTCT ATCAAGGCCG
      961 TTAAGCCCGG CACTTTGATC CGAGAGTTTG GTAACATTAT CGAGAAGCAC GCCAAGAAGC
     1021 ACAACTGTAG CGTGATCCGA ACTTACTGTG GCCACGGAGT CGGCAAGCTT TTCCATTGCC
     1081 CTCCCAACGT CCCTCACTAT GCCAAGAACA AGACTGTTGG AGAGTGCAAA CCCGGAATGA
     1141 CCTTTACTAT TGAGCCCATG ATTGCTCTGG GCAAGTACAG AGATATTACT TGGCCTGACA
     1201 ACTGGACCAG CACCACTATC GATGGCAAGC TGACAGCTCA GTTTG-GTAA GTCTC-CTTT
     1261 GGAAGTGTGG TAGTGACATG GGCTAATATG AATCGCAG-A GCACACTCTT CTAGTTACAG
     1321 AAGATGGTGT CGAGATTTTG ACCGCGAGAC AGCCGGATTC TCCTGGTGGT GCCCTACCGA
     1381 TGCCTGGTAC TGAGAACGGA GAGACCCAGG CATAG
//
LOCUS       FGSG_01397       1417 bp
DEFINITION  FGSG_01397     1417 bp
TITLE       FGSG_01397
ORIGIN

        1 ATGGCTACCG ATGCCCCCGC CAAGC---AG TGCATGGGCG CCGACTGCTC CAACGATGCC
       61 GGATCGCTAC AGTGTCCGAC TTGCCTGAAG CTCGGAATCA AGGACAGCTT CTTCTGTTCT
      121 CAGGAGTGCT TCAAGCGTAA CTGG-GTACG TGGTCGAACT GGACTGGACT TTATGCGACA
      181 GGAACACAG- CTGACAATAT CGCAG-GGCA TCCACAAGAC AATGCACAAA TCGCAAAGTA
      241 ATATCCTCCA CCACCTGAAA GCTCCGAAAG CAATCTCACC AGATCCAGCT ACCGGTTACT
      301 ACAACCCGTT CCCTAACTTC CCCTACTCGG GCTCTCTGCG ACCTGTCTAC CCTCTGTCGC
      361 CGCATCGAAC TCTGCCTCAA TCGATCCCCC ACCCCGTGTG GTGGCAAGAC GGCAACCCCA
      421 GGTATAGCCG CTCTCTCACC AACCGTAACA AGATCGAAAT CCTCGACAAG GCGGGCCAGG
      481 ATGCTATGCG AAAGAGCTGC AGACTTGCAC GGGAGGTCCT CGATATTGCC GCTGCCGCTG
      541 CCAAGCCTGG CGTTACCACC GATTACATCG ACGAGCTCGT CCACAAGGCA TGCATTGAGA
      601 GAAAC---GT ATGTATTTTT TTTTTGATTT TTTTTTGGAA TATCTAGCTG CAATCTCAGC
      661 TGCTGGTGCC ACCCCGCGAA TACTGACAAC GTGACAG-TC TTACCCCTCT CCATTGAACT
      721 ACAACAACTT CCCAAAGTCT TGCTGTACAT CCGTCAACGA AGTCATCTGC CACGGCATTC
      781 CCGATCAACG TGTTCTCCTC GACGGTGATA TCCTCAACAT CGATGTTTCT TTGTATCACG
      841 AGGGATACCA CGCCGACTTG AACGAGACCT ACTACATTGG TGACAAGGCC AAGGCTGACC
      901 CTGATACCGT TCGCGTGGTT GAGACAGCGC GGCAGTGCTT GGATGAGTCC ATCAAGGCTG
      961 TCAAGCCTGG TACATTGATC CGAGAGTTTG GCAACATTAT CGAGAAGCAC GCCAAGCAGC
     1021 ACAACTGCAG TGTTATTCGA ACCTACTGTG GCCACGGAGT TGGCAAGCTT TTCCACTGCC
     1081 CTCCTAACGT CCCTCACTAC GCCAAGAACA AGACTGTCGG CGAGTGCAAG CCTGGTATGA
     1141 CTTTTACTAT TGAGCCCATG ATTGCTCTTG GAAAGTACAG AGATATCACC TGGCCCGATA
     1201 ACTGGACAAG CACTACTATT GATGGCAAGA TGACTGCTCA GTTTG-GTAA GTTGAACTTT
     1261 GGGTGCGTGG AAGTGACACA AGCTAATATG AATTATAG-A GCATACTCTT CTCGTCACAG
     1321 AAGATGGTGT TGAGATTCTG ACAGCGCGAC AGGAGAATTC TCCCGGTGGT GCTCTACCGA
     1381 TGCCCGGCAC CGAGAATGGC GATGCGAAGG CATAA--
//
LOCUS       augustus-contig00108-abinit-gene-0.102-mRNA-1 (genomic sequence): 1378 residues       1419 bp
DEFINITION  augustus-contig00108-abinit-gene-0.102-mRNA-1 (genomic sequence): 1378 residues     1419 bp
TITLE       augustus-contig00108-abinit-gene-0.102-mRNA-1 (genomic sequence): 1378 residues
ORIGIN

        1 ATGACTGCTG ATCCCCCCGC CAAGAAGGAG TGTATGGGCG CCGACTGCCA GAATGAAGCT
       61 GGATCCCTCC AATGCCCAAC TTGTTTGAAG CTGGGAGTCA AGGACAGCTA CTTCTGCTCT
      121 CAGGAGTGCT TTAAGAGAAA CTGGGTACGT G----AATTC -AC----CCC TTTGCGACAG
      181 CGACATAAAC TTACTCCGTC ACAGGGCATC CACAAGACAA TGCACAAGTC GCAAAGTAAT
      241 ATCCTCCACC ACCTGAAAGC TCCGAAAGCA ATCTCACCAG ATCCAGCTAC CGGCTACTAT
      301 AACCCTTTCC CTAACTTTCC GTACTCTGGA ACCTTGCGAC CCGTCTATCC TCTGTCGCCG
      361 CACCGAACTC TTCCTCAGTC GATTCCTCAC CCCGTGTGGT GGCAAGACGG CAACCCCAGA
      421 TATAGCCGGT CCCTCACCAA CCGTAACAAG ATCGAAATTC TCGACAAGAA GGGCCAGGAT
      481 GCTATGCGAA AGAGTTGCAA GCTCGCGCGA GAGGTCCTCG ACATCGCGGC CGCTGCCGCT
      541 AAGCCTGGAG TGACGACCGA CTACATCGAT GAGATTGTTC ACAAGGCTTG TATCGAGCGA
      601 AAC-GTACGT ATTGA----- -GATTTACTC ACGAATTTTC GA-------- -------AGC
      661 -GCAGAACTC TACTTGTGAT GGCTAACT-C GACCTAG-TC CTACCCTTCT CCTCTGAACT
      721 ACAACAACTT CCCCAAGTCT TGCTGCACGT CCGTTAACGA AGTCATCTGC CACGGTATTC
      781 CTGACCAGCG TGTTCTGCTT GACGGTGATA TTCTCAACAT CGACGTTTCC CTGTACCACG
      841 AAGGGTACCA CGCAGATTTG AACGAGACAT ATTACATTGG AGACAAGGCC AAGGCCGACC
      901 CCGATACTGT TCGTGTGGTT GAAACGGCAC GACAATGCTT AGATGAGTCT ATCAAGGCCG
      961 TCAAGCCCGG TACTCTGATC CGAGAATTTG GTAACATTAT TGAGAAGCAA GCCAAGAAGC
     1021 ACAACTGCAG CGTTATCCGA ACTTACTGTG GCCACGGAGT CGGCAAGCTT TTCCATTGCC
     1081 CCCCCAACGT CCCTCACTAC GCCAAGAACA AGACCGTTGG AGAGTGCAAG CCCGGAATGA
     1141 CCTTTACTAT TGAGCCCATG ATTGCTCTGG GCAAGTATAG AGATATTACT TGGCCTGACA
     1201 ACTGGACCAG CACCACCATC GATGGCAAGC TGACAGCTCA GTTTG-GTAA GTATC-CTTT
     1261 GGAAGTGTGG TAGTGATATA TGCTAATATG AATCGTAG-A GCACACTCTT CTAGTTACAG
     1321 AAGATGGTGT TGAGATTTTG ACCGCGAGAC AGCCAGATTC TCCTGGTGGC GCCCTACCGA
     1381 TGCCTGGCAC CGAGAACGGA GAAACCCAGG CATAG----
//
LOCUS       FVEG_01940       1350 bp
DEFINITION  FVEG_01940     1350 bp
TITLE       FVEG_01940
ORIGIN

        1 ---------- ---------- ---------- ---------- ---------- ----------
       61 ---------- ---------- ---------- ---------- ---------- ----------
      121 ---------- -----CAGAC CTC----CTC GTCCAACGAG ATGACGAATT TCACACTCAA
      181 TGC-ACCTTG ATGGACTTTT GTCTACCCCA AGATGAACAT TGAATGATAA TCGAAGGTCC
      241 CTTGATGGGC TTCAACATGA CTCAGCTGTC -ACTGCTGTG TCCATCAAGG TTGGAGAACT
      301 GCTTCGCTCT CAGCGCCACC ACCAGTGGGG AGGATGCCAT CATGTATCA- -CAACTATAC
      361 GCATTCAAGG T--GGCTAAC ACGGTCCTTT GCAGTGAGCG TTCTCCGCGG TGACTCCAAG
      421 GTCTCCGGCA CCGTCATTTT CGAGCAGGAG TCCGAGTCTG CCCCTACCAC CATCACCTGG
      481 GACATCACCG GTAACGATCC CAACGCCAAA CGAGGATTCC ACATCCACAC CTTCGGTGAT
      541 AACACCAACG GATGCACCTC CGCTGGCCCT CACT---GTG AGTTTGTTCC TGCATGACGC
      601 ACCGCCGGTT TGTTCGGTTT TACGGAAGGG CCCGTTCCTG CGAAGATCTC CCGTCACAGA
      661 TCTTCAGCCT TGCTCC-TGT TCACAACACG CTAACACGTT TAATGCCAG- TCAACCCTCA
      721 CAACAAGACC CATGGTGCTC CCTCTGACGA GACTCGTCAC GTTGGAGACC TCGGAAACCT
      781 GGAGACTGAT GGCCAGGGAA ATGCTAAGGG CTCTGTCACC GACTCCCTCG TCAAGCTGAT
      841 TGGTCCCCAC AGCATCATCG GC-GTAAGAC GATTTC---T GCCCA---TG TCCAACATTT
      901 CACTGACAAT GGTATAG-CG AACCGTCGTT ATCCACGCCG GCACCGACGA CCTCGGCAAG
      961 GGCGATAACG AGGAGTCCCT CAAGACTGGC AACGCTGGTC CCCGGCCTGC TTGCG-GTAC
     1021 GCTTGACTCA ACATCTAGTT TATTTACTAG T-GCTAATCT TTTGTCAG-G TGTCATCGGA
     1081 ATCTCCAACT AAGGAAACC- ---------- -AATAACATG AAACTTTTAT TGCTTGGATC
     1141 AAGAAGCC-G TCAGGTAATG AACAGTATGG CGTGGCACCC ACTCCGCCTC CAT---ACAA
     1201 AGAGAAACAA ACGAAAATAG TTAAATACAA TCAAGCCAAG CCTTATCAGC TAGTGACTTT
     1261 CGATGCAGAG TGTCAACTCA CATACACCTT TGTTC----- ---------- ----------
     1321 ---------- ---------- ---------- 
//
LOCUS       FGSG_08721       1350 bp
DEFINITION  FGSG_08721     1350 bp
TITLE       FGSG_08721
ORIGIN

        1 ATTCCCCCGA AATAAAAACA AAAAAACCGT CAAAATGGTC AAGGCTG-GT AAGATTCCAT
       61 GTCCCATGTG TGTTTCTGGT TCTACAGAGG GCGGCTCTCT TTATAGATGC CATACCCACG
      121 CCTACGGCGT ATTGAGAGGG GGTTAGAGCT GGTTTGAGCG AGTTTCTGAG CTCTCGTCCA
      181 ACGAGACAGC GTCTGTCATC CGCAAGTACC CTGATGGGCG TCGAAAGATA GCTCCGAGTC
      241 CCTTGATGGG CTTGCACATC -CATAGCTAC CTATCGTCAC GCCCATCAGC ATCGAGCTTC
      301 CCGCCTATCT TCTGAGATAC CTGC-GCCCT GGGAGTGTCA TCAAGTGACA AGCAGTATTG
      361 TGCTTTGAAC ATCAAGCTAA CGCATTCCCT TGCAG-TGAG CGTTCTTCGC GGTGACTCCA
      421 AGGTCTCCGG TACCGTCGTC TTCGAGCAGG AGTCTGAGTC TGCTCCCACT ACCATCACCT
      481 GGGACATCAC CGGTAACGAC CCCAACGCCA AGCGAGGATT CCACATCCAC ACCTTCGGTG
      541 ACAACACCAA CGGCTGCACT TCTGCTGGCC CTCACT-GTG AGTCTGTTCC TGCATAAT--
      601 -TCTCCGGCC TCTGCATTAG ATTATCAAGA TCAGATAATC GCAAGACC-C TTGTGCCAGA
      661 TCTCTGAACC AGCTCGATGA TCATG-TACG CTAACAAGCT CGACCATAG- TCAACCCTCA
      721 TAACAAGACC CACGGTGCTC CTTCTGACGA GACCCGTCAC GTTGGTGATC TCGGAAACGT
      781 TGAGACTGAC GGCCAGGGCA ATGCCAAGGG TTCCGTCACT GATTCTCTTA TCAAGCTGAT
      841 TGGCCCTCAC AGCGTCATTG GC-GTGAGTA CATTCTGTAT ATCCTAGCTG ATGGAGCTCA
      901 GACTGACAAG AGCATAG-CG AACCGTTGTC ATCCACGCTG GTACCGACGA TCTTGGCAAG
      961 GGTGACGGCG AGGAGTCTCT CAAGACTGGT AACGCTGGTC CCCGACCTGC TTGTG-GTAT
     1021 GTGCATATTA CTATATTTTC CGATGGTTTG TCACTAACAA TTT--TAG-G TGTTATTGGT
     1081 ATCTCCAACT AAGCAATTCT GAACTGAATT GAACAAAGGA AAAATGCTAT TGCTTACTTA
     1141 GTGGCTTTTG TTTAGCAAAT CCCAGCCACG AGTAATGATG TGTCTCATGA TATTCGATAG
     1201 CAACAATCAA TCCAATTTAA GTGATTACAG A-ATCTAGAT CCTGTTTCTT TTTTGTTTTT
     1261 TAATTGAGTG TGTAGCATCT ATTTCATCAG ATACTAGTCT ACTATAATGT AAAGCAGCAC
     1321 GCCATTATCA GTGTTGATGT GGACATACTC 
//
LOCUS       FOXG_03076       1350 bp
DEFINITION  FOXG_03076     1350 bp
TITLE       FOXG_03076
ORIGIN

        1 ---------- ---------- ---------- ---------- ---------- ----------
       61 ---------- ---------- ---------- ---------- ---------- ----------
      121 ---------- ---------- ---------- ---------- ---------- ----------
      181 ---------- ---------- ---------- ---------- ---------- ----------
      241 ---------- ------ATGA CTCAACTGTC -AATGCTGTG TCTATCAAGG TTGGAGAACT
      301 GCTTAGCTCT CAGCGCCATC ACCA-GTGGG GAGGATGCCA TCATGTATTA --CAATCATA
      361 CGCGTTGAAG CT--GGCTAA CACGGCCCCT CGCAG-TGAG CGTTCTCCGC GGTGACTCTA
      421 AGGTCTCCGG CACCGTCATC TTCGAGCAGG AGTCCGAATC TGCCCCTACC ACCATCACCT
      481 GGGACATCAC CGGTAACGAT CCCAACGCCA AACGAGGATT CCACATCCAC ACCTTCGGTG
      541 ATAACACCAA CGGATGCACT TCCGCTGGTC CTCACT-GTG AGTTTGTTCC TGCATGATGC
      601 ATCGCCGGCT TCTTCGGTTT CACGGAAGGG CCCGTTCCTG GGAAGATCTC CCGTCACAGA
      661 TCTTCAGCCT TGCTCT-TGT TCACAACACG CTAACACGGT TAATGCCAG- TCAACCCTCA
      721 CAACAAGACC CACGGTGCTC CCTCTGACGA GACCCGTCAC GTTGGAGACC TCGGAAACCT
      781 GGAGACCGAT GGCCAGGGAA ATGCTAAGGG CTCTGTCACC GACTCTCTTA TCAAGCTGAT
      841 TGGCCCGCAC AGCATCATCG GT-GTAAGAC GATTTC---T GCCCA---TG TCCAACATTT
      901 CACTAACAAT GGCATAG-CG AACCGTCGTT GTCCACGCCG GCACCGACGA TCTCGGCAAG
      961 GGTGATAACG AGGAGTCCCT CAAGACTGGT AACGCTGGTC CCCGACCTGC TTGCG-GTAT
     1021 GCTTAAACCA ACATCTAGTT -ATTTACTAG T-GCTAATCG CTTATCAG-G TGTCATCGGA
     1081 ATCTCCAACT AA-------- ---------- ---------- ---------- ----------
     1141 ---------- ---------- ---------- ---------- ---------- ----------
     1201 ---------- ---------- ---------- ---------- ---------- ----------
     1261 ---------- ---------- ---------- ---------- ---------- ----------
     1321 ---------- ---------- ---------- 
//
LOCUS       augustus-contig00127-abinit-gene-0.29-mRNA-1 (genomic sequence): 1055 residues       1350 bp
DEFINITION  augustus-contig00127-abinit-gene-0.29-mRNA-1 (genomic sequence): 1055 residues     1350 bp
TITLE       augustus-contig00127-abinit-gene-0.29-mRNA-1 (genomic sequence): 1055 residues
ORIGIN

        1 ATGGTCAAGG CTG-GTAAGA CTTCCCGTCG CCAAGCCACC GCTCACATGC AGAGAGGGTG
       61 GCTCTTCTTA TAGATGGCAT CCCCCATGCT GCGCGGGTGA CAATGAGGGG CTTCGAGCTG
      121 GTTTGAGCGA GTTTCCCAGA CCTC----CT CGTCCAACGA GATGACGAAT TTTACGCTCG
      181 ATGA-ACCTT GATGGGCTTG TATCTACCCC AAGAGGAACA TTGAATGATA ATCGAAGGTC
      241 CCTTGATGGG TCTTACCATG ACTCAGCTGT C-ACTGCTGT GTCCATCAAG GTT-------
      301 ----TAGCTC TCAGCGCCAT CACCAGCGGG GAGGATGCCA TCATGTGTTA --CAACTATA
      361 CGCGTTGAAG CT--GACTGA CACGGTCCCT CACAG-TGAG CGTTCTCCGC GGTGACTCTA
      421 AGGTCTCCGG CACCGTCATC TTCGAGCAGG AGTCCGAGTC TGCCCCTACC ATCATCACTT
      481 GGGACATCAC CGGAAACGAT CCCAACGCCA AGCGAGGATT CCACATCCAC ACCTTCGGTG
      541 ATAACACCAA CGGATGCACT TCCGCTGGCC CTCACT-GTG AGTTTGTTCC TGCATGATGC
      601 ACTGCCGGCT TGTTCGTTTT TACGGAAGGG CCCGTTCCTG GGAAGATCTC CCGTCACATA
      661 TCTTCAGCCT TCCTCC-TGT TCACAACACG CTAACACGTC TAATGCCAG- TCAACCCTCA
      721 CAACAAGACC CATGGCGCTC CCTCTGACGA GACCCGTCAC GTTGGAGACC TCGGAAACCT
      781 GGAGACCGAT GGCCAGGGAA ATGCTAAGGG CTCTGTCACC GACTCCCTTG TCAAGCTGAT
      841 TGGCCCCCAC AGCATTATCG GC-GTAAGAA GATTCC---T GCCCA---TG TCCGGCATTT
      901 CACTAACAAT GGCATAG-CG AACCGTCGTC ATCCACGCCG GCACCGACGA CCTCGGCAAG
      961 GGCGATAATG AGGAGTCCCT CAAGACTGGC AACGCTGGTC CCCGACCTGC TTGCG-GTAC
     1021 GTTTAAATCA ACATCTAGTT TATTTACTAG C-GCTAATCG TTTATCAG-G TGTCATCGGA
     1081 ATCTCCAACT AA-------- ---------- ---------- ---------- ----------
     1141 ---------- ---------- ---------- ---------- ---------- ----------
     1201 ---------- ---------- ---------- ---------- ---------- ----------
     1261 ---------- ---------- ---------- ---------- ---------- ----------
     1321 ---------- ---------- ---------- 
//
LOCUS       FVEG_02112       1516 bp
DEFINITION  FVEG_02112     1516 bp
TITLE       FVEG_02112
ORIGIN

        1 ATGAAATTGA CTTCAGAGAA CATCAACCAG CGAGTCGTCG CCGCCAAGTA CGCCGTTCGT
       61 GGTGAACTTG CTGTCAAGTC CGAGGAATAC CGAGCCAAGA TCGCAAAGGG CGATACCGGC
      121 GATCTCCCCT TCAAACAGGT TATTTCTGCA AACATTGGCA ACCCTCAGCA GCTCGACCAG
      181 AAGCCCATCA CCTTCTTCCG CCAGGTCGCC AGTCTTCTCG AGAACCCTAT ACTGCTTCAG
      241 AACGAGGAGG CTCTCACCAA GCACTTTGGC TACCAGACCG ATGTCATCGA GCGCGCCAAG
      301 TTCCTCCTGA GCAAGATCGG CTCCGTTGGT GCCTACAGTG CCAGCACCGG TGTTCCTGCT
      361 ATCCGCGATA GCATCGCCAA GTTTATTGAG C-GTGGGTT- ---------- ---------C
      421 TGCCGTCGCT TC-TGTTTCT GCTGTGTTAC TAACTTGTCT CAG-GTCGCG ATGGCTTCCC
      481 TGCAGATCCC GATCACATTT ACCTGTCCGC CGGTGCCTCC TCTGGTGTCA ACACCCTTCT
      541 CAACGTCATC TGCGCCTCCC CTAAGACCGG CATCCTTATT CCAATTCCCC AGTACCCTCT
      601 CTACACTGCT ACTCTCTCCC TCTTGGACGC CACAGCTGTT CCTTACCTCC TGGATGAGCA
      661 TAAGAACTGG GGTACCGACG TCGACACCAT CCGTGCCTCG TACGAAAAGG CCAAGGCTGA
      721 CGGCATTGAC GTTCGATGCA TTGTCATTAT CAACCCCGGT AACCCTACCG GTGCCTCTCT
      781 TCCCGAGGAG GACATCCGTG CTGTCCTTGA GTTCGCCAAC AAGGAGAACC TAGTTGTTAT
      841 GGCCGACGAG GTGTACCAGA CAAATGTTTT TGTCGGCAAG TTCCACAGTT TCAAGGCCGT
      901 CCTCCGCACC CTTGAGAAGG AGAACCCTGG CAAGTTCGAC GGCCTCGAGC TCGCCTCTCT
      961 TCACAGTGTC TCCAAGGGCA TGGTTGGCGA GTGTGGTCAC CGTGGAGGTT ACTTCGAGCT
     1021 TGTCAACTTC GATGCCGAGG TCGAGGCCAA CATCTACAAG TTCATTTCCA TCATGCTCTG
     1081 CGCCCCTGTT ATTGGTCAGT GCATCGTTGA GTTGATGGTC AACCCTCCCA AGCCGGGCGA
     1141 GCCCTCGCAC GAGCTTTACA AGAAGGAGTA CGATGGCATC TTCACCGGTC TTCAAGAGCG
     1201 TGCTACTGCC CTTCACAAGG CTTTCTCTCA GATGGAGGGA GTCGAGTGCG CCGAGCCCCA
     1261 GGGCTCCATG TACCTCTTCC CCACCATCAA CCTGCCTGAG AAGGCCGCTG AGGCTGCCAA
     1321 GGCAGAGGGT CGAAGCCCAG ATGAGTTCTA CTGCATGCGT CTCCTCGAGG CCACCGGTAT
     1381 CTGCGTCGTT CCCGGCTCAG GCTTTGGTCA GAAAGAGGGT ACCCTGCATT TCAGAACAAC
     1441 CTTCCTCGCA CCTGGCACCG AGTGGGTCGG CAGCATCGTC AAGTTCCACA AGGAGTTCCT
     1501 CGAGAAGTAC CGATGA
//
LOCUS       FGSG_08443       1516 bp
DEFINITION  FGSG_08443     1516 bp
TITLE       FGSG_08443
ORIGIN

        1 ATGAGATTGA CTACCGAAAA CATCAACCAG CGCGTAGTCG CCGCCAAGTA TGCCGTCCGT
       61 GGCGAACTTG CTGTCAAGTC CGAGGAGTAC CGGGCCAAGA TCGCAAAGGG CGATACCGGC
      121 GACCTTCCTT TCAACGAGAT CATTTCTGCC AACATTGGCA ACCCTCAGCA GCTCGACCAG
      181 AAGCCCATCA CTTTCTTCCG ACAGGTCGCT AGTCTTCTCG AGAACCCCAT CCTGCTCGAG
      241 AACGAGGAGG CCCTTACCAA GCACTTTGGC TACCAGACCG ATGTCATTGA GCGCGCCAAG
      301 TTCCTCCTGA GTAAGATTGG CTCTGTCGGC GCCTACAGCG CCAGCACTGG AGTTCCTGCT
      361 ATCCGTGAAA GCATCGCACA GTTTATCGAG C-GTTAGTTA ---------- ----------
      421 TGCCGTCCTT GGGTGTGTAT GATGTCTTGC TAACAACTCC TAG-GCCGCG ATGGCTTCCC
      481 CGCTGACCCT GAACACATTT ACCTGTCTGC TGGTGCCTCT TCCGGTGTCA ACACTCTCCT
      541 TAACGTTATC TGCGCCTCTC CTAAGACCGG AATTCTCATT CCTATTCCTC AGTACCCTCT
      601 CTACACCGCC ACCCTGTCTC TCCTTGACGC CACCGCTGTT CCCTACCTGC TCGACGAGTC
      661 AAGGAACTGG GGTACTGATG TCGACACCAT CCGCGCCTCT TACGAGAAGG CCAAGGCCGA
      721 TGGCATTGAT GTCCGTTGCA TCGTCATCAT CAACCCCGGT AACCCCACCG GTGCTTCCCT
      781 CCCTGAGGAG GACATCCGTG CCGTCCTCGA GTTTGCCAAC GAGGAGAACC TAGTCGTTAT
      841 GGCTGATGAG GTTTACCAGA CAAACGTCTT TGTCGGCAAG TTCCACAGCT TCAAGCAGGT
      901 CCTATGCTCA CTCCAGAAGG AGCACCCCGG CAAGTTTGAC GGCCTTGAGC TCGCCTCTCT
      961 TCACAGTGTC TCCAAGGGTA TGGTTGGCGA GTGTGGCCAC CGTGGTGGTT ACTTCGAGCT
     1021 TGTCAACTTT GACGCCGATG TCGAGGCCAA CATCTACAAG TTCATCTCCA TCATGCTCTG
     1081 CGCTCCCGTC ATTGGTCAGT GCGTCGTCGA GTTGATGGTC AACCCTCCCA AGCAGGGTCA
     1141 GCCCTCATAC GAGCTTTACA AGAAGGAGTA CGACGGTATC TTTACTGGTC TTCAAGAGCG
     1201 TGCTACTGCC CTGCACAAGG CTTTCTCTCA GATGGAGGGA GTCGAGTGCG CCGAGCCCCA
     1261 AGGTTCCATG TACCTCTTCC CTACCATCAA CCTTCCCGCG AAGGCCGCTG AGGCTGCCAA
     1321 GGCAGAGGGC CGAAGCGCCG ATGAGTTCTA CTGCATGCGT CTCCTCGAGG CCACCGGTAT
     1381 CTGCGTCGTC CCTGGTTCCG GTTTCGGTCA GAAGGAGAAC ACCCTCCACT TCCGCACAAC
     1441 CTTCCTCGCT CCTGGTACCG AGTGGGTTGG CCGCATCGTC AAGTTCCACA ACGAGTTCCT
     1501 CGACAAGTAC CGATGA
//
LOCUS       FOXG_03240       1516 bp
DEFINITION  FOXG_03240     1516 bp
TITLE       FOXG_03240
ORIGIN

        1 ATGAGATTGA CTTCAGAGAA CATCAACCAG CGAGTCGTCG CTGCCAAGTA CGCCGTTCGT
       61 GGTGAACTTG CTGTCAAGTC CGAGGAATAC CGAGCCAAGA TCGCAAAGGG CGATACCGGC
      121 GATCTCCCCT TCAAACAGGT TATTTCTGCA AACATTGGCA ACCCTCAGCA GCTCGACCAG
      181 AAGCCCATCA CCTTCTTCCG CCAGGTCGCC AGTCTTCTCG AGAACCCTCT ACTACTTCAG
      241 AACGAGGAGG CCCTCGCCAA GCACTTTGGC TACCAGACCG ATGTGATCGA GCGCGCCAAG
      301 TTCCTCCTGA GCAAGATCGG CTCCGTTGGT GCCTACAGTG CTAGCACTGG TGTTCCTGCT
      361 ATCCGCGATN NNNNNNNNNN NNNNNNNNNN NNNNNNNN-- ---------- ---------N
      421 NNNNNNNNNN NNNNNNNNNN NNNNNNNNNN NNNNNNNNNN NNNNNNNNNN NNNNNNNNNN
      481 NNNNNNNNNN NNNNNNNNNN NNNNNNNNNN NNNNNNNNNN NNNNNNNNNN NNNNNNNNNN
      541 NNNNNNNNNN NNNNNNNNNN NNNNNNNNNN NNNNNNNNNN NNNNNNNNNN NNNNNNNNNN
      601 NNNNNNNNNN NNNNNNNNNN NNNNNNNNNN NNNNNNNNNN NNNNNNNNNN NNNNNNNNNN
      661 NNNNNNNNNN NNNNNNNNNN NNNNNNNNNN NNNNNNNNNN NNNNNNNNNN NNNNNNNNNN
      721 NNNNNNNNNN NNNNNNNNNN NNNNNNNNNN NNNNNNNNNN NNNNNNNNNN NNNNNNNNNN
      781 NNNNNNNNNN NNNNNNNNNN NNNNNNNNNN NNNNNNNNNN NNNNNNNNNN NNNNNNNNNN
      841 NNNNNNNNNN NNNNNNNNNN NNNNNNNNNN NNNNNNNNNN NNNNNNNNNN NNNNNNNNNN
      901 NNNNNNNNNN NNNNNNNNNN NNNNNNNNNN NNNNNNNNNN NNNNNNNNNN NNNNNNNNNN
      961 NNNNNNNNNN NNNNNNNNNN NNN------- ---------- ---------- ----------
     1021 ---------- ---------- ---------- ---------- ---------- ----------
     1081 ---------- ---------- ---------- ---------- ---------- ----------
     1141 ---------- ---------- ---------- ---------- ---------- ----------
     1201 ---------- ---------- ---------- ---------- ---------- ----------
     1261 ---------- ---------- ---------- ---------- ---------- ----------
     1321 ---------- ---------- ---------- ---------- ---------- ----------
     1381 ---------- ---------- ---------- ---------- ---------- ----------
     1441 ---------- ---------- ---------- ---------- ---------- ----------
     1501 ---------- ------
//
LOCUS       augustus-contig00137-abinit-gene-0.30-mRNA-1 (genomic sequence): 1513 residues       1516 bp
DEFINITION  augustus-contig00137-abinit-gene-0.30-mRNA-1 (genomic sequence): 1513 residues     1516 bp
TITLE       augustus-contig00137-abinit-gene-0.30-mRNA-1 (genomic sequence): 1513 residues
ORIGIN

        1 ATGAGATTGA CTTCAGAGAA CATCAACCAG CGAGTCGTCG CTGCCAAGTA CGCCGTTCGT
       61 GGTGAACTTG CTGTCAAGTC CGAGGAATAC CGAGCCAAGA TCGCAAAGGG CGATACCGGC
      121 GATCTACCCT TCAAACACGT TATTTCTGCA AACATCGGCA ACCCTCAGCA GCTCGACCAG
      181 AAGCCCATCA CCTTCTTCCG CCAGGTTGCC AGTCTTCTCG AGAACCCTGT ACTTCTTCAG
      241 AACGAGGAGG CCCTCACCAA GCACTTTGGC TACCAGGCCG ATGTCGTCGA GCGCGCCAAG
      301 TTCCTCCTGA GCAAGATCGG CTCCGTTGGT GCCTACAGTG CCAGCACCGG TGTTCCTGCT
      361 ATCCGCGATA GCATCGCCCA GTTTATTGAA C-GTGAGTTA TGTTCTGTTC TGTTCTGTTC
      421 TGCCGTCGCT TT-TGTTTCT GCTGTGTTAC TAACTTGTCT CAG-GTCGCG ATGGCTTCCC
      481 TGCAGATCCC GATCACATCT ACCTGTCCGC TGGTGCCTCC TCCGGTGTCA ACACCCTTCT
      541 CAACGTCATC TGCGCCTCTC CTAAAACCGG CATCCTTATT CCAATTCCTC AGTACCCTCT
      601 CTACACTGCT ACTCTCTCCC TCCTGGACGC CACCGCTGTT CCTTACCTCC TGGACGAGCA
      661 TAAGAACTGG GGTACTGATG TCGACACCAT CCGTGCCTCA TACGAAAAGG CCAAGGCTGA
      721 CGGCATTGAC GTTCGATGCA TTGTCATTAT CAACCCCGGT AACCCTACCG GTGCCTCTCT
      781 CCCCGAGGAG GACATTCGTG CTGTCCTTGA GTTCGCCAAC AAGGAGAACC TAGTTGTTAT
      841 GGCCGACGAG GTCTACCAGA CAAATGTCTT TGTTGGCAAG TTCCACAGTT TCAAGGCTGT
      901 CCTCCGCACC CTTGAGAAGG AGAACCCTGG CAAGTTTGAC GGCCTCGAGC TTGCCTCTCT
      961 TCACAGTGTC TCCAAGGGCA TGGTTGGCGA GTGTGGTCAC CGAGGTGGTT ACTTCGAGCT
     1021 TGTCAACTTC GATGCCGAGG TCGAGGCCAA CATCTACAAG TTCATCTCCA TCATGCTCTG
     1081 CGCCCCTGTT ATTGGTCAGT GCATCGTTGA GTTGATGGTC AACCCTCCCA AGCCGGGCGA
     1141 GCCCTCGCAC GAGCTTTACA AGAAGGAGTA CGATGGCATC TTCACCGGTC TTCAAGAGCG
     1201 TGCTACCGCT CTTCACAAGG CTTTCTCTCA AATGGAGGGA GTTGAGTGCG CCGAGCCCCA
     1261 GGGCTCCATG TACCTCTTCC CCACCATCAA CCTGCCCACC AAGGCCGCCG AGGCTGCCAA
     1321 GGCAGAGGGT CGAAGCCCAG ATGAGTTCTA TTGCATGCGT CTCCTCGAGG CTACTGGTAT
     1381 CTGTGTCGTT CCCGGCTCAG GATTTGGCCA GAAAGAGGGT ACCCTGCATT TCAGAACAAC
     1441 CTTCCTTGCG CCTGGCACCG AGTGGGTTGG CAGCATCGTC AAGTTCCACA AGGAGTTCCT
     1501 CGAGAAGTAC CGATGA
//
LOCUS       FVEG_02113       1598 bp
DEFINITION  FVEG_02113     1598 bp
TITLE       FVEG_02113
ORIGIN

        1 ATGGGTTCCG ACCCCCAGTA CGCGAAGTGG CCATTGCTGC CTCTGTCGCA GCACGTTTTC
       61 ACCCTCACAA ACGGCTATGC CACCAAAAAT GCGCAACAAG CTGCTGTAAA GGCCCTTCAA
      121 GATGCCATCG CACAGGACAA GATGGCTCCT TTCTACCGAT ATCTCGCCCA TCCACTCGAT
      181 GGCGTCCTTA ACACTCTTGG CGAGGGCGGC TCTTCCGCTC CTGGACGACC GCTCAGCAGA
      241 AAGTCCAGTC TTGTTGGAAT GATTGCTACT AAGCCTGCCA CTACCATCGT CAGTCTTCCC
      301 TGGGACGAGG GCCTTTACAA CCAGTTGAAG GAAGACAATG ACCGGGAGCT GGAAGAGTTC
      361 CAGAAAGAGG AGGATGACGC TGTTGAGCAA GCTGGTGATA CCGAGGTCAT GGCTGCTCAG
      421 GGGAAGCGAG CTGAGTTCTG GGCTCGTGTA GGAGATAAG- GTATGTTTGT TATCACATAG
      481 AAACTCAGGT TCTAGCCACA AGTTGACTTC GCC-TGCTAA CACCCACCA- AG-GACAAGG
      541 CCATTGCCGC CTATGAGAGC CTCTCCGAAA AGACGGGAAT CCTCGGTACC AAGATCGACG
      601 TCGTCCTCGC CATAATACGC ATGGGCCTCT TCTATGGCGA CAAGCCTCTT GTCAAGAAGC
      661 ACGTCGAGCG CGCCAAGACA CTCGTCGAAT CAGGCGGTGA CTGGGACCGC CGCAACCGTC
      721 TCAAGGCCTA CGAGGGTCTG CACCTACTCA CACTTCGCTC CTACAACCTC GCCGCGCCTC
      781 TACTGCTCGA CTCTCTCTCC ACATTCACCA GTTACGAACT ATGCACCTAT TCCAACCTCG
      841 TCGTGTACTC CGTCCTTGCT GGTTCAGTCT CTCTCAAGCG AGTCGATTTC AAGTCAAAGG
      901 TTGTAGACGC ACCTGAAATC AAGGCTATTC TGGGTGATGG TGAGGACAAG CTTCTTGCTC
      961 TGAGTGGTGC CCTCAGCGCT GGCCCTGGTG CTGATGACAC TGCCGGTGCG AAGGCCCCAA
     1021 AGACGGCCAC CGCTGCTGTC AACCTGACCA CGTTGGGTAC CAGCACGGAG CAACCTGAAG
     1081 CTGAAATGGC CATTGACTTT AGCCCTCTAG CGCTGCTCGT TAGTAGTTTG TACAACGGAA
     1141 ACTATAAGAC CTTCTTCAAG TCTCTGGCTG AGGTTGAGGA GCAGTTCCTA AACCAGGACC
     1201 GCTATCTTCA TGAGCACAAG AACTGGTTTA TTCGGGAGAT GCGACTTCGC GCCTATCAGC
     1261 AGCTTCTTCA GAGCTACAGA GTTGTTGGGC TGGAGAGCAT GGCCAATGAC TTCGGAGTCA
     1321 CAGTTGACTT CCTCGACCG- GTATGTGACA CGTTACGCAA TTTCATGAAT GAACACAACC
     1381 TGACTGATTC TCTACTAG-T GACCTCGCCC GCTTCATCGC AGCTGGGCGT ATCCCCTGCA
     1441 CCATCGATCG CGTGACAGGC AAGGGTGTGA TCGAGACAAA CCGCCCCGAT GACAAGAACA
     1501 AGCAGTATCA GGATGTTGTG CGACAGGGTG ATCAGCTCAT CACAAAACTA CAAAAGTACG
     1561 GCCAGGCTGT GCGACTGAGG GGTAGTGAGA GGGCATAA
//
LOCUS       FGSG_08444       1598 bp
DEFINITION  FGSG_08444     1598 bp
TITLE       FGSG_08444
ORIGIN

        1 ATGGGTTCCG ACCCCCAGTA CGCCAAATGG CCATTGCTGC CTCTTTCGCA GCATGTCTTC
       61 ACCCTCACAA ACGGCTACGC CACTAAGAAT GCGCAACAAG CCTCTGTTAA GGCCCTCCAA
      121 GATGCCATTG CCCAGGACAA GATGGCTCCT TTTTACCGAT ATCTCGCTCA CCCCCTCGAT
      181 GGCGTCCTCA ACACCGTTGG CGAGGGCGGC GCTTCCGCTC CAGGACGACC TCTTAGCAGG
      241 AAGTCGAGCC TGGTTGGAAT GATCGCCACC AAGCCTGCTG CTGCCAACAT CAGTCTCCCC
      301 TGGGATGAGG GTCTTTACAA CCAGCTGAAA GAGGACAACG ATCGTGAGCT AGAAGAGATC
      361 CAGAAAGAGG AGGATGATGC TGTGGAGCAA GCTGGTGACA CTGAGGTCAT GGCCGCCCAA
      421 GGCAAGCGAG CAGAATTCTG GGCTCGAGTG GGAGACAAG- GTATGTTTAT TTTCGCACAG
      481 ACCTTTACGA CCTGGTAGCA ATTCGAGCTC TCCGTGCTAA TACCCCATAC AG-GACAAAG
      541 CTATTGCCAC CTACGAGAGC CTCTTCGAGA AGACGGGCAT TCTCGGTACC AAGATCGACC
      601 TCGTTCTTGC TATAATACGT ATGGGCTTGT TTTATGGTGA TAAGCCTCTC GTAAAGAAGC
      661 ATGTTGAGCG CGCCAAGGGT CTTGTCGACA CAGGCGGTGA CTGGGACCGT CGCAACCGCC
      721 TCAAGGCCTA CGAAGGCCTG CACCTGCTCA CCGTTCGATC ATACAATCTC GCTGCGCCGC
      781 TGCTCCTCGA CTCTCTCTCC ACCTTTACCA GCTACGAGCT CTGCACTTAC TCCAACCTTG
      841 TTGTGTATTC TGTTCTCGCT GGCTCAGTCT CCCTCAAGCG AGTCGATTTC AAGTCAAAGG
      901 TCGTTGATGC ACCAGAGATC AAGGCAATTC TTGGCGATGG CGACGACAAG CTGCTAGCTC
      961 TGAGCGGCGC TCTCAGTGCT GGACCAGGTG CCGATGACAC CGTTGGCGCG AAGGCACCCA
     1021 AGACGGCCAC CGCTGCTGTG AATCTGACCA CATTGGGCAC AAGCACTGAC CATCCCGAAG
     1081 CTGAGATGGC TATCGACTTC AGCCCCTTGG CCCTGCTCGT CAGCAGCTTG TACAAGGGCG
     1141 ACTACAAGGC CTTCTTCACG TCCCTGGCCA ATGTCGAGGA GCAGTTCCTA AACCAGGATC
     1201 GCTACCTTCA CGAGCACAAG AACTGGTTCA TCCGAGAGAT GCGACTTCGC GCTTACCAGC
     1261 AGCTCCTGCA AAGCTACCGT GTTGTCGGCC TTGAGAGCAT GGCTAACGAC TTTGGTGTCA
     1321 CTGTCGACTT CCTCGACCG- GTATGTTAAC TGCTACACTA TCACATGAAA GAACACAAGC
     1381 TAA-TGCCGC TAATCTAG-T GACCTCGCCC GCTTCATTGC TGCTGGCCGC ATTCCTTGCA
     1441 CCATCGACCG CGTGACAGGC AAGGGTGTTA TTGAGACCAA CCGCCCCGAT GACAAGAACA
     1501 AGCAATACCA AGATGTCGTG CGACAAGGCG ATCAGCTCAT TACAAAGCTA CAAAAGTACG
     1561 GTCAGGCTGT GCGGCTGAGG GGTAGCGAGA GAGCATAG
//
LOCUS       FOXG_03241       1598 bp
DEFINITION  FOXG_03241     1598 bp
TITLE       FOXG_03241
ORIGIN

        1 ATGGGTTCCG ACCCCCAGTA CGCGAAATGG CCATTGCTGC CTCTGTCGCA GCACGTTTTC
       61 ACCCTCACAA ACGGTTATGC CACTAAAAAT GCGCAACAAG CCGCTGTAAA GGCTCTTCAA
      121 GATGCTATCG CCCAGGACAA GATGGCTCCT TTCTATCGAT ATCTGGCCCA TCCACTCGAC
      181 GGCGTCCTCA ACACTCTTGG TGAGGGCGGC TCTTCCGCTC CTGGACGACC TCTCAGCAGA
      241 AAGTCCAGTC TTGTTGGAAT GATTGCTACT AAGCCTGCCG CTACCATTAT CAGTCTTCCC
      301 TGGGACGAGG GCCTTTACAA CCAGCTGAAG GAAGATAATG ATCGGGAGCT GCAAGAGTTC
      361 CAGAAAGAGG AGGATGACGC TGTTGAGCAA GCTGGTGACA CCGAAGTCAT GGCTGCCCAG
      421 GGGAAGCGAG CTGAGTTCTG GGCGCGTGTA GGAGACAAG- GTATGTTTGT TCTCACACAG
      481 AAATTCAGGT TCTAGCAGCA AATTGAGTTC GCC-CGCTAA CACTCACCA- AG-GACAAGG
      541 CCATTGCCGC CTACGAGAGC CTCTCCGAAA AGACGGGTAT CCTCGGTACC AAGATCGACC
      601 TCGTCCTCGC CATAATACGC ATGGGTCTCT TCTATGGCGA CAAACCTCTT GTCAAGAAGC
      661 ACGTCGAACG CGCCAAGTCC CTCGTCGAAT CAGGCGGTGA CTGGGACCGT CGCAACCGTC
      721 TCAAGGCCTA CGAGGGTCTG CACCTACTCA CACTTCGCTC CTACAACCTC GCTGCGCCTC
      781 TACTGCTCGA CTCTCTCTCC ACATTCACCA GTTATGAACT CTGCACCTAC TCCAACCTCG
      841 TCGTGTACTC CGTTCTTGCT GGTTCAGTAT CCCTCAAGCG AGTCGATTTC AAGTCCAAGG
      901 TTGTAGACGC ACCTGAAATC AAGGCTATTC TGGGTGATGG TGAGGACAAG CTTCTTGCTC
      961 TCAGTGGTGC CCTCAGTGCT GGCCCTGGTG CTGATGACAC TACTGGTGCG AAGGCTCCTA
     1021 AGACGGCCAC CGCTGCTGTC AACCTGACCA CGTTGGGTAC CAGCACGGAG CAACCTGAAG
     1081 CTGAGATGGC CATTGACTTT AGCCCTCTAG CGCTGCTCGT TAGTAGTTTG TACAACGGAA
     1141 ACTATAAGAC CTTCTTCAAG TCTCTTGCCG AG-GTCGAGG AGCAGTTCCT AAACCAGGAT
     1201 CGCTATCTTC ATGAGCACAA GAACTGGTTT ATTCGGGAGA TGCGACTTCG CGCCTATCAG
     1261 CAGCTTCTTC AAAGCTACAG -AGTTGTTGG CCTGGAGAGC ATGGCCAATG A---------
     1321 ---------- ---------- ---------- ---------- ---------- ----------
     1381 ---------- ---------- ---------- ---------- ---------- ----------
     1441 ---------- ---------- ---------- ---------- ---------- ----------
     1501 ---------- ---------- ---------- ---------- ---------- ----------
     1561 ---------- ---------- ---------- --------
//
LOCUS       augustus-contig00137-abinit-gene-0.29-mRNA-1 (genomic sequence): 1592 residues       1598 bp
DEFINITION  augustus-contig00137-abinit-gene-0.29-mRNA-1 (genomic sequence): 1592 residues     1598 bp
TITLE       augustus-contig00137-abinit-gene-0.29-mRNA-1 (genomic sequence): 1592 residues
ORIGIN

        1 ATGGGTTCCG ACCCCCAGTA CGCGAAGTGG CCATTGCTGC CTCTGTCGCA GCACGTTTTC
       61 ACCCTCACAA ACGGTTATGC CACTAAAAAT GCGCAACAAG CTGCTGTAAA GGCTCTTCAA
      121 GATGCTATCG AACAGGACAA GATGGCTCCT TTCTACCGAT ATCTCGCCCA TCCACTCGAC
      181 GGCGTTCTCA ACACTCTTGG CGAGGGCGGC TCTTCGGCTC CTGGACGACC TCTCAGCAGA
      241 AAGTCCAGTC TTGTTGGAAT GATTGCCACT AAGCCTGCCG CTACTATTGT CAGTCTTCCC
      301 TGGGACGAGG GTCTTTACAA CCAGTTGAAG GAAGATAATG ATCGGGAGCT GCAAGAGTTC
      361 CAGAAAGAGG AGGATGACGC TGTTGAGCAA GCTGGTGACA CCGAGGTCAT GGCTGCTCAG
      421 GGGAAGCGAG CTGAGTTCTG GGCCCGTGTA GGAGACAAG- GTATGTTTAC TCTCACACAG
      481 AAACTCAGGT TCTAGCCACA AATCGACTTC GCC-TGCTAA CACCCACCA- AG-GACAAGG
      541 CCATTGCCGC CTACGAGAGC CTATCCGAAA AGACGGGAAT CCTCGGTACC AAGATCGACG
      601 TCGTCCTCGC CATAATACGC ATGGGTCTCT TCTATGGCGA CAAGCCTCTT GTCAAGAAGC
      661 ACGTCGAACG CGCCAAGACA CTCGTCGAAT CAGGCGGTGA CTGGGACCGC CGCAACCGTC
      721 TCAAGGCCTA CGAAGGTCTG CACCTACTCA CACTTCGCTC CTACAACCTT GCCGCGCCTC
      781 TACTGCTCGA CTCTCTCTCC ACATTCACTA GCTACGAACT CTGCACCTAC TCCAACCTTG
      841 TCGTGTACTC CGTTCTTGCT GGTTCAGTGT CCCTCAAGCG AGTCGATTTC AAGTCAAAGG
      901 TTGTAGACGC ACCTGAAATT AAGGCTATTC TGGGTGATGG TGAGGACAAG CTTCTTGCTC
      961 TCAGCGGTGC CCTCAGCGCT GGCCCTGGTG CTGATGACAC TACTGGCGCG AAGGCTCCTA
     1021 AGGCAGCCAC CGCTGCTGTC AACCTGACCA CGTTGGGTAC CAGCACAGAG CAACCTGAAG
     1081 CTGAGATGGC CATTGACTTT AGCCCTCTAG CGCTGCTCGT CAGTAGTTTG TACAACGGAA
     1141 ACTATAAGAC CTTCTTCAAG TCTCTCGCCG AGGTCGAGGA GCAATTCCTA AACCAGGATC
     1201 GCTATCTTCA CGAGCACAAG AACTGGTTTA TCCGGGAGAT GCGACTTCGC GCCTATCAGC
     1261 AGCTTCTTCA GAGCTACAGA GTTGTTGGCC TGGAGAGCAT GGCCAATGAC TTCGGAGTCA
     1321 CTGTTGACTT CCTCGATCG- GTATGTCATA CGTTACGCAA TGCCATGAAT GAACACAACC
     1381 TGACTGATTC TCTACTAG-T GACCTCGCCC GCTTCATCGC TGCTGGGCGT ATCCCCTGCA
     1441 CCATCGATCG CGTGACAGGC AAGGGTGTGA TCGAGACAAA CCGCCCCGAT GACAAGAACA
     1501 AGCAGTATCA GGATGTTGTG CGACAGGGTG ATCAGCTCAT CACAAAACTA CAAAAGTACG
     1561 GCCAGGCTGT GCGACTGAGG GGTAGCGAGA GGGCATAA
//
LOCUS       FVEG_05104       1799 bp
DEFINITION  FVEG_05104     1799 bp
TITLE       FVEG_05104
ORIGIN

        1 ATGGCGCCCA AGAATAAATT CGAGCTCAAG ACCCCCAAGG GCACAAAGGA CT-GTAAGTG
       61 ATTG-----A ATCAAT-CGT ACCGCAGAGG CCATT--TCT TAACACCATC CAAG-GGGAG
      121 GGGAAGGATA TGGTTATTCG TGACCACATC TTCAACACCA TCACCCAAGT CTTCAAGCGC
      181 CACGGAGGAG TCACGATCGA TACCCCCGTC TTTGAGCTCC GAGAGATCCT CGCTGGAAAA
      241 TATGGAGAGG ACAGCAAGCT CATCTATGAC CTTGCTGACC AAGGTGGTGA GATCTGCTCT
      301 CTGCGATATG ACTTGACAGT CCCCTTCGCC CGCTTCCTAG CCATGAACAA GCAGATTCAA
      361 AACATCAAGA GATATCACAT CGCCAAGGTC TACCGCCGAG ACCAACCTGC CATGACCAAA
      421 GGTCGCATGC GAGAATTCTA CCAGTGCGAT TTCGACATTG CCGGCACCTA CGACCCCATG
      481 CTGCCCGACG CCGAAGTCAT CCGCATCATC ACAGAAGTAT TTGAGGGACT TGGTTGGAAC
      541 GGTGGATACA CGATCAAGTT AAATCACCGA AAGATTCTGG ACGGTATTTT CCAAGTCTGT
      601 GGAGTCCCTG AGGACAAGAT CCGCACCATT TCCTCGGCCG TCGACAAGCT CGACAAGCTG
      661 CCTTGGGCTG ATGTGCGAAA GGAGATGACC GAGGAAAAGG GACTTGACGG CGATGTCGCT
      721 GACCGAATCG GAGAGTGGGT TGTTCTCAAG GGCAAGCAGG ATCTGCTGGA GAAGCTTCAG
      781 AGCACAGAGA GCTTGGCCGC AAACGAATCC ATGAAGAAGG GAATGGAAGA TCTTGCTCTG
      841 CTGTTTGAGT ATCTAGAGGC CTTCGATTGC CTGGATCGCG TTTCTTTTGA CCTCAGCTTG
      901 GCTCGCGGCC TCGACTATTA CACCGGACTT ATCTACGAGG TCGTTACCCA GGGCTCTGCT
      961 CCCGAGGTCA CACCTGGG-C AGGAGAATGC TGAGTCTAAG CCTTCCAAGA AGAAGGGTAA
     1021 GAAGGGCTCT GAGGATGACG ACCGTTCCGA CGACCCCACG GTCGGCGTAG GAAGTGTGGC
     1081 TGCCGGTGGC CGGTACGACA ACCTTGTTGG CATGTTCTCT GGCAAGAGCC AAATCCCCTG
     1141 CGTCGGTATC TCCTTTGGCG TCGACAGGAT TTTCTCTATC ACCAAGGCCA AGATGGCCGC
     1201 TGAGAAGAAT GCTGCTGTGC GTAACAATGA TGTCGATGTT TATGTCATGG CCTTTGGTCA
     1261 GGGATATCTG AAAGAACGTA TGTCAGTGTG CGCTAAGCTA TGGGAGTCTG GAATCAAG-G
     1321 TTAGTTGAC- -TTTCCCCAC -GAACCTTAC TATTCCACGA AACAGAGGAC TAACTGTGCT
     1381 ATCTGTCACA G-GCAGAATT TCTTTACAAA GTTAGGCCTA AGCTGCCCGC ACAATTCAAG
     1441 GCCGCCGAGG CCAATGGTGT GCCATTTGCT ATCTTCCTTG GCGAAGACGA AGTCAAGGCA
     1501 GGCAATGTCA AGATTAAGGA GATGGGACTC CAAGAAGGCC ATCCCGAGAA GGAGGGCATT
     1561 CTTGTCAGCA TGTCCGACAT GGCCAAGGAG ATCAAGGTTC GGCTTCAGCG CAAGCGAGAG
     1621 CTTGACGAGA TGACCAGACA AGCCGAGGGC CTGAGGGTTG TCCATGGTAT CAAGGGCGAT
     1681 GAGGTAAAGG ATGTGGAGAA AGAAGTTGAG GATGCCAACC CTGAAACCAC ---ACCAGCA
     1741 GCAATCGAGG CGACTCCAGG GACAGAAGAG CCAGCTCACA GCAGTTCGAC AGTATGA--
//
LOCUS       FGSG_06880       1799 bp
DEFINITION  FGSG_06880     1799 bp
TITLE       FGSG_06880
ORIGIN

        1 ATGGCGCCCA AGACAAAATT CGAGCTCAAG ACCCCCAAGG GCACAAAGGA CT-GTAAGTA
       61 AACATGGCCA GGCAATGCCC ACATCATAGG ATCTCAATCC TAACGTCCAC CAAG-GGGAG
      121 GGAAAGGATA TGGTCATTCG TGATCATATC TTCAACACCA TTACCCAAGT TTTCAAGCGC
      181 CACGGCGGAG TCACAATTGA TACCCCTGTC TTCGAGCTTA GAGAGATTCT CGCCGGCAAA
      241 TATGGAGAGG ACAGCAAGCT CATCTACGAT CTCGCCGACC AAGGTGGTGA GATCTGCTCC
      301 TTGCGATATG ACTTGACCGT CCCCTTCGCC CGCTTCCTCG CCATGAACAA GCAAATCCAG
      361 AACATCAAGC GATACCACAT TGCCAAGGTC TACCGTCGAG ATCAGCCCGC CATGACCAAG
      421 GGCCGTATGC GAGAATTCTA CCAGTGCGAT TTCGACATTG CTGGAACCTA CGACCCCATG
      481 CTGCCCGACG CCGAGGTTCT CCGCATCATC ACAGAAGTCT TTGAGGGGCT TGGCTGGAAC
      541 GGTGGATACA CGATAAAGCT GAATCACAGG AAGATCCTCG ACGGTATCTT CCAGGTCTGC
      601 GGCGTGCCTG AAGACAAGAT CCGCACCATC TCCTCGGCTG TCGACAAGCT CGACAAGCTG
      661 CCCTGGGCTG ATGTGCGCAA GGAAATGACC GAGGAAAAGG GACTCGACGG CGAGGTCGCT
      721 GACCGAATTG GAGAGTGGGT TGTCCTGAAG GGCAAGCAAG ATCTGCTCAA GAAGTTGCAG
      781 AGCACAGAGA GTCTGGCCGC CAACGAGTCC ATGAAGAAGG GTATGGAGGA TCTTGAACTT
      841 CTTTTTGAAT ACCTCGAGGC TTTCAACTGC CTGGACCGGG TTTCTTTTGA CCTCAGCCTG
      901 GCTCGAGGTC TTGACTACTA CACCGGCCTC ATCTACGAGG TTGTCACTCA AGGTTCTGCC
      961 CCCGAAGTTA CCCCCGGT-C AGGAGAATAC GGATTCCAAG CCTTCCAAGA AGAAGGGCAA
     1021 GAAGGGCGGA GAGGATGATG ACCGCTCTGA TGACCCCACT GTTGGCGTTG GAAGTGTGGC
     1081 TGCTGGAGGC AGATACGACA ACCTCGTCGG CATGTTCTCT GGCAAGAGCC AAATTCCTTG
     1141 TGTCGGTATT TCTTTCGGCG TCGACAGAAT CTTCTCTATT ACCAAGGCTA AGTTGGCTGC
     1201 CGAGAAGAGT GCCGCCGTCC GCAGCAATGA CGTTGACGTC TAT-GTCATG GCTTTCGGAA
     1261 AGGGCT-TTT GAAGGAGCGC ATGTCGGTGT GCGCTAAGCT TTGGGAAGCT GGTATCAAGG
     1321 TTAGTTGGGC ATCAAACTAT TGGACGTCGT CAACCCGATG AATAGAAGGC TAAC-ATATT
     1381 G------ACA G-GCTGAGTT TCTCTACAAA GTCAAGCCTA AGCTTCCTGC GCAATTCAAG
     1441 GCAGCCGAGG CTAACGGCGT GCCTTTTGCA ATCTTCCTTG GTGATGACGA GGTCGCCTCA
     1501 GGCAAGGTCA AGATCAAGGA GATGGGACTT CAGGAGGGTC ACCCTGAGAA GGAAGGTATT
     1561 CTTGTCTCTC AGGAAGATAT GGCCAAGGAG ATCAAAGTCC GCCTTCAACG AAAACGCGAG
     1621 CTCGATGCGA TGACCACACA GGCCGAAGGC CTCCGAGTGG TTCACGGTAT TAAGGGCAAT
     1681 G---CGAAGG ATGCAGAGAA GAAGGAGGAG AGTGCTAAGC CTGAAACTAC TACACCAGCA
     1741 GCGGCCGAGC CGGCTCCAGA AACGGAAGAG CAAAGCCCCG CCAACCCATC GGCGTAG--
//
LOCUS       FOXG_01944       1799 bp
DEFINITION  FOXG_01944     1799 bp
TITLE       FOXG_01944
ORIGIN

        1 ATGGCGCCCA AGAATAAATT CGAGCTCAAG ACCCCCAAGG GTACAAAGGA CT-GTAAGTG
       61 ATCG-----A ATCAAT-CGT ACTACGGAGG GCATT--CCT TAACACCAGC CAAG-GGGAG
      121 GGAAAGGATA TGGTTATCCG TGACCACATC TTCAACACCA TCACCCAAGT CTTCAAGCGC
      181 CACGGAGGAG TCACGATCGA TACCCCCGTC TTTGAGCTCC GAGAGATTCT CGCTGGAAAA
      241 TATGGAGAGG ACAGCAAGCT CATCTACGAC CTTGCTGATC AAGGTGGTGA GATCTGCTCT
      301 CTGCGATATG ACTTGACAGT CCCCTTTGCC CGCTTCCTCG CCATGAACAA GCAAATTCAA
      361 AACATCAAGA GATATCACAT CGCCAAGGTC TACCGCCGAG ACCAACCTGC CATGACCAAA
      421 GGTCGCATGC GAGAATTCTA CCAGTGCGAT TTCGATATTG CCGGCACCTA CGACCCCATG
      481 CTGCCCGACG CCGAAGTCAT CCGCATTATT ACAGAAGTCT TTGAGGGACT TGGTTGGAAC
      541 GGTGGATACA CGATCAAGCT GAATCACCGA AAGATTCTTG ACGGTATTTT CCAAGTCTGT
      601 GGAGTGCCTG AAGACAAGAT CCGCACCATT TCCTCGGCCG TCGACAAGCT CGACAAGCTG
      661 CCTTGGGCTG ATGTGCGAAA GGAGATGACC GAGGAAAAGG GACTTGATGG TGAGGTCGCT
      721 GACCGAATCG GAGAGTGGGT TGTTCTCAAG GGCAAGCAGG ATCTACTGCA GAAGCTTCAG
      781 AGCACAGAGA GCTTGGCCGC GAACGAATCC ATGAAGAAGG GAATGGAAGA TCTTGCTCTG
      841 CTGTTCGAGT ACCTAGAGGC CTTCGGCTGC CTGGATCGAG TTTCTTTCGA CCTCAGCTTG
      901 GCTCGAGGCC TCGATTATTA CACCGGACTT ATCTACGAGG TTGTCACCCA AGGCTCTGCT
      961 CCTGAGGTCA CACCTGGG-C AGGAGAATGC TGAGTCTAAG CCTTCCAAGA AGAAGGGCAA
     1021 GAAGGGTTCT GAGGATGACG ACCGTTCCGA TGACCCCACA GTCGGCGTAG GAAGTGTGGC
     1081 TGCCGGTGGC CGGTACGACA ACCTTGTTGG CATGTTCTCT GGCAAGAGCC AAATCCCCTG
     1141 TGTCGGTATC TCCTTTGGCG TTGACAGGAT CTTCTCTATC ACCAAGGCCA AGATGGCCGC
     1201 TGAGAAGAAT GCTGCTGTCC GTAACAATGA TGTCGATGTT TATGTCATGG CCTTTGGACA
     1261 GGGATATTTG AAAGAACGCA TGTCAGTGTG TGCCAAGCTG TGGGAGTCTG GAATCAAG-G
     1321 TTGGTTGAGC ATTTTCCCAC -GAATCTTAC TATTCCACGG AACAGAAGGC TAACTGTGCT
     1381 ATC----ACA G-GCAGAGTT CCTTTACAAA GTCAAGCCTA AGCTGCCGGC ACAATTCAAG
     1441 GCCGCCGAGG CGAACGGTGT GCCATTTGCT ATCTTCCTCG GCGAAGATGA AGTCAAGTCA
     1501 GGGAAGGTCA AGATTAAGGA GATGGGACTC CAAGAAGGTC ATCCCGAGAA GGAGGGTATT
     1561 CTTGTCAGTA TGTCCGACAT GGCTAAGGAG ATCAAGGTTC GGCTTCAACG CAAGCGGGAG
     1621 CTTGACGAGA TGACCAGGCA AGCCGAGGGC CTGAGGGTTG TCCATGGTAT CAAGGGCGAT
     1681 GAGGTAAAGG ATGCGGAGAA AAAGGTTGAG GATGCCAAGC CTGAAACCAC ---ACCAGCA
     1741 GCAGTCGAAG CGACTCCAGG AACGGAAGAG CCAGCTCCCA GTAATCCGAC AGCATAA--
//
LOCUS       augustus-contig00154-abinit-gene-0.26-mRNA-1 (genomic sequence): 1778 residues       1799 bp
DEFINITION  augustus-contig00154-abinit-gene-0.26-mRNA-1 (genomic sequence): 1778 residues     1799 bp
TITLE       augustus-contig00154-abinit-gene-0.26-mRNA-1 (genomic sequence): 1778 residues
ORIGIN

        1 ATGGCGCCCA AGAATAAGTT CGAGCTCAAG ACCCCTAAGG GTACAAAGGA CT-GTAAGTG
       61 ATCG-----A ATCAAC-CGT ACCGCAGAG- GTCATTC-TT TTGACACTAT CCAAGGGGAG
      121 GGGAAGGATA TGGTCATCCG TGACCACATC TTCAACACCA TCACCCAAGT TTTCAAGCGT
      181 CACGGAGGAG TCACGATCGA TACCCCCGTC TTTGAGCTCC GAGAGATCCT CGCTGGAAAA
      241 TATGGAGAGG ACAGCAAGCT CATCTATGAT CTTGCTGACC AAGGTGGTGA GATCTGCTCT
      301 CTACGATATG ACTTGACAGT CCCCTTCGCT CGCTTCCTAG CCATGAACAA GCAGATTCAA
      361 AACATCAAGA GATATCACAT CGCCAAGGTC TACCGCCGAG ACCAACCTGC CATGACCAAA
      421 GGTCGCATGC GAGAATTCTA CCAGTGCGAT TTCGACATTG CTGGCACCTA CGACCCCATG
      481 CTACCCGACG CCGAAGTCAT CCGCATTATT ACAGAAGTAT TTGAGGGACT TGGTTGGAAC
      541 GGTGGATACA CGATCAAGCT AAATCACCGA AAGATCCTTG ACGGTATCTT CCAAGTCTGT
      601 GGAGTCCCCG AGGACAAGAT CCGCACCATT TCCTCGGCCG TCGACAAGCT CGACAAGCTG
      661 CCTTGGGCTG ATGTGCGAAA GGAGATGACC GAGGAAAAGG GACTTGATGG TGATGTCGCT
      721 GACCGAATCG GAGAGTGGGT TGTTCTCAAG GGCAAGCAGG ATCTACTGCA GAAGCTTCAG
      781 AACACAGAGA GCTTGGCTGC AAACGAATCC ATGAAGAAGG GAATGGAAGA TCTTGCTCTG
      841 CTGTTCGAGT ACCTAGAGGC CTTCGACTGC CTGGATCGAG TTTCTTTTGA CCTCAGCTTG
      901 GCTCGAGGCC TCGACTATTA CACCGGACTT ATCTACGAGG TTGTCACCCA GGGCTCTGCT
      961 CCTGAG-GTC ACACCTGGGG CAG-GAGAAT ACTGAGTCTA AGCCTTCCAA GAAGAAGGGT
     1021 AAGAAGGGCT CTGAGGATGA CGACCGTTCT GATGACCCCA CAGTCGGCGT AGGAAGTGTG
     1081 GCTGCCGGTG GCCGGTACGA CAACCTTGTT GGCATGTTCT CTGGCAAGAG CCAAATCCCC
     1141 TGCGTCGGTA TCTCCTTTGG CGTTGACAGG ATTTTCTCTA TCACCAAGGC CAAGATGGCC
     1201 GCTGAGAAGA ATGCTGCTGT GCGCAACAAT GATGTCGATG TTTATGTCAT GGCCTTTGGT
     1261 CAGGGATATC TAAAAGAACG CATGTCAGTG TGCGCCAAGC TATGGGAGTC TGGAATCAAG
     1321 -GTTAGTTAA GCATTTTACC AC-GAACCTT ACTATTCCAC GGAACAGATG ACTAACTGTG
     1381 CTATC----A CAG-GCAGAG TTCCTTTACA AAGTTAAGCC TAAGCTACCC GCACAGTTCA
     1441 AGGCTGCCGA GGCCAATGGT GTGCCATTTG CTATCTTCCT CGGCGAAGAT GAAGTCAAGT
     1501 CAGGCAAGGT CAAGATTAAG GAGATGGGAC TCCAAGAAGG CCATCCTGAG AAGGAGGGTA
     1561 TTCTTGTCAG TATGTCCGAC ATGGCCAAGG AGATCAAGGT TCGGCTTCAA CGCAAGCGGG
     1621 AGCTTGACGA GATGACCAGG CAAGCCGAGG GCCTGAGGGT TGTCCATGGT ATCAAGGGCG
     1681 ATGAGGTAAA GGATGCGGAG AAAGAAGTTG TGGATGCCAA CCCTGAAACC AC---ACCAG
     1741 CAGCAGTCGA AGCGACTCCA GGAACGGAAG AGCCAGCTCA CAGCAATCCG ACAGCATGA
//
LOCUS       FVEG_06367       1043 bp
DEFINITION  FVEG_06367     1043 bp
TITLE       FVEG_06367
ORIGIN

        1 ATGGAGGACT ATTCATGAGA TGGTCGCGGA CCGA-GTACG TTTGTCCTAA CAGTCCTATT
       61 GCAGACTTGA GA--GAAGCG CGCACCACTT CCGACTGTGT AGCTTTTCTG TAA--TAGGC
      121 ATACG---AC TGAC---ATC TAAAAG-GAA TACGAGCTCG CTGAAGAGGA AGTCAAGATC
      181 TCTCTCGACC GCTTCCGCGA CGAATACTGC AACCCCGACG GTTCCATCAA -GTAAGACCG
      241 GCTATAC-TT GCGACATCAC AAAGAAACTA TGGAACTAAC AGC-CCGACT ACAG-CCGCG
      301 CCAAACTTCA ATTCTCGGCG CGTCCCAGCG AGAACATGAT CCGCAAAAAC ACACCTCCCG
      361 --TGACAGCA GCCAACCCCA ATCCCAACCC CGGCGCCGAC TGCGGTCCTG TCTGGGTTGA
      421 GTTCCTAGCT GATAAGACTT TCGGCGTCAA CCAGATCCGA CAATTTGCCA AATATGTGAT
      481 CACGAACAAC TACAAGACTG GCATCATGGT AACACACGTT CCTCTCTCGC CCGCCGCCCG
      541 CAAGACTCTC CAGAGTGTCG AGTCCGTCGC TAAGATCGAG TGCTTCCTCG AGGATGATCT
      601 TCTTGTCAAC ATTACCCACC ATGAGCTTGT TCCTAAGCAT GTCTTGCTCT CCCGCGAGGA
      661 GAAGCTCGCT CT---TCTCA AGCGCTATCG CCTCAAGGAG ACCCAACTAC CACGTATTTT
      721 GCAAAAGGAC CCTGTCGCTC GTT-ACTTGG GTTTGAAGCG GGGCCAAGTC GTC-----AA
      781 GATTATCCGA AA-CAGTGAA ACGGCTGGTC GTTATGCCAG TTATAGATTG TGTGTATAGA
      841 TGAGCAATTA TGAACGAGAC AGTCTTGAGA GATCAAGTCG AAGATAAGAG CTGTTGGATC
      901 CAGAGGTATG GAAAGGCTCC TGGCATGAGG ACGGAGGCGT CGCACTGCAC TTGAAATTCT
      961 AAAAAAGCTG GCGTTTCAGG GGTTCTATGT ATATTGTGCG TTGCCGCGGC AAGGCCAATG
     1021 AAGGAATATA AAGCATTTAC GAG
//
LOCUS       FGSG_09748       1043 bp
DEFINITION  FGSG_09748     1043 bp
TITLE       FGSG_09748
ORIGIN

        1 ATGGAGGACT GTCCATGAGA TGGTCGCGGA CCGA-GTACG TCTGTCTTAA AAGTCTTATT
       61 GTAGATTACA AGTGGAATCG CGCAATACGT CTAGTCGCGT AGCTTTGCGA CAAAATAACG
      121 GTTCATTAAC TGACTTTGTT GCAAAG-GAA TACGAGCTCG CTGAGGAGGA AGTCAAGATC
      181 TCTCTCGACC GCTTCCGCGA CGAGTATTGC AACCCCGACG GTTCTATCAA -GTAAGGACC
      241 TATATATGTT GCTCCAAC-C GAAGATAATG CGAAACTAAC AGCATCAATT ACAG-CCGCA
      301 ACAAACTCTC ATTCTCGGCG CGCCCTAGCA CAGCCATGAT GCGCAAGTTT ACTCCTCCCG
      361 --CGACAGCA GCCAACCCCG AT------CC TGTTGCCGAC TGTGGCCCTA TCTGGATCGA
      421 GTTCCTTGCC GACAAGACTT TCGGTGTGAG CCAGATTCGA GCATTCGCCT CATACGTGAT
      481 CTCAAACAAC TACAAGACCG GCATCATGAT AACTCACGTC CCTCTTTCTC CCGCCGCCCG
      541 AAGGTCGCTT GCTAGCGTCG AATCACTTGC GAAGATTGAG TGTTTCCTCG AGGACGACTT
      601 GCTTGTCAAC ATCACCCACC ACGAGCTTGT TCCCAAGCAT GTTCTCCTTT CCCGTGAGGA
      661 GAAGATCGCT CT---TCTCA AGCGCTATCG TCTTAAGGAG ACCCAGCTCC CTCGTATTTT
      721 GCAGAAGGAT CCTGTTGCTC GTT-ACTTAG GCCTCAAGCG AGGTCACGTT GTC-----AA
      781 GATCATCCGA AA-CAGTGAA ACAGCTGGTC GATATGCCAG TTACCGATTG TGTGTATAGA
      841 TAAT---TTG TCGGAAAGAC TGCATTGAG- ---------- ---ATTGGAT TAGTC-----
      901 -AAGGGACAG AAAGGGCTTC TGGTATGAGG ACGAGGGCGT CAAACTGCAA ATGAAATTCT
      961 AAAAA-GCTG GCGTTTCAGG GGTTCTATCT AAATTGCGCT GCGCTGTAGC AAAGCCAACC
     1021 AAGGAATACA A-GCATTTAT ATG
//
LOCUS       FOXG_08309       1043 bp
DEFINITION  FOXG_08309     1043 bp
TITLE       FOXG_08309
ORIGIN

        1 ATGGAGGACT ATCCATGAGA TGGTCGCGGA CCGA-GTACG TTTGTCCTAA GAGTCCTATT
       61 GTAGACTTCA GA--GAAGCG CGCAACATTT TCAACTGTGT AGCTTTTCTG TAA--TAAGC
      121 ATCAA---AC TGAC---GTT TCAAAG-GAA TACGAGCTCG CTGAAGAGGA AGTCAAGATC
      181 TCTCTCGACC GCTTCCGCGA CGAATACTGC AACCCCGACG GTTCCATCAA -GTAAGGCCG
      241 GCTATAC-TT GCGACATCAC AAAGAAACCA TGGAACTAAC AGT-TCGACT ACAG-CCGCG
      301 CCAAGCTTCA ATTCTCGGCG CGTCCCAGCG AGAACATGAT CCGCAAAAAC ACACCTCCCG
      361 --TGACAGCA GCCAACCCCA ACCCCAACCC CGGCGCCGAC TGCGGTCCTG TCTGGGTTGA
      421 GTTCCTCGCC GATAAGACTT TCGGCGTCAA CCAGATCCGA CAATTTGCCA AATATGTGAT
      481 CACGAACAAC TACAAGACTG GCATCATGGT AACACACGTT CCTCTCTCAC CCGCCGCCCG
      541 CAAGACTCTC CAGAGTGTCG AGTCCGTCGC TAAGATCGAG TGCTTTCTCG AGGATGATCT
      601 TCTTGTCAAC ATTACCCACC ACGAGCTTGT TCCCAAGCAC GTCTTGCTCT CCCGCGAGGA
      661 GAAGCTCGCT CT---TCTCA AGCGCTATCG CCTCAAGGAG ACCCAACTAC CACGTATTTT
      721 GCAAAAGGAC CCTGTTGCTC GTT-ACTTGG GTCTGAAGCG GGGCCAAGTT GTT-----AA
      781 GATTATCCGA AA-CAGTGAA ACGGCTGGTC GTTATGCCAG TTATAGATTG TGTGTATAGA
      841 TGAACAATTA TGGATGGGGC AGTCTTGAG- -ATCGAGTCG AAGATGAGAG CTGTTGGATG
      901 GAAAGGAATG GAAAGGCTCT TGGTACGAGG ACGGAGGCGT CACACTGCAC TTGAAATTCT
      961 AAAAAAGCTG GCGTTTCAGG GGTTCTATGT ATATTGCGCG TTGCCGCAGC AAAGCCAATG
     1021 AAGGAATATA AAGCATTTAC GAG
//
LOCUS       augustus-contig00169-abinit-gene-0.94-mRNA-1 (genomic sequence): 522 residues       1041 bp
DEFINITION  augustus-contig00169-abinit-gene-0.94-mRNA-1 (genomic sequence): 522 residues     1041 bp
TITLE       augustus-contig00169-abinit-gene-0.94-mRNA-1 (genomic sequence): 522 residues
ORIGIN

        1 ---------- ---------- ---------- ---------- ---------- ----------
       61 ---------- ---------- ---------- ---------- ---------- ----------
      121 ---------- ---------- ---------- ---------- ---------- ----------
      181 ---------- ---------- ---------- ---------- ---------- ----------
      241 ---------- ---------- ---------- ---------- ---------- ----------
      301 ---------- ATGGCGAGCG GCGACGCTAC TCTG-TTCGA AGAATCGTTC ACTGTGACTG
      361 AGTATGATCA GTCCAAGTAT -GACCGTGTC GCCCGCATTT CGTGCACTTC AAGCGACTCT
      421 CAGACTGTTA TGACGCTAGA TATCAACA-- --TCGAGCTC TTCCCCTGTG C-TGTTTCCG
      481 ACACTCTGCA ----CGTAGT CATGTCTAC- TAC-TCTCTC TCTGGATGGA AGCAAGGAGG
      541 ACGAGAAGGG CTGGCGAGAC GTTGGCAAAG GT--GGTGAT GCGCCAGCGA CAGCC-----
      601 GCCGACCTTT ATGACTACG- ---TGTGCCA TGGAAAGATC TACAAGTTCG --AGGAGACA
      661 TTCGATGGAA ATACCAT-GT GC-GTCTCTT CCATGAAGCC CCCTTGTCAC CGAGTCCGGA
      721 ACATCCACGT -TTGCTGACT GAATCTAACC TACAG-CAAT GCCTACTGCT CTTTCGGCGG
      781 TCTTCTTATG TCACTTCAAG GTCCCATCAA GAAACTGACC CCCCTCCGTG TCGACA-ATG
      841 TCTACCTGCT CGTCAAGAAA TAA------- ---------- ---------- ----------
      901 ---------- ---------- ---------- ---------- ---------- ----------
      961 ---------- ---------- ---------- ---------- ---------- ----------
     1021 ---------- ---------- -
//
LOCUS       FVEG_11352       2118 bp
DEFINITION  FVEG_11352     2118 bp
TITLE       FVEG_11352
ORIGIN

        1 ATGTTCAAGA G-GTGAGTAA CAATCGCAAG AACGAATGTC GAAGATTTTT CGATGACGTT
       61 TCCCTCCCAA TTGAAGCCCA ATTGAGCTGA CCCTTGTGTT TTTCCCTCGG CAG-CGGCAT
      121 TTCCTCCTTC GCCCGCGCGG CTCGCCCGGC CGTCGTCCCT CGACGTGCCC TCCGACCTTC
      181 ATCTCTCCGA CTCCCCATCT CCAGCCGATG GGCGAGCACT GCCAGCGTCG GCACCGGCAA
      241 GATTCACCAG -GTGAGAACG AGCCGCTCCT CAGTCAATTC CGGTCGCCCG GGCAATACCG
      301 ACCGCACAAG AACTCCGCGC TAACCCGACT GTTCGCAG-G TCATCGGTGC CGTCGTCGAC
      361 G-GTTAGTCA ATCATCTATC ATAGGCTCTC GGCGAGCCTG GTACAAGACG ACGAAAACAA
      421 TACTGACGTT TTTGCAG-TC AAGTTCGATA CTCAGAAGCT CCCCGCCATT CTCAACTCTC
      481 TTGAGACTGA GAACAATGGC CAGAAGCTCG TTCTCGAGGT TTCC-GTATG TTCACGTCCA
      541 ATTGCCTTGT ATGACTGGTC AATTCTAACA TCCTCAAG-C AACATTTGGG AGAGAACGTC
      601 GTCCGTTGCA TTGCTATGGA CG-GTACGTT ATGATCGCTT CGAAATTTCT CATACTTCAG
      661 --CCCCTAAC AC-ATTTTTG CAG-GTACTG AGGGTCTCGT CCGAGGTGCT TCCGCCCAGG
      721 ACACCGGTGC TCCCATCACC ATTCCTGTCG GACCCGCCAC TCTTGGTCGT ATCATGAACG
      781 TCACTGGTGA CCCCATCGAC GAGCGTGGTC CCATCAAGAC TGACAAGCGC CTTCCTATCC
      841 ACACCGAAGC CCCCGAGTTC GTCGAGCAGT CCACCTCTGC TGAGGTTCTT GTCACTGGTA
      901 TCAAGGTCGT CGATCTTCTT GCTCCCTACG CCCGTGGTGG AAAGATTGGT CTGTTCGGTG
      961 GCGCTGGTGT CGGCAAGACT GTGTTCATTC AGGAGCTCAT CAACAACATC GCCAAGGCCC
     1021 ACGGTGGTTA CTCCGTCTTC ACCGGTGTCG GTGAGCGAAC CCGTGAGGGT AACGATTTGT
     1081 ACCACGAAAT GCAGGAGACT TCCGTCATTC AGCTTGATGG CGAGTCCAAG GTCGCCCTGG
     1141 TCTTCGGTCA GATGAACGAG CCCCCTGGAG CTCGCGCCCG TGTTGCCCTT ACCGG-GTAA
     1201 GTTGATAGAT AGTGCCTTCC CTTCCTGCCA C----AACGC CTCAACACCA GCCCCATCCC
     1261 CCACACATAC ATACACTGAT ----ACTCAT ACTACACCAC GATGTTTTGT TTACGACTCT
     1321 TGTTGGACGC CA-------- ---------- ---------- GCTAATGCAA TATCTCGCCA
     1381 G-TTTGACTG TTGCTGAGTA CTTCCGAGAC GAAGAGGGTC AGGACGTGCT GCTTTTCATT
     1441 GACAACATTT TCCGATTCAC TCAGGCCGGT TCCGAGGTGT CTGCCCTTCT TGGTCGTATC
     1501 CCCTCTGCCG TCGGTTACCA GCCCACCCTG GCCGTTGACA TGGGTGGTAT GCAGGAGCGT
     1561 ATTACCACTA CCACCAAGGG CTCCATTACC TCAGTCCAGG CTGTCTACGT CCCTGCTGAC
     1621 GATTTGACTG ATCCTGCCCC TGCCACCACT TTCGCCCATT TGGACGCCAC CACTGTCTTA
     1681 TCTCGTGGTA TCTCTGAGTT GGGTATCTAC CCCGCTGTCG ACCCTCTCGA TTCTAAGTCC
     1741 CGTATGTTGG ATCCCCGAGT TGTTGGTCAA GAGCACTACG ACGTCGCCAC CCGTGTCCAG
     1801 CAGATCCTCC AGGAGTACAA GTCTCTTCAG GATATTATTG CCATTCTGGG TATGGATGAG
     1861 TTGTCTGAGG CCGACAAGCT TACTGTCGAG CGTGCCCGTA AGATCCAGCG TTTCCTGAGC
     1921 CAGCCTTTCA CTGTCGCCCA GGTTTTCACT GGTATCGAGG GTAAGCTCGT TGACCTTAAG
     1981 GAGACCATCA ACTCCTTCAA GGCCATCCTT AACGGTGAAG GTGACAACCT TCCTGAGGGT
     2041 GCCTTCTACA TGGTTGGTGA CTTCGCCTCC GCCAAGGCCA AGGGTGAGAA GATTCTTGCT
     2101 GAGCTTGAGG GTCAGTAA
//
LOCUS       FOXG_13928       2116 bp
DEFINITION  FOXG_13928     2116 bp
TITLE       FOXG_13928
ORIGIN

        1 ATGTTCAAGA G-GTGAGTAA TGATCGCAAG AACGAATGTC GAAGATTTTT CGATGACGTT
       61 TCCCTCCCAA TTGAAGCCCA ATTGAGCTGA CCCTTGCGTT TTTCCCTCGG CAG-CGGCAT
      121 TTCCTCCTTC GCCCGCGCGG CTCGCCCGGC CGTCCTCCCT CGACGTGCCC TCCGACCTTC
      181 ATCTCTCCGA CTCCCCATCT CCAGCCGATG GGCGAGCACT GCCAGCGTCG GCACCGGCAA
      241 GATTCACCAG -GTGAGAATG AGCCGCTC-- -AGTCCATTC CGGTCGCCCG GGCAATACCG
      301 ACCGCACAAG AACTCCGTGC TAACCCGACT GTTCGCAG-G TCATCGGTGC CGTCGTCGAC
      361 G-GTTAGTCA ATCATCTATC ACAGGCTTTC GACGAGCCTG GCATGACACG GCGAAAACAA
      421 TACTGACGTT ATTGCAG-TC AAGTTCGATA CTCAGAAGCT CCCCGCCATT CTCAACTCTC
      481 TTGAGACTGA GAACAATGGC CAGAAGCTCG TTCTCGAGGT TTCC-GTATG TTCACATCCA
      541 ATTATCTCAT ATGACTGGTC AATTCTAACA TCCTCAAG-C AACATTTGGG AGAGAACGTC
      601 GTCCGTTGCA TTGCTATGGA CG-GTACGTT ATGATCACTT CGAAATTTCT CATACTTCAA
      661 ACCCCCTAAC AC-ATTTTTA CAG-GTACTG AGGGTCTCGT CCGAGGTGCT TCCGCCCAGG
      721 ACACTGGTGC TCCCATCACC ATTCCTGTTG GTCCCGCCAC TCTTGGCCGT ATCATGAACG
      781 TCACTGGTGA CCCCATTGAC GAGCGTGGTC CCATCAAGAC TGACAAGCGC CTTCCTATCC
      841 ACACCGAAGC CCCCGAGTTC GTCGAGCAGT CCACCTCTGC TGAGGTTCTT GTTACTGGTA
      901 TCAAGGTCGT CGATCTTCTT GCTCCCTACG CCCGTGGTGG AAAGATTGGT CTCTTCGGTG
      961 GTGCTGGTGT CGGCAAGACT GTGTTCATTC AGGAGCTTAT CAACAACATC GCCAAGGCCC
     1021 ACGGTGGTTA CTCCGTCTTC ACTGGTGTCG GTGAGCGAAC TCGTGAGGGT AACGATCTGT
     1081 ACCACGAAAT GCAGGAGACT TCCGTCATTC AGCTTGATGG CGAGTCCAAG GTCGCACTGG
     1141 TCTTCGGTCA GATGAACGAG CCCCCTGGAG CTCGTGCCCG TGTCGCCCTT ACCGG-----
     1201 ---------- ---------- ---------- ---------- ---------- ----------
     1261 ---------- ---------- ---------- ---------- ---------- ------TCTT
     1321 ---------- ---------- ---------- ---------- ---------- ----------
     1381 ----ACTGTA GCTGAATACT TCAGAGATGA GGAGGGTCAG GACGTGCTGC TCTTCATTGA
     1441 CAACATTTTC CGATTCACTC AGGCCGGTTC CGAGGTGTCT GCCCTTCTCG GTCGTATCCC
     1501 CTCTGCCGTC GGTTACCAGC CCACCCTCGC CGTCGACATG GGTGGTATGC AAGAGCGTAT
     1561 TACCACCACC ACCAAGGGTT CCATTACCTC CGTCCAGGCC GTCTACGTCC CTGCTGACGA
     1621 TTTGACTGAT CCTGCCCCTG CCACCACCTT CGCTCATTTG GACGCCACCA CTGTCTTGTC
     1681 TCGTGGTATC TCTGAGTTGG GTATCTACCC CGCTGTCGAC CCTCTCGACT CCAAGTCCCG
     1741 TATGTTGGAT CCCCGAGTTG TCGGTCAGGA GCACTACGAC GTCGCCACCC GTGTCCAGCA
     1801 GATCCTCCAG GAGTACAAGT CTCTTCAGGA TATCATTGCC ATTCTGGGTA TGGATGAGTT
     1861 GTCTGAGGCC GACAAGCTTA CTGTCGAGCG TGCCCGTAAG ATCCAGCGTT TCCTGAGCCA
     1921 GCCTTTCACT GTCGCCCAGG TTTTCACTGG TATCGAGGGT AAGCTCGTCG ACCTTAAGGA
     1981 GACCATCAAC TCCTTCAAGG CCATCCTTAA CGGTGAGGGT GACAGCCTTC CTGAGGGTGC
     2041 CTTCTACATG GTTGGTGACT TCGCCTCCGC CAAGGCCAAG GGTGAGAAGA TTCTTGCTGA
     2101 GCTTGAGGGT CAGTAA
//
LOCUS       FGSG_04312       2118 bp
DEFINITION  FGSG_04312     2118 bp
TITLE       FGSG_04312
ORIGIN

        1 ATGTTCAAGA G-GTGAGTAT CGCTCGCCGA AGCGATTGTC GATATTTTTT CGACGCCCTT
       61 TCCGCCCCAA TTGAAGCCCA ATTGAGCTGA CCATTGCGTT TTTCCCTCGG CAG-CGGCAT
      121 TTCCTCCTTC GCCCGCGCGG CTCGCCCGGC CGTCCTTCCT CGACGTGCCC TCCGACCTTC
      181 CGCTCTCCGA CTTCCCATCT CCAGCCGATG GGCCAGCACT G---GCGTTG GCGCCGGCAA
      241 GATTCACCAG -GTGAGAACG AGCCGCTCCT GATTCCATTC CGGTCGCCCG GGCGAAACCG
      301 ACT-CACAAG AA-TCCGTGC TAACCCAACT GTTCGCAG-G TCATCGGTGC CGTCGTTGAC
      361 G-GTTAGTAA ACCATCATCA ACAGACTTCG AGCGAGTCTG CAACAATATA GCGAGGGGAT
      421 TACTGACGAT ACTGCAG-TC AAGTTCGATG GTGCTAAGCT CCCTGCCATT CTCAACTCTC
      481 TTGAGTGCCA GAACAATGGC CAGAAGCTTG TCCTCGAGGT TTCC-GTACG TACAGGCCCA
      541 ATTACCTCAT CTGATCGACC AATTTTAACA ATCAACAG-C AACATTTGGG TGAGAGCGTC
      601 GTCCGTTGCA TTGCCATGGA CG-GTATGTC ATCATCGTTT CGAATTTTCA GATA-TACA-
      661 ---CCCTAAC GC-AATTTTC CAG-GTACTG AGGGTCTCGT CCGAGGCGCT ACTGTCCAGG
      721 ACACCGGTGC TCCCATCACT ATTCCCGTCG GCCCCGCGAC TCTTGGTCGT ATCATGAACG
      781 TTACTGGTGA CCCCATTGAC GAGCGTGGTC CTATCAAGAC TGACAAGCGC CTTCCTATCC
      841 ACACCGAAGC CCCCGAGTTC GTTGAGCAGT CCACCTCTGC TGAGGTCCTC GTCACTGGTA
      901 TCAAGGTTGT CGATCTTCTT GCCCCCTACG CCCGTGGTGG AAAGATTGGT CTCTTCGGTG
      961 GTGCCGGTGT CGGCAAGACT GTCTTCATTC AGGAGCTTAT CAACAACATC GCCAAGGCCC
     1021 ACGGTGGTTA CTCCGTCTTC ACTGGTGTCG GTGAGCGTAC CCGTGAGGGT AACGATCTGT
     1081 ACCACGAAAT GCAGGAGACT TCCGTCATTC AGCTTGATGG CGAGTCCAAG GTCGCCCTGG
     1141 TTTTCGGTCA GATGAATGAG CCCCCTGGAG CCCGTGCCCG TGTCGCCCTT ACTGGA-GTG
     1201 AGTACATTCC CGAATCATCC TTTCCTGTCA TGCAGACGAC TCTTAGGCTA CTCTAAAATG
     1261 GCTAGCTCTT AGGCTATGCT TATGATTTTT AGAGTAGCCT AAGATAACTC TTAGGCTTCC
     1321 TCAATGACTT CAAGTTTACC CTTATGACCT TGGATACATT GCTAACTGAA CACCACTAAA
     1381 G-TT-GACTG TTGCTGAGTA CTTCAGAGAT GCTGAAGGTC AGGACGTGCT TCTCTTCATT
     1441 GATAACATTT TCCGATTCAC TCAAGCCGGT TCTGAGGTGT CTGCCCTTTT GGGTCGTATC
     1501 CCCTCTGCCG TCGGTTACCA GCCCACTCTC GCCGTCGATA TGGGTGGTAT GCAGGAGCGT
     1561 ATTACCACCA CCCAGAAGGG TTCCATTACC TCGGTCCAGG CTGTCTACGT CCCTGCTGAC
     1621 GATTTGACTG ATCCTGCCCC TGCCACCACT TTCGCCCATT TGGACGCCAC CACTGTCTTG
     1681 TCTCGTGGTA TCTCTGAGTT GGGTATCTAC CCCGCTGTCG ACCCTCTCGA CTCCAAGTCC
     1741 CGTATGTTGG ACCCCCGAGT TGTTGGTCAG GAGCACTACG ACACCGCCAC CCGTGTTCAG
     1801 CAGATCCTCC AGGAGTACAA GTCTCTTCAG GATATCATTG CTATTCTGGG TATGGATGAG
     1861 TTGTCTGAGG CCGACAAGCT TACTGTCGAG CGTGCCCGTA AGATCCAGCG TTTCCTGAGC
     1921 CAGCCTTTCA CTGTTGCCCA GGTTTTCACT GGTATTGAGG GTAAGCTCGT CGACCTTAAG
     1981 GAGACCATCA ACTCCTTCAA GGCCATTCTG AGCGGTGAGG GTGATAACCT TCCCGAGGGT
     2041 GCCTTCTACA TGGTTGGTGA CTTCGCCTCC GCCAAGGCCA AGGGTGAGAA GATTCTTGCT
     2101 GAGCTTGAGG GTCAGTAA
//
LOCUS       augustus-contig00174-abinit-gene-0.80-mRNA-1 (genomic sequence): 2058 residues       2118 bp
DEFINITION  augustus-contig00174-abinit-gene-0.80-mRNA-1 (genomic sequence): 2058 residues     2118 bp
TITLE       augustus-contig00174-abinit-gene-0.80-mRNA-1 (genomic sequence): 2058 residues
ORIGIN

        1 ATGTTCAAGA G-GTGAGTAA CGATCGCGAG AACGAATGTC AAAGATTTCC CGATGACGTT
       61 TCCCTCCCAA TTGAAGCCCA ATTGAGCTGA CCCTTGTGTT TTTCCCTCGG CAG-CGGCAT
      121 TTCCTCCTTC GCCCGCGCGG CTCGCCCGGC CGTCCTCCCT CGACGTGCCC TCCGACCTTC
      181 ATCTCTTCGA CTCCCCATCT CCAGCCGATG GGCGAGCACT GCCAGTGTCG GCTCCGGCAA
      241 GATTCACCAG -GTGAGAACG AGTCGCTCCT CAGCCAATTC CGGTCGCCCG GGCAATACCG
      301 ACCGCACCAG AACTCCGTGC TAACCCGACT GTTTGCAG-G TCATCGGTGC CGTCGTCGAC
      361 G-GTTAGTCA ATCATCTATC GCAGGCTCTC AGCGAGCCTG GTACACGACG GCGAAAACAA
      421 TACTGACGTT TTTGCAG-TC AAGTTCGATA CTCAGAAGCT CCCCGCCATT CTCAACTCTC
      481 TTGAGACTGA GAACAATGGC CAGAAGCTCG TTCTCGAGGT TTCC-GTATG TTCACATCCA
      541 ATTACCTCAT ATGACTGGTC AATTCTAACA TCCTTAAG-C AACATTTGGG AGAGAACGTC
      601 GTCCGTTGCA TTGCTATGGA CG-GTACGTT ATGATTGCTT CGAAATTTCT CATAATTCAA
      661 A-CCCCTAAC ACTATTTTTG CAG-GTACTG AGGGTCTCGT CCGAGGTGCT TCCGCCCAGG
      721 ATACTGGTGC TCCCATCACC ATTCCTGTTG GTCCCGCAAC TCTTGGCCGT ATCATGAACG
      781 TCACTGGTGA CCCCATTGAC GAGCGTGGTC CCATCAAGAC TGACAAGCGC CTTCCTATCC
      841 ACACCGAAGC CCCCGAGTTC GTCGAGCAGT CCACCTCTGC TGAGGTTCTT GTCACTGGTA
      901 TCAAGGTCGT CGATCTTCTT GCTCCCTACG CCCGTGGTGG AAAGATTGGT CTGTTCGGTG
      961 GTGCTGGTGT CGGCAAGACT GTGTTCATTC AGGAACTCAT CAACAACATC GCCAAGGCCC
     1021 ACGGTGGTTA CTCCGTCTTC ACTGGTGTCG GTGAGCGAAC CCGTGAGGGT AACGATTTGT
     1081 ACCACGAAAT GCAGGAGACT TCCGTCATTC AGCTTGATGG CGAGTCCAAG GTCGCCCTGG
     1141 TCTTCGGTCA GATGAACGAG CCCCCTGGAG CTCGTGCCCG TGTCGCCCTT ACCGG-GTAA
     1201 GTTGATAGAT AGTGCCTTCC CTTCCTGTTG C----AACAC CTCAACACCA TGCCC-----
     1261 ---CACACAC ATGCTTTGAT ----ACTCAT ACTATATCAT GATGTTCTGT TTACGACTCT
     1321 TG---GACGC CA-------- ---------- ---------- GCTAACGCAA TATCTCGACA
     1381 G-TTTGACTG TAGCTGAGTA CTTCAGAGAC GAAGAAGGAC AGGACGTGCT GCTTTTCATT
     1441 GACAACATTT TCCGATTCAC TCAGGCCGGT TCCGAGGTGT CTGCCCTTCT CGGTCGTATC
     1501 CCCTCTGCCG TCGGTTACCA GCCCACCCTG GCCGTCGACA TGGGTGGTAT GCAGGAGCGT
     1561 ATTACCACCA CCACCAAGGG TTCCATTACC TCAGTCCAGG CTGTCTACGT CCCTGCTGAC
     1621 GATTTGACTG ATCCTGCCCC TGCCACCACC TTCGCTCATT TGGACGCCAC CACTGTCTTG
     1681 TCTCGTGGTA TCTCTGAGTT GGGTATCTAC CCCGCTGTCG ATCCTCTCGA TTCCAAGTCC
     1741 CGTATGTTGG ATCCCCGAGT TGTTGGTCAA GAGCACTACG ACGTCGCCAC CCGTGTCCAG
     1801 CAGATCCTCC AAGAGTACAA GTCTCTTCAG GATATCATTG CCATTCTGGG TATGGATGAG
     1861 TTGTCTGAGG CCGACAAGCT TACTGTCGAG CGTGCCCGTA AGATCCAGCG TTTCCTGAGC
     1921 CAGCCTTTCA CTGTCGCCCA GGTTTTCACT GGTATCGAGG GTAAGCTCGT TGACCTGAAG
     1981 GAGACCATCA ACTCCTTCAA GGCTATCCTT AACGGTGAAG GTGACAACCT TCCTGAGGGT
     2041 GCCTTCTACA TGGTTGGTGA CTTCGCCTCC GCCAAGACCA AGGGCGAGAA GATTCTTGCT
     2101 GAGCTTGAGG GTCAGTAA
//
LOCUS       FVEG_04987       1948 bp
DEFINITION  FVEG_04987     1948 bp
TITLE       FVEG_04987
ORIGIN

        1 ATGTCGGCAG CACAACTCCT CAACCCCAAG GCCGAGTCCC GA-GTACGTC GATATCAATA
       61 A-CTATAACC CCCCC-GCAG CCACAAGTGG CCTTGCCTTA CAACCTGCTA ACCCGCTTGT
      121 CGCAG-AGGA GGGGCGAAGC TCTGAAGGTC AACATTAGCG CTGGTGAAGG CCTACAGGAT
      181 GTTCTGAAGT CCAACCTGGG CCCTCTGGGA ACCATCAAGA T-GTGCGTGT TATCATTATT
      241 CTCATATGGC GGCCATGTGA AGCTAACAGT CT--CAG-GC TTGTTGACGG TGCGGGACAG
      301 -GTACAAACT CCTATCAAAA TACCCCACGA CGACCCCTAA ACTGACCGAC CACCCCAG-A
      361 TCAAGCTGAC CAAGGATGGA AACGTTCTCC TCCGAGAGAT GCAAATACAA AACCCTACCG
      421 CCGTTATGAT TGCTCGAGCA GCGACCGCTC AGGACGATAT TTGCGGTGAC GGAACCACCT
      481 CGGTGGTCAT GTTGGTTGGC GAGCTTCTCA AGCAAGCAGA CCGATATATC TCTGAAGGAC
      541 TGCACCCTCG TATCATCACT GATGGTTTTG AGGTTGCCAA GGTTGAGGCT CTTAAG-GTC
      601 AGTTTTTGTT ACCTCGTCCC CCCTGAAACT TTGGCTCAAC GTCGTAG-TT CCTCGACTCT
      661 TTCAAACTCG CCAAGGAGGT AGACCGAGAA CTCCTCCTCA ATGTCGCCCG AACATCGCTC
      721 GCCACCAAGC TCAACTCGAC TTTGGCCGCC AAGCTTACCC CCGATATTGT CGATGCCGTT
      781 CTTGCTATTT ACCAGGCTCC CGCGAAGCCC GATTTGCACA TGGTGGAGAT TATGAAGATG
      841 CAGCACCGAA CAGCCGCCGA CACTCGGTTG ATTCGTGGAC TGGCCCTTGA TCACGGTGCT
      901 CGTCACCCTG ATATGCCTAA GCGACTCGAG AACTGCTACA TTCTGACCCT CAACGTCAGC
      961 CTGGA-GTAT GAGAAGACTG AGATTAACTC TAGCTTCTTT TACTCTAG-C GCTGAGCAGC
     1021 GTGATAAGCT TGTTGAGAGT GAGCGTCGAT TCGTCGATGC CAAGCTCAAG AAGATTGTAG
     1081 AGCTCAAGAA GGAGCTTTGC GGTAACGACA GCACCAAGAA CTTTGTTGTT ATCAACCAGA
     1141 AGGGTATCGA TCCTCTTTCT CTTGACGTTC TTGCCAAGAA CAATATTCTG GCTCTCCGAC
     1201 GGGCTAAGCG AAGGAACATG GAACGTCTTC AGCTTGTTTG CGGCGGTGTT GCTCAAAACA
     1261 GTGTTGACGA CTTGTCTGAG GATGTTCTGG GCTGGGCTGG CCTTGTCTAT GAGCAGACAC
     1321 TTGGCGAGGA GAAGTTCACC TTCGTTGAGG AGGTCAAGGA CCCCAAGTCC GTTACTCTGA
     1381 TGATCAAGGG CCCCAACGCC CACACCATTG CTCAAGTGAC AGATGCTGTC CGAGATGGTC
     1441 TGCGAAGTGT TTACAACATG ATTGTCGACA AATCTGTTGT TCCTGGGGCT GGTGCCTTCC
     1501 AGGTTGCCTG TGCTTCTCAC CTCAAGAGCG ATGCCTTTGG CAAGTCTGTC AAGGGCAAGG
     1561 CTAAGTGGGG TGTTGAGGCA TTCGCTGACG CTCTTCTTAT TATTCCCAAG ACTCTGGCTG
     1621 CCAACGCCGG CCTTGACATC CAGGATGCTC -GTAAGTTTA TTACTCTCTA GATAATCATC
     1681 GCCAAGATCT AACTTGCTAT AG-TTGCGGA CTTGCAGGAT GAGTATGCTG ACGGCAATGT
     1741 CGTTGGCCTT AACCTCGAAA CCGGTGAACC TATGGACCCT GAGCTGGAGG GTGTCTTTGA
     1801 CTCCTACCGA GTTCTGCGAA ATTGCATCGC CTCCAGCTCC AGTATCGCAT CTAACCTCCT
     1861 TCTATGTGAC GAGTTGTTGA AGGCTCGACA GATGGGTAGA GCAGGCGGAC CTGGGCCTGG
     1921 CATGGATGGA CCTAATGATC ACATGTAG
//
LOCUS       FGSG_06313       1948 bp
DEFINITION  FGSG_06313     1948 bp
TITLE       FGSG_06313
ORIGIN

        1 ATGTCGGCTG CACAACTCCT CAACCCCAAG GCCGAGTCCC GA-GTACGTC GA----AATA
       61 A-------TA CCCCCCGCAG ACA--AGTGG CCTTGC---- -AGCCTGCTA ACCCCGTTGT
      121 CGCAG-AGGA GGGGCGAAGC TCTAAAGGTC AATATCAGTG CTGGTGAAGG CCTACAGGAT
      181 GTTCTCAAGT CCAACTTGGG CCCTCGAGGC ACCATTAAGA T-GTAAGTTT CTTTCTCAGG
      241 CTCGAATGTT T-TTGCTCAA AACTAACCAT TTATCAG-GC TTGTTGACGG TGCGGGTCAG
      301 -GTACGGTTA CCTATCAAAA TGCCCCTCGA CGACCCCTAA ACTGACCGAT ACCCTCAG-A
      361 TCAAATTGAC CAAGGATGGA AACGTTCTCC TCCGCGAGAT GCAAATACAA AACCCTACCG
      421 CCGTTATGAT TGCCCGAGCA GCGACCGCCC AGGACGATAT TTGCGGTGAC GGAACCACCT
      481 CAGTTGTTAT GCTGGTCGGC GAGCTTCTCA AGCAGGCAGA CCGTTACATC TCGGAAGGAC
      541 TGCACCCTCG AATTATCACT GATGGTTTTG AGGTTGCCAA GATCGAGGCC CTGAAG-GTA
      601 AGTTCT--TT GCCTCAATAC T-TTGGAAAC CTGACTAAAC GTTGTAG-TT CCTCGACTCT
      661 TTCAAGCTCG CCAAGGAGGT TGACCGAGAA CTCCTCCTCA GTGTCGCTCG TACTTCGCTT
      721 ACCACCAAGC TTAACGCTAC CCTGGCCCAG AAGCTTACCC CCGATATTGT CGATGCCGTT
      781 CTTGCTATTT ACCAGGAGGG CGCAAAGCCC GATCTACACA TGGTTGAGAT TATGAAGATG
      841 CAGCACCGAA CGGCTGCCGA TACTCGCTTG ATCCGCGGAT TGGCCCTCGA TCACGGTGCT
      901 CGTCACCCCG ATATGCCTAA GCGACTTGAG AACTGTTACA TCCTTACCAT GAACGTCAGT
      961 CTGGAGTATG AGAAGACCGA GATTAACTCT AGCTTCTTTT ACTCCAGCGC TGAGCAGCGA
     1021 GATAAGCTTG TTGAGAGTGA GCGTCGCTTT GTCGATGCCA AGCTTAAGAA GATCGTCGAT
     1081 CTCAAGAAGG AGCTCTGCGG CAACGATGGA ACAAAGAACT TTGTTGTCAT TAACCAGAAG
     1141 GGTATCGACC CCCTTTCTCT TGACGTCCTC GCCAAGAACA ACATTCTGGC TCTCCGACGA
     1201 GCCAAGCGCA GAAACATGGA GCGTCTCCAG CTTGTCTGTG GCGGTGTTGC TCAGAACAGT
     1261 GTCGATGATC TGTCCGAGGA GGTTCTGGGT TACGCTGGTC TCGTCTACGA GCAGACTCTG
     1321 GGAGAGGAGA AGTACACCTT CGTTGAGGAG GTCAAGGACC CCAAGTCCGT TACTCTTATG
     1381 ATCAAGGGCC CCAACGCCCA TACTATTGCC CAGGTGACAG ATGCCGTCCG AGACGGTCTT
     1441 CGAAGTGTCT ACAACATGAT CGTCGACAAG TCTGTTGTTC CTGGAGCTGG TGCTTTCCAG
     1501 GTCGCCTGCG CTTCTCACCT CAAGAGCGAT GCCTTTGGCA AGACTGTCAA GGGTAAGGCT
     1561 AAGTGGGGTG TTGAGGCTTT CGCCGATGCT CTTCTCATTA TTCCCAAGAC CCTGGCTGCC
     1621 AACGCTGGCC TTGACATTCA GGATGCTC-G TAAGTTATTT TCTTATGATC TAATT-TGTA
     1681 CAATAGCTAA CTTGTCGCAG -TTGCGGATC TCCAAGACGA GTACGCCGAT GGCAACGTCG
     1741 TCGGTCTTAA CCTCGAGACT GGTGAGCCCA TGGACCCTGA GCTGGAGGGT ATCTACGATT
     1801 CTTACCGAGT TCTGCGAAAT TGCATTGCTT CTAGCTCAAG CATTGCATCC AACCTGCTTC
     1861 TATGTGACGA GTTGTTGAAG GCTCGACAGA TGGGCAGAGC GGGCGGCCCT GGGCCTGGCA
     1921 TGGATGGACC TAATGATCAC ATGTAG--
//
LOCUS       FOXG_08065       1948 bp
DEFINITION  FOXG_08065     1948 bp
TITLE       FOXG_08065
ORIGIN

        1 ATGTCGGCAG CACAACTCCT CAACCCCAAG GCCGAGTCCC GA-GTACGTC GATACCAATA
       61 AACTATAACC CCCCC-GCAG CCA-AAGTGG CCTTGCCTTG CAACCTGCTA ACCCGCTTGT
      121 CGCAG-AGGA GGGGCGAAGC TCTGAAGGTC AACATTAGCG CTGGTGAAGG ACTACAGGAT
      181 GTTTTGAAGT CCAATCTGGG CCCTCTGGGC ACCATTAAGA T-GTGCGTGT TATCAGAATT
      241 CTCATATGGT G---ATGTGA AGCTAACAGT CT--CAG-GC TTGTTGACGG TGCGGGACAG
      301 -GTACAAACT CCTATCAAAA TACCCCACGA CGACCCCTAA ACTGACCGAC ACCCCCAG-A
      361 TCAAGCTGAC CAAGGATGGA AACGTTCTCC TCCGAGAAAT GCAAATACAA AACCCTACCG
      421 CCGTTATGAT TGCTCGAGCA GCGACCGCTC AGGACGATAT TTGCGGTGAC GGAACCACCT
      481 CTGTGGTTAT GTTGGTTGGC GAGCTTCTCA AGCAGGCAGA CCGATATATC TCTGAAGGAC
      541 TGCACCCTCG TATCATCACT GATGGTTTCG AGGTTGCCAA GGTTGAGGCC CTTAAG-GTG
      601 AGTTT--GTT ACCTCG-CCC CCCTGAAACT TTGGCTCAAC GTCGTAG-TT CCTCGACTCT
      661 TTCAAACTCG CCAAGGAAGT TGACCGAGAA CTCCTCCTCA ATGTCGCCCG AACCTCGCTC
      721 GCCACTAAGC TCAACTCGAC TTTGGCCGCC AAACTTACAC CCGATATTGT CGATGCCGTT
      781 CTTGCTATTT ACCAGGCTCC CGCGAAGCCC GATTTGCACA TGGTGGAGAT TATGAAGATG
      841 CAGCACCGAA CAGCCGCCGA CACTCGGCTG ATTCGTGGAC TAGCCCTTGA TCACGGTGCT
      901 CGTCACCCCG ATATGCCTAA GCGACTCGAG AACTGCTACA TTCTCACCCT CAACGTCAGC
      961 CTGGAGTATG AGAAGACTGA GATTAACTCC AGCTTCTTCT ACTCTAGCGC TGAGCAGCGT
     1021 GATAAACTTG TTGAGAGTGA GCGTCGATTC GTCGATGCCA AGCTCAAGAA AATTGTCGAG
     1081 CTCAAGAAGG AGCTTTGCGG TAACGACGGT ACAAAGAACT TTGTTGTTAT CAACCAGAAG
     1141 GGTATCGATC CTCTTTCTCT TGATGTTCTT GCCAAGAACA ATATTCTTGC TCTCCGACGG
     1201 GCCAAGCGAA GGAACATGGA GCGTCTTCAG CTTGTTTGCG GTGGTGTTGC TCAAAACAGC
     1261 GTTGACGACT TGTCTGAGGA TGTTCTGGGT TGGGCTGGCC TTGTCTACGA GCAGACGCTC
     1321 GGCGAGGAGA AGTTCACCTT TGTTGAGGAG GTCAAAGACC CTAAGTCTGT TACTCTGATG
     1381 ATTAAGGGAC CCAACGCCCA CACCATTGCT CAAGTGACAG ACGCTGTCCG AGATGGTCTG
     1441 CGAAGTGTTT ACAACATGAT TGTCGACAAA TCTGTTGTTC CTGGTGCTGG TGCTTTCCAG
     1501 GTTGCCTGTG CTTCTCACCT CAAGAGTGAT GCCTTTGGCA AGTCCGTCAA GGGCAAGGCC
     1561 AAGTGGGGTG TTGAGGCATT CGCTGATGCC CTTCTTATTA TTCCCAAGAC TCTGGCTGCC
     1621 AACGCCGGTC TTGACATCCA GGATGCTC-G TAAGTTTACT AATTCCCAAC CATTCACGGC
     1681 CAATATCTAA TTTGCTATAG -TTGCGGACT TGCAGGATGA GTATGCTGAC GGCAACGTCG
     1741 TTGGCCTTAA CCTCGAAACC GGTGAACCTA TGGACCCTGA GCTGGAGGGT GTCTTTGACT
     1801 CTTACCGAGT TCTGCGAAAT TGCATCGCCT CCAGCTCCAG TATCGCATCT AACCTGCTTC
     1861 TATGTGACGA GTTGTTGAAG GCTCGACAGA TGGGTAGAGC AGGCGGACCT GGGCCCGGCA
     1921 TGGATGGACC TAATGATCAC ATGTAG--
//
LOCUS       genemark-contig00199-abinit-gene-0.116-mRNA-1 (genomic sequence): 1927 residues       1948 bp
DEFINITION  genemark-contig00199-abinit-gene-0.116-mRNA-1 (genomic sequence): 1927 residues     1948 bp
TITLE       genemark-contig00199-abinit-gene-0.116-mRNA-1 (genomic sequence): 1927 residues
ORIGIN

        1 ATGTCGGCAG CACAGCTCCT CAACCCCAAG GCCGAGTCCC GA-GTACGTC GATACCAATA
       61 ACTAACCCCC CCCCCCGCAG CCA-AAGTGG CCTTGCCTTG CAACCTGCTA ACCCGCTTGT
      121 CGCAG-AGGA GGGGCGAAGC TCTCAAGGTC AACATTAGCG CTGGTGAAGG CCTACAGGAT
      181 GTTTTGAAGT CCAATCTGGG CCCTCTGGGC ACCATTAAGA T-GTGCGTGT TGTCATAATT
      241 CTCAGATGGT G---ATGTGA AGCTAACAGT CT--CAG-GC TTGTCGACGG TGCGGGACAG
      301 -GTACAAACT CCTATCAAAA TACCCCATGA CGACCCCTAA ACTGACCGAC CACCTCAG-A
      361 TCAAGCTGAC CAAGGATGGA AACGTCCTCC TCCGAGAGAT GCAAATACAA AACCCTACCG
      421 CCGTTATGAT TGCTCGAGCA GCGACCGCTC AGGACGATAT TTGCGGTGAC GGAACCACCT
      481 CTGTGGTTAT GTTGGTTGGC GAGCTTCTCA AGCAGGCAGA CCGATATATC TCTGAAGGAC
      541 TGCACCCTCG TATCATCACT GATGGTTTCG AGGTTGCCAA GATTGAGGCT CTCAAG-GTG
      601 AGTTTTTGTT ACCTCG-CCC --CTGAAACT TTGGCTCAAC GTCGTAG-TT CCTCGACTCT
      661 TTCAAACTCG CCAAGGAAGT TGACCGAGAA CTCCTCCTCA ATGTCGCCCG AACATCGCTC
      721 GCTACCAAGC TCAACTCGAC TTTGGCCGCC AAGCTTACAC CCGATATTGT CGATGCCGTT
      781 CTTTCTATTT ACCAGGCTCC TGCGAAGCCC GATTTGCACA TGGTGGAGAT TATGAAGATG
      841 CAGCACCGAA CAGCCGCCGA CACTCGGCTG ATTCGAGGAC TGGCCCTTGA TCACGGTGCT
      901 CGCCACCCCG ATATGCCTAA GCGGCTCGAG AACTGCTACA TTCTCACCCT CAACGTCAGC
      961 CTGGAGTATG AGAAGACTGA GATTAACTCT AGCTTCTTCT ACTCCAGCGC TGAGCAGCGT
     1021 GATAAGCTTG TTGAGAGTGA GCGTCGATTC GTCGATGCCA AGCTCAAGAA AATCGTCGAG
     1081 CTCAAGAAGG AGCTTTGCGG TAACGACGGC ACAAAGAACT TTGTTGTTAT CAACCAGAAG
     1141 GGTATCGATC CTCTTTCTCT CGACGTTCTT GCTAAGAACA ACATCCTTGC TCTCCGACGG
     1201 GCTAAGCGAA GGAACATGGA GCGTCTTCAG CTTGTTTGCG GTGGTGTTGC TCAAAACAGC
     1261 GTTGACGACT TGTCTGAGGA TGTTCTGGGC TGGGCTGGCC TTGTCTATGA GCAGACGCTC
     1321 GGCGAGGAGA AGTTCACATT TGTTGAGGAG GTCAAAGACC CCAAGTCCGT TACTTTGATG
     1381 ATTAAGGGCC CCAACGCCCA TACCATTGCT CAAGTGACGG ATGCTGTCCG AGATGGTCTG
     1441 CGAAGTGTCT ACAACATGAT TGTCGACAAG TCTGTTGTTC CTGGTGCTGG TGCTTTCCAG
     1501 GTTGCCTGTG CTTCTCACCT CAAGAGTGAT GCCTTTGGCA AGTCTGTCAA GGGCAAGGCC
     1561 AAATGGGGTG TTGAGGCATT CGCTGATGCT CTTCTTATTA TTCCCAAGAC TCTGGCTGCC
     1621 AACGCTGGTC TTGACATCCA GGATGCTC-G TAAGTTTACT ATTCTCCGAA TATCCACGAC
     1681 AAAGATCTAA CTTGCTATAG -TTGCGGACT TGCAGGATGA GTACGCTGAC GGCAACGTCG
     1741 TTGGCCTTAA CCTCGAAACC GGTGAACCTA TGGACCCTGA GCTGGAGGGT GTCTTTGACT
     1801 CTTACCGAGT TCTGCGAAAT TGCATCGCCT CCAGCTCCAG TATCGCATCT AACCTCCTTC
     1861 TATGTGACGA GTTGTTGAAG GCTCGACAGA TGGGCAGAGC AGGCGGACCT GGGCCTGGCA
     1921 TGGATGGACC TAATGATCAC ATGTAG--
//
LOCUS       FVEG_08058       1612 bp
DEFINITION  FVEG_08058     1612 bp
TITLE       FVEG_08058
ORIGIN

        1 ---------- ---------- ---------- ---------- ---------- ----------
       61 ---------- ---------- ---------- ---------- ---------- ----------
      121 ---------- ---------- ---------- ---------- ---------- ----------
      181 ---------- ---------- ---------- ---------- ---------- --CCCAAGAC
      241 TCGACAGGCC AAAAAGGTAC AGAACTCTCT GTCGATGCTC ACGTGAAGTA TGTCCAGAGC
      301 TTGGATACAA GAAAGGATGA GCTCGACTAC TGGCTTACCG AGCATCTGCG ACTCAATGGC
      361 TTGTATTGGG GATTAAACGC ACTCTTCCTC CTGGGACGGC CAGAGGCTCT CCCTCGACAG
      421 GATGTCATCG ATTTCACTCT CTCCTGCCAG CATGAAAATG GCGGGTTCGG TGCGGCACCT
      481 GGCCATGATG CTCACATGCT ATCCACAGTA AGTGCTGTGC AGATTCTCGC CATGACGGAT
      541 GCTCTCGACC AACTGGAAA- -CAAAAGGCA AAGGCAAGAA C----CAGGT TGGCAAGT-G
      601 T-AGGTATTT TGCAAGGTCC ACAGTGCCTC CTATGCACAC ACTGACCACC AACA-G-TCA
      661 TCGCGGGACT GCAGAATCAA GAGACCGGCA CATTTGCCGG GGATGAATGG GGCGAGGAGG
      721 ATACCCGGTT CTTGTACGGT GCATTCAATG CCCTGTCCTT GCTCGGTCTT ATGTCCCTTG
      781 TCAACGTCGA CAAGGCTGTT GCACACATTA TCGCTTGTGC CAACTTTGAC GGTGGCTATG
      841 GAACAGGGCC TGGTGCG--- GAGTCGCATT CGGGTCAGAT CTTTACTTGC GTT-GCCGCC
      901 CTCGCAATAG TTGGTCGGCT TGATCTCGTG GACAAAGAGA AGCTCG-GCC GATGGTTGAG
      961 CGAGAGACAA GTTCCCTGTG GTGGCCTTAA CGGTCGACCC GAAAAAGACG AGGATGTGTG
     1021 CTACAGCTGG TGGGTATTGA GCAGTCTCGC CATGATCGAG CGCACGCATT GGATTGACCG
     1081 CGATGCACTT ATCGCTTTCA TTCTCAAATG TCAAGATACC GAA--ACTGG TGGTATCTCT
     1141 GATCGACCTG GTAATATGGT CGATGTTTGG CATACCCAGT TCGGCTTGTG TGGTCTTAGT
     1201 CTTCTGGGCT ATC-CAGGTC TCGAGGCAGT CGATCCAGTA TATTGC-ATG CCCAAGGCGA
     1261 TAACAAAGAG ACTTCTCGGC TGATCCTCTA TACGTCTATG AGCCCGTCTT TCCCTCATAC
     1321 ATCTTACCCA ATGGTGTCAG CCACCACCCT CTGACCATTC ATAGCACATG CTTACGACGT
     1381 TGTTCAGTGA TAGCATGTGA ATATGGTTGA GGGAAGAGGA ACTGTTGGTT TTTTCAGGGG
     1441 CATCGCTTGA CTCCGTGGTG TTCGTCCCGT GAAGTCCTTC AAACATTGAT CGGTACTGAG
     1501 CTTGTCAAGA CATGTGCTCA TATCACAGAA TCAGGATAGA TATGGATGGC CCCATATCTT
     1561 TGAACCTGGT CATGTTGGAC CAACTCTGTA TTGCCCTTAC TTTAATTAAT AC
//
LOCUS       FGSG_05766       1616 bp
DEFINITION  FGSG_05766     1616 bp
TITLE       FGSG_05766
ORIGIN

        1 ATGTCGGATT TGGGTAATCC GTCGCTGGAT AAGCAACAGC ACATCAAATA TTGGCAGCGC
       61 TGCCATAAGA CGTATCTACC GTCGCCTTAC ACGGCATACG ACTCTACCCG ACTCACATTC
      121 GCATGTTTCA TCATCTCATC ATTGGATCTT CTCTCTGTCC CCTTGAGTTC ATCTGAGCGC
      181 GATGCGGTCC GGCGTTGGGT TCTCAGTCTG CAGCACCCAG AGGGGGGTTT CTGCGGAAGC
      241 TCCACACACG CCTTGCCAGG ACAGGAGGCT TACAAGGGCA CTGCAAATAT CG--CAGCTA
      301 CTTTCTTTGC GCTAGTGCTG CTAGGTCTCG CGGCTGAAAA TGAAGACGAG GCAAGGTCGG
      361 CTTTCAAGGG GGTTGA-TAG AGTGCGGTTG TTGAAGTGGT TGAAGGGGCT TCAGAGAGAA
      421 GATGGAAGTT -TTGGGCAGA ATATCTGGGA TGGGAAAATT GTGGGCGGAA GGGATATGCG
      481 ACACAGCTAT CTTGCGAGCA GCATTCGGTG GATGTTGAGG GGAGAT--GT GAAAGAGGGT
      541 GATGAAGCGT GGGTGGAAGA TTTGGATGTT GATAAAATGA TTGCGCACAT CAAAAGAGGC
      601 CAG-GTAAGT CA-ATTTGCA CCTGGAAATG TTTTTTACTA ACACAA-TCA G-ACTTATGA
      661 TGGCGGAGTG GCAGAGTCAT CA---CAACA CGAGTCTCAT G-GTAAGAAA CTTCAATTAT
      721 CTTTCGCAAC GT-TCGCTAA CATCCCTAG- CTGGATACGC ATACTGCGCA ATTGGCGCGC
      781 TTTCTCTATT AGACAGACCA CTAGACTCTA CATCGGCTCA TTCTCCTGAA AAGGCGATGG
      841 AAGAAGGAAT CCCCAACCGC CAAGGTCTTA TTCAGTTTCT AGCATCTCGC CCGTTTGCCT
      901 ACCTCCCCCA TGAAGAAGAA GCCGACGAGG TGGAGGAAAA CTTTATAGAG TCCAAGGTTG
      961 -GCGCGGCCG ACTATGGCCA CATTGGCTTC AATGGACGAT GGAACAAAAA AGCTGATACA
     1021 TGTTACTGTT GGTGGGTTGG GGGCACACTC GCG-GTAAGT ---CTTTGA- GCAACACTAG
     1081 GC---GTACG TCTCTAACAG GTGGCAT-AG -ATGCTCGGA AACCCTTCAA TCATCAACGT
     1141 GCTTCCCTCA CGGCGGTATC TATTGGATGT CACGCAGCAT CGCATTGGC- -GGGTTCTCC
     1201 AAGGCTGTTG GAGGGCCACC GGATATGTAC CACTCGTACC TTGGTCTAGC TGCTCTTGCT
     1261 ACTATGGGCG ATGAAGACTT GAAAGAGTTT GACGTTGGTT TGTGCTGTAG CCAAGAGACA
     1321 ACGAGGAAGA TAAAAATAGC GAGGGATGGG CTGCTGGAGA GTACGAGGGG TGAGAGAAAA
     1381 GCATGGAGTA ACGATGGTTT TTGGTAG--- ---------- ---------- ----------
     1441 ---------- ---------- ---------- ---------- ---------- ----------
     1501 ---------- ---------- ---------- ---------- ---------- ----------
     1561 ---------- ---------- ---------- ---------- ---------- ------
//
LOCUS       FOXG_08856       1618 bp
DEFINITION  FOXG_08856     1618 bp
TITLE       FOXG_08856
ORIGIN

        1 ---------- ---------- ---------- ---------- ---------- ----------
       61 ---------- ---------- ---------- ---------- ---------- ----------
      121 ---------- ---------- ---------- ---------- ---------- ----------
      181 ---------- ---------- ---------- ---------- ---------- ----------
      241 ---------- ---------- ---------- ---------- ---------- ----------
      301 ---------- ---------- ---------- ---------- ---------- ----------
      361 ---------- ---------- ---------- ---------- ---------- ----------
      421 ---------- ---------- ---------- ---------- ---------- ----------
      481 ---------- ---------- ---------- -ATGCTAAGA GGAGAT--GT CAAAGAAGGC
      541 GATGAGGGCT GGGTGGAGGA TTTGAACGTT GATGAAATGA TTGCTCACAT CAAGAGAGGC
      601 CAG-GTACGT TATACTTGCT TGAGCGATGC CGTCTCACTA ACACCTCTCA G-ACGTATGA
      661 TGGTGGAGTA GCAGAATCGT CG---CAGCA CGAATCCCAT G-GTATGGTC TCTTGACTCA
      721 TTGTATACTC GTATAACTGA CCTCTCTAG- CTGGATATGC ATACTGCGCG ATAGGTGCGC
      781 TGTCACTCTT AGACAGACCA CTAGACTCGA CGTCGCCGCA TCCTCCTGAG GAGGCGCTGA
      841 AACGGGGCGT CCCGGATCGT GAGGGACTCC TTCACTTTCT CGCCTCTCGC TCTTTCGCCT
      901 ACCTTGCCAA GGAAGAGGAA GAGGATGAAG TGGAGGAAAA CTTTCTTGAG TCAAAGGCTG
      961 -GCGAACTCG ATCTTGGTCA TATCGGATTC AACGGTCGGT GGAACAAGAA GGCCGATACG
     1021 TGCTACTGTT GGTGGGTTGG CGGTACACTT GCA-GTAAGT ---TTCCCAT GTCTCCTTGG
     1081 ACAGAGCATA GCTCTTACAC GTCTTCC-AG -ATGCTAGGG AATTCAACCA TCATCAACGT
     1141 CATTCCTTCG CGACGGTATC TTCTTGATAT CACACAACAT CGCATTGGT- -GGGTTCTCC
     1201 AAGTCCGTAG GAGGGCCACC AGATATGTAC CATTCGTACC TCGGCTTAGC TGCATTGGCG
     1261 ACCATGGGCG ACGGTGATCT GAAAAAATTC GAC-GTGGGT CTATGCTGCA GTCAAGAGAC
     1321 GACGAGAAAA ATACAAAAGG CAAGGGATGG ACTAATAGAG AGCACGAGAG GTAATAG-GG
     1381 AAGCCTGGTG TAA------- ---------- ---------- ---------- ----------
     1441 ---------- ---------- ---------- ---------- ---------- ----------
     1501 ---------- ---------- ---------- ---------- ---------- ----------
     1561 ---------- ---------- ---------- ---------- ---------- --------
//
LOCUS       augustus-contig00200-abinit-gene-0.53-mRNA-1 (genomic sequence): 1036 residues       1612 bp
DEFINITION  augustus-contig00200-abinit-gene-0.53-mRNA-1 (genomic sequence): 1036 residues     1612 bp
TITLE       augustus-contig00200-abinit-gene-0.53-mRNA-1 (genomic sequence): 1036 residues
ORIGIN

        1 ---------- ---------- ---------- ---------- ---------- ----------
       61 ---------- ---------- ---------- ---------- ---------- ----------
      121 ---------- ---------- ---------- ---------- ---------- ----------
      181 ---------- ---------- ---------- ---------- --------AT GTCCCAAGAC
      241 TCGACAGACC AGAAAGGTCC TGAACTCGCT GTCGATGCTC ACGTGAAGTA TGTCCAGAGC
      301 CTGGATACAA GAAAGGATGA TCTCGACTAC TGGCTTACCG AGCATCTGCG ACTCAATGGC
      361 TTGTATTGGG GATTAAACGC ACTCTTCCTC CTGGGACGGC CAGAGGCTCT CCCTCGACAG
      421 GACGTCATCG ATTTCATTCT ATCTTGTCAG CATGAAAATG GCGGGTTCGG TGCAGCACCT
      481 GGCCATGATG CTCACATGCT GTCCACAGTA AGTGCTGTGC AGATTCTCGC CATGATGGAT
      541 GCTCTCGACC AGCTGGAAA- -CAAAAGGCA AAGGCAAGAA C----CAGGT TGGCAAGT-G
      601 T-AGGTATTT TGCAAGGTCC ACAGTGCCTC CTATGCACCC ACTGACCACC AACA-G-TCA
      661 TCGCGGGACT GCAGAATCAA GAGACTGGTA CATTTGCCGG GGATGAATGG GGCGAGGAGG
      721 ATACCCGGTT CTTGTACGGT GCATTCAATG CTCTATCCCT ACTCGGTCTA ATGTCCCTTG
      781 TCAACGTCGA CAAGGCCGTT GCACACATCA TCGCCTGTGC CAACTTTGAC GGTGGCTATG
      841 GAACAGGGCC TGGTGCG--- GAGTCGCATT CGGGTCAGAT CTTTACTTGC GTT-GCCGCC
      901 CTCGCAATAG TTGGTCGGCT TGATCTGGTG GACAAAGAGA AGCTCG-GCA GATGGTTGAG
      961 CGAGAGACAA GTTCCCTGTG GTGGCCTTAA CGGTCGACCT GAAAAAGACG AGGATGTGTG
     1021 CTACAGCTGG TGGGTATTGA GTAGTCTCGC CATGATTGAG CGCACTCATT GGATCGACCG
     1081 CGATGCGCTT ATCGCTTTCA TTCTCAAGTG TCAAGATACC GAA--ACTGG TGGTATCTCT
     1141 GATCGACCTG GTAACATGGT CGATGTTTGG CATACCCAGT TCGGTTTGTG TGGTCTTAGT
     1201 CTTCTGGGCT ATC-CAGGTC TCGAGGCAGT TGATGCAGTA TATTGC-ATG CCCAAGACGA
     1261 TAACAAAGAG ACTTCTCGGC TGA------- ---------- ---------- ----------
     1321 ---------- ---------- ---------- ---------- ---------- ----------
     1381 ---------- ---------- ---------- ---------- ---------- ----------
     1441 ---------- ---------- ---------- ---------- ---------- ----------
     1501 ---------- ---------- ---------- ---------- ---------- ----------
     1561 ---------- ---------- ---------- ---------- ---------- --
//
LOCUS       FVEG_07568       1414 bp
DEFINITION  FVEG_07568     1414 bp
TITLE       FVEG_07568
ORIGIN

        1 ATGTTGTCAG GCGTTCTGGT CTTCAACCAA AAGGGCGAGA ACCTTATCTT CCGCGCCTTC
       61 CGGAACGACT GTCGGCCTCG CCTCGCAGAC GTCTTTCGCA TCCAGGTCAT CTCCAACGCC
      121 CAGGTCCGAT CGCCAATCCT CACCCTCGGA AGCACAACGT TCAGCCATGT CAAGCATGAG
      181 AATATCTACC TGGTCGCCAT CACGAAGAGC AATGCCAATG CCGCTCTTGT GTTTGAGTTT
      241 CTCTACAGGC TGATTCAGCT AGGCAAGGGC TACTTTGGCA AGTTCGACGA GGAGGCTGTC
      301 AAGAATAACT TTGTCTTGGT ATATGAGCTC CTAGACG-GT ATTTTCTGCT CCAACCACTC
      361 TGCACTGCAA TGGCGCTGAC GTTCTA-AG- AAATTATCGA CTTTGGATAC CCTCAAAATA
      421 CAGAAACAGA CACCCTCAAG ATGTACATCA CCACCGAAGG CGTCAAGTCC GAGGCCCGCG
      481 CCGAAAACAC CTCCAAGATC ACGATGCAAG CCACCGGAGC CCTCTCCTGG CGCAAGGCAG
      541 ACGTAAAGTA CCGTAAGAAT GAGGCTTTCG TCGACGTGAT CGAGGACGTC AACCTGCTCA
      601 TGTCCGCCAC CGGCGCTGTC CTGCGCGCAG ACGTCACAGG CCAGATCATT ATGCGCGCTT
      661 ACCTTTCCGG CACGCCCGAG TGTAAATTTG GCCTCAACGA CCGCCTACTT CTCGATAACG
      721 ATGGCTTGCT GAGTCTCCCG AGCGGAAATA AGATGGGTAC AAAGGCGACA AAGGCAGCGG
      781 CTGGTAGTGT CACTCTTGAG GACTGTCAAT TCCATCAGTG TGTTAAGCTG GGTAAATTCG
      841 ACGCCGACCG TATCATCAGC TTCGTTCCTC CCGACGGTGA ATTCGAGCTC ATGCGATATC
      901 GCGCTACTGA GAACGTCAAC CTTCCTTTCA AGGTCCACGC CATCGTCAAC GAAGTCGGCC
      961 GATCAAAGGT GGAATACAGT ATCGGTGTCA AGGCCAACTT CGGCTCCAAG CTCTTCGCCA
     1021 CAAACGTCGT CGTCAAGATC CCAACGCCTC TAAACACCGC AAAGATCACC GAGCGCTGCA
     1081 CGCAGGGCAA GGCCAAGTAC GAGCCTAGCG AGAACAACAT CGTGTGGAAG ATTGGTCGCT
     1141 TCACCGGTCA GAGCGA-GTA CGTCCTCAGC GCCGAGGCGA TCCTGACGAG CATGACGAAC
     1201 CAG-CGCGCG TGGAGCCGAC CGCCGCTGA- ---------- ---------- ----------
     1261 ---------- ---------- ---------- ---------- ---------- ----------
     1321 ---------- ---------- ---------- ---------- ---------- ----------
     1381 ---------- ---------- ---------- ----
//
LOCUS       FGSG_02105       1412 bp
DEFINITION  FGSG_02105     1412 bp
TITLE       FGSG_02105
ORIGIN

        1 ATGTTGTCCG GCGTCCTCGT CTTCAATCAA AAGGGAGAGA ACCTCATCTT CCGCGCCTTC
       61 CGAAACGACT GTCGTCCTCG TCTCGCAGAT GTCTTCCGTA TCCAGGTCAT TTCCAACGCT
      121 CAAGTCCGAT CGCCCATCCT CACCCTCGGA AGCACCACCT TTAGCCATGT CAAGCACGAG
      181 AATATCTACC TGGTCGCCAT CACAAAGAGC AACGCCAATG CTGCTCTCGT ATTTGAGTTT
      241 CTCTACCGGC TGATTCAGCT TGGTAAGGGT TACTTTGGCA AGTTTGACGA GGAAGCCGTC
      301 AAGAATAACT TTGTCTTGGT CTATGAGCTA CTCGATG-GT ATGTG-TGTC CCAATTGCT-
      361 -GCTATACAG CTCCGCTGAC CCCCTCCAG- AAATCATCGA CTTCGGTTAC CCTCAAAACA
      421 CAGAAACCGA CACCCTCAAG ATGTACATCA CCACCGAAGG CGTCAAGTCC GAGTCCCGAA
      481 AAGAAGACAC ATCCAAGATC ACGATGCAGG CCACAGGTGC CCTGTCCTGG CGCAAGGCAG
      541 ACGTAAAGTA CCGTAAGAAC GAGGCTTTCG TCGACGTGAT TGAGGACGTC AACCTGCTCA
      601 TGTCTGCCAC CGGCGCTGTC CTGCGCGCAG ACGTGACGGG CCAGATCATT ATGCGCGCTT
      661 ACCTCTCCGG CACTCCCGAG TGCAAGTTTG GCCTCAACGA TCGTCTGCTC CTCGACAACG
      721 ACGGCCTCCT GAGCTTGCCC AGCGGAAATA AGATGGGAAC CAAGGCTACA AAGGCGGCTG
      781 CTGGAAGTGT CACTCTCGAA GACTGTCAGT TCCATCAGTG CGTCAAGCTC GGCAAGTTCG
      841 ACGCCGATCG AATTATTAGC TTTGTGCCTC CCGACGGCGA ATTTGAGCTG ATGCGATACC
      901 GCGCCACCGA GAACGTTAAT CTGCCCTTCA AAGTGCACGC CATTGTGAAC GAGGTTGGAC
      961 GATCCAAGGT GGAATACAGT ATTGGTGTCA AGGCCAACTT TGGCTCCAAG CTGTTCGCGA
     1021 CAAATGTTAT CGTCAAAATC CCTACACCGC TCAACACCGC AAAGATCACT GAGCGCTGCA
     1081 CACAGGGCAA GGCCAAGTAC GAGCCTAGCG AGAACGTTAT CATCTGGAAG ATTGGCCGCT
     1141 TTACAGGTCA AAGTGAATAC GTCCTCAGCG CCGAGGCTAT CCTGACAAGC ATGACGGAGC
     1201 AGCGCGCGTG GAGCCGACCA CCACTGAGCA TGAACTTTAG CTTGCTCATG TTTACGAGTT
     1261 CCGGACTGTT GGTGCGTTAT CTCAAGGTGT TTGAGAAGAG TAATTATTCG AGCGTCAAGT
     1321 GGGTACGGTA CATGACGAGG GCAGGATCAT ACGAAATAAG GTGA------ ----------
     1381 ---------- ---------- ---------- --
//
LOCUS       FOXG_04448       1414 bp
DEFINITION  FOXG_04448     1414 bp
TITLE       FOXG_04448
ORIGIN

        1 ATGTTGTCAG GCGTTCTGGT CTTCAATCAA AAGGGCGAGA ACCTTATCTT CCGCGCCTTC
       61 CGGAACGACT GTCGTCCTCG CCTCGCAGAC GTCTTTCGCA TCCAGGTCAT CTCCAACGCT
      121 CAAGTTCGAT CGCCAATCCT CACCCTCGGA AGCACAACGT TCAGCCATGT CAAGCATGAG
      181 AACATCTACC TGGTCGCTAT CACAAAGAGC AATGCCAATG CCGCTCTTGT GTTTGAGTTT
      241 CTCTACAGGC TGATTCAGCT GGGCAAGGGT TACTTTGGCA AGTTTGATGA GGAGGCTGTC
      301 AAGAATAACT TTGTCTTGGT ATATGAGCTC CTAGACG-GT ATGTTCTGCT ATAATCACTC
      361 TGCA-----A TGGCGCTGAC ATTCTCTAG- AAATTATCGA CTTTGGATAC CCTCAAAATA
      421 CAGAAACCGA CACACTCAAG ATGTACATCA CCACCGAAGG CGTGAAATCC GAGGCCCGGT
      481 CCGAAAACAC CTCCAAGATC ACGATGCAAG CCACCGGAGC CCTCTCCTGG CGCAAGGCAG
      541 ATGTAAAGTA CCGTAAGAAT GAGGCTTTCG TCGACGTGAT CGAGGACGTC AACCTGCTCA
      601 TGTCCGCTAC CGGCGCTGTC CTGCGCGCGG ACGTAACGGG CCAGATTATT ATGCGCGCTT
      661 ACCTTTCCGG CACGCCCGAG TGCAAATTTG GCCTCAACGA CCGACTACTT CTCGATAACG
      721 ATGGCTTGCT GAGCCTCCCG AGCGGAAATA AGATGGGTAC AAAGGCGACA AAGGCAGCAG
      781 CTGGTAGTGT CACTCTTGAG GATTGTCAAT TCCACCAGTG CGTTAAGCTG GGTAAATTCG
      841 ACGCCGACCG TATCATTAGC TTCGTTCCTC CCGATGGTGA ATTCGAGCTC ATGCGATACC
      901 GCGCCACCGA GAACGTCAAC CTTCCCTTCA AAGTACACGC CATCGTCAAC GAAGTCGGTC
      961 GATCAAAGGT GGAATACAGT ATCGGTGTCA AGGCCAACTT CGGCTCCAAG CTCTTCGCCA
     1021 CAAATGTCGT CGTCAAGATC CCCACGCCGC TCAACACTGC AAAGATCACC GAACGCTGCA
     1081 CGCAGGGCAA AGCCAAGTAC GAGCCTAGCG AGAACAACAT CGTGTGGAAG ATCGGTCGTT
     1141 TCACCGGTCA GAGCGA-GTA CGTCCTCAGC GCCGAGGCTA TCTTGACAAG CATGACGAAC
     1201 CAG-CGGGCG TGGAGTCGAC CACCGCTGA- ---------- ---------- ----------
     1261 ---------- ---------- ---------- ---------- ---------- ----------
     1321 ---------- ---------- ---------- ---------- ---------- ----------
     1381 ---------- ---------- ---------- ----
//
LOCUS       augustus-contig00265-abinit-gene-0.158-mRNA-1 (genomic sequence): 1409 residues       1412 bp
DEFINITION  augustus-contig00265-abinit-gene-0.158-mRNA-1 (genomic sequence): 1409 residues     1412 bp
TITLE       augustus-contig00265-abinit-gene-0.158-mRNA-1 (genomic sequence): 1409 residues
ORIGIN

        1 ATGTTGTCAG GCGTTCTGGT CTTCAATCAA AAGGGCGAGA ACCTTATCTT CCGCGCCTTC
       61 CGGAACGACT GTCGTCCTCG CCTCGCAGAC GTCTTTCGCA TCCAGGTCAT CTCCAACGCC
      121 CAAGTTCGAT CGCCAATCCT CACCCTCGGA AGCACAACGT TTAGCCATGT CAAGCATGAG
      181 AATATCTACC TGGTCGCCAT CACAAAGAGC AATGCCAATG CTGCTCTCGT GTTTGAGTTT
      241 CTCTACAGGC TGATTCAGCT CGGCAAGGGT TATTTTGGCA AGTTTGATGA GGAGGCTGTC
      301 AAGAATAACT TTGTCTTGGT ATATGAGCTC CTAGACG-GT ATGTTTTTCT ACAGCCACTC
      361 TGCAATGCAA CGGCGCTGAC ATTCTT-AG- AAATTATCGA CTTTGGATAC CCTCAAAATA
      421 CAGAAACCGA CACCCTCAAG ATGTACATCA CCACCGAAGG CGTTAAGTCC GAGGCCCGCT
      481 CCGAAAACAC CTCCAAGATC ACGATGCAAG CCACTGGAGC CCTCTCCTGG CGCAAGGCAG
      541 ACGTAAAGTA CCGTAAGAAT GAGGCTTTCG TCGACGTGAT CGAGGACGTC AACCTGCTCA
      601 TGTCCGCCAC CGGCGCTGTC CTGCGCGCAG ACGTTACGGG CCAGATTATT ATGCGCGCTT
      661 ACCTTTCCGG CACGCCCGAG TGTAAATTTG GCCTCAACGA TCGTCTACTT CTCGATAACG
      721 ACGGCTTACT GAGCCTCCCG AGCGGAAATA GGATGGGTAC AAAGGCGACA AAGGCAGCAG
      781 CTGGTAGTGT CACTCTTGAG GATTGTCAAT TCCATCAGTG TGTTAAGCTG GGTAAATTCG
      841 ACGCCGACCG TATCATTAGC TTTGTCCCCC CCGATGGCGA ATTCGAGCTT ATGCGATACC
      901 GCGCCACTGA GAACGTCAAC CTTCCCTTCA AAGTGCACGC CATCGTCAAC GAAGTCGGTC
      961 GATCAAAGGT GGAATACAGT ATCGGTGTCA AGGCCAACTT CGGCTCCAAG CTCTTCGCCA
     1021 CAAACGTCGT CGTCAAGATC CCCACGCCTC TGAACACCGC AAAGATCACC GAGCGCTGCA
     1081 CGCAGGGCAA GGCCAAGTAC GAGCCTAGCG AGAACAACAT CGTGTGGAAG ATCGGTCGCT
     1141 TCACCGGTCA GAGCGAGTAC GTCCTCAGCG CCGAGGCTAT CTTGACGAGC ATGACGAACC
     1201 AGCGCGCGTG GAGTCGACCA CCGCTGAGCA TGAACTTTAG CTTGCTCATG TTTACAAGTT
     1261 CGGGACTGTT GGTACGATAT CTCAAGGTGT TTGAGAAGAG TAATTATTCG AGCGTCAAGT
     1321 GGGTGCGGTA CATGACGAGA GCAGGATCAT ACGAAATAAG GTGAGTTCTC CTATCCTGAT
     1381 TGACAAAACA CAGCTGACAG GACAGATTTT AA
//
LOCUS       FVEG_00925       429 bp
DEFINITION  FVEG_00925     429 bp
TITLE       FVEG_00925
ORIGIN

        1 ATGGCTACAC TCGGTGGATA TCTCAACA-G TACGACACCC TTCCC-AAGC TCTACTGCCT
       61 AAGGAACATC AGACAGCCTG CTAATACAGA CCGCAG-AGA AAGTCCTGAT CGTTACAGCC
      121 GATTCGCGTA TTCTTGTCGG AACTCTGGCA GCATGCGACC AAACAACTAA TCTG-GTGGG
      181 TGCCCTCCTA CTTGTCTTGA CCATGCAGAC ----GCTTAT GGCATGTGCC TAG-GTCTTG
      241 AACAACGCTG TAGAACGAAT TATCCGAACG CCCGACGATC CTGAGCCTTC CGCTCAAGTG
      301 CCTTTAGGTC TATACCTCGT CCGTGGCGAC AATGTATGCT CAATCGGCCT CGTAGATGAG
      361 GCGCTTGACG ACAGCATCAA CTGGACGGAA GTCAAGGGTT CAGCAATCGG CGGTATAAAG
      421 CACGTATAG
//
LOCUS       FOXG_00588       429 bp
DEFINITION  FOXG_00588     429 bp
TITLE       FOXG_00588
ORIGIN

        1 ATGGCTACAC TCGGTGGATA TCTCAACA-G TACGACACCC CTCCC-GAGC TCTACTACCT
       61 -----ACCTC AC-CAGCTTG CTAATACAGA CCACAG-AGA AAGTCCTGAT TGTTACAGCC
      121 GATTCGCGTA TTCTTGTCGG AACTCTGGCA GCATGCGACC AAACAACTAA TCTG-GTGAG
      181 TACCCTCCTA CTTATCTTGA CCATACAAAC ----GCTCAC GGCATGTGCC CAG-GTCTTG
      241 AACAACGCCG TGGAACGAAT CATCCGAACG CCCGACGATC TTGAGCCTTC CGCTCAGGTA
      301 CCTTTGGGTC TATACCTCGT CCGTGGCGAC AACGTATGCT CGATTGGTCT CGTAGATGAG
      361 GCGCTCGACG ACAGCATCAA CTGGACAGAA GTCAAGGGTT CAGCAATCGG CGGTATAAAA
      421 CATGTATAG
//
LOCUS       FGSG_00466       429 bp
DEFINITION  FGSG_00466     429 bp
TITLE       FGSG_00466
ORIGIN

        1 ATGGCTACTC TGGGCGGATA TCTTAACA-G TGAGACACCC CTCCTTGAGC TCTACCG---
       61 -----ACCTC GT-CAGCTTG CTAACATCCA CCA-AG-AAA AGGTCCTGAT TGTCACAGCC
      121 GACTCTCGCA TTCTAGTCGG CACAATGGCA GCATGTGATC AAACAACCAA CCTG-GTATG
      181 GGCCCTAC-A TTTATCCCCT CCAAGAAAGC ATGAGCTCAC CGTATACGAA TAG-GTTTTG
      241 AATAACGCTG TGGAACGAAT CATCCGAACG CCCGACGACT CTGAGCCCTC AGCTCAAGTG
      301 CCCCTGGGAC TTTACCTCGT GCGCGGTGAC AACGTATGCT CGATTGGCCT CGTAGATGAG
      361 GCGCTCGACG ATAGCATCAA CTGGACAGAA GTCAAGGGTT CAGCGATTGG CGGTATAAAA
      421 CATGTATAG
//
LOCUS       augustus-contig00283-abinit-gene-0.60-mRNA-1 (genomic sequence): 414 residues       427 bp
DEFINITION  augustus-contig00283-abinit-gene-0.60-mRNA-1 (genomic sequence): 414 residues     427 bp
TITLE       augustus-contig00283-abinit-gene-0.60-mRNA-1 (genomic sequence): 414 residues
ORIGIN

        1 ATGGCTACAC TCGGTGGATA TCTCAATAGT ACGACAACCT TCCC-AAGCT CTACTACC--
       61 ---AACCTCA C-CAGCTTGC TAATACAGAC CGCAGAGAAA GTCCTAATTG TGACAGCCGA
      121 CTCGCGTATT CTTGTCGGAA CTCTGGCAGC ATGCGACCAA ACAACCAATC TG-GTGAGTG
      181 CCCTCCTACT TATCTTGACC ATACAAAC-- --GCTCACGG CATGTGCTTA G-GTCTTGAA
      241 CAACGCCGTG GAACGAATTA TCCGAACGCC CGACGATCCT GAGCCTTCCG CTCAAGTGCC
      301 TTTAGGTCTA TACCTCGTCC GTGGCGACAA CGTATGCTCA ATCGGCCTCG TAGATGAGGC
      361 GCTCGACGAC AGCATCAACT GGACAGAAGT CAAGGGTTCA GCAATCGGCG GTATAAAGCA
      421 CGTATAG
//
LOCUS       FVEG_01957       2499 bp
DEFINITION  FVEG_01957     2499 bp
TITLE       FVEG_01957
ORIGIN

        1 ---------- ---------- ---------- ---------- ---------- -------CCT
       61 GATTCCAGTC CGGTCTCGTT GCGAGCCTTC CCCTAGCTTT GGTCATATCG AAACACTTCC
      121 AATCGCGTGT TTCTATATCA ACCGTCCGTC TTCAACCGAC ACAAAGTGAT TGCGCGAGAA
      181 CGAAACCCAA CGCCTACAAA ACACATATTC GAGTAGCTTC ACCATGGCCG ACGCCCCTGT
      241 TGAGCAAGCT GCTGCCCCCC CTCCCGCTGA CCAGGCTCCC GCCGACCAGT CTCCCGCCGC
      301 TAGTGGTGAA GCCGTCGAAG GCGGAGAGGC TGGCCCTTCA AAGAAGGCAT TGAAGA--AG
      361 GCT-GAGGCG AAGGC-TAAG AAGGAAGC-T GAAAAGGCA- CGCCGAGCTG CTGAACACGA
      421 AGCCCGACAG TCTGCTGCAA AGGCTGCTGC TGGAAACACC ------GAAG ACCTCGCTAA
      481 AGACAACTAT GGAGA----- ----TTCCAC TCATCTTACC AAGATCGACG ----CAGAGC
      541 GAG--TCAAG CTTCGAAACC T---GAGCGA TGAACATCTC GGCAAG-ACC ATCAAGCTTC
      601 GTGCGTGGAT CCAGAATGCG CGCATGCAAG GTGCT----- -AAGATGGCC TTTGTTGAGC
      661 TTC------- -------GTG AGGAGCGTGA CTG------- ----GGCTAT CCAGGGTGTC
      721 GTCGCTGCCA GCAGTGAAGG CACGCCTGTC TCTAAGCAGA TGGTCAAGTG GATTGGT---
      781 AGTCTGAATC TAGAAGGCTA CATTCTTGTC GAAGCTAAGG TTGTGAAGCC CCAGGAGCCA
      841 GTCAAGAGTG TGAAGGTCTC CAATTACGAG CTACATATCG CCA---AGTG CTACGTTATC
      901 AGCCCTGGCC CTCAAGTTCT TGGCATGGGT CTTGCTGTTG CCAACCGGCC TGTCACCAAC
      961 TTTGACGATG AAGACGCTGG TGGCCCTGTG GAGGAGGTTA AGGAAGGCGT TGACAATCTA
     1021 ACCCTTGAGA ACGTCCCTGG TGCCAGCATG GCAACTCATT TGAACAACCC CGTTATGCAC
     1081 AAACGAGCTC CTGTTCAGCA AGCCATCGCC GATGTACGAC TAGCTGTTCG TAAGCTTTTT
     1141 GTCGAGTACC TTGAGGCTCG CGACTTTGTC CAATTTGAGG CGCCTTGTCT TATTGGAGCT
     1201 GCCTCTGAAG GA----GGAT CCAACGTGTT TGGCATGCCT TACTTTGACA --AGCAGGCT
     1261 TACT----TG GCCCA-ATCT CCCCAATTTT ACAAGCAGTA CGAGATTGC- TGGTGGCCGG
     1321 AAGCGTGTTT TGTGCATCGG ACCTGTATTT CGAGCTGAGA ACTCCAACAC CCCTAGACAC
     1381 ATGACAGAA- GTAAATATCC CTATTTGCCC TACCA--AAC TCCCTCGTTT AC-ACAGAGG
     1441 ACAGTGCTGA CCTGCATCAA TAG-TTCACC GG--TCTTGA TCTTGAGATG ---GAAATCG
     1501 AGGATCATTA CCACGAAGTC CGTGACATGC TCGAGGGGGT TCTTCTTCAT ATCTTCCGAG
     1561 GGCTTCAGGA GCGATGTGCC GAGCAGATTG CTCTTGTTCG AACAGTTTAC CCTTCTGAGG
     1621 ACTTTCTTTT GCCCCAGCCT GGTAAGGAGG TTCGCCTTAC ATTCGCTGAG GGTCAGGCGC
     1681 TGCTCAGAGC TGAGGGACCG GAGGAGTACC GCAATGTCTC CGATGAAGAG GACATGAGTA
     1741 C-ACCACAAG AAAAGGCACT G----GGTGC TCTTATCCGG GAAAAGTACA ACACCGACTT
     1801 CTACGTGCTT GACAAGTTCC ------CTGA G----GGTGC TCGACCTT-- TCTATGCTCT
     1861 GGAGGATCCC GAGAACCCCA AGGTTACTAA TGCATTCGAT TTCTTTATGC GTGGACAAGA
     1921 GATTCTT--- --TCC-GTAT GTCAC--TCT CATATATCAT TTTTCTAGTC GTCACTAACT
     1981 TGCTCAATAG -GGTGGTCAA CGTATTCACG TTCCGGAGAC C---CTGGAA GCACGAA---
     2041 -TTCGTACAA AGGGTATCGA TCCTAAAAGC CAA----GGC ATCAAAGAGT ATGTCGACAT
     2101 TTTCCGCAGT GCC--GGTGT TCCTCCTCAC GGTGGCGGT- ------GGTA TTGGCTTGGA
     2161 CCGTGTGGTT GCGTGGTATT TGAACCTTCC AAGCGTG--C ACTTGGCAAG CTATTATCCT
     2221 CGTACACCCA AGAGACTCTT GCCTTAAGAA GTTGAAACGA TCTAGAAGCT GTATGATTTC
     2281 TAGAATATGA GAACTACTAA AACTCAGATG AGAAAGGGAG ACTGGAGAAC AAGAGACAAC
     2341 ACTACAGACA GTTCCTGGGA TTATGACTAA AAAAAAAGAT TGAATATCCC AGCCAAGAAG
     2401 TTCCCCGTTT GTGTAACCTA GGTCAAAACG GGATTGTATT GCAAGCTCGC GATGACTCTT
     2461 TTGTATTAAA CAGAATTTAA CGAGTGAAAC TGTG-----
//
LOCUS       FOXG_16675       2495 bp
DEFINITION  FOXG_16675     2495 bp
TITLE       FOXG_16675
ORIGIN

        1 ATGCACGACA GCGGCGTCCA GATCCACAGC CACTCGGCCA GGTCCAACAT GGACGACACC
       61 TTAAGCACCA GAGACGCTGC AAGCGGTAGC AGCTGCACTT CTCTTGAGAG CGGTCGCACC
      121 AGCATGAGCG CCGACTGGCC TGTACATCCT GGCGAGATCA ATACAATTTC GCAGCTTGAT
      181 TCTCTCCCTA TCGGCACAGA AGCAACCTTC CGAGCGCGCA TTGAAACTCA ACGACCGCTC
      241 TCCAAGGTCC TCGATTTTCT ACTCCTCCGA GACCAAACCT A--------- -CTCTGTCCA
      301 GGGCGTCCTC GCTCGCGATG CCGATAATAC CGACTTTGTG AAGTGGGTGC GCAAGATCAG
      361 CCCTGAGTCG CTGGTGCAAG TATGCGGTGT CTTGAAGCAG CCTCCAGAGC CCATCCGATC
      421 GGCGACGCAC TCTGGTATTG AGGTCGACAT CTGCTCCGTT CATCTTGTCA ACTCCGCGCA
      481 GAACCTGCCC TTCAGCAATT ACAAACCCCC TGAGACGCTG CGCAACCGCA TGTCCTCACG
      541 CATCCTCGAT CTCCGACACC CTTCCAACCA GGCTCTCTTC CGCCTGCGCT CCCTCGTTTC
      601 ACGCGCA-TT CCGAAACACC CTCGAGGAGC ATGGCTTCGT GGAGATTCAC ACTCCTAAGC
      661 TTCAGCCCGC TGCCACCGAG AGCGGCGCTG CTGTCTTCCC CGTTAGCTAC TTCGACCGCC
      721 GG-GCCTTCC TTGCTCAGAG CCCTCAGCTG GCCAAGCAAA TGTCCATCTC TGCCGACTTT
      781 GGCCGGGTCT TTGAGGTCGG CCCTGTCTTC CGCGCCGAGA ACTCGAACAC TCATCGCCAC
      841 TTGACTGAAT ACACCGGCCT GGACCTCGAG ATGGCTATCA ATACAGATTA CCACGAGGTT
      901 ATTCAGCTTA TCGACATCTT CCTCAAGGAG GTCTTTAAGG CCGTCTACTC CTCTCGAGAG
      961 ATTGAGGTTA TCCGCAAGCG ATGGCCAAGC AGCGAGTTCA GGTGGCTCGA CGAGACTCCC
     1021 ATCATTCCCT TCAGGGAGGG CATCAAGATG CTCCGCGAAG ATGGGCGCGA TGTCGAGGAG
     1081 GAGGATCTGT CTACCCCCAA CGAGATCCGT CTCGGTCAGC TTGTTCGCGA AAAGTATGGC
     1141 ACCGACTACT ACGTCCTTGA CAAGTTCCCT GCCAACGCTC GTCCCTTCTA CGCTGCTAAG
     1201 GATCCTGAAG ATCCTAAGTG GACTCGCTCC TTCGATATCT TCATCCGAGG CCAGGAGATC
     1261 TGCTCTGGTG GCCAGCGTAT TCACAATGCT G-AGGAGCTC CGAGCCAACA TGGTTGCCGC
     1321 TGGTATGTCT GAGGA--TGG TATGGAAGAC TACCTTATCG CCTTTGACCT TGGTGTCCCC
     1381 CCTCACGCTG GCGCTGGTCT TGGTCTTGAG CGTATTGTCT CCTGGATGCT TGAGCTTGGC
     1441 GATGTTCGCT ACGCCTCCCT CTTTCACCGC GATCCCAAGT CCCTGCCTAC CAAGGCTCCC
     1501 GGTATGCCTC ATCCTGAGGC CGACACCACC AAGCTTCACC AAGCCGATGA TCTTCCACCT
     1561 CTGGAGAAGC TTATTGCCAA TTATGGTGAT GCCACCAACA CGTCTTGGCT TGATGAGCGC
     1621 TTCCAGATCT GGCGACACGA GACCGGTGCC GCCGTTGGCT GGGTCCAGCA GCAGAAGTTC
     1681 GCCATGATCA CTGGCGACCC GCTCTGCGAC CGCAACCAGT ACCAGGAAGT CATTCGCGCC
     1741 TTCATCAAGC ATGTCACCGT TGAGCTGCGC TTGACTCCGA TCTGGATGC- -TTGTCTCCT
     1801 TTGAGGTTCA GAAGATCCTC GCCTCCGAGC TCCGCTGGCG GAGCTTATCC TGCATTGAGG
     1861 AGCAGCGAGT CGACAATGAC AAGCACAACA GCGCTCAGGT CAGCGGCCTT GCCGCAAAGG
     1921 CGCGTCGCGT TGAGCGCGAA GGTGTCAAGA TTCATGAAGT CAAGCTCGAC GACGACTTCA
     1981 TCGCCCGCGC CGACCCCGCC ATCGAGGAGT GGAAGGCTGC CCGTAAGGGC AAACAAGTCC
     2041 ACCTGACGGA GGTGCGCCCC TGGGTCGACC AGGAGCATCG TCGC-TACTT CGCCGCTGGA
     2101 AAGGACGGCA AGGTGGTCTC TCTTGTGGTC CTGGCTAAGC TCGCTCCCCG CCACGGCTGG
     2161 CAGGTCAAGT GGGCTCTGGA CTTCCCTGGT GCTGTCAACG GCTCCATCGA GGTTCTCAT-
     2221 TAGCCACGCC CTGTCTAATG TCACCGGCCA GATCACCTTT GGCGCTGG-- CGTCTCCGAG
     2281 AGATTGACGC CAGGCGAGCA CGTTCGTGGT CTG----CGC GCACGC-TTC CTTGCCGCTA
     2341 CGTACCGATC CATCGTCGAC AGCCTAGGTT TGCGACGCAA GTCTACCTTC CGGTCCAAGT
     2401 TTGGTGCTCT CGGTGAGGAA ATCTACATTT GCTACCCAAA GCATGGTGTT ACTCTGCGTG
     2461 ACCTTCAGCA GATTGTCAAG TTCTTCCAGG ACTAG
//
LOCUS       FGSG_04554       2497 bp
DEFINITION  FGSG_04554     2497 bp
TITLE       FGSG_04554
ORIGIN

        1 ---------- ---------- ---------- ---------- ---------- ----------
       61 ---------- ---------- ---------- ---------- ---------- ----------
      121 ---------- ---------- ---------- ---------- ---------- ----------
      181 ---------- ---------- ---------- ---------- ---------- ----------
      241 ---GAAAACA TCAATCATGT CCGAAGAAGC AAAGCCAGTT G--------- TCCCCGAAGA
      301 GGGCGCTCCT CCCGCTGAGG GCG---AGGC CGGTCCCTCC AAGAAGGCCC TCAAGA--AG
      361 GCC-GAGGCC AAGGC-CAAG AAGGAGGC-T CTCAAGGCC- CAGCGCGCCC TTGAACACGC
      421 CGCTACACAA GCTGCCGCCA AGA-TGAGCC TCGAG----- ------GACG ACCCAGCCAA
      481 GGACAGCTAC GGAAACAAGC AAGTTACCTC CGAGTCCTTC AGCAGCGACG ----CCCAGG
      541 AGG--TCGAG ATCCGAAACC T---CGACGA GTCGTACGAT GGAAAG-ACC GTCATTGTCC
      601 GCGCCTGGCT CCAGAACTCG CGTGTTCAGA GTGCC----- -AAGATGGGC TTTGTAGAGC
      661 TTC------- -------GAA AGGGTGGAAA CTG------- ----GGATAT TCAGGGTGTC
      721 ATCATGGCCT CTGACAAGGA GCCTGTTGTT AGCAAGCCCA TGGTCAAGTT TGTCACC---
      781 AGCATCAGCC CCGAGAGTTT CGTCGTTGTC CAAGCTACCG TCAAGAAGCC TCTCGAGCCC
      841 GTCAAGAGCT GCCGCGTTTC CACTCTTGAG CTTCACATCA ACA---AGTG CTACGTCCTC
      901 GCCCCTGCTC CTGCTGTGCT TGGTATGACC ATGGATGCTG CTAGCCAGCC CATTGTCAAC
      961 TTCAGCGACG AGAGCAAGGC TGGT------ GACGAGGCCG AGAAGCCTGC TGA------G
     1021 ACCACCTCTA CCATTCCCTC CGCCAGCATG CTTACCCACC TCGACAACAT TGCCATGCAC
     1081 AAGCGAACTC CCGTCCAGCA GGCTATCGCA GACATCCGTA TCGAAGTCAA GCGTCTCTTC
     1141 CGCAACTACC TCGAGCCCCG CCATTTCAAG GAATTCGAGC CTCCCTGCCT TATCGGTGCC
     1201 GCCTCCGAGG GT----GGTG GTAACGTTTT CCGACTCCCT TACTTCGGAG --AGGAGGCT
     1261 TTCC----TC GCCCA-ATCT CCCCAGTTCT ACAAGCAGTT CGAGATTGC- TGGAGGTCGT
     1321 GAGCGCGTTT TCAGCTCTGG TCCTGTTTTC CGTGCTGAGA ACTCCAACAC TCCTAGACAC
     1381 ATGACCGAGT TCACTGGTCT TGATCTGGAG ATGG--AGAT CAAGGACTCT T-ACCTCG-A
     1441 GGTTCTTGAC GTTC-TCGAG GGTGTCCTTC --TGTCTATC CTCCGT---- -GGAATCCAC
     1501 G-GTAAGTGC AA-------- ATAACAGCCG CGAAAAGACA TTAGCTAACC ACGTTCAA--
     1561 --TTGCAG-A GCGATGCGCC ACCGAGATTG AGACCGTCCG ATCCGTTTAC GGTTCCGAGC
     1621 CCCTCCTCCT CCCCGAGCCC GGCAAGGAGG TCCGCCTGAC CTTTGCCGAC GCCCAGAAGC
     1681 TCCTCCGAGA GGAAGGCCCC GCCGAGTTCG CCAACGTCCG CGACGACGAG GATATGAGCA
     1741 C-TCCCCAAG AGAAGGCTCT G----GGTGA GGTTGTCCGC AAGAAGTACA ACACCGACTT
     1801 TTACGTCATC GACAAGTTCC ------CCGA G----ACCGC TCGACCCT-- TTTACGCC--
     1861 ----AAGCTC GACGACGCTG GCACCACAAT TGGAGATGGC GTC----CGC GT----CACA
     1921 AACGCTT--- --TCGACATG ---------- ---------- --TTCATCCG AGGACAAGAG
     1981 GTTCTTTCCG GCGGTCAGCG TGTCAGCAAC CCCGACGAG- --CTCGAGGA GCGCA----T
     2041 CCGCGCCAAG GGCATTGACC CCAAGAGCGA C----GGTAT CAAGGAGTAC CTTGCCGTCT
     2101 TCCGACAGGT C--GGTGTTC CTGCCCACGG TGGTGGT--- ----GGTTTC GGTCTCGACC
     2161 GTATCGTCGC TTGGGCTCTG GCTCTTCCCA GTGTT--CAC CTTGCGGCTT ACTACCCCCG
     2221 TACACCCAAG CGACTTGCGC CATAAGGTAG TGCATTCGTT TCTGGGT--- ---ATGTTTA
     2281 AAAGATTGGT GCTG-TAGAT CGTGTAGGGC GTATGATGTT TGACGTGTGT TCATCTAGTT
     2341 TACATACAGA --CGTATATA ATAAACAAGC GTG------- ---------- ----------
     2401 ---------- ---------- ---------- ---------- ---------- ----------
     2461 ---------- ---------- ---------- -------
//
LOCUS       augustus-contig00284-abinit-gene-0.50-mRNA-1 (genomic sequence): 1873 residues       2499 bp
DEFINITION  augustus-contig00284-abinit-gene-0.50-mRNA-1 (genomic sequence): 1873 residues     2499 bp
TITLE       augustus-contig00284-abinit-gene-0.50-mRNA-1 (genomic sequence): 1873 residues
ORIGIN

        1 ---------- ---------- ---------- ---------- ---------- ----------
       61 ---------- ---------- ---------- ---------- ---------- ----------
      121 ---------- ---------- ---------- ---------- ---------- ----------
      181 ---------- ---------- ---------- ---------- ---ATGGCTG ACGCCCCTAT
      241 TGAGAAAGCT GCTGCCGCCC CTCCCGCCGA ACAGG----- ---------- TCCCCGCTGT
      301 TAGTGGTGAA GCCGTCGAGG GCGGAGAGGC TGGTCCCTCA AAGAAGGCAT TGAAGA--AG
      361 GCT-GAGGCG AAGGC-TAAA AAGGAAGC-T GAAAAGGCA- CGCCGAGCTG CTGAACACGA
      421 AGCCCGACAG TCTGCTGCAA AGGCTGCTTC TGGAAATACC ------GAAG ACCTCGCCAA
      481 AGACAACTAT GGAGA----- ----TTCCAC TCATCTTACC AAGATCGACG ----CCGAGC
      541 GAG--TCAAG CTCCGAAACC T---GAGTGA TGAGCATCTC GGCAAG-ACC ATCAAGCTTC
      601 GCGCGTGGAT TCAGAATGCG CGCATGCAAG GTGCT----- -AAGATGGCC TTTGTTGAGC
      661 TTC------- -------GTG AGGAGCGTGA CTG------- ----GGCTAT CCAGGGCGTC
      721 GTTGCGGCCA GCAGCGAAGG CACACCCGTC TCTAAGCAGA TGGTCAAGTG GATTGGT---
      781 AGTCTAAATC TAGAAGGCTA CATTCTTGTC GAAGCTAAGG TTGTGAAGCC CCAGGAGCCA
      841 GTCAAGAGTG TCAAGGTCTC CAATTACGAG CTACATATTG CTA---AGTG CTACGTTATC
      901 AGCCCCGGCC CTCAAGTTCT TGGTATGGGT CTTGCTGTTG CTAACCGGCC TGTTACCAAC
      961 TTTGATGATG AGGACGCTGG TGGTCCTGTG GAGGAGGTCA AGGAAGGCGT TGACAACTTG
     1021 AGCCTCGAGA ATGTCCCTGG TGCCAGCATG GCAACTCATT TGAACAACCC CGTTATGCAC
     1081 AAGCGAGCTC CTGTTCAGCA AGCCATAGCC GATGTACGGC TGGCCGTTCG CAAGCTGTTT
     1141 GTCGAGTACC TTGAAGCTCG CGACTTTGTC CAATTTGAGG CGCCCTGCCT CATCGGAGCT
     1201 GCCTCTGAAG GA----GGAT CCAACGTGTT CGGCATGCCC TACTTTGACA --AGCAGGCT
     1261 TACT----TG GCCCA-ATCT CCCCAATTTT ACAAGCAGTA CGAGATTGC- TGGTGGCCGG
     1321 AAGCGTGTTT TGTGCATCGG GCCTGTATTT CGAGCCGAGA ACTCTAACAC CCCTAGACAC
     1381 ATGACTGAA- GTAAATATCC CTGTTTGCCC TACCA--GAC TCCCTCGTTT GC-ACAGAGG
     1441 ACAGCGCTGA CATGCATCAA TAG-TTCACC GG--TCTTGA TCTTGAGATG ---GAAATCG
     1501 AGGACCATTA CCATGAAGTC CGCGACATGC TCGAGGGGGT TCTTCTTCAT ATCTTCCGAG
     1561 GGCTTCAGGA GCGATGCGCC GAGCAGATTG CTCTTGTTCG AACTGTTTAC CCTTCCGAGG
     1621 ACTTTCTTTT GCCCCAGCCC GGTAAGGAGG TTCGCCTTAC ATTCGCTGAA GGTCAGGCGC
     1681 TCCTTAGGGC TGAGGGTCCG GAGGAGTACC GCAATGTCTC TGATGAAGAG GACATGAGTA
     1741 C-ACCACAGG AGAAGGCACT G----GGTGC TCTTATTCGG GAAAAGTACA ACACCGACTT
     1801 CTACGTGCTT GACAAGTTCC ------CTGA G----GGTGC TCGACCTT-- TCTATGCCCT
     1861 GGAGGACCCT GAGAACCCCA AGGTTACTAA TGCCTTCGAT TTCTTTATGC GTGGGCAAGA
     1921 GATTCTT--- --TCT-GTAT GGCGCCCTCT CCTATATTGC TTTTCTAGTT GTCACTAACT
     1981 TGTTCAACAG -GGCGGTCAG CGTATTCATG TTCCAGAAAC C---CTGGAA GCACGAA---
     2041 -TCCGTACAA AGGGTATCGA CCCTAAAAGC CAA----GGC ATCAAGGAGT ATGTCGACAT
     2101 TTTCCGCAGT GCC--GGTGT CCCCCCTCAC GGTGGCGGT- ------GGTA TCGGCTTGGA
     2161 CCGTGTGGTT GCGTGGTATT TGAACCTTCC AAGCGTG--C ACTTGGCAAG CTATTATCCT
     2221 CGTACACCCA AGAGACTCTT GCCTTAA--- ---------- ---------- ----------
     2281 ---------- ---------- ---------- ---------- ---------- ----------
     2341 ---------- ---------- ---------- ---------- ---------- ----------
     2401 ---------- ---------- ---------- ---------- ---------- ----------
     2461 ---------- ---------- ---------- ---------
//
LOCUS       FVEG_07188       749 bp
DEFINITION  FVEG_07188     749 bp
TITLE       FVEG_07188
ORIGIN

        1 ATGCCTACCC GTACTTCAAA GACCCGCAAG CA-GTATGTC CTCATCCCCC TCGCCGTCGA
       61 CGAGGTTGGT CGTTGAGAGA GACCGCGTCC GTTTCTGTCT T-------CC CTAGGGAAAA
      121 TTAG---AGA TAGACCGCTG GAGCTCACAA TAATCGCCCT TTGTCGGCGG CTGCTCT---
      181 ----CGAA-C CCGACGAGAT AAAAAAAACG -ATGTTATAC CGAACT-TGA GATGGACTGA
      241 CTTGTGATT- CAG-CCGCGG TCACGTTTCC GCCGGTAAGG GACGTGTCGG AAAGCACCGC
      301 AAGCACCCCG GTGGTCGTGG TCTTGCTGGT GGTCAGCACC ACCACCGTAC CAACATGGAC
      361 AAG-GTACGA CAGCGCGATT GAAGCGAAGA CTTGGACCAG ATTTT----- ----GGCTAA
      421 CTCATTAACA G-TACCATCC CGGTTACTTC GGTAAGGTTG GTA------T GCGATACTTC
      481 CACAAGC-AG CC-CAACCAC TTCTGGAAGC CCATCATCAA CCTCGACAAG CTGTGGTCTC
      541 TCGTCCCCCA GGAGACCCGT GACGCCTACG TCTCCGGCGA GAAGAAGGAC ACCGTCCCCG
      601 TCCTTGACCT CCTCCCCCTC GGTTACTCCA AGGTCCTCGG CAAGGGCCGT CTCCCCGAGA
      661 TCCCTCTGGT CGTTCGCGCC CGCTGGGTCA GCCGCCTTGC TGAGCAGAAG ATCAAGCAGG
      721 CCGGTGGTGT CGTCGAGCTT GTCGCTTAA
//
LOCUS       FGSG_07856       749 bp
DEFINITION  FGSG_07856     749 bp
TITLE       FGSG_07856
ORIGIN

        1 ATGCCTACCC GTTTGTCGAA GACCCGCAAG CA-GTATGTC CTCATCCCCC TCGCTGTCGA
       61 CGAGGTTGGT CGTTGAGAGA GACCGCGTCC GTTTTTGCTA TACTCTTGCT TCTGCGAGAG
      121 TCGGTTAAAA TAGACCGCTG GAGCTCACAA TAATCGCCCT TTGTCGGCGG CTGCTCTTCC
      181 ACGACGAATC CCGACGAAAT CGATTCGACG TATATAATAT TGGAATATGT GATGGACTGA
      241 CTTTTGTTTT CAG-CCGCGG CCACGTTTCC GCCGGTAAGG GACGTGTCGG AAAGCACCGC
      301 AAGCATCCCG GTGGTCGTGG TCTTGCTGGT GGTCAGCACC ACCACCGTAC CAACATGGAC
      361 AAGTACCATC CCGGTTACTT CGG-AAAGGT TGGTATGCGA TACTTCCACA AGCAGCAGAA
      421 CCACTTCTGG AAGCCCATCA TCAACCTCGA CAAG-GTATA TACAACCCTG CGCGACTCGT
      481 CCGAACCAGT CGCAAATTTT TCTTCGAACC -ACAACTAAC TCCCTCTAG- CTCTGGTCTC
      541 TCGTTCCCCA AGAGACCCGT GACGCCTACG TCAAGGGTGA GAAGAAGGAC ACCGTCCCCG
      601 TCCTCGACCT CCTCCCTCTC GGTTACTCCA AGGTCCTCGG AAAGGGCCGT CTCCCTGAGA
      661 TCCCTCTGGT CGTCCGCGCC CGCTGGGTCA GCCGCCTTGC TGAGGAGAAG ATCAAGCAGG
      721 CCGGTGGTGT CGTTGAGCTC GTCGCTTAA
//
LOCUS       FOXG_04074       749 bp
DEFINITION  FOXG_04074     749 bp
TITLE       FOXG_04074
ORIGIN

        1 ATGCCTACCC GTACTTCAAA GACCCGCAAG CA-GTATGTC CTCATCCCCC TCGCCGTCGA
       61 CGAGGTTGGT CGTTGAGAGA GACCGCGTCC GTTTCTGGTT T-------CC CCTAGGGAAA
      121 TCAG---AGA TGGACCGCTG GAGCTCACAA TAATCGCCCT TTGTCGGCGG CTGCTCT---
      181 ----CGAA-C CCGACGAGAT CAAAA---CG -ATGTTATAC CGAACT-TTA GATGGACTGA
      241 CTTGTAATT- CAG-CCGCGG TCACGTTTCC GCCGGTAAGG GACGTGTCGG AAAGCACCGC
      301 AAGCACCCCG GTGGTCGTGG TCTTGCTGGT GGTCAGCACC ACCACCGTAC CAACATGGAC
      361 AAG-GTTAGA GAGGATGATT GAAGCGCAGA ATCGGACGAG GTTTT----- ----GGCTAA
      421 CGCGATCACA G-TACCATCC CGGTTACTTC GGTAAGGTTG GTA------T GCGATACTTC
      481 CACAAGC-AG CC-CAACCAC TTCTGGAAGC CCATCATCAA CCTCGACAAG CTGTGGTCTC
      541 TCGTCCCCCA GGAGACCCGT GACGCCTACG TCTCCGGCGA GAAGAAGGAC ACCGTCCCCG
      601 TCCTCGACCT CCTCCCCCTC GGCTACTCCA AGGTTCTCGG CAAGGGCCGT CTCCCCGAGA
      661 TCCCTCTGGT CGTCCGCGCC CGCTGGGTCA GCCGCCTTGC TGAGCAGAAG ATCAAGCAGG
      721 CCGGTGGTGT CGTCGAGCTT GTCGCTTAA
//
LOCUS       augustus-contig00300-abinit-gene-0.43-mRNA-1 (genomic sequence): 705 residues       749 bp
DEFINITION  augustus-contig00300-abinit-gene-0.43-mRNA-1 (genomic sequence): 705 residues     749 bp
TITLE       augustus-contig00300-abinit-gene-0.43-mRNA-1 (genomic sequence): 705 residues
ORIGIN

        1 ATGCCTACCC GTACTTCAAA GACCCGCAAG CA-GTATGTC CTCATCCCCC TCGCCGTCGA
       61 CGAGGTTGGT CGTTGAGAGA GACCGCGTCC GTTTCTGTTT T-------CT CTAGGGAAAT
      121 TCAG---AGA TAGACCGCTG GAGCTCACAA TAATCGCCCT TTGTCGGCGG CTGCTCT---
      181 ----CGAA-C CCGACGAGAC CAAAAA--CG -ATGTTATAC CGAACT-TGA GATGGACTGA
      241 CTTGTAATT- CAG-CCGCGG TCACGTTTCC GCCGGTAAGG GACGTGTCGG AAAGCACCGC
      301 AAGCACCCCG GTGGTCGTGG TCTTGCTGGT GGTCAGCACC ACCACCGTAC CAACATGGAC
      361 AAG-GTTAGA GAAGACGATT GAAGCGCAGA ATTGGACGAG GTTTT----- ----GGCTAA
      421 CTCCATGACA G-TACCATCC CGGTTACTTC GGTAAGGTTG GTA------T GCGATACTTC
      481 CACAAGC-AG CC-CAACCAC TTCTGGAAGC CCATCATCAA CCTCGACAAG CTGTGGTCTC
      541 TCGTCCCCCA GGAGACCCGT GACGCCTACG TCTCCGGCGA GAAGAAGGAT ACCGTTCCCG
      601 TCCTCGACCT CCTCCCCCTC GGCTACTCCA AGATTCTCGG CAAGGGCCGT CTCCCCGAGA
      661 TCCCTCTGGT CGTCCGCGCC CGCTGGGTCA GCCGCCTTGC TGAGCAGAAG ATCAAGCAGG
      721 CCGGTGGTGT CGTCGAGCTT GTCGCTTAA
//
LOCUS       FVEG_07282       1511 bp
DEFINITION  FVEG_07282     1511 bp
TITLE       FVEG_07282
ORIGIN

        1 ---------- ---------- ---------- ---------- ---------- ----------
       61 ---------- ---------- ---------- ---------- ---------- ----------
      121 ------CGGG GCCATGAAAG CACACGGAAC CGGCTGGTGA CGAGACGGAG TTTGCACTCC
      181 CCAAAAGTGT CGGATGATGA GATTGCGACA CTGGCTCGAC AACATCAACA TCCTCTGTGT
      241 CTCGCAGACC TCGTGAGGTT TGT------- ---CCAGCTC CTCTTCTAGC TACTCACAAT
      301 GTCTGACAAT CTATAGACAC GGTCGGCCGC CTCTATCCTC CAAATCCCTC CTCTCATCCG
      361 CCAATTTCGC CTTATCTCTT CTTCCCGTGC GCCTCGCTCA TCGTATCCAA GCGCTTCGCA
      421 ACCTTCCTTA CATCGTCGTT GCGAACCCGA ACATCTCACG TATATACAAC AACTATCTCC
      481 ATTCTTTATC AATACTCCTT CCATACTGGC ACGCGACCCG TGAAGGACGA CCAATCTCGA
      541 ACCTCGAAGA CGAGATACGC TTCACAAATG TACTGGCCGA GCTCGTTGCG ACACACACCG
      601 ATACTATCCC CATTCTTGCA AAGGGTTTCC TTGAATGTCG ACGATATATA TCTCCCGAAG
      661 AGGTTACAAG ATTCCTCGAC CAGCACCTCC GCGCTCGAAT CGGTACGCGC CTCATTGCGG
      721 AGCAGCATAT TGCACTTCAT TTCAGTTCTC AGCCGCACTT TGACCCTAAT GCTAGTCCAA
      781 CACCGTGCCC TGATGATCCC TCGTACATTG GAGTCATCGA CACAGCTCTT CGGCCCGCAC
      841 AAATAGTAGA GTCATGTGCT GGCTTCGTCG CTGATATATG TGAGCTTCGA TATGGCGTCC
      901 GACCTCTTCT CTATATTCAT GGCGAGCCGG ACACCACATT CGCATTTGTC CCTATGCACC
      961 TCGAGTACAT AGTTACTGAA CTGCTGAAAA ATGCTTTCCG GGCTACAATT GAGAACAAGT
     1021 CTAACGAAGC TGTAATCGTC ACGATCGCAC CAGAGCCTGC CTTGACCGAA GAACCCTCTA
     1081 CAGCATCTTG GTCAAATCCA TCGACCAAGG AAAGCGACTT TCTCTCAAAG GATAGCCGGA
     1141 ACGCCACCAA TAACGATGCG ATAGTCCCTC TAGATGATAA TGCTCCAGGA GTGACGATTC
     1201 GTATTCGCGA TCGTGGTGGC GGGATTCCAC CAGAGGTCAG CCCGAATATC TGGTCGTACT
     1261 CATTCACCAC CTTCTCCGAC GACATGGATG ACTTCCCAGG AGATGGCAAT GGTGGCGACG
     1321 GT---CTCAG TGCGATATCC ACTGCCAGTA CTGGCGGTAG TTCCATCGCT GGACTGGGAT
     1381 ACGGTCTACC TCTGAGCAGG GCGTACGCCG AGTACTTTGG GGGTGGCATT GCGGTTCAGA
     1441 GTCTATATGG CTGGGGAACG GATGTATACC TACGATTAAA GGGCGTTGGA AATCTGGGTA
     1501 AGAAGTAG-- -
//
LOCUS       FGSG_01963       1515 bp
DEFINITION  FGSG_01963     1515 bp
TITLE       FGSG_01963
ORIGIN

        1 ATGATTACTT CGTCCGCAAG GTCAATTCGG CAAC-GTATG CCTACCGCTT CTGTAATTCT
       61 CCGGTCATAC TCGCAACCCA GCTTACGACG ATGTATATCT CAATGGAGAG GACCAAGACA
      121 GTCGCAATGG GTCTACAGAA ACATAGGCAC TGGCACGGTA TCAAGACGGA GTATACATTC
      181 TCAAAAGGTA ACAG-ATGAT GAAATTGCGA CTCTTGCCCG TCTACACCAA CATCCACTGT
      241 GCCTAGCAGA CCTGGTGAG- GTATGTTTCA ACACAACCAC TTTCCTCTGC ATGAACTAAT
      301 CAAATCTAAC CACATGTAG- ACACGGTCGT CCACCTCTTT CATCCGAATC TCTCCTCTCC
      361 TCCGCCAACT TCGCACTCTC CCTCCTCCCA GTGCGCCTCG CCCACCGTAT CCAAGCTCTA
      421 CGCAACCTCC CATACATCGT CGTCGCGAAT CCAAACATTT CCCGCATATA CAACAACTAC
      481 CTCCACTCTC TGTCCATCCT CCTCCCATAC TGGCACGCGA CCCGCGAAGG ACGGCCGATC
      541 TCGACCCAAG AGGATGAAGT GCACTTCACC AATGTCCTTG CCGAGCTCGT GGCGACGCAT
      601 ACGGATACGA TCCCCATTCT AGCCAAGGGC TTTCTCGAAT GTCGACGATA CATATCTCCC
      661 GAGGAGGTAA CTCGATTCCT CGATCAGCAC CTCCGCGCGC GAATTGGTAC ACGACTTATT
      721 GCAGAACAAC ACATTGCGCT GCACTTTAGC TCCCAGCCGC ATTTCGACCC GAGTGCGAGT
      781 CCAACGCCGT GTCCCGAACA TCCTTCATAT ATCGGAGTTA TTGACACAGC TCTTCGTCCA
      841 GCGCAAATAG TTGAATCATG CGCTGGTTTC GTTGCCGATA TTTGCGAGCT CCGTTATGGC
      901 GTACGGCCCC TTCTCTACAT TCGCGGCGAA CCAGACACGA CCTTTGCATT CGTGCCTATG
      961 CATCTCGAAT ACATCGTCAC TGAGCTTCTC AAGAACGCCT TCCGCGCTAC TATCGAGAAC
     1021 AGGTCCAACG AACCCGTTAT CGTCACCATC GCTCCAGAGC CAGCTCTACC TAAAGAATCT
     1081 TC---GACGT CCACTACAAG TCCATCGGC- ---------- ---------- AGAGAACAAA
     1141 CAAAGTGACA CAAATAGTGA CGGCATTCGT CCTCTCGATG ACAACGCTCC GGGTGTAACA
     1201 ATCCGTATCC GCGACCGCGG TGGCGGCATC CCGCCAGAGG TCACCCCAAA TATTTGGTCA
     1261 TACTCGTTTA CAACTTTCTC CGACGACGTC GACGACTTCC CTGGAGACGC CAACGGCAAT
     1321 GATGGTGGGC TCAGCGCCAT ATCAACCGCC AGCACCGGTG GCAGCTCCAT CGCCGGTCTT
     1381 GGCTACGGAT TACCCCTAAG CAGGGCGTAT GCGGAATATT TTGGTGGAGG AATTGCGGTA
     1441 CAGAGCCTGT ATGGGTGGGG AACAGATGTG TACTTGCGTT TGAAGGGCGT CGGAAACTTG
     1501 GATAAGCAGC AGTAG
//
LOCUS       FOXG_04164       1511 bp
DEFINITION  FOXG_04164     1511 bp
TITLE       FOXG_04164
ORIGIN

        1 ---------- ---------- ---------- ---------- ---------- ----------
       61 ---------- ---------- ---------- ---------- ---------- ----------
      121 ------TGGA GTCATGGAGG CACACGGAGC CGGCTGGTGA CGAGACGGAG TTTACACTCC
      181 CCGAAAGTGT CGGATGATGA GATTGCGACA CTGGCTCGAC AACATCAACA TCCTCTGTGT
      241 CTCGCAGACC TCGTGAGGTT TGT------- ---CCAACTC ACCTTTTAAC TACTGATAAT
      301 AACTGACAAT TTATAGACAC GGCCGGCCTC CTCTATCCTC CAAGTCCCTC CTCTCATCCG
      361 CCAATTTCGC CCTTTCTCTT CTTCCCGTGC GCCTCGCCCA TCGTATCCAA GCGCTTCGCA
      421 ACCTTCCTTA CATTGTCGTT GCGAACCCGA ACATCTCACG TATATACAAC AACTATCTCC
      481 ATTCTTTATC AATACTCCTT CCATACTGGC ACGCGACCCG TGAAGGCCGA CCAATTTCGA
      541 CTCTCGAAGA CGAGATACGC TTCACGAATG TACTGGCCGA GCTCGTTGCG ACACACACCG
      601 ATACTATCCC CATTCTTGCA AAGGGCTTCC TCGAATGTCG ACGGTATATA TCTCCCGAAG
      661 AGGTCACGAA ATTCCTCGAC CAGCACCTCC GCGCTCGAAT CGGTACGCGC CTCATTGCGG
      721 AGCAGCATAT TGCACTACAT TTCAGTTCTC AGCCGCACTT TGACCCCGAT GCTAGTCCAA
      781 CACCGTGCCC TGATGACCCC TCGTACATTG GAGTCATCGA CACAGCTCTT CGCCCTGCAC
      841 AAATAGTAGA GTCATGTGCT GGCTTCGTCG CTGATATCTG TGAGCTTCGA TATGGCGTCC
      901 GGCCTCTTCT CTATATTCAT GGCGAGCCAG ACACCACATT CGCATTTGTC CCTATGCACC
      961 TCGAGTACAT AGTTACTGAA CTGCTGAAAA ATGCTTTCCG TGCTACAATT GAGAACAAGT
     1021 CTAACGAACC TGTAATCGTC ACGATCGCAC CAGAGCCTGC ATTGACTGAA GAGCCCTC--
     1081 -AACATCTTG GTCAAATTCA TCGACCAAAG ACAGTGATTT GCCCTCAAAG GACACCCGAA
     1141 ACGCCACCAA TAACGATGCG ATAGTCCCTC TAGATGATAA TGCTCCTGGA GTGACGATTC
     1201 GTATTCGCGA TCGTGGTGGC GGGATACCAC CAGAGGTCAG CCCGAATATC TGGTCATACT
     1261 CATTCACCAC CTTCTCCGAC GACATGGATG ACTTCCCAGG AGATGGCAAT GGTGGCGACG
     1321 GT---CTCAG TGCGATATCA ACTGCCAGCA CTGGTGGTAG TTCCATTGCA GGTCTGGGAT
     1381 ACGGACTACC TCTGAGCAGG GCGTACGCCG AGTACTTTGG AGGTGGCATC GCGGTGCAGA
     1441 GTCTATATGG ATGGGGAACG GATGTATACC TACGATTAAA GGGCGTTGGA AACCTGGGTA
     1501 AGAAGTAG-- -
//
LOCUS       augustus-contig00302-abinit-gene-0.34-mRNA-1 (genomic sequence): 633 residues       1511 bp
DEFINITION  augustus-contig00302-abinit-gene-0.34-mRNA-1 (genomic sequence): 633 residues     1511 bp
TITLE       augustus-contig00302-abinit-gene-0.34-mRNA-1 (genomic sequence): 633 residues
ORIGIN

        1 ---------- ---------- ---------- ---------- ---------- ----------
       61 ---------- ---------- ---------- ---------- ---------- ----------
      121 ---------- ---------- ---------- ---------- ---------- ----------
      181 ---------- ---------- ---------- ---------- ---------- ----------
      241 ---------- ---------- ---------- ---------- ---------- ----------
      301 ---------- ---------- ---------- ---------- ---------- ----------
      361 ---------- ---------- ---------- ---------- ---------- ----------
      421 ---------- ---------- ---------- ---------- ---------- ----------
      481 ---------- ---------- ---------- ---------- ---------- ----------
      541 ---------- ---------- ---------- ---------- ---------- ----------
      601 ---------- ---------- ---------- ---------- ---------- ----------
      661 ---------- ---------- ---------- ---------- ---------- ----------
      721 ---------- ---------- ---------- ---------- ---------- ----------
      781 ---------- ---------- ---------- ---------- ---------- ----------
      841 ---------- ---------- ---------G CTGATATATG TGAGCTTCGA TATGGCGTCC
      901 GGCCTCTTCT CTATATTCAT GGCGAGCCAG ACACCACATT CGCATTTGTC CCTATGCACC
      961 TCGAGTACAT AGTTACTGAA CTGCTGAAGA ATGCATTCCG TGCTACAATT GAGAACAAGT
     1021 CTAACGAACC TGTAATCGTC ACGATCGCAC CAGAGCCTGC CTTGACCGAA GAACCCTCTA
     1081 CAGCATCTTG GTCAAATTCA TCGACCAAAA ACAGCGATTT GCCCTCAAAG GACAGCCGAA
     1141 AC---AACAA TAACGATGCG ATAGTCCCTC TCGATGATAA TGCTCCAGGA GTGACGATTC
     1201 GTATTCGCGA TCGTGGTGGC GGGATTCCAC CGGAGGTCAG CCCGAATATC TGGTCGTACT
     1261 CGTTCACCAC CTTCTCCGAC GACATGGATG ACTTCCCAGA AGATGGAAAC GGTGGCGACG
     1321 GT---CTCAG TGCGATATCA ACTGCCAGCA CTGGTGGCAG TTCCATTGCC GGGCTGGGAT
     1381 ACGGACTACC TCTGAGCAGA GCATACGCCG AGTACTTTGG AGGTGGCATT GCGGTCCAGA
     1441 GCCTATATGG CTGGGGAACG GATGTATACC TACGATTAAA GGGCGTTGGA AATCTGGGTA
     1501 AGAAGTAG-- -
//
LOCUS       FVEG_04019       2229 bp
DEFINITION  FVEG_04019     2229 bp
TITLE       FVEG_04019
ORIGIN

        1 ATGGCTCGTT CAAGGAGCTC GATGGCCCTT GGCCTGGGAC TCCTTTGTTG GATCGCCCTC
       61 CTCTTCTCTC CTCTGGCCTT CGTCCAGACT GTTCAGGCCG ACGAGGTCGA TAACTACGGC
      121 ACCGTCATCG GTATT-GTAC GTTTACCGCT TCTCGCCCAC TCATGA--TG ACCCCGCTAA
      181 CTAGCTC--- -AG-GATCTT GGAACCACAT ACAGCTGTGT CGGTGTGATG CAGAAGGGCA
      241 AGGTCGAGAT TCTCGTCAAC GATCAGGGTA ACCGAATCAC TCCCTCTTAC GTCGCCTTCA
      301 CCGAGGACGA GCGTTTGGTT GGAGACGCCG CCAAGAACCA GGCCGCCGCC AA-CCCCACG
      361 AACACCATCT ACGATATCAA -GTATGCACA CATG--AACT CCTCTGA--- TTGCACGGCA
      421 --CAATGCTA ACTGTTTAG- GCGACTCATT GGCCGCAAGT ACTCCGAGAA GACCCTCCAG
      481 GGTGATATCA AGCACTTCCC CTTCAAGGTC GTCAACCGTG ATGACCGTCC CGTCGTCCAG
      541 GTCGAGGTTG ATGGCGCTAA GAAGCAGTTC ACTCCTGAGG AGATCTCTGC TATGGTTCTT
      601 GGCAAGATGA AGGAGGTTGC TGAGGGCTAC CTCGGTAAGA AGGTCACCCA CGCCGTCGTT
      661 ACCGTCCCTG CCTACTTCAA C-GTAAGTTT TGACTTG-CC TCTCT-CGAG CTGACCAGCC
      721 GGCTAACACT C--CGTAG-G ACAACCAGCG ACAGGCCACC AAGGATGCCG GTATCATTGC
      781 CGGCCTCAAC GTTCTCCGAA TCGTCAACGA GCCCACCGCC GCCGCTATCG CCTACGGTCT
      841 TGACAAGACC GACGGTGAGC GACAGATCAT CGTCTACGAT CTCGGTGGTG GTACCTTCGA
      901 TGTCTCCCTT CTCTCCATTG ATGACGGTAT CTTCGAGGTC CTGGCTACCG CTGGTGACAC
      961 CCATCTCGGT GGTGAGGATT TCGATCAGCG AGTCATCAAC TACTTCGCCA AGCAGTACAA
     1021 CCAGAAGAAC AACGTCGATA TTACCAAGGA CCTCAAGGCC ATGGGTAAAC TCAAGCGTGA
     1081 GGCCGAGAAG GCCAAGCGTA CTCTGTCTTC TCAGAAGAGC ACCCGCATCG AGATCGAGGC
     1141 TTTCCACAAC GGCAAGGACT TCTCTGAGAC CCTTACCCAG GCCAAGTTCG AGGAGCTCAA
     1201 CATTGACCTC TTCAAGAAGA CCATGAAGCC TGTTGAGCAG GTTCTCAAGG ACGCCAAGCT
     1261 CAAGAAGTCC GACGTTGACG ACATCGTTCT CGTCGGTGGT TCTACCCGTA TCCCCAAGGT
     1321 TCAGCAGCTC ATTGAGGACT TCTTCAACAA GAAGGCTTCC AAGGGCATCA ACCCCGATGA
     1381 GGCTGTTGCA TTCGGTGCTG CTGTCCAGGC CGGAGTCCTT TCCGGTGAGG AGGGTACTTC
     1441 TGGTGTTGTC CTCATGGATG TTAACCCCTT GACCCTTGGT ATCGAGACCA CCGGTGGAGT
     1501 GATGACTAAG CTGATTCCCC GCAACACCGC TATCCCTACC CGCAAGAGCC AGATCTTCTC
     1561 TACCGCTGCT GATAACCAGC CCGTGGTCTT GATCCAAGTC TTTGAGGGTG AACGATCTCT
     1621 CACCAAGGAT AACAACATTC TTGGCAAGTT CGAGCTTACC GGTATTCCTC CCGCTCCTCG
     1681 CGGCGTGCCT CAGATCGAGG TCTCTTTCGA GCTCGACGCC AACGGTATTC TCAAGGTCTC
     1741 TGCCCACGAT AAGGGCACCG GCAAGCAGGA GTCCATTACT ATTACCAACG ATAAGGGCCG
     1801 TCTTACCCCC GAGGAGATCG AGCGCATGGT CGCTGAGGCT GAGAAGTACG CCGAGGAGGA
     1861 CAAGGCTACC CGTGAGCGTA TTGAGGCCCG AAACGGCCTT GAGAACTACG CTTTCTCCCT
     1921 CAAGAACCAG GTCAACGACG AGGAGGGTCT CGGTGGCAAG ATTGAGGAGG AGGACAAGGA
     1981 GACT-GTAAG TTCTTCCACT GCTC---ACA CTAGAAATG- --CATATACT AACTT-TGAC
     2041 AG-ATCCTCG AGGCTGTTAA GGAGACCAAC GAGTGGCTCG ATGAGCACGG TGCTGACGCT
     2101 ACCGCTGAGG ACTTCGAGGA ACAGAAGGAG AAGCTTTCCA ACGTCGCTTA CCCTATCACC
     2161 TCCAAGATGT ACCAGGGCGC CGGTGGCGCT GGTGCCGAGC AGGATGACAA CATCCATGAT
     2221 GAGCTTTAA
//
LOCUS       FOXG_06163       2229 bp
DEFINITION  FOXG_06163     2229 bp
TITLE       FOXG_06163
ORIGIN

        1 ATGGCTCGTT CAAGGAGCTC AATGGCCCTT GGCCTGGGAC TCCTTTGTTG GATCGCCCTC
       61 CTCTTCTCTC CTCTGGCCTT CGTCCAGACT GTTCAGGCCG ACGAGGTCGA TAACTACGGC
      121 ACCGTCATTG GTATT-GTAC GTTTACCGCT TCTCGCCCGC TCATGA--TG ACCCCGCTAA
      181 CTAGCTC--- -AG-GATCTT GGAACCACAT ACAGCTGTGT CGGTGTGATG CAGAAGGGCA
      241 AGGTTGAGAT TCTCGTCAAC GATCAGGGTA ACCGAATCAC TCCCTCTTAC GTCGCCTTCA
      301 CCGAGGATGA GCGTTTGGTT GGAGACGCCG CCAAGAACCA GGCCGCCGCT AA-CCCCACG
      361 AACACCATCT ACGATATTAA -GTATGCATA CATG--AATT CCTCTGA--- TTGCACGGCA
      421 --CAATGCTA ACTGTTTAG- GCGCCTCATT GGCCGCAAGT ACTCCGAGAA GACCCTCCAG
      481 GGTGATATCA AGCACTTCCC CTTCAAGGTC GTCAACCGTG ATGACCGTCC CGTCGTCCAG
      541 GTCGAGGTTG ATGGCGCTAA GAAGCAGTTC ACTCCTGAGG AGATCTCTGC TATGGTTCTT
      601 GGCAAGATGA AGGAGGTCGC CGAGGGCTAC CTCGGTAAGA AGGTCACCCA CGCCGTCGTC
      661 ACCGTCCCTG CCTACTTCAA C-GTAAGTTT GACTTTCTCC TCCTT-CGAG CTGATCAGAC
      721 GGCTAACCCC CACCGCAG-G ACAACCAGCG ACAGGCCACC AAGGATGCCG GTATCATTGC
      781 CGGTCTCAAC GTTCTCCGAA TCGTCAACGA GCCCACCGCC GCCGCTATCG CTTACGGTCT
      841 TGACAAGACT GACGGTGAGC GACAGATCAT CGTCTACGAT CTCGGTGGTG GTACCTTCGA
      901 TGTCTCCCTT CTCTCCATCG ATGACGGTAT CTTCGAGGTC CTGGCTACCG CTGGTGACAC
      961 CCATCTCGGT GGTGAGGATT TCGATCAGCG AGTCATCAAC TACTTCGCCA AGCAGTACAA
     1021 CCAGAAGAAC AACGTCGACA TTACCAAGGA CCTCAAGGCC ATGGGTAAGC TCAAGCGTGA
     1081 GGCCGAGAAG GCCAAGCGTA CTCTGTCTTC TCAGAAGAGC ACCCGCATTG AGATCGAGGC
     1141 TTTCCACAAC GGCAAGGACT TCTCCGAGAC CCTTACTCAG GCCAAGTTCG AGGAGCTCAA
     1201 CATTGACCTC TTCAAGAAGA CTATGAAGCC TGTTGAGCAG GTTCTCAAGG ACGCCAAGCT
     1261 CAAGAAGTCC GACGTTGACG ACATCGTTCT TGTCGGTGGT TCCACTCGTA TCCCTAAGGT
     1321 TCAGCAGCTC ATTGAGGACT TCTTCAACAA GAAGGCTTCC AAGGGCATCA ACCCCGATGA
     1381 GGCTGTTGCA TTCGGTGCTG CGGTCCAGGC CGGAGTCCTT TCCGGTGAGG AGGGTACTTC
     1441 TGGTGTCGTT CTCATGGATG TCAACCCCTT GACCCTTGGT ATCGAGACCA CCGGTGGAGT
     1501 CATGACTAAG CTGATTCCCC GTAACACCGC TATCCCTACC CGCAAGAGCC AGATCTTCTC
     1561 TACCGCTGCT GATAACCAGC CCGTGGTCCT GATCCAGGTC TTTGAGGGTG AGCGATCTCT
     1621 TACCAAGGAT AACAACATCC TCGGCAAGTT CGAGCTTACC GGTATTCCTC CCGCTCCTCG
     1681 CGGCGTGCCT CAGATCGAGG TCTCTTTCGA GCTCGACGCC AACGGTATCC TCAAGGTCTC
     1741 TGCCCACGAT AAGGGCACCG GCAAGCAGGA GTCCATCACC ATCACCAACG ACAAGGGCCG
     1801 TCTTACCCCT GAGGAGATTG AGCGCATGGT CGCCGAGGCT GAGAAGTACG CCGAGGAGGA
     1861 CAAGGCTACC CGCGAGCGCA TTGAGGCCCG AAACGGCCTT GAGAACTACG CCTTCTCCCT
     1921 CAAGAACCAG GTCAACGACG AGGAGGGTCT TGGTGGCAAG ATTGAGGAGG AGGACAAGGA
     1981 GACT-GTAAG TTCTTCCACT ACTC---ACA TTAAAAATG- --CATATACT AACTT-TTAC
     2041 AG-ATCCTCG AGGCCGTCAA GGAGACCAAC GAGTGGCTCG ATGAGCACGG TGCTGACGCT
     2101 ACCGCTGAGG ACTTCGAGGA GCAGAAGGAG AAGCTTTCCA ACGTCGCTTA CCCTATTACC
     2161 TCCAAGATGT ACCAGGGCGC CGGTGGCGCT GGTGGCGAGC AGGATGACAA CATCCATGAT
     2221 GAGCTTTAA
//
LOCUS       FGSG_09471       2229 bp
DEFINITION  FGSG_09471     2229 bp
TITLE       FGSG_09471
ORIGIN

        1 ATGGCTCGTT CAAGGAGCTC AATGGCCCTT GGCCTGGGAC TCCTTTGTTG GATCGCCCTC
       61 CTCTTCTCTC CTCTGGCTTT CGTTCAGACT GTCCAGGCCG ACGACGTCGA CAGCTACGGC
      121 ACTGTCATTG GTATT-GTAC GCTTCCCTCA ATTCCTCCCA TCATGACTTG ACCCCGCTAA
      181 CCGACTCGCG CAG-GATCTG GGAACTACTT ACAGCTGTGT CGGTGTGATG CAGAAGGGCA
      241 AGGTCGAGAT TCTTGTCAAC GATCAGGGTA ACCGAATTAC TCCTTCCTAC GTCGCCTTCA
      301 CCGAGGATGA GCGTCTCGTT GGAGACGCCG CCAAGAACCA GGCCGCCGCT AA-CCCCACC
      361 AACACCATCT ATGATATCAA -GTATGCACT CCTCCTGATT TCTCTGCAGC TCAAACAATT
      421 GCTAACATTT ACTCTTCAG- GCGTCTCATT GGCCGCAAGT ACTCCGAGAA GACCCTCCAG
      481 GGCGATATCA AGCACTTCCC CTTCAAGGTC GTCAACCGTG ATGACCGTCC CGTCGTCCAG
      541 GTTGAGGTCG ATGGTGCCAA GAAGCAGTTC ACTCCTGAGG AGATTTCTGC TATGGTTCTC
      601 GGAAAGATGA AGGAGGTCGC TGAGGGCTAC CTCGGTAAGA AGGTTACCCA CGCCGTTGTT
      661 ACCGTCCCCG CCTACTTCAA C-GTAAGTTT CAACAGCTCA GCCCCGCAAA CCTACCAGCC
      721 AGCTAACCCT T-TCACAG-G ACAACCAGCG ACAGGCCACC AAGGACGCCG GTATCATTGC
      781 CGGTCTCAAC GTCCTCCGAA TTGTCAACGA GCCTACCGCC GCCGCTATCG CCTACGGTCT
      841 TGACAAGAAC GATGGCGAGC GCCAGATCAT TGTCTACGAT CTCGGTGGTG GTACCTTCGA
      901 TGTTTCTCTG CTCTCCATTG ACGATGGCAT CTTCGAGGTT CTCGCTACCG CTGGTGACAC
      961 CCACCTTGGT GGTGAGGATT TCGATCAGCG TGTCATCAAC TACTTCGCCA AGCAGTACAA
     1021 CCAGAAGAAC AACGTCGACA TCACCAAGGA TCTCAAGGCC ATGGGTAAGC TCAAGCGTGA
     1081 GGCCGAGAAG GCCAAGCGTA CTCTTTCTTC TCAGAAGAGC ACCCGTATCG AGATCGAGGC
     1141 TTTCCACGCT GGCAAGGATT TCTCCGAGAC CCTTACCCAG GCCAAGTTCG AGGAGCTCAA
     1201 CATTGACCTC TTCAAGAAGA CCATGAAGCC TGTTGAGCAG GTTCTCAAGG ACGCTAAGCT
     1261 CAAGAAGTCC GAGATTGACG ACATCGTCCT CGTCGGTGGT TCCACCCGTA TCCCCAAGGT
     1321 TCAGCAGCTC ATTGAGGACT TCTTCAACAA GAAGGCTTCC AAGGGTATCA ACCCCGATGA
     1381 GGCTGTCGCT TTCGGTGCCG CTGTTCAGGC CGGTGTTCTG TCTGGTGAGG AGGGTACTTC
     1441 CGGTGTCGTC CTCATGGATG TCAACCCTCT TACCCTCGGT ATTGAGACCA CTGGTGGTGT
     1501 CATGACCAAG CTGATTCCCC GCAACACCGC TATCCCTACC CGCAAGAGCC AGATCTTCTC
     1561 CACTGCTGCC GATAACCAGC CCGTGGTTCT CATCCAGGTC TTCGAGGGTG AGCGATCTCT
     1621 TACCAAGGAT AACAACATCC TCGGAAAGTT CGAGCTTACC GGTATCCCTC CTGCCCCTCG
     1681 CGGTGTCCCT CAGATCGAGG TCTCTTTCGA GCTCGACGCC AACGGTATCC TCAAGGTCTC
     1741 TGCCCACGAC AAGGGCACTG GCAAGCAGGA GTCTATCACC ATTACCAACG ACAAGGGCCG
     1801 TCTCACTCCT GAGGAGATTG AGCGCATGGT CGCCGAGGCT GAGAAGTACG CCGAGGAGGA
     1861 TAAGGCTACC CGTGAGCGCA TTGAGGCCCG AAACGGCCTT GAGAACTACG CTTTCTCCCT
     1921 CAAGAACCAG GTCAACGATG AGGAGGGTCT TGGTGGCAAG ATCGACGAGG AGGACAAGGA
     1981 GACT-GTAAG TTCACACACC ACTCTCAACA ACAAAAGTAA AACACATGCT AATAAATCAC
     2041 AG-CTACTCG ATGCTGTTAA GGAGACCAAC GAGTGGCTCG ACGAGCACGG CGCTGACGCC
     2101 ACCGCTGAGG ACTTTGAGGA GCAGAAGGAG AAGCTGTCCA ACGTCGCTTA CCCCATTACC
     2161 TCCAAGATGT ACCAGGGTGC CGGTGGCGCT GGTGGCGAGC AGGATGACAA CATCCACGAC
     2221 GAGTTGTAA
//
LOCUS       augustus-contig00305-abinit-gene-0.37-mRNA-1 (genomic sequence): 2198 residues       2229 bp
DEFINITION  augustus-contig00305-abinit-gene-0.37-mRNA-1 (genomic sequence): 2198 residues     2229 bp
TITLE       augustus-contig00305-abinit-gene-0.37-mRNA-1 (genomic sequence): 2198 residues
ORIGIN

        1 ATGGCTCGTT CAAGGAGCTC GATGGCCCTT GGCCTGGGAC TCCTTTGTTG GATCGCCCTC
       61 CTCTTCTCTC CTCTGGCCTT CGTCCAGACT GTTCAGGCCG ACGAGGTCGA TAACTACGGC
      121 ACCGTCATCG GTATT-GTAC GTTTACCGCT TCTTGTGCGC TCATCA--TG ACCCCGCTAA
      181 CTGGCTC--- -AG-GATCTT GGAACCACAT ACAGCTGTGT CGGTGTGATG CAGAAGGGCA
      241 AGGTCGAGAT TCTCGTCAAC GATCAGGGTA ACCGAATCAC TCCCTCTTAC GTCGCCTTCA
      301 CCGAGGACGA GCGTTTGGTT GGAGACGCCG CCAAGAACCA GGCCGCCGCT AAACCCCACG
      361 AACACCATCT ACGATATCAA -GTATGCATA CCTG--TATT CTTCTGA--- TTGCACGGCA
      421 --CAATGCTA ACTGCTTAGG CGCCTTATTG GCCGCAAG-T ACTCCGAGAA GACTCTCCAG
      481 GGTGATATCA AGCACTTCCC CTTCAAGGTC GTCAACCGTG ATGACCGTCC CGTCGTCCAG
      541 GTCGAGGTTG ATGGCGCTAA GAAGCAGTTT ACTCCCGAGG AGATCTCTGC CATGGTTCTT
      601 GGCAAGATGA AGGAGGTCGC TGAGGGCTAC CTCGGTAAGA AGGTCACCCA CGCCGTCGTT
      661 ACCGTCCCTG CCTACTTCAA C-GTAAGTTT GACTTTCTCC TCTTT-CGAG CTGACCAGCC
      721 GGCTAACCCT T--CACAG-G ACAACCAGCG ACAGGCCACC AAGGATGCCG GTATCATTGC
      781 CGGTCTCAAC GTTCTCCGAA TCGTCAACGA GCCCACCGCC GCCGCTATCG CCTACGGTCT
      841 TGACAAGACC GACGGTGAGC GACAGATCAT CGTCTACGAT CTCGGTGGTG GTACCTTCGA
      901 TGTCTCTCTT CTCTCCATTG ATGACGGTAT CTTTGAGGTC CTGGCTACCG CTGGTGACAC
      961 CCATCTCGGT GGTGAGGATT TCGATCAGCG AGTCATCAAC TACTTCGCCA AGCAGTACAA
     1021 CCAGAAGAAC AACGTCGACA TTACTAAGGA TCTCAAGGCC ATGGGTAAGC TCAAGCGTGA
     1081 GGCCGAGAAG GCCAAGCGTA CTCTGTCTTC TCAGAAGAGC ACCCGCATTG AGATTGAAGC
     1141 TTTCCACAAC GGCAAGGACT TCTCCGAGAC CCTTACCCAG GCCAAGTTCG AGGAGCTCAA
     1201 CATTGACCTC TTCAAGAAGA CCATGAAGCC TGTTGAGCAG GTTCTCAAGG ATGCCAAGCT
     1261 CAAGAAGTCC GACGTTGACG ATATCGTTCT CGTCGGTGGT TCCACCCGTA TCCCCAAGGT
     1321 CCAGCAGCTC ATTGAGGACT TCTTCAACAA GAAGGCTTCC AAGGGTATCA ACCCCGATGA
     1381 GGCTGTTGCA TTCGGTGCCG CCGTCCAGGC CGGAGTCCTT TCCGGTGAGG AGGGTACTTC
     1441 CGGTGTCGTC CTCATGGATG TCAACCCCTT GACCCTTGGT ATCGAGACCA CTGGTGGTGT
     1501 CATGACTAAG CTGATTCCCC GTAACACGGC TATCCCTACC CGCAAGAGCC AGATCTTCTC
     1561 TACCGCTGCT GATAACCAGC CCGTGGTCCT GATCCAGGTC TTTGAGGGTG AGCGATCTCT
     1621 TACCAAGGAC AACAACATCC TCGGCAAGTT CGAGCTTACC GGTATTCCTC CCGCTCCTCG
     1681 CGGCGTCCCT CAGATCGAGG TCTCCTTCGA GCTCGACGCC AACGGTATCC TCAAGGTCTC
     1741 TGCCCACGAC AAGGGCACCG GCAAGCAGGA GTCCATCACC ATCACCAACG ACAAGGGCCG
     1801 TCTTACCCCT GAGGAGATCG AGCGCATGGT CGCTGAGGCT GAGAAGTACG CCGAGGAGGA
     1861 CAAGGCTACC CGTGAGCGCA TTGAGGCCCG AAACGGCCTT GAGAACTACG CTTTCTCCCT
     1921 CAAGAACCAG GTCAACGACG AGGAGGGTCT CGGTGGCAAG ATTGAGGAGG AGGACAAGGA
     1981 GACT-GTAAG TTCTTCCACT GTGC---ACG CTAGAAATG- --CATATACT GACTT-TTAC
     2041 AG-ATCCTCG AGGCCGTCAA GGAGACCAAC GAGTGGCTCG ATGAGCACGG TGCTGACGCT
     2101 ACCGCTGAGG ACTTCGAGGA GCAGAAGGAG AAGCTTTCCA ACGTCGCTTA CCCTATCACC
     2161 TCCAAGATGT ATCAGGGCGC TGGTGGCGCT GGTGGCGAGC AGGATGACAA CATCCATGAT
     2221 GAGCTTTAA
//
LOCUS       FVEG_07120       2228 bp
DEFINITION  FVEG_07120     2228 bp
TITLE       FVEG_07120
ORIGIN

        1 ATGGCTGCAC AAATCACTCC TTCGAAGCAG -GTATGTGAC GTCCCAAGTG CAAGCAGCTG
       61 CACATACACA CCAAAGTCCA TTCATCGCTA ATACGCTCAT CATAGGCTGC TNNNNNNNNN
      121 NNNNNNNNNN NNNNNNNNNN NNNNNNNNNN NNNNNNNNNN NNNNNNNNNN NNNNNNNNNN
      181 NNNNNNNNNN NNNNNNNNNN NNNNNNNNNN NNNNNNNNNN NNNNNNNNNN NNNNNNNNNN
      241 NNNNNNNNNN NNNNNNNNNN NNNNNNNNNN NNNNNNNNNN NNNNNNNNNN NNNNNNNNNN
      301 NNNNNNNNNN NNNNNNNNNN NNNNNNNNNN NNNNNNNNNN NNNNNNNNNN NNNNNNNNNN
      361 NNNNNNNNNN NNNNNNNNNN NNNNNNNNNN NNNNNNNNNN NNNNNNNNNN NNNNNNNNNN
      421 NNNNNNNNNN NNNNNNNNNN NNNNNNNNNN NNNNNNNNNN NNNNNNNNNN NNNNNNNNNN
      481 NNNNNNNNNN NNNNNNNNNN NNNNNNNNNN NNNNNNNNNN NNNNNNNNNN NNNNNNNNNN
      541 NNNNNNNNNN NNNNNNNNNN NNNNNNNNNN NNNNNNNNNN NNNNNNNNNN NNNNNNNNNN
      601 NNNNNNNNNN NNNNNNNNNN NNNNNNNNNN NNNNNNNNNN NNNNNNNNNN NNNNNNNNNN
      661 NNNNNNNNNN NNNNNNNNNN NNNNNNNNNN NNNNNNNNNN NNNNNNNNNN NNNNNNNNNN
      721 NNNNNNNNNN NNNNNNNNNN NNNNNNNNNN NNNNNNNNNN NNNNNNNNNN NNNNNNNNNN
      781 NNNNNNNNNN NNNNNNNNNN NNNNNNNNNN NNNNNNNNNN NNNNNNNNNN NNNNNNNNNN
      841 NNNNNNNNNN NNNNNNNNNN NNNNNNNNNN NNNNNNNNNN NNNNNNNNNN NNGACGCGTT
      901 TTGACGCGTA AAGTGGTCAC CACACACGCG ACCCATGCTA ACAGTCCATG ATAG-ATTTG
      961 GCAAATGTAC AAGAAGGCTG AGGCTTCCTT CTGGACTGCT GAGGAGATTG ATCTCTCCAA
     1021 GGATCTCCAC GACTGGAACA ACCGCCTGAC TGCTGATGAG CAGTTCTTCG TCTCTCATAT
     1081 CCTTGCTTTC TTCGCTGCCT CTGATGGTAT TGTCAACGAG AACCTCGTCG -AGCGTTTCA
     1141 GTGGCGAGGT CCAGATCCCC GAGGCTCGTT GCTTCTACGG CTTCCAGATC ATGATGGAGA
     1201 ACATTCACTC CGAGACCTAC TCCCTCCTCA TCGACACATA CATTAAGGAG CCCGCCCAGC
     1261 GAACCTACCT CTTCAACGCC ATTGACACTA TTCCCTGCAT CCGAAAGAAG GCTGACTGGG
     1321 CCATCCGATG GATCCAGGAT AAGGACTCCT CCTTTGCCCA GCGTCTCGTT GCCTTCGCTG
     1381 CTGTTGAGGG TATCTTCTTC AGTGGTGCCT TCGCCTCTAT CTTCTGGCTC AAGAAGCGCG
     1441 GTCTCATGCC CGGTCTGACT TTCTCCAACG AGCTCATCTC TCGCGACGAG GGTCTTCACA
     1501 CTGACTTTGC ATGCCTCCTC CACTCTCACC TCAAGGGTCG TGCCAGCAAG CAGATGATTC
     1561 AAGACATCAT TACTGACGCC GTCACCATTG AGCAGGAGTT CCTCACTGAG GCTCTTCCCT
     1621 GTGCCCTTCT CGGCATGAAC TCTGACCTCA TGAAGCAGTA CATTGAGTTC GTCGCTGATC
     1681 GTCTCCTCGT CGCTCTTGGC AACGAGAAAG TCTACAAGGC CACCAACCCC TTCGACTTCA
     1741 TGGAGAACAT CTCCCTTGGC GGCAAGACCA ACTTCTTCGA GAAGCGTGTT GCCGACTACC
     1801 AGAAGGCCGG TGTCCTCCAC AGTGCCACTA AGAAGACTGA GGAGGATGAG TCCCCGAAGG
     1861 GTGAGAACGG CGGTGACTTC ACCTTTGACG AGGATTTCTG A--------- ----------
     1921 ---------- ---------- ---------- ---------- ---------- ----------
     1981 ---------- ---------- ---------- ---------- ---------- ----------
     2041 ---------- ---------- ---------- ---------- ---------- ----------
     2101 ---------- ---------- ---------- ---------- ---------- ----------
     2161 ---------- ---------- ---------- ---------- ---------- ----------
     2221 --------
//
LOCUS       FGSG_05409       2228 bp
DEFINITION  FGSG_05409     2228 bp
TITLE       FGSG_05409
ORIGIN

        1 ---------- ---------- ---------- ---------- ---------- ----------
       61 ---------- ---------- ---------- ---------- ---------- ----------
      121 ---------- ---------- ---------- ---------- ---------- ----------
      181 ---------- ---------- ---------- ---------- ---------- ----------
      241 ---------- ---------- ---------- ---------- ---------- ----------
      301 ---------- ---------- ---------- ---------- ---------- ----------
      361 ---------- ---------- ---------- ---------- ---------- ----------
      421 ---------- ---------- ---------- ---------- ---------- ----------
      481 ---------- ---------- ---------- ---------- ---------- ----------
      541 ---------- ---------- ---------- ---------- ---------- ----------
      601 ATGGCTGCAC AAATGACCCC TTCGAAGCAG GCTGCTTCCG GAATTGAGAA CTTGAACATG
      661 GAATCCCCTG TCAAGAAGCT TAACTTTGGT ACCGCCAACA AGGAGAATGA GCCTCTTAAC
      721 CAGACCACCG ATACTGCCGA GCTGAAGACC AAGATCGTTG AGGAGTCCAA GA--------
      781 ---------- CAGTTGTCTC ------CAAG GCTGAGGAAG ---ACGAGCC CATCCTCCAA
      841 GAAAACCCCC AGCGATTTGT TCTGTTCCCC ATCAAGTACC ATGAG-GTAA GTGACGCGTT
      901 TTGACGCGTA AAGTGGTAAC C-CACTTGAC CATTATACTA ATGTTTCCTG ATAG-ATCTG
      961 GCAAATGTAC AAGAAGGCAG AGGCCTCCTT CTGGACAGCT GAGGAGATCG ATCTCTCCAA
     1021 GGATCTCCAC GACTGGAACA ACCGATTGAC TTCAGACGAG CAATACTTCA TCTCCCACAT
     1081 TCTTGCTTTC TTCGCTGCCT CCGACGGCAT CGTCAATGAG AATCTTGTTG -AGCGATTCA
     1141 GCGGCGAGGT CCAGATCCCC GAGGCTCGAT GCTTCTATGG TTTCCAGATC ATGATGGAGA
     1201 ACATCCACTC CGAAACATAC TCCCTCCTCA TCGATACCTA CATCAAGGAC CCTGCCCAGC
     1261 GTACATACCT CTTCAACGCC GTTGACACTA TTCCTTGCAT CCGAAAGAAG GCGGATTGGG
     1321 CCATCCGATG GATCCAGGAT AAGAACTCTA CCTTCGCTCA GCGTCTTGTT GCTTTTGCTG
     1381 CCGTTGAGGG TATCTTCTTC AGCGGTGCCT TTGCTTCCAT CTTCTGGCTC AAGAAGCGTG
     1441 GCCTCATGCC TGGTCTGAGC TTTTCTAACG AGCTCATTTC TCGTGATGAG GGTCTTCACA
     1501 CCGACTTTGC CTGTCTCCTC CACTCTCACC TCAAGGGACG TGCCAGCAAA CAGATGATCC
     1561 AGGACATTAT CACCGATGCC GTTTCTATTG AGCAGGAGTT TCTTACTGAG GCTCTCCCTT
     1621 GTGCCCTGCT CGGCATGAAC TCCAACCTCA TGAAGCAGTA CATCGAATTC GTCGCTGATC
     1681 GTCTCCTCGT TGCTCTCGGC AACGAGAAGG TGTACAAGTC CACCAACCCT TTCGACTTCA
     1741 TGGAGAACAT CTCCCTTGGC GGCAAGACCA ACTTCTTCGA GAAGCGCGTT GCTGACTACC
     1801 AGAAGGCCGG TGTTCTTCAC AGCGCCAACA AGAAGGATGA AGAGGA---G GCACCAAAGG
     1861 GCGAGAACGG GGGCGACTTC ACCTTTGACG ATGACTTCTA AACGTCTCGT CTGGTCTCGT
     1921 CGTTTCCCTT TTCTTTTGGC CCGGGCAGTT GCTCAAGGGC ACGTG---AC ATGAATATAT
     1981 ACCCTGGTTT GTACGTTTGA GATGATAATA GTATAG---- ---------- ----------
     2041 ---------- ---------- ---------- ---------- ---------- ----------
     2101 ---------- ---------- ---------- ---------- ---------- ----------
     2161 ---------- ---------- ---------- ---------- ---------- ----------
     2221 --------
//
LOCUS       FOXG_09492       2226 bp
DEFINITION  FOXG_09492     2226 bp
TITLE       FOXG_09492
ORIGIN

        1 ---------- ---------- ---------- ---------- ---------- ----------
       61 ---------- ---------- ---------- ---------- ---------- ----------
      121 ---------- ---------- ---------- ---------- ---------- ----------
      181 ---------- ---------- ---------- ---------- ---------- ----------
      241 ---------- ---------- ---------- ---------- ---------- ----------
      301 ---------- ---------- ---------- ---------- ---------- ----------
      361 ---------- ---------- ---------- -------CCG CAACCCACAA TACCTCAACC
      421 TCAAGAGCTT CACGCATACA CAAAGCCTTT GTCTTGTTTC TGTATTGCTC TGATCAACCT
      481 AATTCTACTT CTCTCCCTCA GACACTCACA CTCACAATAC AATGGCTGCG CAAATCACTC
      541 CTTCGAAGCA GGTATGTGA- ---CGTCCCC AAGTGCACGC AGCTGCACAT ACCCACCAAA
      601 GCCAATTCAT TGCTAACACG CTCACCATAG GCTGCTTCCG CCATTGAGAA CTTCAAAATG
      661 GAGTCTCCCG TCAAGAAGCT CGACTTCGGC GCCGCCAATA AGGAGAACGA GCCTTTGAAC
      721 AAGTCCCTCG ATACCACCGA CCTCAAGACA AAGATTGTCG AAGAGCCCAA GAAGGAAGAG
      781 ACCAAGGCCG CTGTTGCCCC TGGCATCAAG TCTGAGGAGG CCGATGAGCC TCTCCTTCAG
      841 GAGAACCCCC AACGTTTCGT TCTCTTTCCC ATCAAGTACC ATGAGGTATG TGACGCGTTT
      901 TGACGCGTAA AGTGGTCACC CCACACGCGA CCCATGCTAA CAGACCATGA TAGATTTGGC
      961 AAATGTACAA GAAGGCTGAG GCTTCCTTCT GGACCGCTGA GGAGATTGAT CTTTCCAAGG
     1021 ATCTCCATGA CTGGAACAAC CGCCTGACTG CCGATGAGCA GTTCTTCGTC TCTCACATCC
     1081 TTGCTTTCTT CGCTGCGTCT GATGGTATTG TCAACGAGAA CCTCGTCTTA GCGATTCAGT
     1141 GGCGAGGTCC AGATCCCCGA GGCTCGTTGC TTCTACGGCT TCCAGATCAT GATGGAGAAC
     1201 ATCCACTCCG AGACCTACTC CCTGCTCATT GACACCTACA TCAAGGAGCC CGCTCAGCGA
     1261 ACCTACCTCT TTAACGCCAT TGAGACCATC CCCTGCATCC GAAAGAAGGC CGACTGGGCC
     1321 ATCCGATGGA TCCAGGATAA GGACTCCTCC TTTGCCCAGC GTCTCGTTGC TTTCGCTGCT
     1381 GTTGAGGGTA TCTTCTTCAG TGGTGCCTTC GCCTCTATCT TCTGGCTCAA GAAGCGTGGT
     1441 CTCATGCCCG GTCTGACCTT CTCCAACGAG CTCATCTCTC GTGATGAGGG TCTTCACACT
     1501 GACTTTGCCT GCCTCCTCCA CTCTCACCTC AAGGGTCGTG CCAGCAAGCA GATGATCCAG
     1561 GATATCATTA CTGATGCCGT CACCATTGAG CAGGAGTTCC TCACTGAGGC TCTTCCCTGT
     1621 GCCCTTCTCG GCATGAACTC TGACCTCATG AAGCAGTACA TTGAGTTCGT CGCTGATCGT
     1681 CTCCTTGTCG CGCTTGGCAA CGAGAAGGTT TACAAGGCCA CCAACCCCTT CGACTTCATG
     1741 GAGAACATCT CCCTTGGTGG CAAGACCAAC TTCTTCGAGA AGCGTGTTGC CGACTACCAG
     1801 AAGGCCGGTG TCCTCCACAG TGCCACTAAG AAGACTGAGG AGGACGAGTC CCCCAAGGGT
     1861 GAGAACGGCG GTGACTTCAC CTTTGACGAG GATTTCTAAG CGTTTCGCCT -----TGTCG
     1921 TTTCTCTTTC CTTC-GGCCT GGGCAGTTGC TCATTGGCAC GCGCACATGT GAACATATAC
     1981 CCTGTTTTAC TTCTTGTTTG T-ACATCTGA ATGGGGCCTC GGGACGGCGA TGCTTGGTTA
     2041 ATACTACGGT TGGCAAGGTC GCAATCATAC TTTGGATCCG GAAGCTGAAT TTGCACGGAT
     2101 CGACACGGCG TTAGGGGATC TGGACTCAGG GTGGATGAAA ATAGCATTGA CGGCTTAATC
     2161 GTATTTATGG ATGACGATAT TACTTTACCA CTCTCCTAGA TAGAGATAAA TTGATTAGAT
     2221 TAGTAT
//
LOCUS       augustus-contig00332-abinit-gene-0.178-mRNA-1 (genomic sequence): 1375 residues       2230 bp
DEFINITION  augustus-contig00332-abinit-gene-0.178-mRNA-1 (genomic sequence): 1375 residues     2230 bp
TITLE       augustus-contig00332-abinit-gene-0.178-mRNA-1 (genomic sequence): 1375 residues
ORIGIN

        1 ---------- ---------- ---------- ---------- ---------- ----------
       61 ---------- ---------- ---------- ---------- ---------- ----------
      121 ---------- ---------- ---------- ---------- ---------- ----------
      181 ---------- ---------- ---------- ---------- ---------- ----------
      241 ---------- ---------- ---------- ---------- ---------- ----------
      301 ---------- ---------- ---------- ---------- ---------- ----------
      361 ---------- ---------- ---------- ---------- ---------- ----------
      421 ---------- ---------- ---------- ---------- ---------- ----------
      481 ---------- ---------- ---------- ---------- -ATGGCTGCG CAAATCACGC
      541 CTTCGAAGCA G-GTATGTGA TTGACCTCCC AAAGCGCACG CAGCTGCACA TACCTACCAA
      601 AGCCAATCCA TTGCTAATAC GGTCATCATA G-GCTGCTTC CGCCATTGAG AACTTCAACA
      661 TGGAGTCTCC TGTCAAGAAG CTCGACTTCG GCGCCGCCAA CAAGGAGAAC GAGCCTTTGG
      721 CCAAGTCCCT TGATACAACC GACCTCAAGA CAAAGATTGT CGAAGAGCCC AAGAAGGAGG
      781 AGAACAAGAC CGCTGTTGCC CCGGGCATCA AGCCTGAGGA GGTCGATGAG CCTCTACTTC
      841 AGGAGAACCC CCAACGTTTC GTTCTCTTTC CCATTAAGTA CCATGAG-GT ATGTGACGCG
      901 TTTTGACGCG TAAAGTGGTC ACCTCACACG --ACCCATGC TAACAGCCCA TCATAG-ATT
      961 TGGCAAATGT ACAAGAAGGC TGAGGCTTCC TTCTGGACTG CTGAGGAGAT TGATCTCTCC
     1021 AAGGATCTCC ACGACTGGAA CAACCGCCTA ACTGCTGATG AGCAGTTCTT TGTCTCTCAC
     1081 ATCCTTGCTT TCTTCGCTGC CTCTGATGGT ATCGTCAACG AGAACCTCGT CG-AGCGATT
     1141 CAGTGGCGAG GTCCAGATCC CTGAGGCTCG TTGCTTCTAC GGCTTCCAGA TCATGATGGA
     1201 GAACATTCAT TCCGAGACCT ACTCCCTCCT CATCGACACA TACATCAAGG AGCCCGCCCA
     1261 GCGAACCTAT CTCTTCAACG CCATTGAGAC CATTCCCTGC ATCCGAAAGA AGGCTGACTG
     1321 GGCCATCCGA TGGATCCAGG ATAAGGGCTC CTCCTTTGCC CAGCGTCTCG TTGCCTTTGC
     1381 TGCTGTTGAG GGTATCTTCT TCAGTGGTGC CTTCGCCTCC ATCTTCTGGC TCAAGAAGCG
     1441 TGGTCTCATG CCTGGTCTGA CTTTCTCCAA CGAGCTCATC TCTCGTGACG AGGGTCTTCA
     1501 CACTGACTTT GCCTGCCTCC TCCACTCTCA CCTCAAGGGT CGTGCCAGCA AGCAGATGAT
     1561 CCAGGATATC ATCACTGATG CCGTCACCAT TGAGCAGGAG TTTCTCACCG AAGCTCTTCC
     1621 CTGTGCCCTC CTCGGCATGA ACTCTGACCT CATGAAGCAA TACATTGAGT TCGTCGCTGA
     1681 TCGTCTCCTT GTCGCTCTTG GCAACGAGAA GGTCTACAAG GCCACCAACC CCTTCGACTT
     1741 CATGGAGAAC ATCTCCCTTG GTGGCAAGAC CAACTTCTTT GAGAAGCGTG TTGCCGACTA
     1801 CCAGAAGGCT GGTGTCCTCC ACAGTGCCAC TAAGAAGACT GAAGAGGACG AGTCCCCCAA
     1861 GGGTGAGAAC GGCGGTGACT TCACTTTTGA CGAGGATTTC TGA------- ----------
     1921 ---------- ---------- ---------- ---------- ---------- ----------
     1981 ---------- ---------- ---------- ---------- ---------- ----------
     2041 ---------- ---------- ---------- ---------- ---------- ----------
     2101 ---------- ---------- ---------- ---------- ---------- ----------
     2161 ---------- ---------- ---------- ---------- ---------- ----------
     2221 ---------- 
//
LOCUS       FVEG_00349       836 bp
DEFINITION  FVEG_00349     836 bp
TITLE       FVEG_00349
ORIGIN

        1 ATGATTCCAA GACAAGGCTA TGCGCCAACT CCTCATAGCT AT-GTACCCA ATACAAGTCT
       61 TTCAGCAAGC ATAAACCTCG ACGAGGTATA CTTCATCTTG CATCGAATTG TCCCATTACC
      121 GTAGCTAACC GCCAAGTGTA G-GAAGTCAA GCTCACCAAC ACCCGTGCCG AGCGCGACCT
      181 GCAAGAATCC CTCGCCGAAC TCTTCAGCAT TATTATAACA CTCGATGAAC TCGAAAAGGC
      241 CTTTTTGAAA GATGCTGTCC CCGAAGCAGA GTATACCGAG ATCTGCGAGC GATCGCTGAG
      301 GCAGTATAAG GCGCTGCTGG CTGATGAGAC GATTGCGAGG GAGTTTGGAG ATCTTGAAGA
      361 TTTCAAGGCC AAGTGGGAT- GTATGAAGCT CTAAAACACC CCAACAGCTC CTATCAACAC
      421 AAAACTAACA ATCGTATAG- CTCGAAGCTC CTCGCGCAAC CGAGCGCATT CGTGTTGGAA
      481 TGCCCTCAAC AACCATCGAT CGAGCCCCCT CAGCCCAAAC TCCCGCCCCC GCCGCAGCC-
      541 --AACAACAC AAGCGGCGTT CTCATTCTCG AAGCCACCCA AGAATTCATC ACCTTTCTCG
      601 ATGCCGTTAA GCTCGGTCTC CTCTCCAAGG ATCAACTGCA CCCTCTTCTT TCCGACGTCA
      661 TCCAATCGGT GAACCGCGTC ACAGACAAGG ACTTTGAGAA CCGCGGCAAG ATCGTGCAGT
      721 GGCTTATCAC CCTTAACCAG ATGAGAGCGA CTGATGAGTT GAGTGAGAGC CAGGCGCGCG
      781 AGCTGGAGCT GGATATTCAG CAGGCGTACC AGGGATTTAG GAGGACGTTG ACATGA
//
LOCUS       FOXG_01166       836 bp
DEFINITION  FOXG_01166     836 bp
TITLE       FOXG_01166
ORIGIN

        1 ATGATCCCAA GACAAGGCTA CGCGCCAACT CCTCATAGCT ATGTACCCAA TACAAGTCTT
       61 TCAGCAAGTA TAAATCTCGA CGAG-GTATG CTTCATCTTG CTTCGAGCTG TTCCATTACC
      121 GTAGCTAACC GCCAAGTGTA G-GAAGTCAA GCTCACCAAC ACCCGTGCCG AGCGCGACCT
      181 TCAAGAATCC CTCGCCGAAC TCTTCAGCAT TATAATAACT CTCGATGAAC TCGAAAAAGC
      241 CTTTTTAAAA GATGCCGTCC CTGAAGCAGA GTATACTGAG ATCTGCGAGC GATCGTTAAG
      301 GCAGTATAAG GCGCTGCTGG CTGATGAGAC GATCGCGAGG GAGTTTGGAG ATCTTGAGGA
      361 ATTCAAGGCC AAGTGGGAT- GTATGACGCT CTATAATATC CCGACAGCTC CTATTAACCC
      421 AGAACTGATA ATTGAATAG- CTCGAAGCCC CTCGCGCAAC CGAGCGCATT CGTGTAGGAA
      481 TGCCCTCAAC GACCATCGAT CGAGCCCCCT CGGCACAAAC CCCCGCCCCC GCCGCAGCC-
      541 --AACAACAC AAGCGGTGTT CTCATTCTCG AAGCCACCCA AGAATTCATC ACCTTTCTCG
      601 ATGCTGTTAA GCTCGGTCTC CTTTCCAAGG ATCAACTACA CCCTCTTCTT TCCGACGTCA
      661 TCCAATCGGT GAACCGTGTC ACGGACAAAG ACTTTGAGAA CCGCGGCAAG ATCGTGCAAT
      721 GGCTTATCAC GCTCAACCAG ATGAGAGCGA CTGATGAGTT GAGTGAGGGC CAGGCGCGCG
      781 AGCTGGAGCT GGATATTCAG CAGGCGTACC AGGGATTCAG AAGGACGTTG ACATGA
//
LOCUS       FGSG_00291       836 bp
DEFINITION  FGSG_00291     836 bp
TITLE       FGSG_00291
ORIGIN

        1 ATGATCCCAC GACAAGGCTA TGCGCCAACT CCTCATAGTT ATGTTCCCAA CACGAGTCTC
       61 TCTGCTACTA TAAATCTTGA CGAG-GTGTG TACTAGACAA T-TCGACTTG TATCATAACC
      121 A-AGCTAATA GCCGAGTCTA G-GAAGTCAA ACTTACAAAC ACCCGTGCCG AGCGCGATCT
      181 CCAAGAGTCA CTCGCCGAGC TCTTTAGCAT TATAATAACA CTTGATGAAC TCGAAAAGGC
      241 CTTTCTTAAA GATGCCGTCC CTGAAGCAGA GTATACCGAA ATTTGCGAGC GATCGCTGAG
      301 GCAGTACAAA GCGCTGCTGG TGGATGAGAC TATCGCCAGG GAATTTGGGG ATCTGGAAGA
      361 GTTCAAGGCC AGATGGGAT- GTATGATACT CTCTGGTATC CCAATTGACA GTCTACATCG
      421 ATAACTAACA TCAGTATAG- CTCGAAGCAC CTCGCGCGAC AGAGCGCATT CGTGTCGGCA
      481 TGCCATCCAC AACCATCGAC CGAGCCCCCT CAGCGCCAAC TCCCGCTCCC ACCGCAGCCG
      541 CCAACAACAC CAGCGGTGTT TTAATTCTCG AAGCCACCCA AGAGTTCATC ACCTTCCTCG
      601 ACGCAGTCAA ACTCGGCCTC CTTTCCAAAG ACCAGCTACA CCCCCTCCTC TCTGACGTGA
      661 TCCAATCAGT AAACCGCGTT ACAGACAAGG ACTTTGAGAA CCGCGGCAAG ATCGTACAGT
      721 GGCTCATCAC CCTCAACCAG ATGAGGGCGA CCGACGAGTT GAGCGAGGAA CAGGCGCGCG
      781 AACTGGAGCT GGATATTCAG CAGGCGTACC AGGGATTTAG AAGGACTTTG ACCTGA
//
LOCUS       augustus-contig00336-abinit-gene-0.46-mRNA-1 (genomic sequence): 826 residues       836 bp
DEFINITION  augustus-contig00336-abinit-gene-0.46-mRNA-1 (genomic sequence): 826 residues     836 bp
TITLE       augustus-contig00336-abinit-gene-0.46-mRNA-1 (genomic sequence): 826 residues
ORIGIN

        1 ATGATTCCAA GACAAGGCTA TGCGCCGACT CCTCATAGCT ATGTACCCAA TACAAGTCTT
       61 TCAGCCAGTA TAAATCTCGA TGAG-GTATA CTTCATCTTA CATTCCATTG TGT-ATAACC
      121 GTAGCTAACC GCCAAGAGTA G-GAAGTCAA GCTCACCAAC ACCCGTGCCG AGCGCGACCT
      181 GCAAGAATCC CTCGCCGAAC TCTTCAGTAT TATTATAACT CTCGATGAGC TCGAAAAGGC
      241 TTTTTTGAAA GATGCTGTCC CTGAAGCAGA GTATACCGAG ATCTGCGAGC GATCGCTGAG
      301 GCAGTATAAG GCGCTGCTGG CTGACGAGAC GATTGCGAGG GAGTTTGGAG ATCTTGAAGA
      361 TTTCAAGGCC AAGTGGGAT- GTATGGCACT CTAAA-CATC CCAA-AGCTC CTATTAACTC
      421 GGGACTAACA AATGCATAG- CTCGAAGCTC CTCGCGCGAC CGAGCGCATT CGTGTAGGAA
      481 TGCCCTCAAC GACCATCGAT CGAGCCCCCT CGGCACAAAC TCCCGCCCCC GCCGCAGCC-
      541 --AACAACAC AAGCGGTGTT CTCATCCTCG AAGCCACCCA AGAATTCATC ACTTTTCTCG
      601 ATGCCGTTAA GCTCGGTCTC CTCTCCAAGG ATCAACTGCA CCCTCTTCTT TCCGACGTTA
      661 TCCAATCGGT GAACCGTGTC ACAGACAAAG ACTTTGAGAA CCGCGGCAAG ATCGTGCAGT
      721 GGCTCATCAC CCTTAACCAG ATGAGAGCGA CTGATGAGTT GAGTGAGAGC CAGGCGCGCG
      781 AGCTGGAGCT GGATATTCAG CAGGCGTACC AGGGATTTAG AAGGACGTTG ACATGA
//
LOCUS       FVEG_07097       2362 bp
DEFINITION  FVEG_07097     2362 bp
TITLE       FVEG_07097
ORIGIN

        1 ATGGCTGACG CGCCCAACTC TGGCGATGAG CTGTACCCTA TCGCCGTCCT TATTGACGAG
       61 CTGAAA-GTA TGCTAAGTTT GGCGGTGACG CCACGCTCCA TCTCAACGCT TCCCTTTCCT
      121 ACGTGGTTGT CTTATCGCCG AGAAGCGAAC AATTACACGT TCATTACTAA CTCTCGATTC
      181 CTTTCCAG-C ACGATGATGT TTTGCTCCGC CTCAACGCAA TCCACCGTCT CTCGACCATT
      241 GCTCTCGCTC TCGGCGCTGA ACGAACCCGT GAAGAGCTTA TCCCCTTCCT CGATG-GTCA
      301 GTCTTCGATT AGCTCTCCCG CTCACCAACA TGCGCTTTAA AACCAAAGAC GTCTCCTAAC
      361 CTTGATATTA TGCAG-AATC TGTGGAAGAT GAAGACGAGG TCCTTGTTGC CCTGAGCGAG
      421 GAGCTTGGCG GCTTTGTCGA GTATGTCGGC GGTTCCCAGT GGGGTCACGT TCTGCTGTCT
      481 CCCCTCGAGA ACCTCGCTTC TATTGAGGAA CCCGTCGTTC GCGACAAG-G TAAACGAACC
      541 CGTCGTTTCC TCTAATCGAC CTT----CCT CATGCTGACT GACAACGC-A G-GCCGTCGA
      601 GTCCCTGAAC AAGATTTGCA CCGAGCTTTC TTCTCAACAA GTCGAGGAAT ATTTTATTCC
      661 CCTCACAATT CGCCTCGCCA AGGCCGATTG GTTCACATCA AAGGTTTCGG GATGCGGCCT
      721 CTTCACAAGT CCTTACAACA AAGTCTCACC GCCCGTCCAA GAGCAGCTGC GCCAGCAGTT
      781 TGGCCTGCTT GTTCACGATG AGACACCCAT GGTCCGTCGC CAGGCTGCAA CCAATCTAGC
      841 CAAGTTTGTC AAGGAGATGC CCGCCACCAT CGTTGTCGAC GAAATGATAC CCCTCTTCCA
      901 ACATCTCGCG CAAGATGATC AGGATAGCGT CCGATTACTC ACAGTCGAGG TTCTCATCTC
      961 TATTGCCGAA GCCGTTCCC- AAGGAGCAAC AGGCCAGCCA TGGTGTGTTG CTGACGGCTC
     1021 TACGCAATTT GATAGAGGAC AAGAGTTGGA GAGTCCGATA CATGATCGCG GATCGGTTTG
     1081 AGAAG-GTTC ACAACGCCTG CCACTCCTCA TGTTCCTTGC TGGTGCTAAT TTTTACAG-A
     1141 TTGCTAAGGC GGTAGACGAG GAGGTTGTTT CTAGAGACCT CGTTCCCGCA TTCGTAAAAC
     1201 TTCTCAAGGA CAACGAGGCC GAGGTACGAA CCGCTATTGC TGGCCAGATT CCCGGCTTCT
     1261 GTGCTCTTGT GGATCGTAAC GTGCTCCTCA ACGACATCAT GGGCAGCATT GAGGATCTTG
     1321 TCTCGGATAC ATCCCAACAT GTCCGTGCTG CGCTTGGTAC CCAGATCAGT GGCCTGGCTC
     1381 CTATCCTTGG AAAGCAAGA- GTACGTCA-- --GTCTTTGC GGACAGGGCC TCG-ATTCTA
     1441 ATTTCCCTCT TAG-AACTAT CGATCACCTT CTCCCCATGT TCCTTCAGAT GCTTAAAGAC
     1501 GAGTTCCCGG AGGTTAGGCT CCACATCATC TCCAAGCTTG AGCTCGTGAA CAAAG-GTTA
     1561 GTCACAGAAC TCATCGTGTA CGATGTGAAA GCTAACGTGA AGC-AG-TCA TTGGCATCGA
     1621 CTCCCTCTCA CAGTCACTTC TTCCCGCAAT TGTACAACTC GCTGAGGATA AGCAATGGCG
     1681 AGTAAGACTT GCGATTATCG AGTACATCCC TCTCCTCGCC AGTCAACTGG GCGTTCAATT
     1741 CTTCGATGAG AAGCTCAGCA ATTTGTGCAT GGGCTGGCTG GGAGATACCG TTTTCTCTAT
     1801 TCGTGAAGCC GCTACTCACA ACCTGAAGAA GCTCACTGAG GTCTTTGGTG TTGAGTGGGC
     1861 CAGCGAAGCT ATTATCCCCA AGGTTATGGC TATGGGTAAC CACCCTAACT ACCTTTACAG
     1921 GATGACCACT TGCTTTGCTA TCTCG-GTGA TTATCGCCC- --TTGCCCGA AACTGTGAGC
     1981 C-CAGACTAA CTCCTTTGC- --AG-ACATT GGCGAGCGTT GTGAGCATGG ATGTGATTGC
     2041 TAAGTCGATC CTCCCTATGC TCGACAAGCT GGCCACTGAC GAGATCCCCA ACATCCGTTT
     2101 CAACGTGGCC AAGACATACC GCGTTCTCAT CAATGTACTT CGACGTCTGC CAGACGAGGG
     2161 TACCCTGTAT GATCTGGAGA AGCAGGGCAG TGAGATCACA CCGTCGCCTC GGGGCTCGGA
     2221 GCTGATCCAA CAACGAGTTG TTCTTAACCT GGAGAAGTTG CAAAAGGACG ACGACGTGGA
     2281 TGTGCGATAT TTTGCGACGA CAGCAGCTGC CGAGATCTCG GGACCCATTG CTGGCGGGGA
     2341 GCCTATGAAT ACATCACCAT AG
//
LOCUS       FGSG_05430       2362 bp
DEFINITION  FGSG_05430     2362 bp
TITLE       FGSG_05430
ORIGIN

        1 ATGGCTGACG CGCCCAACTC TGGCGATGAG CTGTACCCTA TCGCCGTACT TATTGACGAG
       61 CTAAAG-GTA TGTCAGGTTT GGCGGTGACG CCACGCTT-- GCACGACGCT TCCCTTC---
      121 GCCTACCTAT CCTATCGCTA GG-----GAC AAGTGATCAT GCATTGCTAA CTCTCGATTG
      181 CTCCTTAG-C ACGATGATGT TTTGCTCCGT CTCAACGCCA TCCACCGTCT CTCGACCATT
      241 GCTCTTGCTC TCGGCGCTGA ACGAACTCGT GAGGAGCTCA TCCCCTTCCT CGATG-GTCA
      301 GTCTTCGAT- --CTTTCCCG CACACCAAGT TGCGACCCAA A--CAAAGAC CTTTCCTAAC
      361 CGTGATACCT TACAG-AGTC CGTGGAGGAT GAAGACGAGG TCCTCGTTGC CCTGAGCGAG
      421 GAGCTTGGCG GCTTTGTCGA GTATGTTGGC GGTTCTCAGT GGGGTCACGT CCTGCTGTCT
      481 CCCCTTGAGA ACCTCGCTGC TATCGAGGAG CCCGTGGTTC GTGACAAG-G TAAACACACT
      541 CGCTCTTCCC TTCACCTATG CCCTGCACCC CTCACTAACT GATATTTTTA G-GCCGTCGA
      601 GTCCTTGAAC AAGATTTGCT CCGAGCTTTC GCCTCAACAA GTTGAGGAGT ACTTCATTCC
      661 CCTCACAATC CGCCTCGCCA AGGCCGATTG GTTCACATCA AAGGTTTCGG GATGCGGTCT
      721 CTTCACAACT CCTTACAACA AGGTCTCCCC GCCTGTGCAA GAACAGCTGC GTCAGCAGTT
      781 CGGTCTGTTG GTCCACGATG AGACACCCAT GGTTCGTCGC CAAGCTGCCA CCAACCTCGC
      841 CAAGTTTGTC AAAGAGATGC CCGCCACCAT CGTTGTCGAC GAAATGATAC CCCTTTTCCA
      901 ACACCTCGCA CAAGACGATC AGGATAGCGT CCGATTACTT ACGGTCGAGG TTCTCATTTC
      961 CATCGCCGAA GCCGTTCCC- AAAGAGCAGC AGGCCAGCCA CGGTGTCCTG CTGACAGCTC
     1021 TTCGCAATTT GATAGAGGAT AAAAGTTGGA GAGTTCGCTA CATGATCGCC GATAGATTCG
     1081 AGAAG-GTCT GTAGCATCTT T--CTGGTTT TTAGCTATGG TATACTGACT CCCTATAG-A
     1141 TTGCCAAGGC CGTAGATGAG GAGGTTGTTT CCAGGGATCT TGTTCCTGCT TTCGTTAAGC
     1201 TTCTCAAGGA CAACGAAGCC GAGGTGCGAA CCGCTATTGC CGGCCAGATT CCTGGCTTCT
     1261 GCGCTCTTGT CGACCGCAAC GTTCTCCTCA ACGACATTAT GGGCAGCATC GAAGACCTCG
     1321 TCTCTGACAC TTCTCAACAT GTTCGCGCTG CACTTGGCAC TCAGATCAGT GGCTTGGCTC
     1381 CTATTCTTGG AAAGCAAGA- GTACGTGGTT CAATGTTCTC GCCTCCAATA TCCTATGCTA
     1441 ATGTGTGCCA TAG-AACCAT CGACCACCTT CTCCCCATGT TCCTTCAGAT GCTCAAGGAC
     1501 GAGTTCCCTG AGGTCAGACT TCACATCATC TCGAAGCTCG AGCTTGTTAA CCAAG-GTAA
     1561 CCAACAAACA TTTTGGCAAG AAGATTTAAA ACTAACGCCG CTCTAG-TTA TTGGCATCGA
     1621 CCTGCTCTCG CAGTCACTTC TTCCCGCAAT TGTGCAACTC GCTGAGGATA AGCAATGGCG
     1681 AGTACGACTT GCCATTATCG AGTACATCCC ACTTCTGGCT AGCCAACTTG GTGTTCAATT
     1741 CTTCGACGAG AAGCTCAGCA ACTTGTGCAT GGGCTGGCTT GGAGACACCG TCTTCTCGAT
     1801 CCGTGAAGCG GCCACCCACA ACTTGAAGAA GCTTACTGAG GTCTTTGGTG TCGAATGGGC
     1861 TAGCGAGGCT ATCATTCCCA AGGTCATGGC TATGGGTAAC CACCCTAACT ACCTTTACAG
     1921 AATGACCACC TGTTTCGCCA TCTCG-GTAA TTATCGTCCG ATTTTTCAAG TATCACAACC
     1981 TTCAGGCTAA CCCTTTTATT TTAG-ACATT GGCTAGTGTT GTGAGCATGG ATGTTATTGC
     2041 CAAGTCAATT CTGCCCATGC TTGACAAGCT TGTCTCTGAC GATATCCCCA ACATTCGCTT
     2101 CAACGTGGCC AAGACATACC GCGTCCTCAT TAGCGTGCTC CGACGTCTTC CTGACGAGGG
     2161 CACCCTGTAC GACTTGGAGA AGCAGGGTAG CGAGATCACG CCGTCGCCAC GGGGCTCGGA
     2221 GCTGATCCAA GAACGAGTTG TTCCTAACCT GGAGAAGTTG CAGAAGGACG ACGATGTGGA
     2281 TGTGCGATAC TTCGCAACAA CAGCTGCTGC CGAGATTTCG GGTCCTATTG CTGGCGGAGA
     2341 GCCTATGAAT ACATCTCCAT AG
//
LOCUS       FOXG_09468       2362 bp
DEFINITION  FOXG_09468     2362 bp
TITLE       FOXG_09468
ORIGIN

        1 ATGGCTGACG CGCCCAACTC TGGCGATGAG CTGTACCCTA TCGCCGTCCT TATTGACGAG
       61 CTGAAG-GTA TGCTAGATTT GGCGGTGACG CCACGCTCCA TCCCAACGCT TCCCCTTCCT
      121 GCGTGGTTGT CTTATCGCCA AGAAGCGAAC AATTACACGT TCATTACTGA CGCTCGATTC
      181 CTCTCCAG-C ACGATGATGT TTTGCTCCGT CTCAACGCCA TCCACCGTCT CTCGACCATT
      241 GCTCTCGCTC TCGGCGCTGA ACGAACCCGT GAGGAGCTTA TCCCCTTCCT CGATG-GTCA
      301 GTCTTCGATT AGCTCTCCCG CTTACCAATA TGCGCTTTAA AAGCAAAGAC GTCTCCTAAC
      361 CTTGATACTA TGCAG-AGTC CGTGGAGGAT GAAGATGAGG TCCTTGTTGC CCTGAGCGAG
      421 GAGCTTGGCG GCTTTGTCGA GTATGTCGGC GGTTCCCAGT GGGGTCACGT TCTGCTGTCT
      481 CCCCTCGAGA ACCTCGCTTC TATCGAGGAG CCCGTCGTTC GCGACAAG-G TAAACGAACA
      541 CGCCGTTTTC TTTAATCGCC CTT----CCT GACGCTGACT GTCAATGC-A G-GCCGTCGA
      601 GTCCCTGAAC AAGATTTGCA CCGAGCTTTC TTCTCAACAA GTCGAGGAAT ATTTCATTCC
      661 CCTCACAATT CGCCTCGCCA AGGCCGATTG GTTCACATCA AAGGTTTCGG GATGCGGCCT
      721 CTTCACAACT CCTTATAACA AAGTCTCCCC ACCCGTCCAA GAGCAGCTGC GCCAGCAGTT
      781 TGGCCTGCTG GTTCACGATG AGACACCCAT GGTCCGTCGC CAGGCTGCCA CCAATCTCGC
      841 CAAGTTTGTC AAGGAGATGC CCGCCACCAT CGTTGTCGAC GAAATGATAC CCCTCTTCCA
      901 ACACCTCGCG CAAGATGATC AGGATAGCGT CCGATTACTC ACAGTCGAGG TTCTCATCTC
      961 TATTGCCGAA GCCGTTCCCC AAGGAGCAAC AGGCCAGCCA TGGTGTGTTG CTGACAGCTC
     1021 TACGCAATTT GATAGAGGAC AAGAGTTGGA GAGTCCGATA CATGATCGCA GATCG-GTTT
     1081 GAGAAGGTTC ACAATACCTG CCACTTCTTA TTGTCGTTGC TGATGCTAAT TTTTACAG-A
     1141 TTGCTAAGGC GGTAGACGAG GAGGTTGTTT CTAGAGACCT CGTTCCCGCA TTCGTAAAAC
     1201 TTCTCAAGGA CAACGAGGCC GAGGTACGAA CCGCTATTGC TGGCCAGATT CCCGGCTTCT
     1261 GTGCTCTTGT GGATCGTAAC GTGCTCCTCA ACGACATCAT GGGCAGCATT GAGGATCTTG
     1321 TCTCGGATAC ATCCCAACAT GTCCGTGCTG CGCTTGGTAC CCAGATCAGT GGCCTGGCTC
     1381 CTATCCTTGG AAAGCAAGA- GTACGTCAGT CAGTCTTTGC GAACAGGGCC TCG-ATTCTA
     1441 ATTTCCCTCT CAG-AACTAT CGACCACCTT CTCCCCATGT TCCTCCAGAT GCTTAAGGAC
     1501 GAGTTCCCGG AGGTTAGGCT CCACATCATC TCCAAGCTTG AGCTCGTGAA CCAAG-GTCA
     1561 GTCGCAGAAC TCATCATGTA TGATATGAA- GCTGACGTAA TGC-AG-TCA TTGGTATCGA
     1621 CCTCCTCTCA CAGTCACTTC TTCCCGCAAT TGTACAACTC GCCGAGGATA AGCAATGGCG
     1681 AGTAAGACTT GCGATTATCG AGTACATCCC TCTCCTCGCC AGTCAACTGG GCGTTCAATT
     1741 CTTCGATGAG AAGCTCAGCA ATTTGTGCAT GGGCTGGCTG GGAGATACCG TTTTCTCTAT
     1801 CCGTGAAGCC GCTACTCACA ACCTGAAGAA GCTCACTGAG GTCTTTGGTG TTGAGTGGGC
     1861 AAGCGAAGCT ATCATCCCCA AGGTTATGGC TATGGGTAAC CACCCTAACT ACCTTTACAG
     1921 GATGACCACC TGTTTTGCTA TTTCG-GTGA TTATTGCCC- --TTTCCTGA AACTGTGAGC
     1981 C-CAAACTGA CTCTTTTAC- --AG-ACATT GGCGAGCGTT GTGAGCATGG ATGTGATTGC
     2041 CAAGTCGATC CTCCCTATGC TCGACAAGCT GGTCACTGAC GATATCCCCA ACATCCGTTT
     2101 CAACGTGGCC AAGACATACC GCGTCCTCAT CAATGTGCTT CGACGTCTGC CAGACGAGGG
     2161 TACCCTGTAT GATCTGGAGA AGCAGGGCAG TGAGATCACA CCGTCGCCTC GGGGCTCGGA
     2221 GCTGATCCAA CAAAGAGTTG TTCCTAACCT GGAGAAGTTG CAAAAGGACG ACGACGTGGA
     2281 TGTGCGATAC TTTGCGACGA CAGCAGCTGC CGAGATCTCG GGACCCATTG CTGGCGGGGA
     2341 GCCTATGAAT ACATCGCCAT AG
//
LOCUS       augustus-contig00348-abinit-gene-0.81-mRNA-1 (genomic sequence): 2332 residues       2362 bp
DEFINITION  augustus-contig00348-abinit-gene-0.81-mRNA-1 (genomic sequence): 2332 residues     2362 bp
TITLE       augustus-contig00348-abinit-gene-0.81-mRNA-1 (genomic sequence): 2332 residues
ORIGIN

        1 ATGGCTGACG CGCCCAACTC TGGCGATGAG CTGTACCCCA TCGCCGTCCT TATTGACGAG
       61 CTGAAG-GTA TGCTAGGTTT GGCGGTGACG CCACGCTCCA TCCCAACGCT TCCCCTTCCT
      121 GCGTGGTTGT CTTATCGCCA AGAAGCGAAC AACTACACGT TCATTACTGA CTCGCGATTC
      181 CTTTCCAG-C ACGATGATGT TTTGCTCCGT CTCAACGCCA TCCACCGTCT CTCGACCATT
      241 GCTCTCGCTC TCGGCGCTGA ACGAACCCGT GAGGAGCTTA TCCCCTTCCT CGATG-GTCA
      301 GTCTTCGATT AGCTCTCCCG CTTACCAGTA TGCGCTCTAA AACCAAAGAC GTCTCCTAAC
      361 CTTGATGTTA TGCAG-AATC CGTGGAAGAT GAAGATGAGG TTCTTGTTGC CCTGAGCGAG
      421 GAGCTTGGCG GCTTTGTCGA GTATGTCGGC GGTTCCCAGT GGGGTCACGT TCTGCTGTCT
      481 CCCCTCGAGA ACCTCGCTTC TATCGAGGAG CCCGTCGTTC GCGACAAG-G TAAACGAACA
      541 GCCCGTGTTC TTCAATCGCC CCT----CCC GACGCTGACT GTCAATGC-A G-GCCGTCGA
      601 GTCCCTGAAC AAGATCTGCA CCGAGCTTTC TTCTCAACAA GTCGAGGAAT ATTTCATTCC
      661 CCTCACAATT CGCCTCGCCA AGGCCGATTG GTTCACATCA AAGGTCTCGG GATGCGGCCT
      721 CTTCACAACC CCTTACAACA AAGTCTCCCC GCCTGTCCAA GAGCAGCTGC GCCAGCAGTT
      781 TGGCCTGCTG GTTCACGATG AGACACCCAT GGTCCGTCGT CAGGCTGCCA CCAATCTCGC
      841 CAAGTTTGTC AAGGAGATGC CCGCCACCAT CGTTGTGGAC GAAATGATAC CCCTCTTCCA
      901 ACACCTCGCG CAAGATGATC AGGATAGCGT CCGATTACTC ACAGTCGAGG TTCTCATCTC
      961 TATTGCCGAA GCCGTTCCC- AAGGAGCAAC AGGCCAGCCA TGGTGTGTTG TTGACAGCTC
     1021 TACGCAATTT GATAGAGGAC AAGAGTTGGA GAGTCCGATA CATGATCGCG GATCGGTTTG
     1081 AGAAG-GTTC ACAACACCTG TCACTCCTTA TGTATCCTAC TGGTGCTAAT TTTTACAG-A
     1141 TTGCTAAGGC GGTAGACGAG GAGGTTGTTT CTAGAGACCT CGTTCCCGCA TTCGTAAAAC
     1201 TTCTCAAGGA CAACGAGGCT GAGGTACGAA CCGCTATTGC TGGCCAGATT CCCGGCTTCT
     1261 GTGCTCTTGT GGATCGTAAC GTGCTCCTCA ACGACATCAT GGGCAGCATT GAGGATCTTG
     1321 TCTCGGATAC ATCCCAACAT GTCCGTGCTG CGCTTGGTAC CCAGATCAGT GGCCTGGCTC
     1381 CTATCCTTGG AAAGCAAGA- GTACGTCAGT CAGTCTTTGC GAACAGGGCC TCG-ATTCTA
     1441 ATTTCCCTCT CAG-AACTAT CGACCACCTT CTCCCCATGT TCCTTCAGAT GCTCAAGGAC
     1501 GAGTTCCCGG AGGTTAGGCT GCACATCATC TCCAAGCTTG AGCTCGTGAA CCAAG-GTCA
     1561 GTCACACAAC TCATCATGCA TGGTGTGAA- GCTGACGTAA TGC-AG-TCA TTGGTATCGA
     1621 CCTCCTCTCA CAGTCACTTC TTCCCGCAAT TGTACAACTC GCCGAGGATA AGCAATGGCG
     1681 AGTGAGACTT GCGATTATCG AGTACATCCC TCTCCTCGCC AGTCAACTGG GCGTTCAATT
     1741 CTTCGATGAG AAGCTCAGCA ATTTGTGCAT GGGCTGGCTG GGAGATACCG TTTTCTCTAT
     1801 CCGTGAAGCC GCTACTCACA ACTTGAAGAA GCTCACCGAG GTCTTTGGTG TTGAGTGGGC
     1861 CAGCGAAGCT ATCATCCCCA AGGTTATGGC TATGGGTAAC CACCCTAACT ACCTTTACAG
     1921 GATGACCACT TGCTTTGCTA TCTCG-GTGA TTATCGCCC- --TTGCCTGA AACTGTGAGC
     1981 C-CAGACTGA CTCTTTTGC- --AG-ACATT GGCGAGCGTT GTGAGCATGG ATGTGATTGC
     2041 TAAGTCGATC CTCCCCATGC TCGACAAGCT GGTCACTGAC GATATCCCCA ACATCCGTTT
     2101 CAACGTGGCC AAGACATACC GCGTTCTCAT CAATGTGCTT CGACGTCTGC CAGATGAGGG
     2161 TACCCTGTAT GATCTGGAGA AGCAGGGCAG TGAGATCACA CCGTCGCCTC GGGGCTCGGA
     2221 GCTGATCCAA CAACGAGTTG TTCCTAACCT GGAGAAGTTG CAAAAGGACG ACGACGTGGA
     2281 TGTGCGATAT TTTGCGACGA CAGCAGCTGC CGAGATCTCG GGACCCATTG CTGGCGGGGA
     2341 GCCTATGAAT ACATCGCCAT AG
//
LOCUS       FVEG_01410       2293 bp
DEFINITION  FVEG_01410     2293 bp
TITLE       FVEG_01410
ORIGIN

        1 ATGGATCC-G TAGGTACTCC CCTTAACCAT CAACTTTCAA AAACCCCCAC CATGACTTTG
       61 CGCTTTAGCT GCGAGCTATC ATGCTCGCGC TGAGCTGAGC GTTTTCCGAT ACGATCGCGT
      121 GTCCTCACGC CTCAATGTCT GAACAACACA AGTGAAAAAA AAAAAACCCC TCTTTGCTGA
      181 TACAGTTTCT CCTCTAG-AT GCATGGAGCT CAAGCAGAAC ACGACAATCG TCGTGCTCGG
      241 CGCTTCTGGT GATCTGGCGA AAAAGAAGAC G-GTGGGGAG CTCCCCCAAC TGCCCCTCAC
      301 ATACCGATGT GCTTGTG-CT AACATGTTTG ATTTTGCTGC ATGATAG-TA CCCTGCGCTT
      361 TTCGGTCTT- GTAAGTGAAC TGTCCATTCG GCAGAGCGCT CTTCTCTCGA CTAACACGGC
      421 CTCAG-TATC GAAACCAGTT CCTGCCCAAG GATGTCAAGA TTGTCGGATA TGCCCGCACC
      481 AAGATGGATC ACGATGAATA CATTCGACGC ATCAAGTCAT ACATAAAGAC ACCGACAAAG
      541 GAGACTGAGC AGCAACTCGA AGAGTTCGCC GGGCTTTGCA CCTACGTCTC CGGTCAGTAC
      601 GACAAGGATG AGTCGTTCCA GGGTTTGGAG CAGCACCTCC AGGAGGTTGA GCAGGGCCGC
      661 CCCGAGAACC ACCGTCTTTT CTACATGGCG CTGCCCCCCA GTGTCTTCAC CATTGTTTCA
      721 CAGCATCTGA AGAAGATTTG CTACCCCAAG AACGGTGTCG CGCGTGTGAT T-GTGAGTGA
      781 AA----GCAT CCTCGTCATG GCA-AAGGTT GGCTAACCAT CCCCACAG-G TTGAGAAGCC
      841 CTTTGGCAAG GATCTTGCCA GCTCCCGAGA GCTTCAAAAG TCACTCGAGC CTGATTGGAA
      901 CGAGCAGGAG CTGTTCCGAA TTGACCACTA CCTTGGCAAG GAGATGGTCA AGAACATTCT
      961 GATTCTCAGA TTTGGCAACT CTTTCCTCGG CGCTACATGG AACCGACACC ACATCGACAA
     1021 CGTCCAGATC ACCTTCAAGG AGCCCTTTGG TACCGAGGGT CGCGGTGGTT ACTTTGATGA
     1081 GTTCGGTATC GTTCGTGATG TCATGCAGAA CCATCTCCTC CAGGTCCTTA CTCTGTTGGC
     1141 TATGGAGAGG CCCATCTCTT TCAACGCCGA GGACATCCGC GATGAAAAGG TTCGCGTTCT
     1201 CCGTGCCATT CCAGCCATTG AACCCAAGAA CGTCATCATT GGTCAGTACG GCAAGTCTCT
     1261 TGACGGTAGT AAGCCCGCCT ACCGTGAGGA CGACACTGTC CCCAAGGACT CGAGATGCCC
     1321 TACGTTCTGT GCACTCGTTG CTTACATCAA GAACGAGCGC TGGGACGGCG TGCCTTTCAT
     1381 TATGAAGGCC GGAAAGGCTC TCAATGAGCA GAAGACCGAG ATTCGAATCC AGTTCAAGGA
     1441 CGTCACATCG GGTATCTTTA AGGACATTCC CCGAAACGAG CTTGTTATGC GCATTCAGCC
     1501 CAATGAGAGT GTCTATATCA AGATGAACTC TAAGCTGCCT GGTCTCAGCA TGCAAACTGT
     1561 TGTTACCGAG CTGGATCTCA CCTACCGACG ACGATTCTCC GACCTCAAAA TCCCTGAGGC
     1621 ATACGAGTCG CTTGTCCTTG ACTGCTTGAA GGGTGACCAG TCCAACTTTG TCCGTGACGA
     1681 CGAGCTCGAC GCCAGTTGGC GCATCTTCAC CCCTCTCCTC CACTATCTTG ATGACAACAA
     1741 GGAGATTATT CCCATGGAAT ACCCTTACG- GTATGTTTCT AATGCGAGGC TTGCTGAGTT
     1801 TTACTTAC-A TTGTTAATAG -GTTCTCGTG GCCCTGCCGT TCTGGACGAC TTCACCTCCT
     1861 CTTACGGTTA TAAGTTCAGC GACGCTGCTG GTTACCAGTG GCCAACAACC AATGCTGCTG
     1921 CT---CCTAA CAAGTT-GTA AGTTTGATAA CTTGCATCCT GTAGGCTA-T CCAGGTGCGA
     1981 CGAAATACAG AAGCATTTTG CTAATTCTCG TAG-CTAATA ACGCCTCCCC GACAATGACA
     2041 GAGTCACGAC CGATTTCGGA CAATGATATC CAAGCCTGGC GAGGCAACAA AACACCAATC
     2101 AATGATTCAC TTTATATAAA AAAACGATGG AAACTGTTGT CGTAACTTTT GCGACATAAT
     2161 GATGGGCATT TGCTTCTGGG AACTTTTTTT TAGATGCGTT CACATTGGGA GATTGGCTCG
     2221 TGGCTTACGA ATCGCTCAAT CAAATGAAAA TTTCTATTTC AATCTTGAAT TGATGATTCC
     2281 TAGTTTGGGA TAG
//
LOCUS       FOXG_00106       2293 bp
DEFINITION  FOXG_00106     2293 bp
TITLE       FOXG_00106
ORIGIN

        1 ATGGATCC-G TAGGTGCTCC C-TCAAC-AT CAACTTCCAA AAACCCC-AC CATGACTTTG
       61 CGCTCTAGCT GCGAGCTATC ATGCTCGCGC TGAGC----- GTTTTGCGAT ACGATCGCGT
      121 CTCCTCACGC CTCAATGTCC GAACACCACA AATGGAAA-A A-------CT TCTTTACTGA
      181 TACAATTTCT CTTCTAG-AT GCATGGAGCT CAAGCAGAAC ACGACAATCG TCGTGCTCGG
      241 CGCTTCTGGT GATCTGGCGA AAAAGAAGAC G-GTGGGGAG CTCCCCCAAC TGCCCCTCAC
      301 ATACCGATGT GCTTGTG-CT AACATATTTG ATTTTGCTGC ATGATAG-TA CCCTGCGCTT
      361 TTCGGTCTT- GTAAGTGACT AGTCCAGTCG ACAAAGCGCT CTTCTCTCGA CTAACATGTC
      421 CTCAG-TATC GAAACCAGTT CCTGCCCAAG GATGTCAAGA TTGTCGGATA TGCCCGCACC
      481 AAGATGGACC ACGATGAATA CATTCGACGC ATCAAGTCAT ACATAAAGAC GCCCACAAAG
      541 GAGACTGAGC AGCAACTCGA GGAGTTCGCC GGGCTTTGCA CCTACGTCTC GGGTCAGTAC
      601 GACAAGGATG AGTCTTTCCA GGGTTTGGAG CAGCACCTCC AGGAGGTTGA GCAGGGCCGC
      661 CCCGAGAACC ACCGTCTTTT CTACATGGCG CTGCCCCCCA GTGTCTTCAC CATTGTTTCA
      721 CAGCACCTGA AGAAGATTTG CTACCCCAAG AATGGTGTCG CGCGTGTGAT T-GTGTGTGA
      781 AA----ATAC CCTCATCATG ATAAAGGTTG GGCTAACCAT CCCCGCAG-G TCGAGAAGCC
      841 CTTCGGCAAG GACCTTGCCA GCTCCCGAGA GCTTCAAAAG TCACTCGAGC CTGATTGGAA
      901 CGAGCAGGAA CTGTTCCGAA TTGACCACTA CCTGGGCAAG GAGATGGTCA AGAACATTCT
      961 GATTCTTAGA TTTGGCAACT CTTTCCTCGG CGCCACGTGG AACCGACACC ACATCGACAA
     1021 CGTCCAGATC ACCTTCAAGG AGCCCTTTGG TACCGAGGGT CGCGGGGGCT ACTTTGACGA
     1081 GTTCGGTATC GTTCGTGATG TCATGCAGAA CCATCTCCTC CAGGTCCTTA CTCTCTTGGC
     1141 TATGGAGAGG CCCATCTCTT TCAACGCCGA GGATATCCGC GATGAGAAGG TTCGCGTTCT
     1201 CCGTGCCATT CCAGCCATTG AGCCCAAGAA CGTCATCATT GGTCAGTACG GTAAGTCTCT
     1261 TGACGGTAGT AAGCCCGCCT ACCGTGAGGA CGACACTGTC CCCAAGGACT CGAGATGCCC
     1321 TACTTTCTGT GCACTCGTTG CTTACATCAA GAACGAGCGC TGGGATGGCG TACCTTTCAT
     1381 TATGAAGGCC GGAAAGGCTC TCAATGAGCA GAAGACCGAG ATTCGAATCC AGTTCAAGGA
     1441 CGTCACATCG GGTATCTTTA AGGACATTCC CCGAAACGAG CTTGTTATGC GCATTCAGCC
     1501 CAATGAGAGT GTCTATATCA AGATGAACTC TAAGCTGCCT GGTCTCAGCA TGCAAACTGT
     1561 TGTTACCGAG CTGGATCTCA CCTATCGACG ACGATTCTCC GACCTCAAAA TCCCTGAGGC
     1621 ATACGAGTCG CTTGTCCTCG ACTGCTTGAA GGGCGACCAG TCCAACTTTG TCCGTGACGA
     1681 CGAGCTCGAC GCCAGCTGGC GCATCTTCAC CCCTCTTCTC CACTACCTTG ATGACAACAA
     1741 GGAGATTATT CCCATGGAGT ACCCTTACG- GTATGTTTCT AGTACGAGGC ATGCTGAGTT
     1801 TTACTTAC-G TTGTTAATAG -GTTCTCGTG GTCCTGCTGT TCTGGACGAC TTCACCTCCT
     1861 CCTACGGTTA CAAGTTCAGC GACGCTGCTG GCTACCAGTG GCCAACAACC AATGCTGCTG
     1921 CT---CCTAA CAAGTT-GTA AGTTTAATAA CTTGCATCCT GTAGGCTAGT CTGGGTGCGA
     1981 CGAATTACAG AAACGGTTTG CTAATTCTTG TAG-CTAATA ACGCCTCCCG TACAATGAGA
     2041 GAGTCACGAC CGATTTCGGA CTATGATATC CAAGCCTGAC GAGGCAACAA AACACCAATC
     2101 AATGATTTAC TCTATATAAA AAAACGATGG AAACTGTTGT CGTAACTTTT GCGACATAAT
     2161 GATGGGCACT TGCTTCTGGG AACTTTTT-- -AGATGCGTT CACATTGGGG GATTGGCTCA
     2221 TTGCTTACGA ATCGCTCAAT CAAATGAAAA TTTCAATTTC AACCTTGAAT TGATCATTTC
     2281 CAGTTTGGAT AG-
//
LOCUS       FGSG_01279       2287 bp
DEFINITION  FGSG_01279     2287 bp
TITLE       FGSG_01279
ORIGIN

        1 ---------- ---------- ---------- ---------- ---------- ----------
       61 ---------- ---------- ---------- ---------- ---------- ----------
      121 ---------- ---------- ---------- ---------- ---------- ----------
      181 ---------- ---------- ATGGAGCTCA AGCAGAACAC GACAATCGTC GTGCTCGGTG
      241 CTTCTGGTGA TCTGGCGAAA AAGAAGACG- GTGGGGAGCT CCCCTCATAG CCCCTCATGT
      301 TCTATTGTGC TTGAAACTAA CATTTCTGTC TTTGCTCCAT GATAGTACCC TGCGCTTTTT
      361 GGTCTTGTGA GTGTCTATTA ATTCATCTCG AGCGCTTCAC A---AGTTAA TGGTCATTTA
      421 G-TACCGAAA CCAGTTCCTT CCCAAGGATG TCAAGATTGT CGGATATGCC CGTACTAAGA
      481 TGGATCACGA CGAATATATT CGACGCATCA AGTCATACAT AAAGACCCCT ACAAAGGAGA
      541 TTGAGCAACA ACTTGAAGAC TTCGCCGCGC TTTGCACCTA TGTCTCTGGT CAGTACGACA
      601 AGGACGAGTC CTTCCAGGGT CTCGAGCAGC ACCTCCAGGA GGTTGAAGCA AGCCGTCCTG
      661 AGAACCACCG TCTCTTCTAT ATGGCGCTCC CCCCCAGTGT TTTCACCATT GTTTCTCAGC
      721 ACCTCAAGAA GATCTGTTAC CCCAAGAACG GCATCGCGCG TGTCATT-GT ACGTGAGCTC
      781 TTACACAATC GTCATGTT-- AATGATGGCT AACAAGCCCA CTAG-GTCGA GAAGCCTTTC
      841 GGCAAGGATC TTGCCAGCTC CCGTGAGCTT CAAAAGTCCC TCGAGCCTGA TTGGAACGAG
      901 CAGGAGCTGT TCCGAATTGA CCATTACCTT GGTAAGGAGA TGGTCAAGAA CATCCTGATC
      961 CTTCGATTTG GTAACTCTTT CCTCGGCGCT ACGTGGAACC GACACCACAT CGACAACGTT
     1021 CAGATCACAT TCAAGGAGCC ATTTGGTACC GAGGGACGTG GAGGTTACTT TGACGAGTTT
     1081 GGTATCGTTC GTGATGTTAT GCAGAACCAT CTTCTTCAGG TTCTCACTCT CCTGGCTATG
     1141 GAGCGACCTA TTTCCTTCAA CGCCGAGGAT ATTCGTGACG AGAAGGTCCG CGTCCTTCGC
     1201 GCCATCCCTG CTATCGAGCC CAAGAACGTC ATCATCGGCC AGTACGGCAA GTCTCTCGAC
     1261 GGCAGCAAGC CCGCCTATCG CGAGGATGAC ACCGTTCCTC AGGATTCACG ATGCCCGACT
     1321 TTCTGCGCCC TGGTCGCATA CATCAAGAAC GAACGTTGGG ACGGTGTGCC TTTCATCATG
     1381 AAGGCCGGAA AGGCTCTCAA CGAGCAGAAG ACCGAGATCC GCATCCAGTT CAAGGATGTT
     1441 ACATCGGGTA TCTTTAAGGA TATTCCCCGA AACGAGCTTG TCATGCGTAT TCAGCCCAAC
     1501 GAGAGTGTTT ATATCAAGAT GAACTCCAAG TTGCCTGGTC TCAGCATGCA AACTGTTGTC
     1561 ACCGAGCTTG ATTTGACCTA CCGAAGACGA TTCTCCGACC TCAAGATCCC CGAGGCTTAC
     1621 GAGTCACTTG TCCTTGACTG CCTCAAGGGT GATCAGTCCA ACTTTGTCCG TGATGATGAA
     1681 CTTGATGCCA GTTGGCGCAT CTTTACACCC CTGCTCCACT ACCTGGACGA CAACAAGGAG
     1741 ATTATCCCTA TGGAGTATCC TTATG-GTAT GTACC-AATA TATGCTACGT TTGACTTGGC
     1801 TAACTGATGT GCTTAG-GCT CTCGCGGCCC TGCTGTCCTT GACGACTTCA CCTCGTCTTA
     1861 TGGCTACAAG TTTAGTGATG CTGCTGGCTA CCAATGGCCA ACTACCAACG CTGCTGCTGC
     1921 ACCCAACAAG TTGTAA---- ---------- ---------- ---------- ----------
     1981 ---------- ---------- ---------- ---------- ---------- ----------
     2041 ---------- ---------- ---------- ---------- ---------- ----------
     2101 ---------- ---------- ---------- ---------- ---------- ----------
     2161 ---------- ---------- ---------- ---------- ---------- ----------
     2221 ---------- ---------- ---------- ---------- ---------- ----------
     2281 -------
//
LOCUS       augustus-contig00354-abinit-gene-0.37-mRNA-1 (genomic sequence): 1985 residues       2289 bp
DEFINITION  augustus-contig00354-abinit-gene-0.37-mRNA-1 (genomic sequence): 1985 residues     2289 bp
TITLE       augustus-contig00354-abinit-gene-0.37-mRNA-1 (genomic sequence): 1985 residues
ORIGIN

        1 ATGGATCCGT AGGTGCTCCC CTCAACCATC AACTTCCAAA AACCCCCACC ATGGCTTTGC
       61 GCTCTAGCTG CGAGCTATCA TGCTCGCGCT GAGC-----G TTTTGCGATA CGATCGCGTC
      121 TCCTTACGCC TCAATGTTCG AACACCACAA GTGCAAATAA -------CGT CTTTACTAAT
      181 ACAGTTTCTC CTCTAGATGC ATGGAGCTCA AGCAGAACAC GACAATCGTC GTGCTCGGCG
      241 CTTCTGGTGA TCTGGCGAAA AAGAAGACG- GTGGGGAGCT CCCCCAACTG CCCCTCGCAT
      301 ACTCATGTGC TTGTG-CTAA CATGTTCGAT TTTGCTGCAT GATAG-TACC CTGCGCTTTT
      361 CGGTCTT-GT AAGTGACCAG TCCATTCGAA AGAGCGCTAT TCTCTCGACT AACATGTCCT
      421 CAG-TATCGA AACCAGTTCC TGCCCAAGGA TGTCAAGATT GTCGGATATG CCCGCACTAA
      481 GATGGATCAC GATGAATACA TTCGACGCAT CAAGTCATAC ATAAAGACAC CCACAAAGGA
      541 GATTGAGCAG CAACTCGAGG AGTTCGCCGG GCTTTGCACC TACGTCTCGG GTCAGTACGA
      601 CAAGGATGAG TCCTTCCAGG GTTTGGAGCA ACACCTCCAG GAGGTTGAGC AGGGCCGCCC
      661 CGAGAACCAC CGTCTTTTCT ACATGGCGCT GCCTCCCAGT GTCTTCACCA TTGTTTCACA
      721 GCACCTGAAG AAGATTTGCT ACCCCAAGAA CGGTGTCGCG CGTGTGATT- GTGAGTGGAA
      781 ----ATATCC TCATCATGGG TCAAGGTTGG CTAACCATCC ATGCAG-GTC GAGAAGCCCT
      841 TCGGCAAGGA CCTTGCTAGC TCCCGAGAGC TTCAAAAGTC ACTCGAGCCT GATTGGAACG
      901 AGCAGGAGCT GTTCCGAATT GACCACTACC TCGGTAAGGA GATGGTCAAG AACATTCTGA
      961 TTCTTAGATT TGGTAACTCA TTCCTCGGCG CCACATGGAA CCGACACCAC ATCGACAATG
     1021 TCCAGATCAC CTTCAAAGAG CCCTTTGGTA CCGAGGGTCG CGGTGGCTAC TTTGACGAGT
     1081 TCGGTATCGT TCGCGATGTC ATGCAGAACC ATCTCCTCCA GGTCCTTACT CTCTTGGCTA
     1141 TGGAGAGGCC CATCTCTTTC AACGCCGAGG ACATCCGTGA TGAAAAGGTT CGCGTTCTCC
     1201 GTGCCATTCC AGCTATTGAG CCCAAGAACG TCATCATTGG CCAGTACGGC AAGTCTCTTG
     1261 ACGGTAGTAA GCCCGCCTAC CGTGAGGACG ACACTGTCCC CAAGGACTCG AGATGTCCTA
     1321 CTTTCTGTGC ACTCGTTGCT TACATCAAGA ACGAGCGCTG GGATGGCGTG CCTTTCATTA
     1381 TGAAGGCCGG AAAGGCTCTC AATGAGCAGA AGACCGAGAT TCGAATCCAG TTCAAGGACG
     1441 TCACATCGGG TATCTTTAAG GACATTCCCC GAAACGAGCT TGTTATGCGC ATTCAGCCCA
     1501 ATGAGAGTGT CTATATCAAG ATGAACTCTA AGCTGCCTGG TCTCAGCATG CAAACTGTTG
     1561 TTACCGAGCT GGATCTCACC TACCGACGAC GATTCTCCGA CCTCAAAATC CCTGAGGCAT
     1621 ACGAGTCGCT TGTCCTTGAC TGCTTGAAGG GTGACCAGTC CAACTTTGTC CGTGACGACG
     1681 AGCTCGACGC CAGCTGGCGC ATCTTCACCC CTCTCCTCCA CTATCTTGAT GACAATAAGG
     1741 AGATTATTCC CATGGAGTAC CCTTACG-GT ATGTTTCTGA TGCGAGGCAT GCTGAGTTTT
     1801 ACTTAC-ATT GTTAATAG-G TTCTCGTGGC CCTGCTGTTC TGGACGACTT CACCTCCTCT
     1861 TACGGTTACA AGTTCAGCGA CGCTGCTGGT TACCAGTGGC CAACAACCAA TGCTGCTGCT
     1921 ---CCTAACA AGTTGTAAGT TTGATAACTT GCATCCTGTA GGCTAGTCTG GGTGCGACGA
     1981 AATACAGAAG CGGTTTGCTA ATCCTTGTAG CTAA------ ---------- ----------
     2041 ---------- ---------- ---------- ---------- ---------- ----------
     2101 ---------- ---------- ---------- ---------- ---------- ----------
     2161 ---------- ---------- ---------- ---------- ---------- ----------
     2221 ---------- ---------- ---------- ---------- ---------- ----------
     2281 ---------
//
LOCUS       FVEG_04649       1008 bp
DEFINITION  FVEG_04649     1008 bp
TITLE       FVEG_04649
ORIGIN

        1 ATGTCTGACG CCGGCGAGAT CGAGGTCGAG AACTCCGCCC TCTATGAGGT GCTCCCCAAG
       61 GATGTTGTCA AGGAGGTTGG CAATGTCAAG CTCTTCAACA AGTGGGACTA CGATGTCGAG
      121 GTCCGCGACA TCTCCCTGAC -GTACGTTTT G-----ACTC T----GAAGA AGTTATCTTG
      181 AAAAACTTCA CTT--GTGCG CGACGGGATG CTGACGGATG GCCTACGAA- TAG-TGACTA
      241 CATTTCCCTC CGAAACCCCG TCTACGTCAC CCACACTGCT GGCCGTTATG CTACAAAGCG
      301 ATTCCGCAAG GCCAACTGCC CCATCATTGA GCGATTGACC AACTCTCTGA TGCACCACGG
      361 CCGTAACAAC GGAAAGAAGC TCATGGCTGT TCGAATTGTC GCCCACGCCT TCGAGATC-G
      421 TACGTCCA-- -ACCTAAGAA GCCCATGAAG GGGGAAA--- -TATTTTTTT TCTTGGCCTT
      481 TACAGAGTGC TAACATCAGG GGTAG-ATCC ACCTCATGAC CGATCAGAAC CCCATCCAGG
      541 TCGCTGTCGA CGCCATCGTC AACTGCGGTC CTCGCGAAGA CTCTACCCGA ATTGGTTCCG
      601 CCGGTACCGT CCGACGACAA GCCGTTGATG TCTCTCCCCT CCGCCGAGTT AACCAGGCTA
      661 TCTCTCTCCT CACCACTGGT GCTCGCGAGG CCTCTTTCCG CAACGTCAAG TCCATTGCTG
      721 AGTGCCTTGC TGAGGAGTTG ATCAACGCCG CCAAGGGTTC CAGCAACTCT TACGCTATCA
      781 AGAAGAAGGA CGAGTTGGAG CGTGTGGCCA AGAGCAACCG ATAAAAGGTG CAACGGTGGT
      841 ATCATGATTG GAAGGGTTGG CTTTGGCGCG TTCCGGCTTC TTTCCAGAAT TGCATTTTGC
      901 GTTCATCGGG TCTGGGAACG CGGCTAGGGA TTTTCTTAGG TGGCTCTAGA TTCAATAAAA
      961 --GTCGAGCT CCCTTAGAGG TGAATGAACT AAAATTCAAT G--TATAA
//
LOCUS       FGSG_06019       1008 bp
DEFINITION  FGSG_06019     1008 bp
TITLE       FGSG_06019
ORIGIN

        1 ATGTCTGACA ACGGCGAGAT CGAGGTCGAG AACTCCGCCC TCTACGAGGT GCTTCCCAAG
       61 GATGTTGTCA AGGAGGTTGG CAACGTCAAG CTCTTCAACA AGTGGGACTA CGATGTTGAG
      121 GTCCGCGACA TCTCCCTGAC -GTACGTTTG ATCTGAACTC TTGGAGGGAA AATTATCTCC
      181 AAAAACCTCA CTTTTGTGCG CGACGGCATA CTGACGGACG TCCCACGA-- CAG-TGACTA
      241 TATTTCCCTG CGAAACCCCG TCTACGTCAC CCACACCGCT GGCCGATATG CCACCAAGCG
      301 ATTCCGCAAG GCCAACTGCC CTATCATTGA GCGATTGACC AACTCTCTGA TGCACCACGG
      361 CCGCAACAAC GGAAAGAAGC TCATGGCTGT CCGAATTGTC GCCCACGCCT TCGAGATC-G
      421 TACGTCCCTT CACCTGAGCA GGCCTTTGGG AAACAGGGTC TTTGTCAATT TTTTCACGGC
      481 CATCAAGTGC TAACATTAGG ACCAG-ATCC ACCTTATGAC CGACCAGAAC CCCATCCAGG
      541 TCGCTGTCGA CGCCATCGTC AACTGCGGTC CCCGCGAAGA CTCTACCCGA ATTGGTTCCG
      601 CCGGTACCGT CCGACGACAA GCCGTTGATG TCTCTCCTCT CCGCCGAGTC AACCAGGCTA
      661 TCTCTCTCCT CACCACTGGT GCCCGCGAGG CCTCTTTCCG CAATGTCAAG TCCATTGCCG
      721 AGTGCCTTGC TGAGGAGCTT ATCAACGCTG CCAAGGGTTC CAGCAACTCT TACGCTATCA
      781 AGAAGAAGGA TGAGTTGGAG CGTGTGGCCA AGAGCAACCG ATAAAAGGTG CAATGGTG-T
      841 ATCACGGTTG GAAGGGTTGG CTTTGGCGTG TTCCGGCTTC TTTC-AGAAT TGCATTTTGC
      901 GTTCATCGGG TCTGGGAACG CGGCTATGGA TTTTCTTAGG TGGCTACAGA TTCAATAAAA
      961 AAGTCGGGCT CCCTGAGAGT TAAATGAAAT GAACACAAAA AAACATAA
//
LOCUS       FOXG_07725       1008 bp
DEFINITION  FOXG_07725     1008 bp
TITLE       FOXG_07725
ORIGIN

        1 ---------- ---------- ---------- ---------- ---------- ----------
       61 ---------- ---------- ---------- ---------- ---------- --ATGTCGAG
      121 -GTCCGCGAC ATCTCCCTGA CGTACGTTTT G-----ACTC T----GAAGA AGTTATCTTC
      181 AAAAACTTCA CTT--ATGCG CAACGGGATG CTGACGGATG GCCTACGAAA TAG-TGACTA
      241 CATTTCCCTG CGAAACCCCG TCTACGTCAC CCACACTGCT GGCCGTTATG CTACAAAGCG
      301 ATTCCGCAAG GCCAACTGCC CCATCATTGA GCGATTGACC AACTCTCTGA TGCACCACGG
      361 CCGCAACAAC GGAAAGAAGC TCATGGCTGT CCGAATTGTC GCCCACGCCT TCGAGATC-G
      421 TACGTCCA-- -ACCTAAGAA GCCCACGAAG GGGGGGGGGT TTTTTTTTTT TCTTGGCCTT
      481 TACAGAGTGC TAACACCAGG GGTAG-ATCC ACCTCATGAC CGATCAGAAC CCCATCCAGG
      541 TCGCTGTCGA CGCCATCGTC AACTGCGGTC CTCGCGAAGA CTCTACCCGA ATTGGTTCCG
      601 CCGGTACCGT CCGACGACAA GCCGTTGATG TCTCTCCCCT CCGCCGAGTT AACCAGGCTA
      661 TCTCTCTCCT CACCACTGGT GCTCGCGAGG CCTCTTTCCG CAACGTCAAG TCCATTGCTG
      721 AGTGCCTTGC TGAGGAGCTG ATCAACGCTG CCAAGGGTTC CAGCAACTCT TACGCTATCA
      781 AGAAGAAGGA TGAGTTGGAG CGTGTGGCCA AGAGCAACCG ATAAAAGGTG CAACGGCGGT
      841 ATCATGATTG GAAGGGTTGG CTTTGGCGTG TTCCGGCTTC TTTCAAGAAT TGCATTTTGC
      901 GTTCATCGGG TCTGGGAACG CGGCTAGGGA TTTTCTTAGG TGGCTCTAGA TTCAATAAAA
      961 --GTCGAGCT CCCTTAGAGG TGAATGAACT AAAATTCAAT G--TATAA
//
LOCUS       augustus-contig00360-abinit-gene-0.24-mRNA-1 (genomic sequence): 802 residues       1008 bp
DEFINITION  augustus-contig00360-abinit-gene-0.24-mRNA-1 (genomic sequence): 802 residues     1008 bp
TITLE       augustus-contig00360-abinit-gene-0.24-mRNA-1 (genomic sequence): 802 residues
ORIGIN

        1 ATGTCTGACG CCGGCGAGAT CGAGGTCGAG AACTCCGCCC TCTACGAGGT GCTCCCTAAG
       61 GATGTTGTCA AGGAGGTTGG CAATGTCAAG CTCTTCAACA AGTGGGACTA CGATGTCGAG
      121 GTCCGCGATA TCTCCCTGAC -GTACGTTTT G-----ACTC T----GAAGA AGTTATCTTG
      181 AAAAACTTCA CTT--GTGCG CGGCGGGATG CTGACGGATG GCCTATGAA- TAG-TGACTA
      241 CATTTCCCTG CGAAACCCCG TCTACGTCAC CCACACTGCT GGCCGTTATG CCACAAAGCG
      301 ATTCCGCAAG GCCAACTGCC CCATCATTGA GCGATTGACC AACTCTCTGA TGCACCACGG
      361 CCGCAACAAC GGAAAGAAGC TCATGGCTGT CCGAATTGTC GCCCACGCCT TCGAGATC-G
      421 TACGTCCA-- -ACCTAAGAA GCCCACGAAG GGGGAATGAT TTTTT---TT TCTTGGCCTT
      481 TACAGAGTGC TAACACCAGG GGTAG-ATCC ACCTCATGAC CGATCAGAAC CCCATCCAGG
      541 TCGCTGTCGA CGCCATTGTC AACTGCGGTC CTCGCGAAGA CTCTACCCGA ATTGGTTCCG
      601 CCGGTACCGT CCGACGACAA GCCGTTGATG TCTCTCCCCT CCGCCGAGTT AACCAGGCTA
      661 TCTCTCTCCT TACCACTGGT GCTCGCGAGG CCTCTTTCCG CAACGTCAAG TCCATTGCCG
      721 AGTGCCTTGC TGAGGAGCTG ATCAACGCTG CCAAGGGTTC CAGCAACTCT TACGCTATCA
      781 AGAAGAAGGA CGAGTTGGAG CGTGTGGCCA AGAGCAACCG ATAA------ ----------
      841 ---------- ---------- ---------- ---------- ---------- ----------
      901 ---------- ---------- ---------- ---------- ---------- ----------
      961 ---------- ---------- ---------- ---------- --------
//
LOCUS       FGSG_05728       1032 bp
DEFINITION  FGSG_05728     1032 bp
TITLE       FGSG_05728
ORIGIN

        1 ATGTCTCGTC CTGAGGATAC GCT-GTATGT CGCTGTGACC CCGCCATGAT GCCCCTCAAG
       61 CTCACAGAAA CAG-TGCGGC CGACGTCCAT TATGACGATA CCGAAGCGCG AAAGTACACG
      121 ACGAGTTCTC GAATCCAAAA TATTCAAGCC TCGATGACAA GGAGAGCCCT AGAACTTCTC
      181 GATCTCAAGT CGCCATCTCT GATCCTCGAT ATTGGTTGTG GTAGTGGTCT CTCTGGCGAA
      241 ATTTTATCCT CTGTTGAACC CGAAGAGGGC GGCCCTCACA CTTGGATTGG AATGGACGTT
      301 TCACCATCCA TGCTGGATAT TGCACTTCAA AGAGATGTCG AAGGCGATTT GATGTTGGCG
      361 GATATTGGCC AGGGCGTTCC CTTCCGAGCA GGAACTTTTG ACGCAGCCAT CAGTATCTCT
      421 GCCATTCAAT GGCTCTGCAG TGCCGAGACA AGCGATACAT CTCCCGTCGG CCGTCTCACC
      481 CGCTTCTTCA ACGGACTCTA CGCCTCTCTC AAGCGCGGCG GCCGAGCCGT CTGCCAATTC
      541 TACCCCAAGA ACGACGATCA GCGCAACATG ATCACCCAAG CAGCCGTCAA GGCCGG-TTT
      601 CGGCGCCGGT ATGCTCGAAG ACGACCCTGG CACCAAGAAC C-AAAAGCTG TACCTCGTAC
      661 TCACTGTCGG TGGTGGCGAT CTTCAGAAGA AGGGAGGTGA CATCACCGGT GTTGTCGATG
      721 GTATGGAGGG TGTCGACGTC GAGGACGCCA GACGGTCGAT CAAGACGCAT GCTCCGAATA
      781 TGTCCAAGGG CAGCAAGCAG TGGATCGTCA AGAAGAAGGA ACAGATGGAG CGCAAGGGAA
      841 AGATTGTCAA GGCGACGTCC AAGTACACTG GACGAAAGCG AC----GAAT CCAGTTTTAG
      901 GCTGGATGGT ---------- ---------- ---------- ---------- ----------
      961 ---------- ---------- ---------- ---------- ---------- ----------
     1021 ---------- --
//
LOCUS       FOXG_08752       1034 bp
DEFINITION  FOXG_08752     1034 bp
TITLE       FOXG_08752
ORIGIN

        1 ATGTCTCGTC CTGAGGATAC CCT-GTATGT CACCACAACC CCGCCATCAT GCCCCTCAAG
       61 CTCACAGAAA CAG-TGCCGC CGACGTCCAC TATGACGATA CCGAAGCGCG CAAGTACACA
      121 ACAAGCTCTC GAATCCAAAA CATTCAGGCC TCTATGACAC GAAGAGCCCT CGAACTCCTC
      181 GATCTCAAGT CACCATCCCT CATTCTCGAT GTTGGCTGTG GCAGTGGTCT CTCCGGCGAG
      241 ATCCTGTCTT CAATCGAACC CGAAGAAGGT GGCCCTCACA CATGGATCGG AATGGACGTC
      301 TCACCATCAA TGCTGGACAT TGCATTACAG AGAGATGTAG AGGGTGATCT CATGCTAGCA
      361 GATATTGGCC AAGGCGTACC CTTCCGAGCT GGTACTTTCG ACGCCGCCAT CAGCATCTCC
      421 GCTATCCAAT GGCTCTGCAG TGCCGAAACA AGCGATACAT CACCCTTCGG CCGCCTAACC
      481 CGCTTCTTCA ACGGTCTCTA CGCATCCCTC AAGCGCGGCG GCCGAGCGGT CTGCCAATTC
      541 TACCCCAAGA ACGACGAGCA GCGCCACATG ATCACCCAAG CCGCCGTAAA AGCCGG-CTT
      601 TGGCGCCGGT ATGCTCGAAG ACGACCCCGG CACCAAGAAC C-AGAAGCTG TACCTCGTCT
      661 TGACTGTTGG AGGCGGTGAT GTTCAGAAGA AGGGCGGCGA TATCACTGGT -GTNNNNNNN
      721 NNNNNNNNNN NNNNNNNNNN NNNNNNNNNN NNNNNNNNNN NNNNNNNNNN NNNNNNNNNN
      781 NNNNNNNNNN NNNNNNNNNN NNNNNNNNNN NNNNNNNNNN NNNNNNNNNN NNNNNNNNNN
      841 NNNNNNNNNN NNNNNNNNNN NNNNNNNNNN GGATGTTGAG GATGCGAGAA GGCAGATTAA
      901 AGCGCATGCT CCGAATATGT CGAAG-GGTA GTAAGGCGTG GATCGTCAAG AAGAAGGAGC
      961 AGATGGAACG GAAGGGAAAA ATTGTCAAGG CGACGTCCAA GTACACTGGA CGAAAGCGAC
     1021 GGATACAGTT TTAG
//
LOCUS       FVEG_05918       1032 bp
DEFINITION  FVEG_05918     1032 bp
TITLE       FVEG_05918
ORIGIN

        1 ATGTCTCGTC CTGAGGATAC CCT-GTATGT CACCACAACC CCACCATCAT GCCCCTTAAG
       61 CTCACACAAA CAG-TGCCGC CGACGTCCAC TATGACGATA CCGAAGCGCG CAAATACACC
      121 ACAAGCTCTC GAATCCAAAA CATTCAAGCG TCCATGACCC GAAGAGCCCT AGAACTCCTC
      181 GATCTCAAGT CACCATCCCT CATTCTCGAC GTCGGCTGCG GCAGTGGTCT CTCCGGCGAG
      241 ATCCTCTCGT CAATCGAGCC CGAAGAAGGC GGCCCTCACA CATGGATCGG AATGGACGTC
      301 TCACCATCAA TGCTGGACAT TGCGCTACAG CGAGATGTAG AGGGTGACCT CATGCTAGCA
      361 GACATCGGCC AGGGCGTGCC CTTTCGAGCA GGTACTTTCG ACGCAGCGAT CAGCATCTCC
      421 GCTATCCAAT GGCTCTGCAG TGCCGAAACA AGCGATACAT CACCCTTCGG CCGGCTAACC
      481 CGCTTCTTCA ACGGCCTCTA CGCATCGCTC AAGCGCGGCG GTCGAGCAGT ATGTCAATTC
      541 TACCCCAAGA ACGATGAGCA GCGCCACATG ATCACCCAAG CCGCCGTAAA AGCCGGCTTT
      601 CGGCGCCGGT ATGCTCGAAG ACGACCCTGG CACCAAGAAC C-AGAAGCTG TACCTCGTGC
      661 TTACCGTCGG AGGCGGCGAT ATTCAGAAGA AGGGCGGTGA TATTACTGGC GTTGTTGAGG
      721 GTATGGAGGG TGTGGATGTT GAGGATGCGA GACGGCAGAT CAAAGCGCAT GCTCCGAATA
      781 TGTCAAAGGG TAGCAAGGCG TGGATCGTCA AGAAGAAGGA GCAGATGGAA CGGAAGGGAA
      841 AGATTGTCAA GGCGACGTCG AAGTACACTG GACGAAAGCG AC----GGAT ACAGTTTTAG
      901 GCTTGCGGGC ---------- ---------- ---------- ---------- ----------
      961 ---------- ---------- ---------- ---------- ---------- ----------
     1021 ---------- --
//
LOCUS       augustus-contig00363-abinit-gene-0.42-mRNA-1 (genomic sequence): 655 residues       1032 bp
DEFINITION  augustus-contig00363-abinit-gene-0.42-mRNA-1 (genomic sequence): 655 residues     1032 bp
TITLE       augustus-contig00363-abinit-gene-0.42-mRNA-1 (genomic sequence): 655 residues
ORIGIN

        1 ATGTCTCGTC CTGAAGATAC CCT-GTATGC TACCACAACC CCGCCATCAT GCCCCTCAAG
       61 CTCACAGTAA CAG-TGCCGC CGACGTCCAC TATGACGATA CCGAAGCGCG CAAGTACACA
      121 ACAAGCTCTC GAATCCAAAA CATCCAAGCC TCCATGACAC GGAGAGCCCT GGAACTCCTC
      181 GATCTCAAGT CACCATCCCT CATTCTCGAC GTCGGCTGCG GCAGTGGTCT CTCCGGCGAG
      241 ATCCTCTCCT CAGTCGAGCC CGAAGAAGGC GGCCCTCACA CATGGATCGG AATGGACGTA
      301 TCACCATCAA TGCTGGACAT TGCACTGCAG AGAGATGTGG AGGGTGATCT CATGCTAGCA
      361 GACATCGGCC AAGGCGTGCC CTTCCGAGCT GGTACTTTCG ACGCAGCAAT CAGCATCTCC
      421 GCTATCCAGT GGCTCTGCAG CGCCGAAACA AGCGATACAT CACCCTTCGG CCGCCTAACC
      481 CGCTTCTTCA ACGGTCTCTA CGCATCCCTC AAGCGCGGCG GCCGCGCAGT CTGCCAATTC
      541 TACCCCAAGA ACGACGAGCA GCGCCACATG ATCACCCAAG CCGCTGTAAA AGCCGG-TTT
      601 TGGCGCCGGT ATGCTCGAAG ACGACCCGGG CACCAAGAAC CCAGAAGCTG TACCTCGT--
      661 ---------- ---------- ---------- ---------- ---------- ----------
      721 ---------- ---------- ---------- ---------- ---------- ----------
      781 ---------- ---------- ---------- ---------- ---------- ----------
      841 ---------- ---------- ---------- ---------- ---------- ----------
      901 ---------- ---------- ---------- ---------- ---------- ----------
      961 ---------- ---------- ---------- ---------- ---------- ----------
     1021 ---------- --
//
LOCUS       FVEG_09738       1870 bp
DEFINITION  FVEG_09738     1870 bp
TITLE       FVEG_09738
ORIGIN

        1 ATGGCTTCAG ACGCCAAAGA CAAAGACTCC ATCGTCTTCT TCCATCCTGA TCTTGGTATT
       61 GGAGGTGCTG AGCGTCTCGT CGTCGATGCT GCGGTCGGGT TGCAGGAGAG GGGACATCGC
      121 GTCGTGATAT TTACGAATCA CTGCGATCCG AAGCATTGCT TCGATGAGT- GTCGCGATGG
      181 TA-ATAACTT CA-------- AGTCTTGAGT AT--TCAGGA TTACTAACTG G----ACTAG
      241 -GGACTCTCG ATGTTCGTGT TCGCGGCCAC TGGCTCATCC CAATGTCTAT CCTCTCGCGC
      301 CTCACAATCC TCTGCGCCAT CCTTCGTCAT GTCCATCTTC TTATTCACAT TGCTCTGTCC
      361 AGCGAACTAC AAGCCCTACG GCCCCGCGCA TTTATCGTCG ATCAGCTCTC CGCCGGCCTA
      421 CCTCTCATGC GATACATCGC GCCATCCTCG CCAATCCTCT TCTACTGCCA CTTCCCCGAT
      481 CTTCTCCTCG CGCAGGGCCG CGAATCT--- GCCCTCAAGC GCTTATACCG ACGTCCGTTT
      541 GACTGGCTTG AGGAATGGAC CATGGGATTT GCAAGCGCTG TGGCTGTGAA CTCGGGTTTC
      601 ACAAAGGGCA TTGTTAACAA TACGTGGCCG AATTTGAAGA AGCGCACGGA GACCAAGGTG
      661 GTGTATCCTT GTGTGGATAC GGAGGTTAAG GATAAGGAAG ATGTTGGCAG TGATGGCGAT
      721 GTTCCGTTCA AGGGGGAGAA GATCATTCTC AGTATCAACC GCTTTGAGAG GAAGAAGGAC
      781 ATTGGTCTTG CGATCAAGGC CTTTGCTGCG ATTCCGGAAG CTGAGCGCAA AGGATGCAGG
      841 CTCATTCTTG CAG-GTATGG CGCACATGAT TATGCCTTTC ACACGAAAAG TAATACTAAC
      901 TCATTATTAG -GCGGCTACG ATCCCCGCGT CGCCGAGAAT GTCCAATATC ACTCTGAGCT
      961 CGAGGCTCTC GCCTCTTCTC ACGGTCTCGA ACACCTCACC ACCAAGACCC TCATAACAGC
     1021 ACTGTCTGCG CCTCCAACCG TGCCCGTTCT CTTCCTCCTC TCGATCCCCA ACTCCCTCAA
     1081 GGCATCGCTC CTCCGCTCCG CACGCATTCT TCTCTACACA CCCGCCAACG AGCACTTCGG
     1141 CATCGTGCCC CTAGAAGCCA TGCTCGCCCG AACACCAGTA CTAGCTGCTG ATTCAGGCGG
     1201 CCCCGTAGAG ACAATCGTTG ATGGCGAGAC GGGATGGTTG CGATCGCCGA AGGATGTAGA
     1261 TGCCTGGGCT GGTGTTGTGC GCAGTGCGCT GAGACTTGGT GATGCTGATG TGCAGAAGAT
     1321 GGGTGATAAG GGTGCTGTGA GAGTGAAGGA GTTGTTTGGG CGAGAGCAGA TGGCTAAGCG
     1381 CTTTGATGAA ATCTTGGTTG ATATTGTCGC CAGTAAGAAG CCTCCCGTTT CTGCAATGCG
     1441 GACAGTCGTC AACGCCGCCG GGGTCTTGCT G-GTATGTGT TTTAGGGCTA GTAGTCTCAG
     1501 CACTCTTATA TAAACTTAAG TAAGTTTAAC TAAGTTTATA TAAGTTTATA TCAACTTATA
     1561 TAAGTTTAGG TAAACTTAAG TAGACTTAGG GTAACTTGTT TAAATTTATA TAATTTTAAA
     1621 TAAGTTTACT TAAGTTTATT TAAGTCTACC TGAATTTATA TAAGTTTATA TAAATTTATA
     1681 TAAATTTAAA TAAGTTACCC TAAGTCTACT TAAGTTTACC TAAACTTATA CAAGTTGATA
     1741 TAAGCTTATA TAAGCTTAAC TTCTTACAAA TTTATATAG- GCAAGTTCAC ATAAGGCTCA
     1801 GAGTTCTGCA GTTTCAAGGG GCTATTATTA TCGGTGTCAG ATGCACAGCA CCGACACAAA
     1861 TCTTCAATAG 
//
LOCUS       FOXG_11063       1868 bp
DEFINITION  FOXG_11063     1868 bp
TITLE       FOXG_11063
ORIGIN

        1 ATGGCTTCAG ACGCCAAAGA TAAAGGCTTC ATCGTCTTCT TCCACCCTGA TCTTGGCATT
       61 GGAGGTGCCG AGCGCCTTGT TGTCGATGCT GCGGTCGGTT TGCAGGAGAG GGGACATCGG
      121 GTGGTGATAT TTACGAATCA CTGTGATCCG AAGCATTGCT TTGATGAGTG CCGTGATG-G
      181 TA-ATGACTC TA-------- AGTCTGTTGT AT--GTGAGA TGGCTGACAG G----ACTAG
      241 -GAACCCTCG ATGTTCGTGT TCGCGGCCAC TGGCTGATCC CAATGTCCAT CCTCTCGCGC
      301 CTCACAATCC TCTGCGCCAT CCTTCGACAT GTTCATCTTC TCATCCACAT TGCTCTCACC
      361 GGCGAACTAC AAGCCCTACG ACCCCGCGCC TTTATCGTCG ATCAACTCTC CGCTGGCCTA
      421 CCTTTCATGC GCTACATCGC TCCATCCTCG CCAATCCTCT TCTACTGCCA CTTCCCCGAT
      481 CTTCTCCTCG CGCAAGGCCG CGAATCT--- GCCCTCAAGC GCTTGTACCG ACGTCCGTTT
      541 GACTGGCTTG AGGAATGGAC TATGGGTTTT GCGAGCGCTG TGGCTGTGAA CTCTGGTTTC
      601 ACAAAGGGCG TGGTTAACAA TACGTGGCCG AATTTGAAGA AGCGCACGGA AACGAAGGTG
      661 GTGTATCCTT GTGTGGATAC GGAAGTCAAG GAGAAAGAGG ACGTTGGCAG TGATGGTGAT
      721 GTTCCGTTCA AGGGCGAGAA GATCATCTTG AGTATCAACC GTTTTGAGAG GAAGAAGGAT
      781 ATTGGTCTTG CAATTAAGGC CTTTGCTGCC ATTCCTGAAG CTGAGCGCAA GGGGTGCAGA
      841 CTCATTCTTG CAG-GTAGGG CATACATGA- ---GCCTTTG ACCCGAAA-G TAATGCTAAC
      901 TCATCATTAG -GCGGCTACG ATCCTCGCGT CGCTGAAAAC GTACAATATC ACTCCGAACT
      961 CGAAGCTCTC GCCTCTTCCC ACGGTCTCGA ACACCTCACC ACAAAGACCC TTATTACTGC
     1021 TCTATCTGCG CCTCCAACCG TTCCCGTGCT CTTCCTCCTC TCGATCCCCA ACTCCCTCAA
     1081 AGCATCGCTC CTCCGCTCCG CTCGCATTCT GCTTTACACA CCCGCCAACG AGCACTTTGG
     1141 AATCGTTCCC CTAGAAGCCA TGCTTGCCCG TACACCAGTA CTAGCCGCTG ATTCAGGTGG
     1201 TCCCGTGGAA ACAATCGTCG ACGGCGAGAC GGGATGGCTG CGATCGCCGA AGGACGTAGA
     1261 TGCTTGGGCC GATGTCGTGC GCAGTGCGCT GACACTTAGC GATACTGAGG TGCAGAAGAT
     1321 GGGCGACAAG GGTGCTGCGA GAGTGAAGGA GTTGTTTGGG AGAGAGCAGA TGGCTAAGCG
     1381 ATTTGATGAG ATCCTGGTTG ATATCGTCA- --GCAAGAAG CCCCCTGTAT CTGCCATGCG
     1441 AACAGTCGTC AACGCCGCTG GAGTCTTGGT GGTTTGTGTT CTGGGATTGG TGGTATCAGC
     1501 GCTTCTTGCT AGCAAAAAGG AAG---AAGT AG---TATCG GAATTTG--- CAGTCTAA--
     1561 ---------- ---------- ---------- ---------- ---------- ----------
     1621 ---------- ---------- ---------- ---------- ---------- ----------
     1681 ---------- ---------- ---------- ---------- ---------- ----------
     1741 ---------- ---------- ---------- ---------- ---------- ----------
     1801 ---------- ---------- ---------- ---------- ---------- ----------
     1861 --------
//
LOCUS       FGSG_01640       1868 bp
DEFINITION  FGSG_01640     1868 bp
TITLE       FGSG_01640
ORIGIN

        1 ATGGCTCCAG ACGCCAAAGA TAAAGGCTCA ATCGTCTTCT TCCACCCCGA TCTCGGTATC
       61 GGTGGTGCAG AGCGTCTTGT AGTAGACGCT GCTGTCGGTC TTCAGGAGCG AGGTCATCGC
      121 GTGGTGATAT TTACGAATCA CTGCGATCCT AAGCATTGCT TTGATGAATG TCGTGATG-G
      181 TACATCTTTC CCCCCTCGTT AATCTATGGT ATAATCGTGC TGATCAACTC TCGTTAATAG
      241 -GAACTCTCG ATGTCCGTGT TCGTGGTCAC TGGCTCATCC CCATGTCCAT CCTCTCCCGC
      301 CTCACAATCC TCTGCGCCAT CCTCCGTCAT GTCCACCTCC TCATCCACAT AGCTCTCACC
      361 GGCGAGCTAC AAGACCTAAA CCCGCGCGCT TTTATCGTCG ACCAACTCTC CGCCGGCCTT
      421 CCTCTCATGC GCTACATCGC CCCCGACAGC CCAATCCTCT TCTACTGCCA TTTCCCCGAC
      481 CTTCTTCTTG CGCAGGGTCG CGAATCT--- GCCCTGAAGC GCCTGTATCG TCGCCCGTTC
      541 GATTGGCTTG AAGAATGGAC TATGGGCTTC GCGAGCGCTG TGGCAGTAAA CTCGGGTTTC
      601 ACAAAGGGTG TTGTGAACCA GACGTGGCCC AATCTCAAGA AGCGCACCGA CACCAAAGTG
      661 GTGTATCCTT GTGTCGACAC TGGGGTCAAG GAAAAGGAAG ATGCTGGTAA TGATGGGGAC
      721 ATTCCTTTCA AGGGCGAGAA GATCATCTTG AGCATCAACC GTTTTGAGAG GAAGAAGGAT
      781 ATTGGACTTG CGATCAAGGC TTTCGCTGCT ATTCCTGAAG CTGAGCGCAA GGGCTGCCGT
      841 CTCATTTTAG CAG-GTAAAC TACACACAA- ---GCCCCAT TCTTTGCA-G CGATACTAAT
      901 CAATTCATAG -GCGGATATG ATCCTCGAGT TTCTGAAAAC GTCCAATACC ATGCCGAACT
      961 GGAAGCCCTC GCCTCCTCCC ACGGTCTCGA GCACCTCACC ACCAAGACTC TCATCACCGC
     1021 TCTGTCCGCG CCCACATCCG TCCCCGTCCT CTTCCTCCTC TCGATCCCCA ACTCTCTCAA
     1081 AGCTACACTT CTTCGTTCCG CGCGTGTTCT TCTCTACACG CCCAAAAACG AGCATTTCGG
     1141 CATCGTTCCT CTCGAAGCTA TGCTCGCACG GACACCTGTT CTGGCCGCCA ACTCAGGCGG
     1201 TCCTGTCGAG ACGATCGTGG ACGGTGAAAC AGGATGGTTG CGATCTCCAG ACGATGTAGA
     1261 TGAGTGGGCC AAGGTCGTGC GTCTTGCGCT GGAACTTGGT GATGATCAGA TCAAGTCTAT
     1321 GGGAGATAGA AGCGAAGCAA GAGTCAAGGA TATGTTTGGA CGGGCGCAGA TGGCCAGCCG
     1381 ATTCAACGAA ATTTTGGATG ACATTGTTG- --AAAAGAAG GCTTC---AT CCTCCGTGCG
     1441 CACTGTTGTC AATGTCGCAG CGGTCTTTGG TTTGGGTCTT TTGGGTTTGG TAGCTTCAGC
     1501 ACTTATTGCT CGTAT-GGGA AAG--CAAGC TGAGCCATCG GAATTTT--- CAGTTTAA--
     1561 ---------- ---------- ---------- ---------- ---------- ----------
     1621 ---------- ---------- ---------- ---------- ---------- ----------
     1681 ---------- ---------- ---------- ---------- ---------- ----------
     1741 ---------- ---------- ---------- ---------- ---------- ----------
     1801 ---------- ---------- ---------- ---------- ---------- ----------
     1861 --------
//
LOCUS       augustus-contig00366-abinit-gene-0.71-mRNA-1 (genomic sequence): 1522 residues       1868 bp
DEFINITION  augustus-contig00366-abinit-gene-0.71-mRNA-1 (genomic sequence): 1522 residues     1868 bp
TITLE       augustus-contig00366-abinit-gene-0.71-mRNA-1 (genomic sequence): 1522 residues
ORIGIN

        1 ATGGCTTCAG ACGCCAAAGA TAAAGACTCC ATCGTCTTCT TCCATCCTGA TCTTGGCATT
       61 GGAGGTGCTG AGCGTCTCGT CGTCGATGCT GCGGTCGGCT TGCAGGAGAG GGGACATCGG
      121 GTCGTGATAT TTACGAATCA CTGCGATCCG AAACATTGCT TCGATGAGTG TCGTGATG-G
      181 TA-ATGATCC CA-------- AGACTTTTGT AT--ATGAGT TGACTAACAG C----ACTAG
      241 -GAACCCTAG ATGTTCGTGT TCGCGGCCAC TGGCTGGTCC CAATGTCTAT CCTCTCACGC
      301 CTCACAATCC TCTGCGCCAT CCTTCGCCAT GTCCATCTTC TCATCCACAT TGCTCTCAGC
      361 GGCGAACTAC AAGCCCTACG ACCCCGCGCC TTTATCGTCG ATCAGCTCTC CGCAGGCCTG
      421 CCTCTAATGC GCTACATCGC TCCATCCTCG CCAATCCTCT TCTACTGCCA CTTCCCCGAT
      481 CTTCTCCTCG CGCAGGGCCG CGAATCTTCT GCCCTCAAGC GCTTGTACCG ACGTCCGTTT
      541 GATTGGCTCG AGGAATGGAC CATGGGATTT GCGAGCGCTG TGGCTGTGAA TTCGGGTTTC
      601 ACAAAGGGCG TGGTTAACAA TACGTGGCCG AATCTGAAGA AGCGCACGGA AACGAAGGTG
      661 GTGTATCCTT GTGTGGATAC AGAAGTCAGG GCGAAAGAGG ATGTTGGCAG TGATGGTGAT
      721 GTTCCGTTCA ACGGGGAGAA GATCATTCTC AGTATCAACC GTTTTGAGAG GAAGAAGAAT
      781 ATTGGTCTTG CGATCAAGGC CTTTGCTGCA ATTCCTGAAG CTGAGCGCAA GGGCTGCAGG
      841 CTCATTCTTG CAG-GTATGA CAGACATGA- ---GCCCTTG ACCCGAAA-G TAGTACTAAC
      901 TTATCATTAG -GCGGCTACG ATCCTCGCGT CGCTGAGAAT GTCCAATATC ACTCTGAACT
      961 CGAGACTCTC GCCTCTTCCC ACGGTCTCGA ACACCTCACC ACAAAGACCC TCATTACCGC
     1021 TCTATCTGCG CCTGCAACCG TTCCCGTTCT CTTCCTCCTC TCGATCCCCA ACTCCCTCAA
     1081 GGCATCGCTC CTCCGCTCCG CACGCATTCT TCTGTACACA CCCGCTAACG AACATTTCGG
     1141 CATCGTACCC CTAGAAGCCA TGCTCGCTCG TACACCAGTC CTAGCTGCCG ACTCAGGTGG
     1201 CCCCGTAGAA ACAATCGTTG ATGGCGAGAC GGGATGGCTG CGATCGCCCA AGGACGTAGA
     1261 TTCCTGGGCT GATGTCGTGC GCAGTGCGCT GAAACTTAGC GACGCCGAGG TGCAGAAGAT
     1321 GGGCGACAAG GGCGCCGCGA GAGTGAAGGA GTTGTTTGGG CGAGAGCAGA TGGCCAAGCG
     1381 CTTTGATGAG ATCCTAGTTG ACATCGTCG- --GCAAGAAG CCCCCCGTCT CTGCCATGCG
     1441 AACAGTCGTC AACGCTGCTG GAGTCTTGGT CGTATGTGTT TTGGGACTGG TGGTTTCAGC
     1501 GCTTCTTGCT AGCAGAAAGG AAG---AGGT AG---TATCG GAATTTG--- CCGTTTAG--
     1561 ---------- ---------- ---------- ---------- ---------- ----------
     1621 ---------- ---------- ---------- ---------- ---------- ----------
     1681 ---------- ---------- ---------- ---------- ---------- ----------
     1741 ---------- ---------- ---------- ---------- ---------- ----------
     1801 ---------- ---------- ---------- ---------- ---------- ----------
     1861 --------
//
LOCUS       FVEG_08082       653 bp
DEFINITION  FVEG_08082     653 bp
TITLE       FVEG_08082
ORIGIN

        1 ATGGCGGCTA AGAAGAACGT CCGCGATATC ACCCCCTCGG CCGCTGCTAC CACTCAGGCC
       61 AGCACCACCA GCGCTGGTTC AGTTCCTCCT CAGCCTCAGC ---CCAAGCC CGTTGCCATC
      121 GCCAAGAACG AAACCAAGGG CGAAGTTCAG TGGGACAAGG TAGCCCAGAA CCTCTACAAT
      181 CACTACGTCA ACAACACTCC TCAGCGCATC AAGTTGGTTG ATGCTTTTAT GGCCTTCCTT
      241 GTTGTCGTTG GTGTTCTCCA ATTCATCAAC TGCGCCCTCG CTGGCACCTT C-GTGCGTCT
      301 TTCTCCGTGG ATATGCAGTC TTTTATCGAT TGCTAATGCT -TCTTAG-CC CTTCAACGCT
      361 TTCCTGTCCG GCTTCTGTGT GACAGTTGGG CAGTTCGTCT TGACTG-GTA TGTTACGACG
      421 ACCGGCGACC -------TCG AAAGGTTATG GCTAACAATA CC----CAGC TTCGCTACGA
      481 CTTCAAACAA ATGAGGCTGT CAAGAATGAT TGTCCTTCAG -TATCCCCCG AAAG-GTTTG
      541 TCGAACTCGG GTTAATAAAG GAGACCCAAC ACTAACCTTC TCTAG-AGCT TTCGCCGACT
      601 ACATCGTCTG CAGCTTGATC CTGCATTTCT TCGCCATCAA CTTCATTAAC TAG
//
LOCUS       FOXG_01713       653 bp
DEFINITION  FOXG_01713     653 bp
TITLE       FOXG_01713
ORIGIN

        1 ATGGCGGCTA AGAAGAACGT CCGCGATATC ACCCCCTCGG CCGCTGCTAC CACTCAGGCC
       61 AGCACCACCA GCGCTGGTTC AGTTCCTCCT CAGCCTCAGC ---CCAAGCC CGTGGCTATC
      121 GCCAAGAACG AAATTAAGGG CGAAGTTCAG TGGGACAAGG TAGTCCAGAA CCTCTACAAT
      181 CACTACGTCA ACAATACTCC TCAGCGCATC AAGTTGGTTG ATGCTTTTAT GGTCTTCCTT
      241 GTTGTCGTTG GTGTTCTCCA ATTCATCAAC TGCGCCCTCG CTGGCACCTT C-GTGCGTCT
      301 CTCTCAGTGG ATCTGTAATC GTTTATTGAT TGCTAATGCT -TCTTAG-CC CTTCAACGCT
      361 TTCCTGTCCG GCTTCTGTGT GACAGTTGGG CAGTTCGTCT TGACTG-GTA TGTTACGACG
      421 ACCAACGACC -------TCG AAAGACTATG GCTAACGATA CC----CAG- CTTCGCTACG
      481 ACTTCAAACA AATGAGGCTG TCAAGAACGA TTGCCCCTCA GTATCCCCCG AAAG-GTTTG
      541 TCGAACTCGA CTT--TAAAG GAGACCCAAC ACTAACCTTC TCCAG-AGCT TTCGCCGACT
      601 ACATCGTCTG CAGCTTGATC CTGCATTTCT TCGCCATCAA CTTCATTAAC TAG
//
LOCUS       FGSG_07091       651 bp
DEFINITION  FGSG_07091     651 bp
TITLE       FGSG_07091
ORIGIN

        1 ATGGCACCAA AGAAGAACGC TCGCGACACC ACCTCCGCGA CTGCTGCCAC CTCCCAGGCC
       61 AGTACTAGCA CCACTGCGCC TATCCCTCTT ACACCTGAGC AGACCAAGCC TGCTGTTCCC
      121 AAGAAGAGCG ATGCTAGGGC CGATGTTCAG TGGGACCGTA TTCCTCAGAC TATCTACAAT
      181 CACTACATCA ATGAAACTCC CCAACGCATC ATGCTGCTTG ACGTCTTTCT GGTGTACCTG
      241 GTCGTTGTGG GTGCAATTCA GTTCGTCAAC TGTGCCATCG CCGGCACTTT C-GTACGTAT
      301 --CAAAGAAC ACCTGCGCAG GCTTGCGGAT -ACTGATACT CTTTTAG-CC CTTCAACGCT
      361 TTCCTGTCTG GTTTCTGTGT GACGGTAGCA CA-GTTCGTC TTCACAGGTA AGTTTCCATG
      421 GCGAATAGTT ---------- CGAGACTACG GATATTGACA TGACAACAG- TTGGCTTGCG
      481 ACTCCAGACA AACGAGGCGG TTCCTACTGA ---------- ---------- ----------
      541 ---------- ---------- ---------- ---------- ---------- ----------
      601 ---------- ---------- ---------- ---------- ---------- -
//
LOCUS       augustus-contig00367-abinit-gene-0.88-mRNA-1 (genomic sequence): 635 residues       653 bp
DEFINITION  augustus-contig00367-abinit-gene-0.88-mRNA-1 (genomic sequence): 635 residues     653 bp
TITLE       augustus-contig00367-abinit-gene-0.88-mRNA-1 (genomic sequence): 635 residues
ORIGIN

        1 ATGGCGGCTA AGAAGAATGT CCGCGATATC ACCCCCTCGG CCGCTGCTAC CACTCAGGCC
       61 AGCACCACCA GCGCTGGTTC AGTTCCTCCT CAGACTCAAC ---CCAAGCC CGTCGCTATC
      121 GCCAAGAACG AAATCAAGGG CGAAGTTCAG TGGGACAAGT TAGTCCAGAA CCTCTACAAT
      181 CACTACGTCA ACAATACTCC TCAGCGCATC AAGTTGGTTG ATGCTTTTAT GGTCTTCCTT
      241 GTTGTCGTTG GTGTTCTCCA ATTCATCAAC TGCGCCCTCG CTGGCACCTT C-GTGCGTCT
      301 TTCTCTGTGA ATCTGCAATA GTTTATTGAT TGCTAATGTT -TCTTAG-CC CTTCAACGCT
      361 TTCCTCTCCG GCTTCTGTGT GACAGTTGGG CAGTTCGTCT TGACTG-GTA TGTTACGACG
      421 ACAGACGACC GACCACGTCG AAAGATTATG GCTAATGATA TC----CAG- CTTCGCTACG
      481 ACTTCAAACA AACGAGGCTG TCAAGAACGA TTGCCCTTCA GTATCCCCTG AAAG-GTTTG
      541 TCGAACTCGT GTT----TAT AAGGTCCAAT ACTGACCCTC TTCAG-AGCT TTCGCCGACT
      601 ACATCGTCTG CAGCTTGATC CTGCATTTCT TCGCCATTAA CTTCATTAAC TAG
//
LOCUS       FVEG_00679       1383 bp
DEFINITION  FVEG_00679     1383 bp
TITLE       FVEG_00679
ORIGIN

        1 CACCTCCAAA CCCTCAAAAA TGCCCATGGA CGAACGCGAG CTTGGGCAGC GCATCAAGGC
       61 GCTGACAAAG TGTGTAGCTG CGAATGAGCC CCCCGAGAAT GCCATCAAGT TGCTCGAGAC
      121 ATTGAAGAAG GATGCTTCTC CCACGGAAGA GATGCTACGG -GTACGTACG CGGTTCAGGA
      181 AGCGATAGAG AGAGCGCTTT TATGCGCGCG GTTTGAATAT ATACACGCCT TTGTTGGTTT
      241 GCGCAAATGC ATGGTCGCAT TTCTCGCCTT TCTTTCGT-- --CAACACTG CGGCCTTGGC
      301 GGGTCTATCG GATATTGCAC TCTTGATTCC ACAGGGACTG TGCTGATACT GAGATCTTCG
      361 TCATAG-GCT ACAAGAGCCG GCGTTTTTGT CGGCAAACTT CGTTCAAATT CCAACAAGGA
      421 CATCGCCCGT GCCGCCGCCG AACTCGTCAA CAAGTGGAAG AAGCTGGTCG AACAGGAAAA
      481 ACACTCGAAA TTACAACGTG CAAAGGTCGG ATCAGGATCC CCAGCCCCAG CTCCATCATC
      541 AGCGCCCGCG TCATCTCCTG TACCCCCTCC TCCATCATCA GCCGGTGCCT CTGGGGCCAA
      601 GTACAAGGGC GACATCGAGA AGCGAAAATA CGAGACCGAC AACGTGAACG TCAAGCGCAC
      661 CGATTCTAAT GTTCGAAACT CATGCATTGG GCTTATCTAC AATGGCCTCG CCTATCGATC
      721 AACGGCAACC GAGACCGACG TCATTACTAG AGCCGTCGCT GTT---GAGC ATGCCGCTTA
      781 TACCAAATTC A--AAGGAGA AACGCCCGAT TACAAGAAGA AGATCCGATC ACTCTTCACC
      841 AACCTGAAGA ACAAGTCCAA TCGGGAGCTT GGGCGTAGCG TCTTGTCTGG TGAGATCACT
      901 GCGGAGAAGT TTGTTGTCAT GACCGACGAC GAGCTCAAGA GCGAGGAGCA GCGCAAGAAG
      961 GAGCTTGAAC TAGAAAAGGA GAACATGAAG AAGGCCCAAG TCCCGATGGC TGAGAAGAGT
     1021 ATCAGTGAGA GTCTGGAGTG TGGTCGTTGT AAGAAGAAGC AGGTCAGCTA CACGCAGGCG
     1081 CAGACCCGAG CTGCTGATGA ACCTATGACA ACTTTCTGCG AATGCATGGC GTGCGGGCAC
     1141 CGATGGAAG- GTAAGTCTCG TCACTTCCAA CAAAGGTTTG GTGACGTAAC TAACGCGTGA
     1201 TACCTCAG-T TTTCTTAATA ATATACACGG AGTCTGGAGG ATCAGGATGC GACAATGCTA
     1261 AACTAGACTA ACACTTAGGT AACTTCTGCC TATCAGATTC ATAAAGATCT TTCAAGTTCT
     1321 ACAAGTTGCT GGCCTAATTA ACTTCACCTT TATATACCCC ATTAATAAAA TTCATTGTAA
     1381 TTG
//
LOCUS       FOXG_03363       1381 bp
DEFINITION  FOXG_03363     1381 bp
TITLE       FOXG_03363
ORIGIN

        1 ---------- ---------- ---------- ---------- ---------- ----------
       61 ---------- ---------- ---------- ---------- ---------- ----------
      121 ---------- ---------- ---------- ---------- ---------- ----------
      181 ---------- ---------- ---------- ---------- ---------- ----------
      241 ---------- ---------- ---------- ---------- ---------- ----------
      301 ---------- ---------- ---------- ---------- ---------- ----------
      361 ---------- ---------- ---------- ---------- ---------- ----------
      421 ---------- ---------- ---------- ---------- ---------- ----------
      481 ---------- ---------- ---------- ---------- ---------- ----------
      541 ---------- ---------- ---------- ---------- ---------- ----------
      601 ---------- ---------- ---------- ---------- ---------- ----------
      661 ---------- ---------- ---------- ---------- ---------- ----------
      721 ---------- -----ATGTT GCTCT-GTAG GAGTCCCAAA A------TTG ATGCGCCTCT
      781 TCCAAACTAA -------CAG ACTCCAG-TC TGCCCCCATT GCGCAAACAT CCTCACCGTC
      841 TCCCTCACAA ATACACGAAC CAACCGTCTC GAATGCCGAA CTTGCCCTTT CGAACATCAC
      901 ATCACCGAGC CCGTCTTTTC G-----CGAC GGATGTACGA GCGTGT---- ---CGAGAAG
      961 GAGGATGTCT TTG-----GC GGTCCTGGCG ----CCTGGG AC---AATGC GCAAAAGGGT
     1021 CGTGTTCAGT GTCCCAA--- CGAAGGGTGC GAGGGAGATG AGGCAGCATT CTTCCAGGTC
     1081 CAGATTCGTA GTGCTGATGA GCCCATGACG AGTTTTTACA AGTGCATGAC CTGTGGTCAC
     1141 CGGTGGAGAG AAAACTGA-- ---------- ---------- ---------- ----------
     1201 ---------- ---------- ---------- ---------- ---------- ----------
     1261 ---------- ---------- ---------- ---------- ---------- ----------
     1321 ---------- ---------- ---------- ---------- ---------- ----------
     1381 -
//
LOCUS       FGSG_08551       1381 bp
DEFINITION  FGSG_08551     1381 bp
TITLE       FGSG_08551
ORIGIN

        1 ---------- ---------- ---------- ---------- ---------- ----------
       61 ---------- ---------- ---------- ---------- ---------- ----------
      121 ---------- ---------- ---------- ---------- ---------- ----------
      181 ---------- ---------- ---------- ---------- ---------- ----------
      241 ---------- ---------- ---------- ---------- ---------- ----------
      301 ---------- ---------- ---------- ---------- ---------- ----------
      361 ---------- ---------- ---------- ---------- ---------- ----------
      421 ---------- ---------- ---------- ---------- ---------- ----------
      481 ---------- ---------- ---------- ---------- ---------- ----------
      541 ---------- ---------- ---------- ---------- ---------- ----------
      601 ---------- ---------- ---------- ---------- ---------- ----------
      661 ---------- ---------- ---------- ---------- ---------- ----------
      721 ---------- -----ATGTT GCTAT-GTAA GACTCCCCAA CCCCAATTCG ATATTCACGT
      781 TCTGAGCTGA TCAACGCCAA CCTCCAG-TC TGCCCCCATT GCGCAAACAT CCTCACCGTC
      841 TCCCTCACAA GCACGCGGAC CAACCGACTC GAGTGCCGTA CCTGCCCTTT CGAACACCAC
      901 ATTACCGAGC CTGTCTTTTC G-----CGAC GATTGTACGA GCGTGT---- ---CGAGAGG
      961 GAAGATGTCT TTG-----GT GGTCCCGGCG ----CCTGGG AC---AATGC GCAGAAGGGT
     1021 CCTGCTCAGT GCCCTGC--- TGATGGATGT GATGGCGAAG AGGCTGCCTT CTTCCAGGTC
     1081 CAGATTCGCA GTGCTGATGA GCCTATGACA AGCTTTTTCA AGTGCATGTC CTGCGGCCAC
     1141 CGATGGAGAG AAAACTAG-- ---------- ---------- ---------- ----------
     1201 ---------- ---------- ---------- ---------- ---------- ----------
     1261 ---------- ---------- ---------- ---------- ---------- ----------
     1321 ---------- ---------- ---------- ---------- ---------- ----------
     1381 -
//
LOCUS       genemark-contig00399-abinit-gene-0.76-mRNA-1 (genomic sequence): 1190 residues       1383 bp
DEFINITION  genemark-contig00399-abinit-gene-0.76-mRNA-1 (genomic sequence): 1190 residues     1383 bp
TITLE       genemark-contig00399-abinit-gene-0.76-mRNA-1 (genomic sequence): 1190 residues
ORIGIN

        1 ---------- ---------A TGCCCATGGA CGAACGCGAG CTTGGGCAGC GCATTAAGGC
       61 GCTGACAAAA TGTGTTGCTG CGAATGAGCC CCCGGAGAAC GCCATCAAGT TGCTCGAGAC
      121 ACTGAAGAAG GATGCTTCTC CCACTGAAGA GATGCTTCGG -GTACGTACG CGGTTCAGGA
      181 AGCGATAGAG AGAGCGCTTT TTTGCGCGCG TTTTGAATAT ATACACGTCT TGGTTGGTCT
      241 GCACAAATGC ATGGTCGCAT TTCTCGCATT TCTTTCTTTC TACAAATTTT CGACCTCAGC
      301 GGATCTATCG GATATTGCAC TCTTGATTCC ACATGGGCTT TGCTAATGCC GAGATCTTCG
      361 TCATAG-GCT ACAAGAGCCG GTGTTTTTGT CGGCAAACTT AGGTCAAATT CCAACAAGGA
      421 TATCGCCCGT GCCGCCGCCG AACTCGTCAA CAAGTGGAAG AAGTTGGTCG AACAGGAAAA
      481 GCACTCGAAG CTACAACGTG CAAAGGTCGG CTCAGGATCT CCAGCCCCAG CTCCATCATC
      541 AGCGCCCGCA TCATCTCCTG CTCCTCCTCC TCCATCATCA GCCGGTGCCT CTGGGGCCAA
      601 GTACAAGGGC GACATCGAGA AGCGAAAATA CGAGACGGAC AACGTGAACG TCAAGCGCAC
      661 CGATTCTAGC GTTCGAAACT CATGCATTGG GCTCATCTAC AATGGCCTCG CCTATCGATC
      721 AACGGAAACC GAGACCGACG TCATTACTAG AGCCGTCGCT GTT---GAGC ATGCCGCGTA
      781 TACCAAATTC A--AAGGGGA AACGCCCGAC TACAAGAAGA AGATCCGGTC ACTTTTCACC
      841 AACCTCAAGA ACAAGTCCAA TCGGGAACTC GGGCGCAGCG TCTTGTCCGG TGAGATCACG
      901 GCCGAGAAAT TTGTTGTCAT GACCGACGAC GAGCTCAAGA GCGAGGAGCA GCGCAAGAAG
      961 GAGCTTGAAC TAGAAAAGGA GAACATGAAG AAGGCCCAGG TCCCGATGGC TGAGAAGAGT
     1021 ATCAGCGAGA GTCTTGAGTG TGGTCGTTGT AAGAAGAAGC AGGTCAGCTA CACGCAGGCG
     1081 CAGACCCGAG CTGCTGATGA ACCTATGACA ACTTTCTGCG AATGCATGGC GTGCGGGCAC
     1141 CGATGGAAG- GTAAGTCTTG TCACCCTCAA CTGAAATTTG GCGACGTAAC TAACGCGGGA
     1201 TACCTCAG-T TTTCTTAA-- ---------- ---------- ---------- ----------
     1261 ---------- ---------- ---------- ---------- ---------- ----------
     1321 ---------- ---------- ---------- ---------- ---------- ----------
     1381 ---
//
LOCUS       FOXG_02072       3792 bp
DEFINITION  FOXG_02072     3792 bp
TITLE       FOXG_02072
ORIGIN

        1 ATGTATATCA AGCAAATCAT CATCCAGGGC TTTAAAAG-G TATGTGGATT GACATCATTG
       61 ---CTGCCCT CGCATTCACC CAACA-ATCC GG--TTCATT GCTAATACTG CCAATAG-CT
      121 ACAAGGACCA GACTGTAATC GAACCGTTTT CCCCAAAGAC CAATGTGATT GTCGGTCGCA
      181 ATGGCTCCGG AAAAAGTAAC TTCTTCGCCG CCATTCGCTT CGTTTTGAGC GATGCGTATA
      241 CACAAATGAG TCGCGAAGAG CGGCAAGGCC TTCTCCACGA GGGCTCAGGC TCAGCCGTTA
      301 TGTCGGCTTA CGTGGAGATC ATCTTCGACA ACAGCGACGA CCGATTTCCA ACTGGCAACA
      361 AAGATGTTAT TCTACGCCGC ACAATCGGCC TGAAGAAAGA CGAATACTCT GTCGATCGAA
      421 AAGTTGTAAC CAAGGCCGAT GTCATGAATC TGCTTGAAGC GGCCGGATTT TCACGATCAA
      481 ACCCCTACTA CATCGTACCT CAGGGACGAG TCACCGCCTT GACCAACATG AAAGAGTCCG
      541 ACAGGCTCAA CTTATTAAAA GAGGTAGCGG GAACACAAGT GTACGAAACG CGTCGCGCAG
      601 AGTCGCTCAA GATTATGCAC GAGACCAATA ACAAGAGAGA AAAGATCGAT GAACTGCTGG
      661 AATACATCAA GGAAAGGCTT AGCGAACTCG AGGAAGAAAA GGAAGAACTC AGAGCGTTCC
      721 AGGACAAGGA CAGAGAGAGA CGGTGCCTCG AATATGCCTA CTACCACAAC ATCCAGCTCG
      781 GGATTCAAGC AAACCTGGAC GAGCTTGATA ACGTCCGGCA AGACGGAATT GATAGTTCTG
      841 ATACCAACCG AGCAGAGTAC ACTGAGGGCG AGAAGGCGAT GTCAAGGCTT GATTCAGAAA
      901 TACACAAGCT GCAGAGAGAA ATGGAGCTCC TGCAGATCGA AAGGCGACAA GTCGAGGAAG
      961 ATCGGCGCGA CGGCGCGAAA GCCTTGGCCA AGGCTGAGAT GAAGGTTAAG AACTTGAGAG
     1021 AAGGTCAATC TGCACAGGAA CAAGCCCGAG CACAACATGC AGCTGAACTT GAGTCCGTGC
     1081 AGAATGAGAT CGCATCCAAG GAACAGCAGC TTTCAACCAT TAATCCAGCC TATAACCAAA
     1141 AAAAGCAGGA GGAAGACGAA ATCCGACGAC AACTTGATCA TGCTGAAGCC ACACGTAACC
     1201 GCTTGTTTGC CAAACAGAGC CGAGGTTCCC AGTTCAGAAA CAAGTCTGAG CGTGACACAT
     1261 GGTTGCGGAA AGAGATACAA GAACTCGAAC TCAACATAAG CACTCAAAAA GCCAACAAGA
     1321 TTGACGCAGA TGAAGAAGTT GAAAGGGTCC GCGAATCAAT AGCACAGGCA GAGCAAGACG
     1381 TTGCTGACTT ACGGAATCGT TTGGCCAACT TCAGTGGCGA GAAAACAGCC CTTGAAGAGG
     1441 AGGTTGCCAA GGCCCGCGAC ATTATAGACA AGCTTAACGA TGAACGAAAG TTAGTTCGTC
     1501 GTGAGGATGA CAAACTCAAC TCAGTTATAG CCAATGCTCG GCAGGAGAAG GAGACAGCTG
     1561 AACGTGAGTT GGCTCACGCA ATGGATGGAT CGACTGCACG TGGTCTGGCG ACGATCCGAC
     1621 GATTGAAGCA AGAGCGAGAT ATCCCCGGAG CATATGGGAC ATTGGCTGAA CTGCTTGAAG
     1681 TTAGTGATGC TTACAGACTT CCCGTTGAGC AGATTGCCGG CGCAAGTCTG TTCCACTATG
     1741 TCGTTAACAA CGCAGATACA GCCACTTATC TCGCAGACAC CCTATACAGA CAACAGGGAG
     1801 GCCGAGTTAC ATTCATGCCT CTCGCCCAAC TACGGCCCCG GCAAATTAAG CTTCCCAGGT
     1861 CTAATGATGC CGTACCTCTC TTAAGCAAGA TCAACTACAA CGAAGAGTAC GAGAAGGCGT
     1921 TCCAGCAGGT CTTTGGAAAA GCTGTCGTAT GTCCAAACCT TACAGTAGCA AGCCAATATG
     1981 CAAGAAGCCA CGGCGTCGAC GGCATCACTC CGGAAGGTGA CACAACCAAC AAGAGGGGTG
     2041 CTATGACAGG TGGATATATC GACCCTCGAA AGTCGCGCTT ACACGCCGTA CAAGCCGTGA
     2101 ATAAATGGAG GGATGAATAC GAAAGGTTGT TAGCGCAATC TCGTGATATC CGAAAACAGA
     2161 CAGAACTCAA GGACCAGGAG ATCACAGCTG CGATGTCAGA CCTACAAAAG GCCAACGAAA
     2221 GACTAAGACA GGCTGTCGAC GGGTTTGAAC CACTGAAGCA TGAACTGATT AATAAGTCAA
     2281 AGCATCTGGA GAAAGAGCTG AGCCACCTCG ATGCCGCCAT CAAACGTCGA GATGCAGTCG
     2341 AGAAGAACAT GAACAGCTTC TTGGAGGATC TTGCCGCACA TGAGGCCGAA CTTCGATCTG
     2401 ATTTTAAGAA AACCCTGACC GCCGCTGAAG AACGCCAGCT GGAGGAACTC GGGACAAGCA
     2461 CCCAGGAGCT CCAAAAGCAG TGGAATGAAC TCAGCCGAGC CCGGCGTGAT CTGGAAAGGC
     2521 AAAAGCAACT TCTTGAAGTG GACCTTCGCC AAAACCTGCA AATGAAGCTT GATCAACTCA
     2581 ACAGCCAGGC TTTTGAGGAC TCGAC---TG GATCCTCGGG CGGTGGGTTG AAAGATGCCC
     2641 AAAGGGAACT CAAGAAGGCG CAAAAAGCAC AGAAAGCTGT TGAGGCAAGC CTCCAGGAAC
     2701 TTGAAACCAA AATGGATAAT ACACAAGCGC GGCTCGAGGA ACTGGCAAAT GAGAAGGCTC
     2761 AACTAGAGCA AGCGCAGAGT GAGATATCCG CGAGGATCGA GAGACAGCAG AAGAAGATGG
     2821 ACAAGAGTCT CCGAAAGAAA GCCGTTCTGT CAACACAAGC AGCCGAATGT GCACAGACTA
     2881 TTCGCGACCT AGGTGTGCTT CCCGAAGAAG CCTTCGACAA GTATGAAAAC ATGGACCCTA
     2941 ATCAA-GTAA GTTTTGTACT ACTTAAACCC AATGAGAAGT GAC--TAACG TGTTGGCAG-
     3001 GTCTCAACCA AGATCAAGAA AGTGAATGAA GCACTGAAGA AATACAAGCA CGTGAACAAG
     3061 AAAGCCTTTG AACAGTACAA CAACTTCACA ACTCAACAAG ATCAGCTTAT GAAACGACGT
     3121 AAAGAGTTGG ATGACTCTCA GGAGTCAATT GAGGTACTCG TTGAGCATCT CGACCGCCGA
     3181 AAAGACGAGG CAATTGAGCG GACGTTTAAA CAGGTTTCCA AGGAATTCAC AACTATCTTT
     3241 GGTAAGTTGG TGCCTGCCGG CCATGGCCGC CTGCTCATTC AACGACGGGC GGATCGTCGT
     3301 CAAGAACCCG TCGACGAATC AGACGGAGAG GCACGCGGTG ---TTGAAAA CTACACTGGT
     3361 GTTGGCATCA GTGTTTCATT CAACTCAAAA CACCTCGATG AGCAGCAGAA GATCCAGCAA
     3421 CTCAGCGGTG GTCAGAAGA- GTAAGGCATA TTA----TTC CCTTTGCTGT GTCCAACTAC
     3481 TAACAGGAGC AG-GTTTATG TGCCCTTTGC CTTATATTCG CCCTCCAGGC TACGGAGAGC
     3541 AGTCCCATGG TGATTTTTGA CGAGGTGGAT GCCAATCTGG ATGCCCAATA TCGTACAGCT
     3601 GTTGCGGCCC TCCTTGAGTC CATCTCTAAG GAAATTGGTA CTCAGTTCAT TTGCACCACA
     3661 TTCCGACCTG AGATTGTGCA TGTCGCCGAC AGATGTTATG GTGTGACGTT CCGTAACAAG
     3721 ACCAGTTCAA TCGACTGTGT CAGCACGGAG CAGGCTCTTG AGTTCGTAGA GGGTCAAGCG
     3781 AAGCCTACTT GA
//
LOCUS       FGSG_06754       3792 bp
DEFINITION  FGSG_06754     3792 bp
TITLE       FGSG_06754
ORIGIN

        1 ATGTATATCA AGCAAATTAT CATCCAGGGC TTTAAAAG-G TACGGTCACT AACATCGCTG
       61 TAGCTAGCAT TGGGCTTCCC CTCCACGCCC AATATTCAAT GCTAACGCTG CAA-CAG-CT
      121 ACAAGGACCA AACAGTCATC GAGCCCTTTT CTTCAAAGAC CAATGTCATT GTCGGTCGCA
      181 ACGGTTCGGG AAAAAGTAAT TTCTTCGCAG CCATCCGGTT TGTTCTCAGC GATGCATACA
      241 CCCAGATGAG TCGCGAGGAG CGGCAGGGTC TTCTCCACGA AGGCTCAGGC TCTGCCGTCA
      301 TGTCTGCATA CGTCGAGATC ATTTTCGATA ATAGCGACGA CCGATTCCCG ACCGGAAACA
      361 AGGAGGTTAT CTTGCGCCGC ACCATCGGTC TGAAAAAGGA CGAATACTCA GTGGACCGCA
      421 AGGTGGTGAC CAAGGCCGAT GTCATGAACC TACTTGAAGC TGCTGGATTC TCGCGATCAA
      481 ATCCGTACTA CATCGTGCCA CAGGGACGAG TTACCGCACT GACGAATATG AAAGAGTCCG
      541 ACAGGCTCAA TTTATTGAAG GAGGTAGCGG GAACACAAGT GTACGAGACA CGTCGTGCAG
      601 AATCACTGAA AATTATGAAC GAGACAAACA ATAAGAGAGA AAAGATCGAT GAGCTTCTGG
      661 TGTACATCAA AGAAAGACTC AACGAGCTGG AGGAAGAAAA GGAAGAGCTC AGAGGGTTCC
      721 AGGACAAGGA CAGGGAGAGA CGATGCCTCG AATACGCATA CTACCACAAC ATACAGCTCA
      781 ACGTCCAATC TGCCCTCGAG GAGCTCGATA ATGCGCGACA AGATGGCATC GATAGTTCCG
      841 ACACCAACAG AGCAGAGTTC TCGCAGGGAG AAAAGGCGAT ATCAAGGCTT GACTCGGAGA
      901 TTCACAAGTT AGAGAGAGAG ATGGAGCTTC TACAGATCGA CCGACGACAA CTCGAGGAAG
      961 ATAGACGTGA CAGTGCCAAG AGTATGGCCA AAGCTGAGAT GAAGACCAAG AACTTGAAAG
     1021 AAGGCCAATC CGCCCAGGAA CAAGCCCGAG CTCAGCATGC AGCTGATCTT GAGTCCGTGC
     1081 AGAACGAGAT AGCATCAAAA GAGCAGCAGC TGTCCGTCAT TTTGCCAGCA TACAACGAGA
     1141 AAAAGCAGGA AGAGGACAAT GTTCGACGAC AACTCGACCA CGCCGAATCT ACACGCAACC
     1201 GTTTGTTCGC CAAACAGAGC CGTGGCTCTC AGTTCAGAAA CAAATCCGAG CGCGATGCAT
     1261 GGCTAAAGAA GGAAATCCAA GAACTTGAAC TCAATATCAG CACACAAAAA GCCAACAAGA
     1321 TTGACGCAGA TGAGGAAGTT CAGAGAGTTC ACGAATCAAT TGCCCAAGCA GAGCAAGAGG
     1381 TTGCCGAGCT GCGAAATCGT CTCGCCAACT TTAGTGCTGA GAGAGGAGCC CTTGAGGAGG
     1441 AGGCAACAAA GGCAGGTGAT GTTATCGACA AACTCAACGA TGAGCGAAAA CTTGTCAGAC
     1501 GTGAAGACGA CAAGCTTAAC TCAGTCATCG CCAATGCTCG CCAGGAGAAA GAGGCTGCTG
     1561 AGCGTGAACT GTCGCATACT ATGGACGGAG CAACTGCTCG TGGTTTAGCA ACAATCCGAC
     1621 GACTGAAGCA AGAGCGTGAT ATTCCTGGAG CATATGGAAC ACTGGCTGAA CTTCTCCAAG
     1681 TCAGTGATGC ATACAGGCTT CCTGTCGAGC AGATTGCCGG CGCAAGTCTC TTCCATTATA
     1741 TTGTCGACAA CGCAGACACT GCCACCTACC TCGCAGACAC TCTGTACAGA CAACAGGGAG
     1801 GTCGAGTTAC GTTCATGCCT CTTGCTCAGC TGCGGCCCAA GTCGATTAAC CTCCCTAGGT
     1861 CTAACGATGC GGTGCCCCTC CTTAGTAAGA TCTCATACGA TGAAGCGTAC GAGAAGGCTT
     1921 TCCAGCAAGT ATTTGGCAAG GTTGTTGTCT GCCCTAACCT GACTGTAGCA AGCCAATACG
     1981 CACGAAGCCA CGGCGTAGAC GGTATCACTG CTGAAGGTGA CACAACCAAC AAGAGGGGTG
     2041 CGATGACTGG TGGATACATC GATCCTCGCA AGTCTCGTTT GCAAGCTGTC CAGGCCGTGA
     2101 ACAAGTGGCG GGGTGAATAC GAGAGATTGC TGGCACAGTC CCGGGACATC CGACAACAGA
     2161 CAGAGCTGAA GGATCAAGAG ATTACAGCGG CCATGTCAGA ACTCCAGAAG GCCAGGGAGA
     2221 GACTACGACA AGCTGTTGAT GGGTTTGAGC CACTCAGACA TGAGCTGATG AACAAGTCGA
     2281 CACATCTGGA GAACGAGCGA GGCCATCTCG ACGCAGCTGT CAAACGCCGA GATGCTGTTG
     2341 AAAGTAACAT GAACAGTTTC TTGGAAGACC TTGCTGGCCA TGAGACTGAG CTCAAATCAG
     2401 ATTTTAAGAA GAATCTGACC TCGGCAGAAG AGCACCAGCT GGAAGAACTT GGCAACAGTA
     2461 TCCAAGAACT TCAGAAGGAA TGGAACGAGC TCAGCAGGGC TCGACGTGAC CTGGGACGGC
     2521 AGAAGCAGCT CCTCGAGGTT GACCTTCGCC AAAATCTGCA AATGAAGCTT GACCAGCTCA
     2581 ACAGTCAGGC CTTTGAGAAC TCGACCTCTG GTTCTTCAGC TGGTGGATTG AAGGAGGCCC
     2641 AAAGAGAACT TAAGAAGGCA CAGAAAGCGC AGAAAACCGT CGAGGCAAGT CTTCAGGAAG
     2701 TAGAAGCTAA GCTGGACGAC TCGCAAGCCC GATTAGAGCA ACTGGAGAAC GATAGAGCGC
     2761 AGCGGGAGCA GGCCCAACAA GAGATATCCG CAAGGATCGA GAAACAGCAG AAGAGAATGG
     2821 ACAAGAGTCT TCGAAGGAAA GCCGTCTTGA CAACACAAGC CGCCGAGTGT GCCCAGACCA
     2881 TTCGTGATCT TGGTGTGCTC CCCGAAGAAG CTTTTGACAA GTACGAGAAC ATGGATCCCA
     2941 AGACGGCAAG TTTT-CCCCG CCACGGGTTA GCGAAAGCGA ACACTAACAT GTCTTTAGGT
     3001 -GTCATCCAA GATCAAGCGG GTAAACGATG CACTAAAGAA GTACAAG-CA CGTCAACAAG
     3061 AAGGCCTTTG AACAGTACAA TAACTTTACG ACACAACAAG ACCAGCTTAT GAAGCGACGT
     3121 AAGGAGTTGG ACGAGTCCCA AGAATCCATC GAGGAACTCG TTGAGCATCT CGATCGCCGA
     3181 AAGGATGAAG CTATCGAGCG AACATTCAAG CAAGTTTCAA GAGAGTTTAC AACCATTTTC
     3241 GGCAAGCTTG TGCCTGCTGG TCACGGCCGC CTGCTGATCC AGCGACGGGC GGACCGTCGT
     3301 CAAGAACCTA CTGACGAATC TGATGGAGAG GCTCGAGGTG CTGTTGAAAA CTACACAGGT
     3361 GTCGGAATCA GTGTGTCATT CAACTCCAAG CACCTTGACG AGCAACAGAA AATCCAGCAG
     3421 CTCAGTGGTG GTCAGAAGA- GTAAGTTATC TCTC---ATT CTTATCCAAG ACTTAGCAAC
     3481 TAACATGCGC AG-GTTTGTG TGCCCTATGC CTTATCTTCG CTCTTCAGGC AACTGAGAGC
     3541 AGTCCTATGG TCATTTTCGA CGAGGTCGAC GCCAACTTAG ACGCCCAATA CCGAACAGCG
     3601 GTTGCAGCCC TGCTTGATTC CATCTCCAAC GAGATTGGTA CACAATTCAT CTGCACCACT
     3661 TTCCGACCTG AGATTGTGCA TGTCGCAGAC AGATGTTATG GTGTGACGTT CCGCAACAAG
     3721 ACCAGCTCGA TCGACTGCGT TAGCACCGAG CAAGCACTTG ACTTTGTTGA GGGTCAAGCG
     3781 AAGCCTGCTT AG
//
LOCUS       FVEG_05233       3796 bp
DEFINITION  FVEG_05233     3796 bp
TITLE       FVEG_05233
ORIGIN

        1 ATGTACATCA AGCAAATAAT CATCCAGGGC TTTAAAAG-G TATGTGCATT GGCATCACTG
       61 ---CCACCCT CGCGTTCACC TAACA-GTCC GG--TTCATT GCTAATACTG CCA-TAG-CT
      121 ACAAGGATCA GACTGTAATC GAACCGTTCT CCCCAAAGAC CAATGTGATT GTCGGTCGCA
      181 ATGGCTCCGG AAAAAGTAAC TTTTTCGCCG CTATTCGCTT CGTTTTGAGC GATGCGTATA
      241 CACAAATGAG TCGCGAGGAG CGGCAAGGCC TTCTCCACGA GGGCTCAGGC TCAGCCGTCA
      301 TGTCGGCTTA CGTGGAGATC ATATTCGACA ACAGCGATGA CCGATTTCCA ACTGGCAACA
      361 AAGAGGTTAT TCTACGCCGC ACAATCGGAC TGAAGAAGGA CGAATACTCT GTTGATCGAA
      421 AGGTTGTCAC TAAAGCCGAT GTCATGAATC TGCTTGAAGC GGCCGGATTT TCACGATCAA
      481 ACCCCTACTA CATCGTACCT CAGGGACGAG TCACCGCCTT GACCAACATG AAAGAGTCCG
      541 ACAGGCTGAA CTTATTAAAA GAAGTAGCGG GAACACATGT GTACGAAACG CGTCGCGCAG
      601 AGTCACTCAA GATCATGAAC GAGACCAACA ACAAGAGAGA AAAAATCGAT GAACTGCTGG
      661 AATACATCAA GGAAAGGCTT AGCGAACTCG AAGAAGAAAA AGAAGAACTC AGAGCGTTTC
      721 AGGACAAGGA CAGAGAGAGA CGATGCCTTG AATATGCCTA CTACCACAAT ATCCAGCTCG
      781 GGATTCAAGC AAGTCTGGAC GAGCTTGATA ACGCCCGGCA AGACGGAATT GACAGTTCTG
      841 ATACCAGCCG AACGGAGTAT GCCGAGGGCG AGAAGGCGAT ATCAAGGCTT GATTCAGAAA
      901 TACACAAGTT GCAGAGAGAA ATGGAGCTTC TACAGATCGA AAAGCGACAA GTCGAGGAAG
      961 ATCGTCGCGA CGGCGCGAAA GCCTTGGCCA AGGCTGAGAT GAAGGTTAAG AACCTGAGAG
     1021 AAGGCCAATC TGCTCAGGAA CAAGCCCGAG CACAACATGC AGCTGAACTT GAGTCCGTTC
     1081 AAAATGAGAT CGCTTCCAAG GAGCAGCAGC TTTCAACCAT CAATCCGGCC TATAACCAAA
     1141 AAAAGCAGGA GGAAGACGAA ATCCGACGAC AACTTGATCA TGCTGAGTCT ACGCGTAATC
     1201 GCTTGTTCGC CAAACAAGGC CGAGGTTCCC AGTTCAGAAA CAAGTCTGAG CGCGACGCAT
     1261 GGTTACGGAA AGAGATACAA GAACTCGAAC TCAACATAAG CACCCAAAAA GCCAACAAGA
     1321 TTGATGCAGA CGAAGAAGTT GAAAGGGTCC AGAAATATAT AGCACAGGCA GAGCAAGACG
     1381 TTGCTGACTT ACGGAACCGT TTGGCCAATT TCCCCGACGA GAGAATATCA CTCGAAGAGG
     1441 AGGTTGCCAA GGCCCGCGAC ATCATAGACA AGCTCAACGA TGAACGAAAG CTTATTCGTC
     1501 GTGAGGATGA CAAACTCAAC TCAGTGATAG CCAATGCTCG GCAGGAGAAG GAGACAGCTG
     1561 AACGTGAGTT GGCTCATGCA ATGGATGGAT CGACTGCACG TGGTCTGGCG ACGATCCGAC
     1621 AATTGAAGCA AGAGCGAGAT ATTCCAGGAG CATATGGGAC ATTGGCTGAG CTGCTTGAAG
     1681 TTAGTGACGC TTACAGACTT CCCGTCGAGC AGATTGCCGG CGCAAGTCTG TTTCACTATG
     1741 TCGTTAACAA CGCAGATACA GCCACTTATC TCGCAGACAC CCTATACAGA CAACAGGGGG
     1801 GCCGAGTTAC ATTTATGCCT CTCGCCCAAT TACGGCCCCG ACAAATCAAG CTTCCCAGAT
     1861 CTAATGATGC CGTACCTCTC CTAAGCAAGA TCAACTATAA CGAAGAATAC GAGAAGGCGT
     1921 TCCAGCAGGT CTTTGGAAAA GCTGTCGTAT GTCCAAACCT TACAGTAGCA AGCCAATATG
     1981 CAAGAAGCCA CGGCGTCGAC GGCATCACTC CAGAAGGTGA CACAACCAAC AAGAGGGGTG
     2041 CCATGACAG- GTGGGTACAT CGACCCCCGA AAGTCGCGCT TACACGCCGT GCAAGCTGTG
     2101 AATAAATGGA GGGATGAATA CGAAAGGTTG TTGGCGCTAT CTCGTGATAT CCGAAAACAG
     2161 ACAG-AACGC AAGGATCAAG AGATCACAGC TGCGATGTCA GACCTGCAAA AGGCCAACGA
     2221 AAGACTACGA CAGGCTGTTG ATGGGGTTGA GCCATTGAAT CATGAACTGT TTAATAAGTC
     2281 AAAGCATCTG AACAAAGAAC AGAGTCACCT CGAGGCCGCC AAGAAACGAC GAGATGCAGT
     2341 CGAGAAGAAC ATGAACAGCT TTTTGGAGGA TCTTGCAGCA CATGAGGCCG AACTTGGATC
     2401 TGACTTTAAG AAAACCCTGA CCGCCGCTGA AGAACGCCAG CTGGAGGAAC TCGGGACAAG
     2461 CACACAGGAG CTACAAAAGC AGTGGAATGA ACTCAGCCGA GCCCGGCGTG ATCTGGAAAG
     2521 GCAAAAGCAA CTTCTCGAAG TGGACCTTCG CCAAAACCTG CAGATGAAGC TTGACCAACT
     2581 CAATAGCCAG GCTTTTGAAG ACTCGAC--- TGGATCCTCG GGTGGCGGGC TGAAAGATGC
     2641 CCAAAGGGAA CTCAAGAAGG CGCAAAAAGC ACAGAAAGCT GTTGAGGCAA GCCTCGAGGA
     2701 ACTTGAAACC AAAATGGATA ATACACAAGC GCGGCTCGAA GAACTGGCAA ATGAGAAGGC
     2761 TCAACTAGAG CAAGCACAGA ATGAGATATC CGCGAGGATC GAGAGACAGC AGAAGAAGAT
     2821 GGACAGGAGT CTGCGAAAGA AAGCCGTTAT GTCAACACAA GCAGCCGAAT GTGCACAGAC
     2881 TATTCGCGAC CTAGGTGTGC TTCCCGAAGA AGCCTTCGAC AAGTATGAAA ACATGGACCC
     2941 TAATCAG-GT AAGTCATGTA CCGATCTACC CCAATCAGAA CTGAC--TAA CGTGTTGGCA
     3001 G-GTCTCAAC CAAGATCAAG AAAGTGAATG AAGCATTGAA GAAATACAAG CACGTGAACA
     3061 AGAAAGCCTT CGAACAGTAC AACAACTTCA CAACTCAACA AGATCAGCTG ATGAAACGTC
     3121 GTAAAGAGTT GGATGATTCT CAGGAGTCAA TTGAGGAACT AGTTGAGCAT CTCGACCGCC
     3181 GAAAGGACGA GGCAATTGAG CGGACTTTTA AACAGGTTTC CAAAGAATTC ACAACTATCT
     3241 TTGGCAAGTT GGTGCCTGCG GGCCATGGCC GCCTCCTCAT CCAACGACGG GCGGATCGTC
     3301 GTCAAGAACC CGTCGACGAA TCAGACGGAG AG-GTACGCG GTG---TTGA AAACTACACT
     3361 GGCGTTGGCA TCAGTGTGTC ATTCAACTCA AAACACCTCG ATGAG-CAGC AGAAGATCCA
     3421 GCAACTCAGT GGTGGACAGA AGA-GTAAGT CATATCA--- -TTCCCTTTG CTGTGTTCAG
     3481 TCATTAACAG AAGCAGGTTT ATGTGCCCTT TGCCTTATAT TCGCCCTCCA GGCTACTGAG
     3541 AGCAGTCCCA TGGTAATTTT TGACGAGGTG GATGCCAATC TGGATGCCCA ATATCGTACA
     3601 G-CTGTCGCG GCCCTCCTCG AGTCCATCTC TAACGAAATT GGTACTCAAT TCATTTGCAC
     3661 CACATTCCGA CCCGAGATTG TGCATGTCGC CGACAGATGT TATGGTGTGA CGTTCCGTAA
     3721 CAAGACAAGT TCAATCGACT GTGTCAGTAC GGAGCAGGCT CTTGAGTTCG TAGAGGGTCA
     3781 AGCGAAGCCT ACTTGA
//
LOCUS       augustus-contig00413-abinit-gene-0.147-mRNA-1 (genomic sequence): 3769 residues       3792 bp
DEFINITION  augustus-contig00413-abinit-gene-0.147-mRNA-1 (genomic sequence): 3769 residues     3792 bp
TITLE       augustus-contig00413-abinit-gene-0.147-mRNA-1 (genomic sequence): 3769 residues
ORIGIN

        1 ATGTATATCA AGCAAATCAT CATCCAGGGC TTTAAAAG-G TATGTGCATT GGCATCATTG
       61 ---CTACCCT CGCATTCATC CAACA-GTCC G---TTCATT GCTAATACTG CCA-TAG-CT
      121 ACAAGGACCA GACTGTAATC GAACCGTTCT CCCCAAAGAC CAATGTAATT GTCGGTCGCA
      181 ATGGCTCTGG AAAAAGCAAC TTCTTCGCCG CTATTCGCTT CGTTTTGAGC GATGCGTATA
      241 CACAAATGAG TCGCGAGGAG CGGCAAGGCC TCCTCCACGA GGGCTCAGGC TCAGCCGTTA
      301 TGTCGGCATA CGTGGAGATC ATATTCGACA ACAGCGACGA CCGATTTCCA ACTGGCAACA
      361 AAGAGGTTAT TCTTCGCCGC ACAATCGGCT TGAAGAAGGA CGAATACTCT GTCGATCGAA
      421 AGGTTGTCAC TAAGGCCGAT GTCATGAATC TGCTTGAAGC GGCCGGATTT TCACGATCAA
      481 ACCCCTACTA CATCGTCCCT CAGGGTCGAG TCACCGCCTT GACCAACATG AAAGAGTCCG
      541 ATAGGCTGAA CTTGCTAAAA GAAGTGGCGG GAACACATGT GTACGAAACG CGTCGCGCAG
      601 AGTCACTCAA GATCATGAAC GAGACCAATA ACAAGAGAGA GAAGATCGAC GAACTGCTGG
      661 AATACATCAA GGAAAGGCTT AGCGAACTCG AGGAAGAAAA GGAAGAACTC AGAGCGTTTC
      721 AGGACAAGGA CAGGGAGAGA CGGTGCCTCG AATATGCCTA CTACCACAAC ATCCAGCTCG
      781 GGATTCAAGC AAACTTGGAC GAACTTGATA ACGCCCGGCA AGACGGAATT GATAGTTCTG
      841 ATACCAACCG AACAGAGTAC GCCGAGGGCG AGAAGGCGAT ATCAAAGCTT GATTCAGAAA
      901 TACACAAGCT GCAGAGAGAA ATGGAGCTTC TGCAGATCGA AAGGCGACAA GTCGAGGAAG
      961 ATCGGCGCGA CGGCGCGAAA GCCTTGGCCA AGGCTGAGAT GAAGGTCAAG AACTTGAGAG
     1021 AAGGCCAATC TGCACAAGAA CAAGCCCGAG GACAACATGC AGCTGAACTT GAGTCCGTTC
     1081 AAAATGAGAT TGCATCCAAG GAGCAGCAGC TTTCAACCAT TAATCCGGCC TATAACCACA
     1141 AAAAGCAGGA GGAAGACGAA ATCCGCCGAC AACTTGATCA TGCTGAAGCC ACACGTAACC
     1201 GCTTGTTTGC CAAACAGGGC CGAGGCTCGC AGTTCAGAAA CAAGTCCGAG CGTGATGCAT
     1261 GGTTGAGGAA AGAGATACAA GAACTCGAAC TAAACATAAG CACGCAAAAG GCCAACAAGA
     1321 TTGATGCAGA CGAAGAAGTT GAAAGGGTCC AACAATCTAT AGCACAGGCA GAGCAAGACG
     1381 TTGCTGACTT GCGGAACCGT CTGGTCAACT TTCCTGACGA GAGAATAGCC CTCGAAGAGG
     1441 AGGCTACCAA GGCCCGCGAC ATCATAGACA AGCTTAATGA TGAACGAAAG CTTGTTCGTC
     1501 GTGAGGATGA CAAACTTAAC TCAGTTATAG CCAATGCTCG GCAGGAGAAG GAGACAGCTG
     1561 AACGTGAGTT GGCTCACGCA ATGGATGGAT CGACTGCACG TGGTCTGGCG ACGATCCGAC
     1621 GATTGAAGCA AGAGCGAGAT ATCCCCGGAG CATATGGGAC ATTGGCTGAG CTGCTTGAAG
     1681 TTAGTGACGC TTACAGGCTT CCCGTTGAGC AGATTGCCGG CGCAAGTCTG TTTCACTATG
     1741 TCGTGAACAA CGCAGATACA GCCACTTATC TTGCAGACAC CCTATACAGA CAACAGGGAG
     1801 GTCGAGTTAC ATTTATGCCT CTCGCCCAAC TACGGCCCCG ACAAATTAAG CTTCCCAGGT
     1861 CTAATGATGC CGTACCTCTC TTAAGCAAGA TCAATTATAA CGAAGAGTAC GAGAAGGCGT
     1921 TCCAGCAGGT CTTTGGAAAA GCTGTCGTAT GTCCAAACCT TACAGTAGCA AGCCAATATG
     1981 CACGAAGCCA TGGCGTCGAC GGCATCACTC CAGAAGGTGA CACAACCAAC AAGAGGGGTG
     2041 CCATGACAGG CGGGTATATT GATCCTCGAA AGTCGCGCTT ACATGCCGTG CAAGCCGTGA
     2101 ATAAGTGGAG GGATGAATAT GAAAGGTTGT TAGCGCAATC TCGTGATATC CGAAAACAGA
     2161 CAGAACTCAA GGATCAGGAG ATCACAGCTG CGATGTCAGA CCTGCAAAAG GCTAACGAAA
     2221 GACTACGACA AGCTGTTGAT GGGGTTGAGC CATTGAACCA TGAACTGTTT AATAAGCTGA
     2281 AGCATCTGAA CAAAGAGCAG AGCCACCTCG AGGCCGCCAA GAAACGTCGA GATGCAGTCG
     2341 AGAAGAACAT GAACAGCTTC TTGGAGGATC TTGCCGCACA TGAGGCTGAG CTTGGATCTG
     2401 ACTTTAAGAA AACCCTGACC GCCGCTGAAG AACGCCAGCT GGAGGAACTC GGGACAAGCA
     2461 CCCAGGAGCT CCAAAAGCAG TGGAATGAAC TCAGCCGAGC CCGGCGTGAT TTGGAAAGGC
     2521 AAAAGCAACT TCTTGAAGTG GACCTTCGCC AAAACCTGCA GATGAAGCTT GACCAACTCA
     2581 ATAGCCAGGC TTTTGAAGAC TCGAC---TG GATCCTCGGG TGGTGGGCTG AAAGATGCCC
     2641 AAAGGGAACT CAAGAAGGCG CAAAAAGCGC AAAAAGCTGT TGAGGCAAGC CTCGAGGAAC
     2701 TTGAAACCAA AATGGATAAT ACGCAAGCGC GGCTCGAGGA ACTGGCAAAT GAGAAGGCTC
     2761 AACTAGAGCA AGCGCAGAGT GAGATATCCG CGAGGATCGA GAAACAGCAG AAGAAGATGG
     2821 ATAAGAGTCT CCGAAAGAAA GCTGTTCTGT CAACACAAGC GGCCGAATGT GCACAGACTA
     2881 TTCGCGACCT AGGGGTGCTT CCCGAAGAAG CCTTCGACAA GTATGAAAAC ATGGACCCTA
     2941 ACCAG-GTAA GTTTTGTACC AATCAACCCC AATGAGAAGT GAC--TAACG TGTTGGCAG-
     3001 GTCTCAACCA AGATCAAGAA AGTGAATGAA GCACTGAAGA GATATAAGCA CGTGAACAAG
     3061 AAAGCCTTCG AACAGTACAA CAACTTCACG ACTCAACAAG ATCAGCTTAT GAAACGTCGT
     3121 AAAGAGTTGG ATGACTCTCA GGAGTCAATT GAGGAACTCG TTGAGCATCT CGACCGCCGG
     3181 AAAGACGAGG CAATTGAGCG GACGTTTAAA CAGGTTTCCA AGGAATTCAC AACTATCTTT
     3241 GGCAAGTTGG TGCCCGCCGG CCATGGCCGC CTCCTCATTC AACGACGGGC GGATCGTCGT
     3301 CAAGAACCCG CCGATGAATC AGACGGAGAG GCACGCGGTG ---TTGAAAA CTACACTGGC
     3361 GTTGGCATCA GTGTGTCATT CAACTCAAAA CACCTCGACG AGCAGCAGAA GATCCAGCAA
     3421 CTCAGTGGTG GTCAGAAGA- GTAAGACATA TTAATTATTC CCTTTGA-GT GTCCAGCTAT
     3481 TAACAGAAGC AG-GTTTATG TGCCCTTTGC CTTATATTCG CCCTCCAGGC TACTGAGAGC
     3541 AGCCCCATGG TGATTTTTGA TGAGGTGGAT GCCAATCTTG ATGCCCAATA TCGTACAGCT
     3601 GTTGCGGCCC TCCTTGAGTC CATCTCTAAG GAAATCGGTA CTCAGTTCAT TTGCACCACG
     3661 TTCCGACCTG AGATTGTGCA TGTCGCCGAC AGATGTTATG GTGTGACGTT CCGTGCCAAG
     3721 ACAAGTTCCA TCGACTGTGT CAGCACGGAG CAGGCTCTTG AGTTCGTAGA GGGTCAAGCG
     3781 AAGCCTACTT GA
//
LOCUS       FVEG_08129       760 bp
DEFINITION  FVEG_08129     760 bp
TITLE       FVEG_08129
ORIGIN

        1 ATGGGCCGAC TTCACAGCAA GGGAAAGGGC ATTTCTGCCT CTGCTCTCCC CTACTCACGC
       61 TCTGCTCCTG CGTGGTTGAA GACCACCCCC GAACAGGTTG TTGAGCAGAT CGCCAAGCTC
      121 GCCCGTAAGG GTGCCACTCC CTCTCAGATC GGTGTTGTCC TTCGCGACAG CCATGGCATT
      181 GCCCAGGTCA AGCTTGTCAC CG-GTAAGGA TTGTGCG--- ---CA---TG GAAATTCAAG
      241 ATGAAAACAA CTGACAGATT ATCGCAG-GT AACCGAATTC TCCGAATTCT CAAGTCCAAC
      301 G-GTACGGTT CCCTGAACGA ATAAAGGATG TGGCGAAGGA AACAAATACG TCTTCAACGG
      361 AGAAATACCA TCTCCTTAAT GCCTCTGTAC GGTTGAGACT GACAGAGAGA TTTTAACAG-
      421 GCCTCGCTCC CGAGCTCCCC GAGGATCTGT ACATGCTTAT CAAGAAG-GT ACGCAAGTCA
      481 TGTTAAAAAT TACCCCGTCG -CACAATTCC AAGCTAACA- ATTTAAAAG- GCTGTCGCCG
      541 TCCGAAAGCA CCTCGAGCGT AACCGCAAGG ACAAGGACTC CAAGTTCCGC CTCATTCTCA
      601 TTGAGTCCCG AATTCACCG- ---------- ---------- ---------- ----------
      661 ---------- ---CCTGGCT CGCTACTACA AGACCGTCGG TGTTCTCCCT CCCACCTGGA
      721 AGTACGAGTC CGCTACTGCC AGCACCATCG TCGCTTAA-- 
//
LOCUS       FOXG_01760       760 bp
DEFINITION  FOXG_01760     760 bp
TITLE       FOXG_01760
ORIGIN

        1 ATGGGCCGAC TTCACAGCAA GGGAAAGGGC ATTTCTGCCT CCGCTCTCCC CTACTCTCGC
       61 TCCGCTCCTG CGTGGTTGAA GACCACCCCC GAGCAGGTTG TTGAGCAGAT CGCCAAGCTC
      121 GCCCGTAAGG GTGCCACTCC CTCTCAGATT GGTGTTGTCC TTCGCGACAG CCATGGTATT
      181 GCCCAGGTCA AGCTTGTCAC TG-GTACGGA TTGCGCG--- ---CA---TG GAAAATAAAG
      241 GTCAAAGCAA CTAACAAATA ATCGCAG-GT AACCGAATTC TCCGAATTCT CAAGTCCAGC
      301 G-GTACGGTC CCCTAAACGA ATAAAGGATG TGGCGATGGA AACAAATACA TCTACAACGG
      361 AGAAACACCA TCTCCTTAAT GCCTCTGTAC GGTTGAGACT GACAGAGAGA TCTTAACAG-
      421 GCCTCGCTCC CGAGCTCCCC GAGGATCTGT ACATGCTTAT CAAGAAG-GT ACGCCAGTCA
      481 TGTCAAATTT TTCCCCATTG -CACAATTCC AGGCTAACA- AGTTAAAAG- GCTGTCGCCG
      541 TCCGAAAGCA CCTTGAGCGT AACCGCAAGG ACAAGGACTC CAAGTTCCGC CTCATTCTTA
      601 TTGAGTCCCG AATTCACCG- ---------- ---------- ---------- ----------
      661 ---------- ---CCTGGCT CGTTACTACA AGACCGTCGG TGTTCTCCCT CCCACCTGGA
      721 AGTACGAGTC CGCTACTGCC AGCACCATCG TCGCTTAA-- 
//
LOCUS       FGSG_07048       760 bp
DEFINITION  FGSG_07048     760 bp
TITLE       FGSG_07048
ORIGIN

        1 ATGGGCCGTC TTCACAGCAA GGGAAAGGGC ATTTCTGCCT CCGCTCTCCC CTACTCTCGA
       61 TCTTCCCCTG CGTGGTTGAA GACCACCCCC GAGCAGGTTG TCGAGCAGAT CTCCAAGCTC
      121 GCCCGTAAGG GTGCCACCCC TTCTCAGATC GGTGTCATTC TCCGTGACTC TCACGGTATT
      181 GCCCAGGTCA AGCACGTCAC TG-GTAAGAA CTGAGCGATT CGGCAAATTT GAAAATCGAA
      241 ATCAGAAGTG CTAACACG-A AGGTCAG-GT AACCGAATTC TCCGAATTCT CAAGTCCAGC
      301 G-GTACGATT CCCTAAACGA AAAATGGATG TGGCGGTCGA A--CGATACA TCTATAATGG
      361 AGAAACACCA TCTCTTTAAT GCCTCTGTGC GGTTGAGACT GACAGAGAGA TTTTA-CAG-
      421 GCCTCGCCCC CGAGCTCCCC GAGGATCTGT ACATGCTTAT CAAGAAG-GT ACGCAAGTCC
      481 TACGGATTTT TTTTCTTCTA TCACAACAAT CCGCTAACCC ATATACCAG- GCTGTTGCCG
      541 TCCGAAAGCA CCTTGAGCGC AACCGCAAGG ACAAGGACTC CAAGTTCCGT CTCATTCTCA
      601 TTGAGTCCCG AATTCACCG- GTAGGCTTAA CCAAAGCTCT TATTCCGTTG CGCACCAAAC
      661 TAACCTGTAA ACAG-TCTGG CCCGTTACTA CAAGACCGTC GGTGTCCTTC CCCCCACCTG
      721 GAAGTACGAG TCCGCTACTG CCAGCACCAT CGTCGCTTAA 
//
LOCUS       augustus-contig00423-abinit-gene-0.33-mRNA-1 (genomic sequence): 683 residues       760 bp
DEFINITION  augustus-contig00423-abinit-gene-0.33-mRNA-1 (genomic sequence): 683 residues     760 bp
TITLE       augustus-contig00423-abinit-gene-0.33-mRNA-1 (genomic sequence): 683 residues
ORIGIN

        1 ATGGGCCGAC TTCACAGCAA GGGAAAGGGC ATTTCTGCCT CCGCTCTCCC CTACTCTCGC
       61 TCCGCTCCTG CGTGGTTGAA GACCACCCCC GAGCAGGTTG TTGAGCAGAT CGCCAAGCTC
      121 GCCCGTAAGG GTGCCACTCC CTCTCAGATT GGTGTTGTCC TTCGCGACAG TCACGGTATT
      181 GCCCAGGTCA AGCTTGTCAC CG-GTAAGGA TTGCGCG--- ---CA---TG GAAGCTGAAG
      241 GTCAAGGCAA CTAACAAACA ATCGCAG-GT AACCGAATTC TCCGAATTCT CAAGTCCAAC
      301 G-GTACGGTT CCCTAAACGA ATAAAGGATG TGGCGGCGGA AACAAATACA TCTACAACGG
      361 AGAAACACCA TCTCCTTAAT GCCTCTGTAC GGTTGAGACT GACAGAGAGA TCTTAACAG-
      421 GCCTCGCTCC CGAGCTCCCC GAGGATCTGT ACATGCTTAT CAAGAAG-GT ACGC----CA
      481 TGTCAAAATT TTCCCGGTCG -CACAATTCC AGGCTAACA- AATTAAAAG- GCTGTCGCCG
      541 TCCGAAAGCA CCTTGAGCGT AACCGTAAGG ATAAGGACTC CAAGTTCCGC CTCATTCTTA
      601 TTGAGTCCCG AATTCACCG- ---------- ---------- ---------- ----------
      661 ---------- ---CCTGGCT CGTTACTACA AGACCGTCGG TGTTCTCCCT CCTACCTGGA
      721 AGTACGAGTC CGCCACTGCC AGCACCATCG TCGCTTAA-- 
//
LOCUS       FVEG_02916       2135 bp
DEFINITION  FVEG_02916     2135 bp
TITLE       FVEG_02916
ORIGIN

        1 ---------- ---------- ---------- ---------- ---------- ----------
       61 ---------- ---------- ---------- ---------- --ATGGCGGC CAATCGTGAT
      121 CCCAGCACCC TCTCCAACTA TAGCGCTTGG CGAACTCGCC ATACGACTGC TAGCTTCAAG
      181 ATCGACTTTG AGGACAAGGC GCTCAAAGGT TCGGTTGTTC TTCAGCTTGA GTCGCAGACC
      241 AATAAAGAGA GCAACGAGAT CATTCTTGAC TCTCGATATG TGGATATTTC TACCATCCGT
      301 ATCAACTCAA CAGAGTCCAA GTGGGAACTG AAAGAGTATA ATGCACCCCT CGGCGCCCCT
      361 CTTCACATCC ATGTGCCAGG CGGAGTTGCA AAGGGTGAAC TGATTGATCT CACCATTGAG
      421 CTCAAGACGA CGAGCAAATG CACTGCTCTG CAGTGGCTTA CTCCTGCCCA GACCTCGAAC
      481 AAGAAGCACC CGTATATGTT CTCTCAATGT CAGGCTATCA ATGCCCGCTC TATTTTCCCG
      541 TGTCAGGACA CTCCTGATGT GAAATCCACT TTCACTTTCA AGCTCACTTC TTCCCTGCCA
      601 GTTGTTGCGA GTGGTGTTCC TGTGGGAGAC CATAGTGCCA CGCCTGGTGA AGAGAAACTC
      661 TATGAGTTTG AGCAAAAGGT CCCTATCCCC TCTTATCTCT TTGCCGTAGC TTCTGGCGAT
      721 ATTGCGACTG CGCCTATTGG CCCTCGGAGT ATTGTCGCCA CAGGTCCCAA TGAGCTGGAA
      781 GAATGCAAAT GGGAGCTGGA GCGTGATATG GAGAAGTTCA TGGAAGTGGC AGAGAAACTC
      841 GTCTTCCCCT ATAAGTGGGG AGCTTACAAT GTGCTGGTCT TACCCCCAAG CTTCCCATAT
      901 GGAG-GTAGG TTTTGCTATT AGTTAAAAGG CAAGAAAGGA AATTGACCTA TATGACTCTA
      961 G-GTATGGAG AATCCCATCT ACACGTTTGC TACACCTACT ATCATTAGTG GTGATCGTCA
     1021 AAACGTGGAC GTAATTGCCC ATGAATTGAG CCATAGCTGG AGTGGTAACC TGGTTTCCAA
     1081 TGCCAGCTGG GAACATTT-G TAAGTTCAAG ATGACCAATC GCCTGAAGGG ATGATGCTAA
     1141 TGGGGTTCAG -CTGGCTAAA TGAGGGCTGG ACGATGTACC TTGAGCGTCG TATCCAAGCA
     1201 GCCATCCACG GTGATGCCGA GTTTGATTTC TCTTCCATCA TTGGATGGAA AGCTCTTG-G
     1261 TGCGTAACGC GATATTGCTA TTGGGACTTC GGCTGACCAT ATATCACAG- AGGATGCAGT
     1321 GGAACTCTTC GGCAAGGACC ATGAGTACAC CAAACTTATC ATTAAGCACG AGGGTGTTGA
     1381 CCCTGAGGAT GTCTATAGTA CGGTTGCGTA TGAGAAGGGC TTCCACTTCC TCTACTATCT
     1441 AGAGGGCGTT GTTGGCCGAG AGAACTTTGA CAAGTTCATT CCTTTTTACT TCACCAAGTG
     1501 GTCTGGCAAG TCTCTTGACT CCTTTGAGTT CAAGCAAACC TTCCTCGACT TCTTTAACAA
     1561 CCTCGGAGAT GAAAAAATCT CCAAGAATGT CGCCGAGATC AACTGGGAAG AGAAATTCTA
     1621 CACGCCCGGT CTACCCCCTA AGCCTGAGTT CGACACTACA CTGGCGAACC AGTGCTACGA
     1681 CCTCGCAACT AAGTGGAAAG ACGCT-GTGA GTTCCGCCGT CCATGTTGTG ATATTTCTAC
     1741 GCTGAC-TTT TATCAG-AAC TTTACACCAA GCGCCAAGGA CCTTGAGAAC TTCACTGCCA
     1801 ACCAGAAACT TGTTTTCTTG GCTGAGGTGC AGCAGTCCGG TGAGCTGAGC GCAGACCGAG
     1861 CGCAGCTTAT GGGGAAAACC TACGATTTCT TATCGTCCCA GAATGTCGAA ATTTTGTCTG
     1921 CGTATTATCT GATTGCTCTC AAAGCTCATG ATTCTGCCAT CTACCAGGAC GCCGCCAGTC
     1981 TGCTTGGACG AGTTGGTCGA ATGAAGTTTG TGCGCCCTTT GTTCCGCGCC CTCAACAGGG
     2041 TGGATAGACA GCTGGCATTG CAAACATTCG AGAAGAACAA GGACTTTTAC CATCCAATTT
     2101 GTAAGGGTAT GGTCGAGAAG GATCTCGGCC TTTAG
//
LOCUS       FOXG_05217       2135 bp
DEFINITION  FOXG_05217     2135 bp
TITLE       FOXG_05217
ORIGIN

        1 ---------- ---------- ---------- ---------- ---------- ----------
       61 ---------- ---------- ---------- ---------- --ATGGCTGC CAATCGTGAT
      121 CCCAGCACTC TCTCCAACTA TAGCGCTTGG CGAACTCGCC ATACGACTGC TAGCTTCAAG
      181 ATCGACTTTG AGGAGAAGGC GCTCAAAGGT TCGGTTATTC TTCAGCTTGA GTCACAGACC
      241 GATAAAGAGA GCAACGAGAT CATTCTTGAC TCTCGATATG TGGATATTTC TACCATCCGT
      301 ATCAACTCAA CAGAGCCCAA GTGGGAACTG AAAGAGTATA ATGCACCCCT CGGCGCCCCT
      361 CTTCACATCT ATGTGCCAGG CGGAGTTGCA AAGGGTGAAC TGATTGATGT CGCAATTGAC
      421 CTCGAGACAA CGAGCAAATG CACTGCTCTG CAGTGGCTTA CTCCTGCCCA GACCTCGAAC
      481 AAGAAGCACC CGTATATGTT CTCTCAATGT CAGGCTATCA ATGCCCGATC TATTTTCCCG
      541 TGTCAGGACA CCCCTGATGT GAAATCCACT TTCACCTTCA AGCTCACTTC TTCTCTGCCA
      601 GTTGTTGCGA GTGGTGTTCC TGTGGGAGAC CATAGTGCCA CACCTGGCGA AGAGAAACTC
      661 TATGAGTTTG AGCAAAAGGT CCCTATCCCT TCTTATCTCT TCGCCGTAGC TTCTGGCGAT
      721 ATTGCGACTG CGCCTATTGG CCCTCGAAGT ATTGTCGCCA CAGGTCCCAA TGAGCTGGAA
      781 GAATGCAAAT GGGAGCTGGA GCGTGATATG GAGAAGTTCA TGGAAGTGGC AGAGAAGCTC
      841 GTTTTCCCTT ACAAGTGGGG AGCTTATAAC GTGCTGGTCT TACCCCCAAG CTTCCCATAT
      901 GGAG-GTAAG TTTTGCTATG AGTCAAAAAG CAACAAAACA A-TTGACGCA TATGACTCTA
      961 G-GTATGGAG AATCCCATCT ACACGTTTGC TACGCCTACT ATCATCAGTG GTGATCGTCA
     1021 AAATGTGGAC GTCATTGCCC ACGAATTGAG CCATAGCTGG AGTGGTAACC TGGTTTCCAA
     1081 TGCCAGCTGG GAACATTT-G TAAGTTCAAG ATGACCAATC GCCTGAAGTG GCGATGCTAA
     1141 TGAGGTTCAG -CTGGCTAAA TGAGGGTTGG ACGATGTACC TTGAGCGTCG TATTCAAGCA
     1201 GCCATCCACG GTGATGCCGA GTTTGATTTC TCTTCCATTA TCGGATGGAA AGCTCTTG-G
     1261 TGCGTAACAC CATATTGTCA TTGAGACTTC GGCTGACCAT A--TCACAG- AGGATGCTGT
     1321 GGAACTCTTC GGCGAGGACC ATGAATACAC CAAACTTATC ATAAAGCACG AGGGTGTTGA
     1381 CCCTGAGGAT GTCTATAGTA CCGTCGCGTA CGAAAAGGGC TTCCACTTCC TCTACTACCT
     1441 AGAGGGCGTT GTTGGTCGAG AGAACTTTGA CAAGTTCATT CCTTTCTACT TCACCAAGTG
     1501 GTCTGGCAAG TCTCTCGACT CCTTCGAGTT CAAACAAACC TTCCTCGACT TCTTTAACAA
     1561 CCTCGGAGAT GAAAAGATCT CCAAGAATGT CGCCGAGATC AACTGGGAGG AGAAATTCTA
     1621 CACGCCCGGT CTACCCCCTA AGCCTGAGTT CGACACTACA TTGGCGAGCC AGTGCTACGA
     1681 CCTCGCAACT AAGTGGAAAG ACGCT-GTAA GTTCCGCCGT CTATGGTGTG GTATTTCTAC
     1741 GCTGACGTTT TATCAG-AAC TTTACACCAA GCGCCAAGGA TCTTGAGAAC TTCACTGCCA
     1801 ACCAGAAACT TGTCTTCTTG GCTGAGGTGC AGCAGTCCGG TGAGCTGAGC GCAGACCGAG
     1861 CGCAGCTCAT GGGCAAAACT TACGATTTCT TGTCGTCTAA GAATGTCGAG ATTTTGTCAG
     1921 CATACTATCT AATTGCTCTC AAAGCTCATG ATTCTGCCAT CTACCAAGAC ACCGCCACTC
     1981 TGCTTGGACG AGTTGGTCGA ATGAAGTTTG TGCGCCCTTT GTTCCGCGCC CTCAACAAGG
     2041 TGGATAGACA GCTGGCATTG CAAACATTCG AAAAGAACAA GGACTTTTAC CACCCCATTT
     2101 GTAAGGGTAT GGTCGAGAAG GATCTCGGCC TTTAG
//
LOCUS       genemark-contig00441-abinit-gene-0.46-mRNA-1 (genomic sequence): 2125 residues       2135 bp
DEFINITION  genemark-contig00441-abinit-gene-0.46-mRNA-1 (genomic sequence): 2125 residues     2135 bp
TITLE       genemark-contig00441-abinit-gene-0.46-mRNA-1 (genomic sequence): 2125 residues
ORIGIN

        1 ATGTCGTGGT TCTCGTCACT CAAGAAACCT GCCATTCTGC GAACTTGTCA AGTCAAGATC
       61 ACCCATAATC GCAATCTAAG ACGAACATTC GCAACAGTTA ATATGGCGGC CAATCGCGAT
      121 CCCAGCACCC TCTCCAACTA TAGCGCTTGG CGAACTCGTC ATACAACTGC TAGCTTCAAG
      181 ATCGACTTTG AGGAGAAGGC ACTCAAGGGT TCGGTTGTCC TTCAGCTTGA GTCACAGACC
      241 GATAAAGAGA GCAACGAGAT CATTCTTGAC TCTCGATATG TGGATATTTC TACCATCCGT
      301 ATCAACTCAA CAGAGTCCAA GTGGGAACTG AAAGAGTATA ATGCGCCCCT CGGCGCCCCT
      361 CTTCATATCC ATGTGCCAGG CGGAGTTGCA AAGGGTGAAC TGATTGATCT CGCCATTGAC
      421 CTCAAGACCA CAAGCAAATG CACTGCTCTG CAGTGGCTTA CTCCTGCCCA GACCTCGAAC
      481 AAGAAACACC CGTATATGTT CTCTCAATGC CAGGCTATCA ATGCCCGCTC TATTTTCCCG
      541 TGTCAGGACA CTCCTGATGT GAAATCCACT TTCACTTTCA AGCTCACTTC ATCCCTGCCA
      601 GTTGTTGCGA GTGGTGTTCC TGTGGGAGAC CATAATGCCA CGCCTGGCCA AGAGAAACTC
      661 TATGAGTTTG AGCAAAAGGT CCCTATCCCT TCCTATCTCT TCGCTGTAGC TTCTGGCGAT
      721 ATTGCGACTG CGCCTATTGG CCCTCGAAGT ATTGTCGCCA CAGGTCCCAA TGAGCTGGAA
      781 GAATGCAAGT GGGAGCTGGA GCGTGATATG GAGAAGTTCA TGGAAGTGGC AGAGAAACTC
      841 GTTTTCCCCT ACAAGTGGGG AGCTTACAAT GTGCTGGTCT TACCCCCAAG CTTCCCATAT
      901 GGAG-GTAGG TTTTGCTATG AGTCAAAAAG CAAGAAAAGA AACTGACCTA TATGGCTCTA
      961 G-GTATGGAG AATCCCATCT ACACGTTTGC TACGCCTACT ATCATCAGTG GTGATCGTCA
     1021 AAATGTGGAC GTCATTGCCC ACGAATTGAG CCATAGCTGG AGTGGTAACC TGGTTTCCAA
     1081 TGCCAGCTGG GAACATTT-G TAAGTTCAAG ATGACCAATT ACCTGAAGGG ACGATGCTAA
     1141 TGGGGTTCAG -CTGGCTAAA TGAGGGTTGG ACGATGTACC TTGAGCGTCG TATCCAAGCA
     1201 GCCATCCACG GTGATGCCGA GTTTGATTTC TCTTCCATTA TTGGATGGAA AGCTCTTG-G
     1261 TGCGTATCGC GATATTGCTA TTGGGACTTT GGCTGACCAT A--TCACAG- AGGATGCGGT
     1321 GGAACTCTTC GGCAAGGACC ATGAGTACAC CAAACTTATC ATAAAGCACG AGGGTGTTGA
     1381 CCCTGAGGAT GTCTATAGCA CCGTTGCGTA TGAAAAGGGC TTCCACTTCC TCTACTACCT
     1441 AGAAGGCGTT GTTGGCCGAG AGAACTTTGA CAAGTTCATT CCTTTCTACT TCACCAAGTG
     1501 GTCTGGCAAG TCTCTCGACT CCTTTGAGTT CAAGCAAACC TTCCTCGACT TCTTTAACAA
     1561 CCTTGGAGAT GAAAAAATCT CCAAGAATGT CGCCGAGATC AACTGGGAGG ATAAATTCTA
     1621 CACACCCGGT CTACCCCCTA AGCCTGAGTT CGACACTACA TTGGCGAACC AGTGCTACGA
     1681 CCTCGCAACT AAGTGGAAAG ACCCT-GTAA GTTCCGCCGT CCATGGTGTG GTATTTCTAC
     1741 GCTGACATTT TATCAG-AAC TATACACCAA GCGCTAAGGA TCTTGAGAAC TTCACTGCCA
     1801 ACCAGAAACT TGTCTTCTTG GCTGAGGTGC AGCAGTCCGG TGAGCTGAGC GCAGACCGAG
     1861 CGCAACTCAT GGGGAAAACC TACGATTTCT TATCGTCAAA GAATGTCGAA ATTTTGTCAG
     1921 CATATTATCT AATTGCTCTC AAAGCTCATG ATGCTGCCAT CTACCAAGAC GCTGCCACTC
     1981 TGCTTGGACG AGTTGGTCGG ATGAAGTTTG TGCGCCCTTT GTTCCGCGTC CTCAACAAGG
     2041 TGGATAGACA GCTGGCATTG CAAACATTCG AGAAGAACAA GGACTTTTAC CACCCCATTT
     2101 GTAAGGGTAT GGTCGAAAAG GATCTCGGCC TTTAG
//
LOCUS       FGSG_10188       2135 bp
DEFINITION  FGSG_10188     2135 bp
TITLE       FGSG_10188
ORIGIN

        1 ---------- ---------- ---------- ---------- ---------- ----------
       61 ---------- ---------- ---------- ---------- --ATGACGGC CAATCGGGAT
      121 CCCAGTACTC TCTCAAACTA TAGCGCTTGG CGCACCCGCC ATACCACCGC CAACTTCAAG
      181 ATCGACTTTG ACCAGAAGGC GCTCAAGGGC TCTGTTGTTC TGCAACTCGA GTCACAGACT
      241 GACAAAGAGA GCAAGGAGAT TATTCTCGAT ACTCGTTATG TCGACATTTC CAGTATCAGT
      301 ATCGACTCCA AGGAGTCCAA GTGGGAGCTG AAGAGCTTCA ATGCCCCTCT CGGTGCCCCT
      361 CTTCACATTG CTGTACCGGA TGGTGTTGCC AAAGGCGAGC TAATTGACCT TGCAATTGAC
      421 CTCCAGACAA CCAGTAAATG TACTGCTCTG CAGTGGCTCA CTCCTGCTCA GACATCCAAC
      481 AAGAAGCACC CGTACATGTT TTCTCAATGC CAGGCCATTA ACGCTCGTTC CATTTTTCCT
      541 TGCCAGGACA CTCCTGACGT CAAGTCTACT TTCAGTTTCA AGCTGACTTC GTCTCTCCCC
      601 GTTGTTGCCA GTGGTGTTCC TGTAGGAGAC CACGAGGCAA CTCCTGGTAA GGAGAAGCTT
      661 TACGAGTTTG AGCAAAAGGT CCCTATCCCC TCTTACCTCT TTGCTGTGGC CTCTGGTGAT
      721 ATTGCAACTG CTCCTATCGG TCCTCGAAGC ATTGTCGCCA CGGGCCCTAA CGAGCTGGAA
      781 GGATGTAAGT GGGAACTTGA GCGTGATATG GAGAAGTTTA TGGAGGTGGC AGAGAAGCTT
      841 GTCTTTCCCT ACAAATGGGG AGCTTACAAC GTTCTTGTCT TGCCCCCAAG CTTCCCGTAC
      901 GGAGGTA--- ---------- ---------- ---------- ---------- ----------
      961 ---TGGAGAA CCCCATCTAC ACCTTCGCTA CACCCACAAT CATCAGTGGT GACCGCCAAA
     1021 ATGTGGACGT TATTGCCCAC GAACTGAGCC ACAGCTGGAG TGGTAACTTG GTTTCCAACG
     1081 CTAGCTGGGA GCACTT-GTA AGTTCACAGC CATTGAGACA TGAAGATTGT GATATTGATA
     1141 GCCTTTAG-C TGGTTGAACG AAGGTTGGAC AATGTACCTT GAACGCCGTA TTCAAGCCGC
     1201 TATCCACGGT GATGCCGAGT TTGACTTTTC TGCCATCATC GGATGGAAGG ACCTTG-GTA
     1261 CGTGACACCA CATTGCTGTC AAAACGTGGA CTAACCGTG- -GAACAG-AG AATGCCGTAG
     1321 AGCTCTTTGG CAAGGACCAC GAATACACCA AGCTCATCAT CAAGCATGAG GGTGTTGATC
     1381 CTGAGGACGT CTACAGCACC GTTGCTTACG AGAAGGGCTT CCACTTCCTC TACTACTTGG
     1441 AGGGCGTTGT TGGCCGGGAG AACTTTGACA AGTTCATTCC CTTTTACTTC ACCAAGTGGT
     1501 CCGAAAAGTC CCTTGATTCA TTCGAATTCA AGCAAACCTT CCTCGACTTT TTCAACAACC
     1561 TTGGAAACAA GGAAGTTGCC AAGAAGATCA CCGAGATCAA TTGGGAGGAG AAGTTCTACA
     1621 CACCCGGTCT TCCTCCCAAG CCTGAGTTTG ACACTACATT GGCAAACCAG TGCTATGATC
     1681 TTGCAAACAA ATGGAAGGAT GCT-GTAAGT TCAATCACTT GGAGTGTGGT GTGTGCCCAC
     1741 TAACGCATAT ATAG-AAATT CGAGCCTAAT GCCAATGACC TTGAGGAGTT CACTGCGAAC
     1801 CAGAAGCTTG TCTTCCTGGG TGAAGTACAG CAGTCCGGTG ATCTGACTGC AGACCGAGTC
     1861 CAGCTCATGG GCAAGACGTA CGATTTTATG TCGTCAAAGA ACGTGGAGAT CCTTTCAGCA
     1921 TACTACCAGA TTGCTCTCCA GGCCAAGGAT TCTGCTATTT ACCAGGCCGC TGCCGATCTG
     1981 CTCGGCACGG TTGGTCGTAT GAAGTATGTG CGACCTCTGT TCCGCGCCCT CAACAAGGTG
     2041 GACCGACAGC TGGCGCTGGA CACCTTTGAG AAGAACAAGG ACTTCTATCA TCCTATCTGC
     2101 AAGGGTATGG TGGAGAAGGA TCTAGGTCTT TAA--
//
LOCUS       FVEG_09274       754 bp
DEFINITION  FVEG_09274     754 bp
TITLE       FVEG_09274
ORIGIN

        1 ATGGCGGCCA ACAAAGCGTC CCGCGTGGGC GAGGA-GTAA GTCCATCATG ATAACT----
       61 GTCCAGTCCC CAAATTATTG TCAAATACTA ACCTGGTTCT AG-AATCTGG AA-GTAAGCC
      121 ATGTCCGCTT GATCCCCCAA CGGAGCGCCT CTC-TAACAG AGCAACAG-A ACTCGAATCG
      181 ACAAGGTCAA CGCTGAGCTC GTCACCTTAA CCTACGGAAC TATCGTCGCA CAACTATGCA
      241 AGGATTACGA GAGCGACTAT GCCGAGGTGA ACAAGCAACT CGACAAGATG GGTTACAATA
      301 TTGGTCTGCG AATTATTGAA GACTACCTCG CCAAATCCAA CACCATGAAG CGATGCGCCA
      361 ACTTCCGCGA GACGGCAGAA ATGATCTCCA GG-GTAGGGA GGCCTAATGC GCGGCGTTAG
      421 ACAATAACTA ACGAGACAAC CAG-GTTGGA TTCAAGATAT TCCTCAACAT TACTCCCCAA
      481 GTGATGAATT GGACAAGCGA AAATGACCAG TTCTCGCTGG TATTTGAAGA GAACCCGTTG
      541 GCCGACTTTG TCGAGCTTCC CGATGATGGC CGAGCGCAAG ATCAACTTTG GTACTCCAAC
      601 ATTCTGTGTG GCGTGCTACG AGGAGCTCTG GAGATGGTGC AAATGCAAGT TGAAGCTCAC
      661 TTCGTCAGTG ACGTGTTGCG GGGCAACGAC AGCACGGAAA TGAGGGTATC GCTAATCAGA
      721 TACATCGACG ATGAACTCCC CCCAGAGGAT GA--
//
LOCUS       FGSG_02649       754 bp
DEFINITION  FGSG_02649     754 bp
TITLE       FGSG_02649
ORIGIN

        1 ATGGCATCTA ACAAAGCTAC TCGGTTGGGT GAGGA-GTAC GTTCAACACG ATGCCCATCT
       61 ATCTTGGTCG CAAATATTTT ACAAATGCTA ACTCAAACTC AG-GATCTGG AA-GTAGGCA
      121 CCAACTGCAC GGTCTCTAAA TCGAATAGTC CTCTGACCAG AATAACAG-A ACCCGAATCG
      181 ATAAGGTGAA CGCTGAGCTC GTCACCTTGA CGTACGGAAC TATTGTCGCA CAGCTCTGCA
      241 AAGACTACGA AAGCGATTAT GCGGAGGTGA ACAAACAGCT CGACAAAATG GGTTACAACA
      301 TCGGACTGCG ATTGATCGAA GACTACCTCG CCAAGTCCAA CACCATGAAG CGATGCGCCA
      361 ACTTCCGCGA GACGGCCGAG ATGATTTCTC GT-GTATGGA CAATTATGAT ACAATATTCG
      421 ATAGCGACTG ACAAAAAAAA CAG-GTTGGA TTTAAAATCT TCCTCAACAT CACTCCTCAG
      481 GTCCTGAATT GGACAAGCGA AAATGACCAG TTCTCGCTGG TGTTTGAAGA GAACCCTCTC
      541 GCCGACTTTG TCGAGCTTCC CGACGATGGA CGAGCGCAAG ACCAGCTCTG GTACTCCAAC
      601 ATTCTATGCG GAGTGCTACG AGGTGCATTG GAGATGGTAC AGATGCAGGT TGAGGCTCAC
      661 TTTGTTAGTG ACGTCTTGCG AGGCAACGAA ACTACAGAAA TGAGGGTTTC GCTAGTTCGA
      721 TACCTCGACG ATGAACTGCC ACCTGAGGAT GA--
//
LOCUS       FOXG_10627       754 bp
DEFINITION  FOXG_10627     754 bp
TITLE       FOXG_10627
ORIGIN

        1 ATGGCGGCCA ACAAAGCGTC CCGCGTAGGC GAGGA-GTAA GTTCATCATG ATACCTA---
       61 GTTCGGTCAC CAAATTACGG TCAAATACTA ACTTGGTTCT AG-AATCTGG AA-GTAAGCG
      121 ATGATCGCTT GAGCCTATAT CGAAACGCTT TT--TAACAG ACTAACAG-A ACTCGAATCG
      181 ACAAGGTCAA CGCTGAGCTC GTCACTTTGA CTTACGGAAC TATCGTCGCA CAACTATGCA
      241 AGGACTACGA GAGCGACTAT GCCGAAGTGA ACAAGCAACT CGACAAGATG GGTTACAACA
      301 TTGGTCTGCG ACTTATTGAA GACTATCTCG CCAAATCCAA CACCATGAAG CGATGCGCCA
      361 ACTTCCGCGA GACGGCAGAG ATGATCTCCA GG-GTAGGGA GCCTTCCTGC GCAGCGTTAG
      421 GCAATGACTA ACGATAGAAC CAG-GTTGGG TTCAAGATAT TCCTCAACAT TACTCCCCAA
      481 GTGATGAATT GGACAAGTGA AAATGACCAG TTCTCGCTGG TATTTGAAGA GAACCCCTTG
      541 GCCGACTTTG TCGAGCTCCC TGACGATGGT CGAGCGCAAG ATCAACTTTG GTACTCCAAC
      601 ATTCTGTGTG GAGTGCTACG AGGTGCTCTG GAAATGGTGC AAATGCAAGT TGAAGCTCAC
      661 TTCGTCAGTG ACGTGTTGCG GGGCAACGAC AGCACAGAGA TGAGGGTATC GCTAATCCGA
      721 TACATCGACG ATGAACTGCC CCCTGAGGAT GA--
//
LOCUS       augustus-contig00455-abinit-gene-0.88-mRNA-1 (genomic sequence): 746 residues       754 bp
DEFINITION  augustus-contig00455-abinit-gene-0.88-mRNA-1 (genomic sequence): 746 residues     754 bp
TITLE       augustus-contig00455-abinit-gene-0.88-mRNA-1 (genomic sequence): 746 residues
ORIGIN

        1 ATGGCGGCCA ACAAAGCGTC CCGCGTGGGC GAGGA-GTAA GTCCATCATG ATAACT----
       61 ATTCAGGTCC CAAATTACTG TCAAATACTA ACCTGGTGCC AGAATCTGGA AGTAAGCTAT
      121 GATCGCACGA GCCCGTAACG GAGCGCCCCT TCTAACAGAG TACCAG-AAC TCGAATCGAC
      181 AAGGTTAACG CTGAGCTCGT CACTTTGACC TACGGAACTA TCGTCGCACA GCTATGTAAG
      241 GACTACGAGA GCGACTATGC CGAAGTGAAC AAGCAACTCG ACAAGATGGG CTACAACATT
      301 GGTCTGCGAC TTATTGAAGA CTACCTCGCC AAATCCAATA CCATGAAGCG ATGCGTTAAC
      361 TTCCGCGAGA CGGCAGAAAT GATCTCCAGG -GTATGGAGA CTTAATGCGC AGTGTGAGAC
      421 AGTGACTAAC GAGAGATCCA G-GTTGGATT CAAGATATTT CTCAACATTA CTCCCCAAGT
      481 GATGAATTGG ACAAGCGAAA ATGACCAGTT CTCGCTGGTA TTTGAAGAGA ATCCGTTGGC
      541 CGACTTTGTC GAGCTTCCCG ACGATGGCCG AGCGCAAGAT CAACTTTGGT ACTCCAACAT
      601 TCTGTGTGGA GTGCTACGAG GAGCCCTGGA GATGGTGCAA ATGCAAGTTG AAGCTCACTT
      661 TGTCAGTGAC GTGTTGCGGG GCAACGACAG CACAGAGATG AGGGTATCGC TAATTCGATA
      721 CCTCGACGAT GAACTGCCCC CTGAGGATGA CTAA
//
LOCUS       FVEG_06868       5608 bp
DEFINITION  FVEG_06868     5608 bp
TITLE       FVEG_06868
ORIGIN

        1 ATGCCGACCC TGCCCATCAA GTTTCAGGAG CTTGTCCAGC TCGCCAATGT TGGCGTGGAC
       61 ACACAGAGCA TTGGCTTCAA CTCCTGC-GT ATGTCCCACA AACTGCCGCC AGCTACTTGG
      121 TCGCGATAAG CAAGGCCATG AGCTAACCAG AAGCTAGACA CTCGAG-TCA GACTCCTACG
      181 TGTGTGTGCG AGAGAAGAAG AACGAAGCTG CCCAACCTGA GGTTGTTATT ATTGAGCTCA
      241 AGAATGGTAA CAATGTGACT CGTCGGCCGA TCAAGGCCGA CAGTGCCATC ATGCACTGGA
      301 ACCGACAGGT TATTGCTCTC AAGGCTCAGT CTAGAACACT GCAGATCTTC GACCTCGAGC
      361 AAAAGAAGAA GCTCAAGTCC TGTACCATGA ACGAGGATGT CCAATTCTGG AAGTGGATCA
      421 GTGAGAACGA GCTTGGTCTT GTCACAACAA CCAGTGTCTT CCACTGGAAT GTCTACGATG
      481 CGGGTCAAGA TGCCCCCGTC AAGGTCTTCC AGCGCAATGA TAACCTAAAC -GTGAGCCGC
      541 TTTCAT-CCA CCACTAATAT GGCATTCTAG TGCTAATAAA GTT---TCAG -GGCTGCCAG
      601 ATCATCAACT ACCGAGTCAA CAGCGATGGC AAGTGGATGG TAGTCGTTGG TATTTCATCC
      661 CAGCAGGGCC GTGTGGTTGG TGCCATGCAG CTCTACTCCA AAGATCGTGG AATCAGCCAG
      721 GCCATAGAAG GTCATGCCGC CGCCTTCGGT ACCCTTCGTC TAGAAGGTGC TCCCCAAGAT
      781 ACCAAGTTCT TCAGTTTCGC TGTACGAACG GCAACCGGCG CAAAGCTTCA CATTGTCGAG
      841 GTCGACCACC CAGAGTCGAA TCCAGTTTTC CAGAAGAAGG CGGTCGACAT GTTCTTCCCC
      901 CCCGAAGCCA CCAACGATTT CCCCGTCGCT CTCCAGGTTT CTCAGAAGTA CGGCGTCATC
      961 TACATGGTGA CCAAGTACGG CTTTATCCAC CTCTATGATC TCGAGACTGC CTCGTGCATC
     1021 TACATGAACC GAATTTCGAG CGAGACTATT TTCACAACAT GCACAGATGA CGGCTCCTCT
     1081 GGTATCGTTG GCATCAACCG GAAGGGTCAA GTTCTTTTCG TGACCATCGA CGACAACAAC
     1141 ATCATCCCGT ACCTTCTTCA GAACCCCGCC AACTCGGAAA TGGCTATCAA GATGGCCTCA
     1201 AGAGCTGGAC TTCCCGGTGC TGACAACCTT TATGCCCGCC AATTCGAGCA GCTATTCAAC
     1261 GCGGGAAGTT ATCTGGAGGC TGCTAAGGTT GCCGCCAACT CCCCACGAGG ATTCCTGCGA
     1321 AGCGCCGAGA CTATTGAGAA GTTCAAGCGC CTTCCTGTTC AACCTGGTCA GATGGCTTTT
     1381 ACACTTCAAT ACTTCGGTAT GCTTTTGGAC AAGGGCGCCT TGAACCGTGA GGAAACCCTC
     1441 GAGCTTGCAC AGCCTGTTCT CCAGCAGAAC CGCAAGCATC TGCTTGAGAA GTGGTTGAAG
     1501 GAGGGCAAGT TGGACTGCTC CGAGGCGCTC GGAGACTTGG TCCGTCCTTA CGATATGAAC
     1561 ATGGCCCTTA CCATTTACCT TAAGGCGGAG GTCCCCGCAA AGGTTGTTGC TGGTTTTGCT
     1621 GAGACGGGCC AGTTTGATAA GATTCTCCCG TACTCGGCTC AAACCGGCTA TCAACCTGAT
     1681 TATATCCAAC TTCTTCAGCA CATCATTCGT ATCAACCCTG AGAAGGGTGC CGAGTTTGCT
     1741 AGTGCTCTGG CTAATAACGA GCAGGGCTCC TTGGTTGATT TGGAGCGTGT TTGCGACATC
     1801 TTCCAAGGAC AGGGTATGAT CCAACAAGCC ACTGCCTTCC TCCTTGATGC GCTGAAGGAG
     1861 AACAAGCCTG AACATGCCCG TCTTCAGACC CGACTGCTGG AGATGAACCT CATGCATGCT
     1921 CCTCAAGTTG CCGAGGCTAT TCTGGGCAAT GAGATGTTCA CTCACTTCGA CAAGTCTCGC
     1981 ATTGCCCAAC TTTGCGAGCA GGCCAACCTT CCTCAGAAGG CTTTGGAGCT CTATGAGGAC
     2041 CCCGAAGCCA TTAAGCGCGT CATTGTCAAC ATTCCTGGCT CCCCCAACTT CAACCCCGAC
     2101 TGGCTCACCA CCTTCTTCGG CAAGCTTTCT GTTGAGCAAT CCCTTGATTG TCTAGATGCT
     2161 ATGATGAAGA CGAACATTCG ACAAAACTTG CAGTCAGTGG TTACCATCGC CACCAAGTAC
     2221 TCCGACCTCC TGGGAGCTGT TCGCCTGATT GATCTCTTCG AAAAGTACAA GACTGCTGAG
     2281 GGTCTGTTCT ACTACCTCGG TAGCATTGTG AACCTGTCTG AGGACCCCGA TGTGCACTTC
     2341 AAGTACATTG AGGCTGCTAC CAAGATGGGC CAGTTTAACG AGGTTGAGCG ATTGTGCCGC
     2401 GATAGTAACG TGTATAACCC AGAGAAGGTC AAGAACTTCC TTAAGGAAGC CAAGTTGCCC
     2461 GAGCAGCTTC CTCTGATCAT CGTCTGCGAT CGTTTCAACT TTGTTCACGA CCTGATTCTG
     2521 TACCTGTACC AGAACCAGCA ATTTGCTGCT ATTGAGACCT ACGTCCAGTC TGTGAACCCT
     2581 ACACGAGCTC CTGAAGTCAT CGGAGGCCTC TTGGATGTCG ACTGCGACGA GAATGTCATT
     2641 AGGCAGTTGT TGCAGACCGT TAACGCTCAG GCTATCAGCA TTGATTCGCT TGTTTCTGAG
     2701 GTCGAGTCTC GAAACCGACT CAAGCTTCTC TTGCCCTTCC TCGAGAAGAC CCTTAACGAG
     2761 GGTAACCAGC AGCAAGCTGT TTTCAATGCT CTTGCCAAGA TCTATATCGA TTCCAACAAC
     2821 AACCCGGAGA AATTCCTGAA AGAAAACGAT CAATATGATA CTCTGACAGT CGGAAAGTAC
     2881 TGTGAGAAGC GTGACCCCAA CCTGGCCTAC ATTGCCTACT CCAAGGGACA AAATGACTTG
     2941 GAGCTCGTCA ACATCACAAA TGAGAACTCC ATGTACCGAG CCCAGGCGCG ATATCTGTTG
     3001 GAGCGATCTG ATAATGAGCT GTGGGGCTTC GTGCTGAGCG AGAACAACAT TCACAGACGA
     3061 TCTGTTGTTG ACCAAGTCAC CGCGACCGCG GTTCCTGAGG CTAATGACCC TTCGAAGGTT
     3121 TCCGTGGCCG TTGCTGCTTT CCTTGAGAAT GACCTACCTC TCGAGCTTAT TGAACTTCTT
     3181 GAGAAGATTG TTCTCGAGCC TTCACCTTTC AGCGATAACC AGAATCTTCA GAACTTGCTT
     3241 ATGTTCACTG CTGCCAAGGC TGATAAGGGA CGTGTCATGG ATTACATTCA CAAGCTCGAC
     3301 AACTACAACG CCGATGAGAT CGCCACCGCC TGTATTGAGG TTGGCCTCTT TGAGGAAGCT
     3361 TTCGAGATTT ACAAGAAGGC CGACAACAAG TCTGCTGCTG TTGACGTCCT GATCGAGAAC
     3421 GTGGTCAGCA TCGACCGTGC CCAGGGTTAT GCCGAAGAAG TTGACCTGCC CGAGGTCTGG
     3481 AGCAAGGTTG CCAAGGCTCA GCTTGATGGT CTTCGTGTTT CTGATGCTAT CGAGTCCTAC
     3541 ATTAAGGCTG AGGACCCCCG TAACTACCAT GAGGTCATTG AAGTTGCTAC CCACGCCGGC
     3601 AAGAACGAGG ACCTTGTCAA GTACTTGCGC ATGTGCCGCA AGACCCTCCG TGAGCCTGCT
     3661 ATCGACACTG CTCTGGCTTT CTCATATGCT CGCCTTGACC AGCTCTCTGA GCTTGAGGAC
     3721 TTCCTCCGAG CTACCAACGT TGCTAACATT GAGGAGTCGG GTGACAAGGC TTACGAGGAG
     3781 GGCTTGTTCG AGGCTTCCAA GATCTTCTAC ACTAGCATTT CCAACTGGGC TAAGTTGGCA
     3841 ACCACTCTTG TTCACCTCGG TGATTACCAA GCTGCCGTTG AGTGTGCCCG CAAGGCCAAC
     3901 AACATCAAGG TGTGGAAGCA GGTTCACGAG GCCTGTGTCC AGAAGAAGGA ATTCCGACTT
     3961 GCCCAGATTT GTGGTCTCAA CTTGATTGTC GATGCTGAGC AACTTCAGAC CCTAGTCAAG
     4021 GAGTACGAGC GCAACGGTTA CTTTGACGAG CTTATCAGCC TTCTCGAGCA AGGTCTTGGC
     4081 CTTGAGCGTG CCCATATGGG AATGTTCACT GAGCTCGGTA TCGCCCTCTC CAAGTACCAC
     4141 CCCGACCGCC TCATGGAGCA CATCAAGATC TTCTGGTCTC GCATGAATCT CCCCAAGATG
     4201 ATCAAGGCCT GCGAGGAAGC AAACCTCTGG CCTGAGCTGG TCTTCTGCTA CTACCATTAT
     4261 GACGAGTTTG ACAACGCTGC TCTTGCCGTC ATCGAGCGAC CCGAGAACTC CTGGGACCAC
     4321 CAGCAGTTCA AGGAGATCGT GGTCAAGGTT GCCAACCTGG AGATCTACTA CCGTGCTATT
     4381 AAGTTCTATG TTGAGCAGCA CCCCTCGCTC ATCACTGATC TCCTTGCTAC CCTTACCCCT
     4441 CGTATTGACG TTAACCGCGT CGTCAAGATC TTCCAGAAGA ACGATGACCT CCCTCTCATC
     4501 AAGCCTTTCT TGCTCAACGT GCAAACCCAG AACAAGCGTG TTGTGAATGA GGCTGTCAAC
     4561 GACCTGCTCA TCGAGGAGGA GGATTACAAG ACTCTACGTG ACTCAGTTCA GAATTATGAC
     4621 AACTACGATG CTACTGAGCT TGCCAGCCGT CTGGAGAAGC ATGACCTCAT CTTCTTCCGC
     4681 CAGATTGCTG CTTCCATCTA CCGCAAGAAC AAGCGATGGG AGAAGTCTAT TGCCCTGTCT
     4741 AAGCAGGACA AGCTGTACAA GGACGCCATC GAGACCGCTG CCCTATCTGC CAAGACCGAG
     4801 ATTGTCAGCG ACCTTCTTCA ATAT-GTAAG TAGCAGTTGG CACCTGGAAA TCCCTAATAT
     4861 A-CTAACGTC TGTAG-TTCG TCGACATTGG CCACCGCGAA TGCTACACTG GCATGTTGTA
     4921 CGCTTGCTAC GAGCTCATCC GCCCTGACCT TGTTTTGGAG CTCTCATGGC GCCATGGCCT
     4981 CATGGACTTC TCTATGCCTT ACATGATCAA CATGCTCGCC CAGCAAACAA AAGACCTGGC
     5041 CCTTCTGAAG GCAGACAACG AGGCACGCAA GGCTAAGGAG CAAGAGAAGG AGAAGACCGA
     5101 TGATAACACA CCAATTCTCG GCGCTTCTAG ACTCATGATC ACAGCTGGAC CTGGTGGCAT
     5161 GGGCTCTTCA CCCTCGCCTG CACCATATGG CCAGGCAAAC GGCTTCGCGC CTCAGCCCAC
     5221 CGGCTACGGT TTCTAGATGC AGGTACCGGT ACCGATGTGG CGCTGCCTCC CCCCCTATTA
     5281 TATCCGAGGA CCGGTAGCGC ATAATCAGTA TCTCGTTCAT GGGCAGGAGA ATAAATTTAA
     5341 AATGGATTCA TACCCGCCGC ACCCGCCTAC GGATACCAGA AAAGGATAGT TTATTGGCGA
     5401 GGATACAGA- TCCTGTAATC ATATTTTGCT TCTCCCGCGA GTTGCGCGTG GGGGCGTTGG
     5461 AAGGAGGATT TT-GAGCGAT TGACCTCTTA CGGGCTTTTG TGGTAGACTG GAGGACGAAG
     5521 TTCTGATAGT AAATTTCGCA GTCAGACGCA TGTATTCTGT CGGACTGCTG TATGTTGTAT
     5581 GATAGTACAT TGATTTGTCT TTGTT---
//
LOCUS       FOXG_09267       5608 bp
DEFINITION  FOXG_09267     5608 bp
TITLE       FOXG_09267
ORIGIN

        1 ATGCCGACTC TGCCCATCAA GTTTCAGGAG CTTGTCCAGC TCGCCAATGT TGGCGTGGAC
       61 ACACAGAGCA TTGGCTTCAA CTCTTGC-GT ACGTCCTGAA ACCTGCCACC AGCTAGTTGG
      121 TCGCAATAAA CAACGTCATA AGCTAACTAG AGGCTAGACA CTCGAG-TCC GACTCCTACG
      181 TCTGTGTGCG AGAAAAGAAG AACGAATCTG CCCAACCTGA GGTCGTTATC ATCGAGCTCA
      241 AGAATGGCAA CAACGTCACC CGTCGGCCAA TCAAGGCCGA CAGTGCCATC ATGCACTGGA
      301 ACCGACAAGT TATTGCTCTC AAGGCTCAGT CTAGAACACT GCAGATCTTC GATCTCGAGC
      361 AAAAGAAGAA GCTCAAGTCC TGCACCATGA ACGAGGATGT CCAGTTCTGG AAGTGGATCA
      421 GCGAGAACGA GCTTGGTCTT GTCACAACAA CCAGCGTCTT CCACTGGAAT GTCTACGATG
      481 CGGGTCAAGA TGCCCCCGTC AAGGTGTTCC AGCGTAATGA TAACCTTCAA -GTGAGCCGC
      541 TTTCAT-TTG CGACTAATCC GACATC--AG TGCTAACAGT GTTACTTTAG -GGCTGCCAA
      601 ATTATCAACT ACCGAGTTAA CAGCGATGGC AAGTGGATGG TAGTCGTTGG CATTTCATCC
      661 CAGCAGGGCC GTGTGGTTGG TGCCATGCAG CTCTACTCTA AGGATCGTGG AATCAGCCAG
      721 GCCATAGAAG GCCATGCCGC CGCCTTCGGT ACCCTTCGCC TAGAAGGTGC TCCCCAAGAT
      781 ACCAAGTTCT TCAGTTTCGC TGTACGAACG GCAACCGGCG CGAAGCTTCA CATTGTCGAG
      841 GTCGATCACC CCGAGTCGAA TCCGGTTTTC CAAAAGAAGG CGGTCGACAT GTTCTTCCCC
      901 CCCGAAGCCA CCAACGATTT CCCCGTCGCT CTCCAGGTTT CTCAGAAGTA CGGCGTCATC
      961 TATATGGTGA CCAAGTACGG CTTTATCCAC CTCTATGACC TCGAGACTGC CTCGTGCATC
     1021 TACATGAACC GAATTTCGAG CGAGACGATT TTCACAACAT GCACGGACGA CGGCTCTTCT
     1081 GGTATTGTCG GCATCAACCG AAAGGGTCAA GTTCTTTTCG TGACCATCGA CGACAACAAC
     1141 ATCATCCCGT ACCTTCTTCA GAACCCCGCC AACTCAGAGA TGGCTATCAA GATGGCCTCA
     1201 AGAGCTGGAC TTCCGGGTGC TGATAACCTT TACGCCCGCC AATTCGAGCA GCTGTTCAAC
     1261 GCGGGAAGCT ATTTGGAGGC TGCTAAGGTT GCCGCCAACT CCCCGCGGGG CTTCCTGCGA
     1321 AGCGCCGAGA CTATTGAGAA GTTCAAGCGC CTTCCTGTTC AACCTGGTCA GATGGCTTTC
     1381 ACACTTCAAT ACTTCGGGAT GCTTTTGGAC AAGGGTGCCT TGAACCGTGA GGAGACCCTC
     1441 GAGCTTGCAC AGCCCGTTCT TCAGCAGAAC CGCAAGCATT TGCTCGAGAA GTGGTTGAAG
     1501 GAAGGCAAGT TGGACTGCTC TGAGGCGCTC GGAGACTTGG TCCGTCCTTA CGATATGAAC
     1561 ATGGCCCTTA CCATCTACCT CAAGGCGGAG GTTCCCGCAA AGGTTGTTGC CGGTTTTGCT
     1621 GAGACAGGCC AGTTTGATAA GATTCTCCCG TACTCGGCTC AGACCGGCTA TCAACCTGAT
     1681 TACATCCAAC TTCTTCAGCA CATCATTCGT ATCAACCCTG AGAAGGGTGC CGAGTTTGCT
     1741 AGTGCCCTGG CTAATAATGA GCAGGGCTCC TTGGTTGATT TGGAGCGTGT TTGCGACATC
     1801 TTCCAAGGGC AGGGTATGAT CCAACAAGCC ACTGCCTTCC TCCTGGATGC GCTGAAGGAG
     1861 AACAAGCCTG AACATGCCCG CCTTCAGACC CGACTACTTG AGATGAACCT CATGCATGCT
     1921 CCTCAAGTTG CCGAGGCCAT TCTGGGCAAT GAGATGTTCA CTCACTTCGA TAAGTCTCGC
     1981 ATTGCCCAAC TTTGCGAGCA GGCCAACCTT CCTCAGAAGG CTTTGGAGCT CTATGAGGAC
     2041 CCTGAGGCCA TTAAGCGCGT CATTGTCAAC ATTCCTGGCT CCCCCAACTT CAACCCCGAT
     2101 TGGCTCACCA CCTTTTTCGG CAAGCTCTCT GTCGAGCAAT CCCTTGATTG CCTAGATGCT
     2161 ATGATGAAGA CGAACATTCG CCAAAACCTG CAGTCAGTGG TTACCATCGC CACCAAGTAC
     2221 TCCGACCTCC TGGGAGCTGT TCGACTGATT GATCTTTTCG AAAAGTACAA GACTGCCGAG
     2281 GGTCTGTTCT ACTACCTCGG TAGCATCGTG AACCTGTCTG AGGACCCCGA CGTGCACTTC
     2341 AAGTACATTG AGGCTGCTAC CAAGATGGGC CAGTTTAATG AAGTTGAGCG ATTGTGCCGC
     2401 GATAGTAACG TGTACAACCC AGAGAAGGTC AAGAACTTCC TTAAGGAAGC CAAGCTGCCC
     2461 GAGCAGCTTC CTCTGATCAT CGTCTGCGAT CGTTTCAATT TCGTTCACGA TCTGATTCTA
     2521 TACCTGTACC AGAACCAGCA ATTTGCCGCT ATTGAGACCT ACGTCCAGTC GGTGAACCCT
     2581 ACACGAGCTC CCGAAGTCAT CGGAGGCCTT CTGGATGTCG ATTGCGACGA AAATGTCATT
     2641 AAGCAGTTGT TGCAGACTGT TAACGCACAG GCTATCAGCA TTGATTCACT TGTCTCTGAG
     2701 GTCGAGTCTC GAAACCGACT CAAGCTTCTC TTGCCTTTCC TCGAGAAGAC TCTTAACGAG
     2761 GGTAACCAGC AGCAAGCTGT TTTCAATGCT CTTGCCAAGA TCTATATTGA TTCCAACAAT
     2821 AACCCGGAGA AGTTCCTGAA GGAAAACGAC CAATACGACA CTCTCACAGT CGGAAAGTAC
     2881 TGTGAGAAGC GTGATCCCAA CCTGGCCTAC ATTGCCTACT CCAAGGGACA GAATGACTTG
     2941 GAGCTCGTCA ACATCACAAA CGAGAACTCC ATGTACAGAG CCCAGGCGCG ATATCTATTG
     3001 GAGCGATCTG ATGCTGAGCT GTGGGGTTTC GTGCTGAGCG AGAACAACAT TCACCGACGA
     3061 TCTGTTGTTG ACCAAGTTAC CGCGACCGCG GTTCCCGAGG CCAATGATCC CTCGAAGGTC
     3121 TCTGTGGCTG TTGCTGCTTT CCTTGAGAAT GATCTCCCTC TGGAGCTTAT TGAGCTTCTT
     3181 GAGAAGATTG TCCTCGAGCC TTCACCTTTC AGTGACAACC AGAACCTTCA GAACTTGCTT
     3241 ATGTTCACCG CTGCCAAAGC TGACAAGGGC CGTGTTATGG ATTATATTCA CAAGCTCGAC
     3301 AACTACAACG CCGATGAAAT CGCCACTGCC TGCATTGAGG TTGGCCTCTT TGAGGAAGCT
     3361 TTCGAGATCT ACAAGAAGGC TGATAACAAG TCTGCCGCTG TTGACGTCTT GATCGAGAAC
     3421 GTGGTCAGCA TCGACCGTGC CCAGGGTTAT GCCGAAGAGG TTGATCTGCC TGAGGTCTGG
     3481 AGCAAGGTTG CCAAGGCTCA GCTTGATGGT CTTCGTGTTT CTGATGCTAT CGAGTCCTAC
     3541 ATTAAGGCTG AGGATCCTCG TAACTACTTG GAAGTCATCG AAGTTGCTAC TCATGCCGGC
     3601 AAGAACGAGG ATCTCGTCAA GTACTTGCGC ATGTGCCGCA AGACCCTCCG TGAGCCTGCC
     3661 ATCGACACTG CTCTGGCTTT CTCCTATGCT CGCCTTGATC AGCTTTCCGA GCTTGAGGAC
     3721 TTCCTCCGAG CTACCAACGT TGCTAACATT GAGGAGTCTG GTGACAAGGC TTACGAGGAA
     3781 GGCTTGTTCG AGGCTTCCAA GATCTTCTAT ACTAGCATTT CTAACTGGGC CAAGTTGGCA
     3841 ACCACTCTTG TTCACCTCGG TGACTACCAA GCCGCCGTTG AGTGTGCTCG CAAGGCCAAC
     3901 AACATCAAGG TGTGGAAGCA GGTTCACGAG GCCTGCGTGC AGAAGAAGGA ATTCCGACTT
     3961 GCCCAGATCT GCGGTCTCAA CTTGATTGTC GATGCCGAGC AACTCCAGAC CCTAGTAAAG
     4021 GAGTACGAGC GCAACGGTTA CTTTGACGAG CTTATCAGCC TTCTCGAGCA AGGTCTTGGC
     4081 CTTGAGCGAG CCCACATGGG AATGTTCACT GAGCTTGGTA TCGCTCTCTC CAAGTACCAC
     4141 CCCGACCGCC TCATGGAGCA CATCAAGATC TTCTGGTCTC GCATGAATCT CCCCAAGATG
     4201 ATCAAAGCCT GCGAGGAAGC GAACCTCTGG CCCGAGCTGG TCTTCTGCTA CTACCACTAT
     4261 GACGAATTTG ACAACGCTGC TCTTGCCGTC ATCGAGCGAC CCGAGAACTC CTGGGACCAC
     4321 CAGCAGTTCA AGGAGATCGT GGTTAAGGTT GCCAACCTGG AGATCTACTA CCGTGCTATC
     4381 AAGTTCTATG TTGAGCAGCA TCCCTCGCTC ATCACTGATC TTCTTGCAAC CCTTACTCCT
     4441 CGTATTGACG TTAACCGCGT CGTCAAGATC TTCCAGAAGA ACGATGACCT CCCTCTCATC
     4501 AAGCCTTTCT TGCTCAACGT GCAAACTCAG AACAAGCGTG TTGTGAACGA GGCTGTCAAC
     4561 GACCTGCTCA TCGAGGAGGA GGATTACAAG ACCCTACGTG ACTCAGTTCA GAACTATGAC
     4621 AACTACGATG CTACTGAGCT GGCCAGCCGT CTGGAGAAGC ATGACCTCAT CTTCTTCCGC
     4681 CAGATCGCTG CTTCCATCTA CCGCAAGAAC AAGCGATGGG AGAAGTCTAT TGCCCTGTCT
     4741 AAGCAGGACA AGCTGTACAA GGATGCCATC GAGACCGCTG CCCTCTCTGC CAAGACCGAG
     4801 ATTGTCAGCG ACCTCCTTCA ATAT-GTAAG TACCACTCGA GACCCTGAAA TCTGTAATAT
     4861 A-CTAACATC TGTAG-TTCG TCGATATTGG CCACCGCGAA TGCTACACCG GCATGTTGTA
     4921 CGCTTGCTAC GAGCTCATCC GCCCTGACCT TGTTCTGGAG CTCTCATGGC GCCACGGCCT
     4981 CATGGACTTC TCTATGCCTT ACATGATCAA CATGCTCGCC CAGCAAACGA AGGACCTCGC
     5041 CCTTCTGAAG GCAGACAATG AGGCCCGCAA GGCAAAGGAG CAAGAGAAGG AGAAGACCGA
     5101 TGACAACACA CCAATCCTCG GCGCTTCTAG ACTCATGATC ACAGCTGGAC CTGGTGGCAT
     5161 GGGCTCTTCA CCCTCGCCTG CACCATATGG CCAAGCAAAC GGCTTCGCGC CGCAGCCCAC
     5221 CGGCTACGGT TTCTAGATGC AGGTACCGGT ACCGATGTGG CGTTGCCTTC CCTATTATCA
     5281 TATGCGAGGA CCGGTAGCGC ATAATCAGTA TC---TTCAT GAGCAGGAGA ATAAATTCAA
     5341 AATGGATTCG TAC------- --CCGCTTAC AGATATCAGA AAAGGATAGT CTATTGGCGA
     5401 GGATACAGAA TCCTGTAATC ATATTTTGCT TCTCCCGCGA GTTGCGCGTG GGGGCGTTTG
     5461 AAGGAGGATT TC-GAGCGAT TGACCTC--A AGGGCTTTTG TGGTAGACTG GAGGACGAAG
     5521 TTTTGATACT AAATTTCGCA GTCAGACGCA TGTATTCTGT CGGACTGCTG TATGTTGTAT
     5581 GATAGTACAT TGATTTGTCT TTGTT---
//
LOCUS       FGSG_05619       5608 bp
DEFINITION  FGSG_05619     5608 bp
TITLE       FGSG_05619
ORIGIN

        1 ATGGCGCCTC TGCCCATCAA GTTCCAGGAG CTCGTCCAGC TCGCCAACGT TGGCGTGGAC
       61 ACCCAGAGCA TCGGCTTCAA CTCCTGC-GT GCGTCTCCAT ACCTACAGCC AGCTTCATCG
      121 CTG-GCCATC TGTCAATATG AAACTAACCC CAGCTAGACA CTCGAG-TCC GATTCATATG
      181 TGTGTGTTCG AGAGAAGAAG AGCGAAGCCG CCCAACCCGA GGTTGTTATC ATCGAGCTCA
      241 AGAATGGTAA CAATGTCACC CGGCGGCCAA TCAAGGCCGA CAGTGCCGTC ATGCACTGGA
      301 ACCGACAAGT AATTGCTCTC AAGGCGCAGT CTAGAACCCT GCAGATCTTC GACCTTGAGC
      361 AGAAGAAGAA GCTCAAGTCA TGCACCATGA ATGAGGACGT GCAGTTCTGG AAGTGGATTA
      421 GCGAGAACGA GCTTGGCCTT GTCACGACAT CCAGTGTCTA TCACTGGAAT GTCTACGATG
      481 CTGGCCAAGA CGCACCCGTC AAGGTGTTCG AGCGTAATGC CAACCTCAAC -GTGAGTTGC
      541 CTACAAGCCG TGGTTGATTG AATGCCACGA GACTAACCAT TTTATTATAG -GGCTGCCAA
      601 ATCATCAACT ACCGAGTTAA CAGCGACGGA AAGTGGATGG TGGTGGTGGG CATCTCATCC
      661 CAGCAAGGAC GTGTGGTCGG TGCCATGCAG CTCTACTCTA AGGACCGTGG AATCAGCCAG
      721 GCCATAGAAG GTCACGCAGC CGCCTTTGGC ACTCTTCGAC TGGAAGGTGC CCCCCAAGAC
      781 ACGAAGCTGT TCAGTTTTGC AGTACGAACC GCAACAGGTG CCAAGCTGCA CATCGTCGAG
      841 GTTGACCATC CCGAGTCGAA TCCTGTCTTT CAGAAGAAGG CTGTTGATAT GTTCTTCCCT
      901 CCTGAGGCCA CGAACGATTT CCCCGTCGCA CTTCAAGTTT CGCAAAAGTA CGGCGTTGTT
      961 TATATGGTAA CCAAGTATGG CTTCATTCAT CTCTACGATC TCGAAACCGC CTCATGCATC
     1021 TTCATGAACC GAATTTCGAG CGAGACAATA TTCACAACAT GCACAGACGA TGGTTCTTCT
     1081 GGCATCGTTG GTATCAACCG AAAGGGCCAA GTGCTCTTCG TGACCATCGA CGATAGCAAC
     1141 GTTATCCAAT ACCTTCTACA AAACCCCGCC AACACCGATA TGGCTATCAA GATGGCCTCG
     1201 CGAGCCGGAC TTCCTGGTGC CGATAACCTG TACGCTCGAC AGTTCGAGCA GCTCTTCAAC
     1261 TCTGGCGACT ACTTGGCTGC TGCTAAGGTC GCTGCCAACT CTCCTCGAGG TTTCCTCCGA
     1321 AGCGCCGAGA CTATCGAGAA GTTCAAGCGC TTGCCTGTTC AGCCTGGCCA GATGGCTTTC
     1381 ACACTTCAAT ACTTCGGAAT GCTTCTCGAC AAGGGCTCCC TTAACAAGCA TGAGACCCTC
     1441 GAGCTTGCAC AACCCGTTCT CCAGCAGAAC CGCAAGCATC TGCTTGAGAA GTGGTTGAAG
     1501 GAGGGCAAGT TGGACTGCTC TGAGCAGCTT GGTGACATGG TTAGGCCTTA CGATGTCAAC
     1561 ATGGCCTTGA CAATCTACCT TAAGGCGGAG ATTCCCCAGA AGGTCGTTGC TGGCTTCGCT
     1621 GAGACTGGTC AATTCGACAA GATCCTTCCT TACTCTGCCC AGAGCGGCTT TCAGCCTGAT
     1681 TACATCCAGT TGCTCCAGCA TATCACCCGT GTCAACCCCG AGAAGGGTGC TGAGTTTGCC
     1741 AGTGCCCTTG CTAACAGTGA GCAAGGCCCA TTGGTCGACT TCGAGCGTGT GTGCGATATC
     1801 TTCCAAGGAC AGGGCATGAT TCAACAAGCC ACCGCCTTCT TGTTGGATGC ATTGAAGGAG
     1861 AACAAGCCCG AGCACGCCCG TCTACAGACC CGCCTTCTCG AGATGAACTT GATGCATGCA
     1921 CCCCAGGTTG CTGAAGCTAT TCTCGGTAAC GAGATGTTTA CTCACTTCGA CAAGACTCGC
     1981 ATCGCTCAGC TTTGCGAGCA GGCTAACCTT CCCCAGAAGG CGCTGGAGCT TTATGAGGAC
     2041 CCAGAGGCCA TCAAGCGGGT TGTTGTTAAC ATCCCTGGTC AACCAAACTT CAACCCTGAG
     2101 TGGCTCACCA CATTCTTTGG TAAGCTCTCT GTTGAGCAGT CCCTCGATTG TCTTGATGCT
     2161 ATGATGAAGG CGAACATTCG CCAGAACTTG CAGTCAGTTG TTACTATTGC CACCAAGTAT
     2221 TCAGAGCTAC TGGGACCTGT TCGTTTGATT GATCTCTTCG AGAAGTACAA GACTGCTGAG
     2281 GGTCTCTTTT ATTATCTTGG CAGTGTCGTG AATCTTTCTG AAGACCCTGA TGTCCACTTC
     2341 AAGTACATTG AAGCCGCGAC CAAGATGGGA CAATTCAACG AGGTTGAGCG ATTGTGCCGT
     2401 GATAGCTCCG TCTACAACCC TGAGAAGGTC AAGAATTTCC TCAAGGAAGC TAAGCTGCCT
     2461 GAGCAGCTTC CTCTTATCAT TGTCTGTGAC CGCTTCAACT TTGTCCATGA CTTGATTCTG
     2521 TACCTGTACC AGAGCCAGCA GTTTGCGGCC ATCGAGACCT ACGTCCAGCA GGTCAACCCC
     2581 GGCCGAGCCC CTGAGGTTGT TGGCGGTCTA TTGGATGTTG ACTGCGACGA GAACGTCATC
     2641 AAGCAGCTTC TGAGCTCTGT CAACCCTCAG AGTATCAACA TTGACAACCT TGTATCAGAA
     2701 GTTGAGTCTC GCAACCGCCT TAAGCTGCTT TTGCCTTTCC TCGAGGCCAC TCTCCAGGCT
     2761 GGTAACCAGC AACAGGCTGT GTACAACGCT CTTGCCAAGA TCTATATCGA CTCCAACAAC
     2821 AACCCCGAGA AGTTCCTCAA GGAGAACGAC CAGTACGATA CCCTTACTGT TGGAAAGTAC
     2881 TGTGAGAAGC GTGATCCCAA CCTGGCCTAC ATCGCCTACT CCAAGGGCCA GAATGATCTT
     2941 GAGCTTGTCA ACATCACCAA CGAGAACTCC ATGTACAGGG CTCAGGCTCG ATACCTCTTG
     3001 GAGCGCTCCG ATGCTGAGCT CTGGGGCTTC GTTCTGAGCG AGAACAACAT TCACCGTCGT
     3061 TCTGTTGTTG ATCAGGTCAC CGCTACAGCT GTTCCTGAGG CCAATGACCC CTCCAAGGTC
     3121 TCCGTTGCTG TTTCTGCTTT CCTGGAGAAT GACCTTCCTC TCGAGCTTAT CGAGCTCCTC
     3181 GAGAAGATTG TCCTCGAGCC CTCACCCTTC AGTGACAACC AGAACCTCCA GAACCTGCTC
     3241 ATGTTCACTG CCGCCAAGGC TGACAAGGCT CGTGTGATGG ACTATATCCA CAAGCTCGAT
     3301 AACTACAATG CCGATGAAAT CGCCACTAGC TGTATCGAGG TTGGTCTGTT TGAAGAAGCG
     3361 TTCGAGATTT ATAAGAAGGC CGACAACAAG TCTGCCGCTG TCGATGTCCT GATTGAGAAC
     3421 GTTGTCAGCA TCGATCGTGC TCAGGCATAT GCTGAGGAGG TTGATCTCCC TGAGGTCTGG
     3481 AGCAAGGTTG CCAAGGCACA ACTTGACGGC CTCCGCGTTT CCGATTCCAT CGAGTCTTAC
     3541 ATCAAGGCTG AGGACCCCAG AAACTACCTT GAGGTCATCG AAGTCGCCAC ACACGCTGGT
     3601 AAGAACGAGG AGCTCGTCAA ATACCTGCGC ATGGCTCGCA AGACCCACCG CGAGGCTGCT
     3661 ATTGACACAG CTCTCGCCTT CTCTTACGCT CGTCTCGAGC AACTATCCGA GCTTGAGGAC
     3721 TTCCTCCGTG CCACAAACGT GGCTAACATC GAGGAGTCTG GTGACAAGGC ATATGAGGAA
     3781 GGCTTGTACG AGGCTTCGAA GATCTTCTAC ACTAGCATCT CGAACTGGGC TAAGCTGGCC
     3841 ACTACCCTTG TCCATCTTGG TGACTACCAA GCTGCCGTCG AGTGCGCTCG CAAGGCCAAC
     3901 AACATCAAGG TGTGGAAGCA GGTCCACGAA GCCTGTGTGG AGAAGAAGGA GTTCCGCCTT
     3961 GCCCAGATTT GTGGTCTCAA CCTGATTGTC GATGCTGAGC AACTTCAGAC TCTGGTTAAG
     4021 GAGTACGAGC GCAACGGTTA CTTCGATGAG CTCATCAGCC TTCTCGAGCA GGGTCTTGGC
     4081 CTCGAGCGTG CTCACATGGG AATGTTCACT GAGCTTGGTA TTGCTCTCTC CAAGTACCAC
     4141 CCTGACCGTC TGATGGAGCA TATTAAGATC TTCTGGTCTC GCATGAATCT GCCCAAGATG
     4201 ATCAAGGCCT GCGAAGAGGC TAACCTTTGG CCCGAGCTTG TTTTCTGCTA CTACCATTAT
     4261 GATGAATTTG ACAACGCTGC TCTTGCCGTC ATTGAGCGAC CCGAGAACTC TTGGGACCAC
     4321 CAACAGTTCA AGGAGATTGT GGTCAAGGTG GCCAACTTGG AAATCTACTA CCGTGCTATC
     4381 AAGTTCTACG TTGAGCAGCA TCCTTCTCTC CTCACTGACC TCCTCGCCAC TCTCACTCCC
     4441 CGTATCGATG TCAACCGTGT TGTCAAGATC TTCCAGAAGA ACGACGACCT TCCTCTCATC
     4501 AAGCCTTTCT TGCTGAACGT GCAATCTCAG AACAAGCGTG TTGTGAACGA GGCCGTCAAC
     4561 GATCTTCTGA TCGAGGAGGA GGATTACAAG ACCCTTCGCG ACTCTGTTCA GAACTACGAC
     4621 AACTACGATG CCACAGAGCT GGCTAGCCGT CTGGAGAAGC ATGATCTTAT CTTCTTCCGC
     4681 CAGATTGCTG CTTCCATCTA CCGCAAGAAC AAGCGCTGGG AGAAGTCAAT TGCTCTCTCC
     4741 AAGCAGGACA AACTCTACAA GGACGCTATT GAGACCTCTG CCCTCTCGGC CAAGGTCGAC
     4801 ATTGTCAGCG ACCTCCTTCA ATAC-GTAAG TTTCCCACAG TACCTTGTAA TGATGAATAC
     4861 AGCTAACCGT CCTAG-TTCG TCGATATCGG TCACCGTGAA TGCTACACTG GCATGCTTTA
     4921 CGCTTGCTAC GACCTCATCC GCCCTGACCT TGTTCTGGAG CTCTCATGGC GCCACGGTCT
     4981 TATGGACTTC TCTATGCCTT ACATGATCAA CATGCTGGCC CAGCAAACCA AGGATCTCGC
     5041 TGCTTTGAAG GCAGATAACG AGGCCCGCAA GGCCAAGGAA CAGGAGAAGG AGAAGACGGA
     5101 TGATAACACA CCGATTCTTG GCGCCTCTCG GCTCATGATC ACGGCTGGTC CTGGTGGCAT
     5161 GGGCTCTGCT CCCTCGCCCG CGCCGTACGG TCAACCAAAT GGCTTTGCGC CGCAGCCTAC
     5221 CGGCTACGGG TTCTAGATGC GGGTACCGGT AATGATGTGG CATTGCCCCC CTCGTCTTGA
     5281 TAT-----GA CCGGTTATCC ACA------- ---------- ---------- ----------
     5341 ------TT-- ---------- ---------- ---------- ---------- --AATGGCGT
     5401 GGACACAAA- TCCTGTAATC ATAGCTTGCT TCTACCTTGA GATGTAGGCG GGGGCGTTTG
     5461 TGGGAGGATT TCAGAGCGAT TAGCACTC-A AGGACATTGG TG-TAGACTT GAGGATGAAG
     5521 TTTTGATACT AAATTTTGCA GCCGG----- TCTTGATAGC CGGGTTGCTG TATGTTGTAT
     5581 GATAGTACAT TGATTTTCAT TACCTTTA
//
LOCUS       augustus-contig00467-abinit-gene-0.179-mRNA-1 (genomic sequence): 5225 residues       5608 bp
DEFINITION  augustus-contig00467-abinit-gene-0.179-mRNA-1 (genomic sequence): 5225 residues     5608 bp
TITLE       augustus-contig00467-abinit-gene-0.179-mRNA-1 (genomic sequence): 5225 residues
ORIGIN

        1 ATGCCGACTC TGCCCATCAA GTTTCAGGAG CTTGTCCAGC TCGCCAATGT TGGCGTGGAC
       61 ACACAGAGCA TTGGCTTCAA CTCCTGC-GT ATGTCCCACA AAATGCCACC AGCTACTTGG
      121 TCGCGATAAA CAATGTCATG AGCTAACTGG AAGCTAG-AC ACTCGAGTCC GACTCCTACG
      181 TGTGTGTGCG AGAGAAGAAG AACGAAGCTG CCCAACCTGA GGTTGTTATT ATTGAGCTCA
      241 AGAATGGCAA CAACGTAACC CGTCGGCCGA TCAAGGCCGA CAGTGCCATC ATGCACTGGA
      301 ACAGACAGGT TATTGCTCTC AAGGCTCAGT CTAGAACGCT GCAGATCTTC GACCTCGAGC
      361 AAAAGAAGAA GCTCAAGTCC TGCACCATGA ACGAGGATGT CCAGTTCTGG AAGTGGATCA
      421 GTGAGAACGA GCTTGGTCTT GTCACAACAA CCAGTGTCTT CCACTGGAAT GTCTACGATG
      481 CGAGTCAAGA TGCCCCCGTC AAGGTCTTCC AGCGCAATGA TAACCTCCAA -GTGAGCCGC
      541 TTTCAT-CCG CTACTAATAT GGAATTCTAG TGCTAACGGC GTT---TCAG -GGCTGCCAG
      601 ATCATCAACT ACCGAGTTAA CGGCGATGGC AAGTGGATGG TAGTCGTTGG CATTTCATCC
      661 CAGCAGGGCC GTGTGGTTGG TGCCATGCAG CTCTACTCTA AAGATCGTGG AATCAGCCAG
      721 GCCATAGAAG GTCATGCCGC CGCCTTCGGT ACCCTTCGCC TGGAAGGTGC TCCCCAAGAT
      781 ACCAAGTTCT TCAGTTTCGC TGTACGAACG GCAACCGGCG CCAAGCTTCA CATCGTCGAG
      841 GTTGACCATC CCGAGTCGAA TCCCGTTTTC CAGAAGAAGG CTGTCGACAT GTTCTTCCCT
      901 CCCGAAGCCA CCAACGATTT CCCCGTCGCT CTCCAGGTCT CTCAGAAGTA CGGTGTCATC
      961 TATATGGTGA CCAAGTACGG CTTTATCCAC CTCTATGATC TCGAGACTGC CTCGTGCATA
     1021 TACATGAACC GAATTTCTAG CGAGACAATT TTCACAACAT GCACAGACGA CGGCTCCTCT
     1081 GGTATTGTTG GCATCAACCG AAAGGGTCAA GTTCTTTTCG TGACCATCGA CGACAACAAC
     1141 ATCATCCCAT ACCTTCTTCA GAACCCCGCC AACTCAGAGA TGGCTATCAA GATGGCCTCA
     1201 AGAGCTGGAC TACCCGGTGC TGATAACCTT TATGCCCGCC AATTCGAGCA GTTGTTCAAC
     1261 GCGGGAAGTT ATCTGGAGGC TGCTAAGGTT GCCGCCAACT CCCCGCGAGG CTTCTTGCGA
     1321 AGCGCCGAGA CTATTGAGAA GTTCAAGCGC CTTCCTGTTC AACCTGGTCA GATGGCTTTC
     1381 ACACTCCAAT ACTTCGGTAT GCTCTTGGAC AAGGGCGCCT TGAACCGCGA GGAGACCCTT
     1441 GAGCTTGCAC AGCCTGTCCT CCAGCAGAAC CGCAAGCATT TGCTCGAGAA GTGGTTGAAG
     1501 GAGGGCAAGT TGGACTGTTC TGAGGCGCTC GGAGACTTGG TCCGTCCTTA CGATATGAAC
     1561 ATGGCCCTTA CCATCTACCT CAAGGCGGAG GTCCCCGCAA AGGTCGTTGC TGGTTTTGCT
     1621 GAGACAGGCC AGTTTGATAA GATTCTCCCG TACTCGGCTC AGACCGGCTA TCAGCCTGAT
     1681 TACATCCAAC TTCTTCAGCA CATCATTCGT ATCAACCCTG AGAAGGGTGC CGAGTTTGCC
     1741 AGTGCCTTGG CTAATAACGA ACAGGGCTCC TTGGTTGATT TGGAGCGTGT TTGCGACATC
     1801 TTCCAAGGGC AGGGTATGAT CCAACAAGCC ACTGCCTTCC TCCTGGATGC GCTGAAGGAG
     1861 AACAAGCCTG AGCATGCCCG CCTTCAGACC CGACTACTTG AGATGAACCT CATGCATGCT
     1921 CCTCAAGTTG CTGAGGCTAT TCTGGGCAAT GAGATGTTCA CTCACTTCGA TAAGTCTCGC
     1981 ATAGCCCAAC TTTGCGAGCA GGCCAACCTT CCTCAGAAGG CTTTGGAGCT CTATGAGGAC
     2041 CCCGAAGCCA TTAAGCGCGT CATTGTCAAC ATTCCTGGCT CTCCCAACTT CAACCCCGAT
     2101 TGGCTTACTA CCTTTTTCGG CAAGCTCTCT GTCGAGCAAT CCCTTGATTG TCTAGATGCC
     2161 ATGATGAAGA CGAACATTCG ACAGAACCTG CAGTCAGTGG TTACCATCGC CACCAAGTAC
     2221 TCCGACCTCC TGGGAGCCGT TCGCCTGATT GATCTCTTCG AGAAGTACAA GACTGCTGAG
     2281 GGTCTGTTCT ACTACCTCGG TAGCATTGTG AACCTGTCTG AGGACCCTGA CGTGCATTTC
     2341 AAGTACATTG AGGCTGCTAC CAAGATGGGC CAGTTTAACG AAGTTGAGCG ACTGTGCCGC
     2401 GATAGTAACG TGTATAACCC AGAGAAGGTC AAGAACTTCC TTAAGGAAGC CAAGCTGCCC
     2461 GAGCAGCTTC CTCTGATCAT CGTCTGCGAT CGTTTCAACT TCGTTCACGA CTTGATTCTG
     2521 TACCTGTACC AGAACCAGCA ATTTTCTGCT ATTGAGACCT ACGTCCAGTC TGTGAACCCT
     2581 ACACGAGCTC CCGAAGTCAT CGGAGGCCTT CTGGATGTCG ATTGCGACGA GAATGTCATT
     2641 AAGCAGTTGT TGCAGACCGT TAACGCACAG GCTATCAGCA TTGATTCGCT TGTCTCTGAG
     2701 GTTGAGTCTC GAAACCGACT CAAGCTTCTC TTGCCCTTCC TCGAGAAGAC CCTTAACGAG
     2761 GGTAACCAGC AGCAAGCTGT TTTCAATGCT CTTGCGAAGA TCTACATTGA TTCCAACAAC
     2821 AACCCGGAGA AGTTCTTGAA GGAAAACGAT CAATACGATA CTTTGACAGT CGGAAAGTAC
     2881 TGTGAGAAGC GTGATCCCAA CCTAGCCTAC ATTGCCTACT CCAAGGGACA GAATGACTTG
     2941 GAGCTCGTCA ACATCACAAA CGAGAACTCC ATGTACAGAG CCCAGGCGCG ATATCTCTTG
     3001 GAGCGATCTG ACAATGAGCT GTGGGGCTTC GTGCTGAGTG AGAACAACAT TCACCGACGA
     3061 TCTGTCGTTG ATCAAGTCAC CGCGACCGCG GTTCCCGAGG CCAATGACCC TGCGAAGGTC
     3121 TCCGTGGCCG TTGCTGCTTT CCTTGAGAAT GATCTCCCTC TCGAGCTTAT TGAACTTCTT
     3181 GAGAAGATTG TTCTCGAGCC TTCACCTTTC AGCGATAACC AGAATCTTCA GAACTTGCTT
     3241 ATGTTCACTG CTGCCAAGGC TGATAAGGGA CGTGTCATGG ATTACATTCA CAAGCTCGAC
     3301 AACTACAACG CCGATGAAAT CGCCACTGCC TGCATTGAGG TTGGCCTCTT TGAGGAAGCC
     3361 TTCGAGATCT ACAAGAAGGC TGATAACAAG TCTGCCGCTG TTGACGTCCT GATCGAGAAC
     3421 ATCGTCAGCA TCGACCGTGC CCAGGGTTAT GCCGAAGAGG TTGACCTGCC CGAGGTCTGG
     3481 AGCAAGGTTG CTAAGGCTCA GCTTGATGGT CTCCGTGTTT CTGATGCTAT CGAGTCCTAC
     3541 ATTAAGGCTG AGGACCCTCG CAACTACCTG GAGGTCATTG AAGTTGCCAC CCACGCCGGC
     3601 AAGAACGAGG ACCTTGTCAA GTACTTGCGC ATGTGTCGCA AGACCCTCCG TGAGCCTGCC
     3661 ATCGACACTG CTCTGGCTTT CTCCTATGCT CGCCTTGACC AGCTCTCCGA GCTTGAGGAC
     3721 TTCCTCCGAG CCACTAACGT TGCTAACATT GAGGAGTCTG GTGACAAAGC TTATGAGGAA
     3781 GGCTTGTTCG AGGCTTCCAA GATCTTCTAC ACTAGCATTT CTAACTGGGC CAAGTTAGCA
     3841 ACCACTCTTG TTCACCTTGG TGACTACCAA GCTGCCGTTG AGTGTGCCCG CAAGGCCAAC
     3901 AACATCAAGG TGTGGAAGCA GGTTCACGAG GCCTGTGTTC AGAAGAAGGA ATTCCGACTT
     3961 GCCCAGATTT GCGGTCTCAA CTTGATCGTC GATGCTGAGC AACTGCAGAC CCTAGTCAAG
     4021 GAGTACGAGC GCAATGGTTA CTTTGACGAG CTTATCAGCC TTCTCGAGCA AGGTCTTGGC
     4081 CTTGAGCGTG CCCATATGGG AATGTTCACC GAGCTCGGTA TCGCCCTCTC CAAGTACCAC
     4141 CCCGACCGCC TCATGGAGCA CATCAAGATC TTCTGGTCTC GCATGAATCT CCCCAAGATG
     4201 ATCAAGGCCT GCGAGGAAGC GAACCTCTGG CCTGAGCTGG TTTTCTGCTA CTACCATTAC
     4261 GACGAATTTG ACAACGCTGC CCTTGCCGTC ATCGAGCGAC CCGAGAACTC CTGGGACCAC
     4321 CAGCAGTTCA AGGAGATCGT GGTTAAGGTT GCCAACCTGG AGATCTACTA CCGTGCTATC
     4381 AAGTTCTATG TTGAGCAGCA TCCCTCGCTC ATCACTGATC TTCTTGCAAC CCTTACTCCT
     4441 CGCATTGACG TTAACCGCGT TGTCAAGATC TTCCAGAAGA ATGATGACCT CCCTCTCATC
     4501 AAGCCTTTCT TGCTCAACGT GCAAACTCAG AACAAGCGTG TTGTGAATGA GGCTGTCAAC
     4561 GACCTCCTCA TCGAGGAGGA GGACTACAAG ACCCTACGTG ACTCAGTTCA GAACTATGAC
     4621 AACTACGATG CTACCGAGCT GGCCAGCCGC CTGGAAAAGC ACGACCTCAT CTTTTTCCGC
     4681 CAAATTGCTG CTTCCATCTA CCGTAAGAAC AAGCGATGGG AGAAGTCAAT TGCCCTGTCT
     4741 AAGCAGGACA AGCTGTACAA GGACGCCATC GAGACCGCTG CCCTCTCTGC CAAGACCGAG
     4801 ATTGTCAGCG ACCTCCTTCA ATAT-GTAAG TACCAGTCGA GACCTGGAAA TCTCTAATAT
     4861 A-CTAACACC TTTAG-TTCG TCGATATTGG CCACCGCGAA TGCTACACTG GCATGTTGTA
     4921 CGCTTGCTAC GAGCTCATCC GCCCTGACCT TGTTCTGGAG CTCTCATGGC GCCATGGTCT
     4981 CATGGACTTC TCTATGCCTT ACATGATCAA CATGCTTGCA CAGCAAACAA AGGACCTCGC
     5041 CCTTCTGAAG GCAGACAATG AGGCCCGCAA GGCAAAGGAG CAAGAGAAGG AGAAGACCGA
     5101 TGACAACACA CCAATTCTCG GCGCTTCTAG ACTCATGATC ACAGCTGGAC CTGGTGGCAT
     5161 GGGCTCTTCA CCCTCGCCTG CACCATATGG CCAAGCAAAC GGCTTCGCGC CGCAGCCCAC
     5221 CGGCTACGGT TTCTAG---- ---------- ---------- ---------- ----------
     5281 ---------- ---------- ---------- ---------- ---------- ----------
     5341 ---------- ---------- ---------- ---------- ---------- ----------
     5401 ---------- ---------- ---------- ---------- ---------- ----------
     5461 ---------- ---------- ---------- ---------- ---------- ----------
     5521 ---------- ---------- ---------- ---------- ---------- ----------
     5581 ---------- ---------- --------
//
LOCUS       FVEG_06888       944 bp
DEFINITION  FVEG_06888     944 bp
TITLE       FVEG_06888
ORIGIN

        1 ATGGCGCAAG CTCCGGTTCA GACCCTTCAT AGGGATCCTC AGTTATT-GT TCGTCGCCTC
       61 CCGAATGGTC CGCTAATGGA CGAAGCCACT AACTGGAACT TGTAG-CTAC TGGATCCTTA
      121 TCCCGATCAC CATTGTCATG GTCTTGACTG GTGTTCTCCG TCATTACGCA TCTGTCCTTA
      181 TGGCGACCGC ACCTAAGAAG CAGGACGAAA AGGCCATGCG TGAGCAACGC TACCTTGCTC
      241 GGGGTGTAGC TCTTCGAACC AACCACCATG TCCTCTCACA GAAGGCTTTC GAATCTCGAC
      301 GTGACGTTCT GACAACCAAT TACGAGGCTG GAACATACCT TAAGGAGCCC GATCGCAAGG
      361 GCCAACCTCC TGCTAACCCT CTGTCCGATC CCAGCGCTAT GGACGGCATG ATGGGTATGA
      421 TGAAGAACAA TATGGCTATG ATTATCCCCA ATACGCTCAT CATGAGCTGG ATCAACGCCT
      481 TCTTCAGTGG ATACGTCATC A-GTACGTTC ATT-CATCAT TGAATCTGGA CAATGCTAAC
      541 CATCGCAG-T GAAATTACCC TTTCCCATTA CGATCAAGTT CAAGAGCATG CTCCAGGCTG
      601 GTGTTCAGAC CAGGGAAATG GATCCTCGAT GGATGTCCAG TATCAGCTGG TACTTCCTTT
      661 GCATCTTCGG CCTTCAGTTT GTTTATGTGT TCCTTCTTGG CAGTGACAAT G-GTAAGCAT
      721 CCTGATTTGG CAAATCTTTG --ACCGTCCA CTGACACAAT GTAG-CCGCC AGCCAGGTTG
      781 CCCAGCAAAT GCAAGCGCAG CAGATGCCCA ACCCCATGAT GGGTGGTCCT GGACAAGACC
      841 CCCACAAGCA GTTCGTGGCC GAGATTGAGA ACTTGAACGT TGTGGAGCAC TACTCTGTGC
      901 TCGACAACGT TGAGGAACGT CTGTTGGCGG GTATCAAATC GTAG
//
LOCUS       FOXG_09287       944 bp
DEFINITION  FOXG_09287     944 bp
TITLE       FOXG_09287
ORIGIN

        1 ATGGCGCAAG CTCCGGTTCA GACCCTTCAT AGGGATCCTC AGTTATT-GT TCGTCGCCTC
       61 CCGACCGATC CGCCAATGGA CTAAACCACT AACTTGAGCT TGTAG-CTAC TGGATCCTTA
      121 TCCCCATCAC CATTGTCATG GTCTTGACTG GTGTGCTCCG TCATTACGCA TCTGTCCTTA
      181 TGGCGACCGC GCCTAAGAAG CAGGACGAAA AGGCGATGCG TGAGCAACGC TTCCTTGCTC
      241 GGGGTGTAGC TCTTCGGACC AACCACCATG TCCTCTCACA GAGGGCATTC GAGTCTCGAC
      301 GTGATACTCT GACAACCAAT TACGAGGCCG GAACATACCT TAAGGAGCCC GATCGCAAGG
      361 GCCAACCTCC TGCCAACCCT CTGTCCGATC CCAGCGCTAT GGACGGAATG ATGGGTATGA
      421 TGAAGAACAA TATGGCCATG ATTATCCCCA ATACACTCAT CATGAGCTGG ATTAACGCCT
      481 TTTTCAGTGG ATATGTCATC A-GTATGTTG AAT-TATCAT TGAATATAGA CAAGACTAAT
      541 CGTAATAG-T GAAACTGCCC TTCCCCATTA CTATCAAGTT CAAGAGCATG CTCCAGGCTG
      601 GTGTTCAGAC CAGGGAAATG GATCCTCGAT GGATGTCCAG TATCAGCTGG TACTTCCTTT
      661 GCATCTTCGG TCTCCAGTTT GTTTATGTGT TCCTTCTTGG CAGTGACAAT G-GTAGGCGT
      721 CCTGATCTGG CAATTCCTTG --ACCATGCA CTAACACAAT GTAG-CCGCC AGCCAGGTTG
      781 CCCAGCAAAT GCAAGCGCAG CAGATGCCTA ACCCCATGAT GGGTGGTCCT GGCCAGGACC
      841 CCCACAAGCA GTTCGTGGCC GAGATTGAGA ACTTGAACGT TGTGGAGCAC TACTCTGTTC
      901 TGGACAACGT TGAGGAACGT CTTTTGGCGG GTATCAAATC GTAG
//
LOCUS       FGSG_05601       944 bp
DEFINITION  FGSG_05601     944 bp
TITLE       FGSG_05601
ORIGIN

        1 ---------- ---------- ---------- ---------- ---------- CGCCGGCACC
       61 CGATCGATCC GTTGCCAACC CAATTCACTG ACTTGAGCTC ATAGCTACTG GATCCTTATC
      121 CCAATCACCA TCGTCATGGT CCTCACTGGT GTCTTGCGTC ACTATGTATC CGTTCTTATG
      181 GCGACAGCGC CCAAAAAGCA GGACGAAAAG ACCATGCGCG AGCAGCGCTC TCTTGCTCGT
      241 GGTGTAGCTC TTCGTTCCAA CCACCATGTC CTTTCTCAGA AGGCTTTCGA ATCCCGACGT
      301 GATATTCTTA CAACCAACTA CGAGGCTGGA ACTTACCTGA AGGAGCCTGA TCGCAAAGGA
      361 CAACCCCCTG CCAACCCTCT ATCCGACCCC GGCGCCATGG ACGGCATGAT GGGCATGATG
      421 AAGAACAACA TGGCCATGAT TATTCCCAAC ACACTTATCA TGAGCTGGAT TAACGCCTTT
      481 TTTAGTGGAT ATGTCATCA- GTAAGTTAAT TGTCGGACTG AATCTGGACT CAACTAACAA
      541 TATCAG-TGA AACTGCCTTT CCCAATTACC ATCAAGTTCA AGAGCATGCT CCAGGCTGGT
      601 GTTCAGACCA GGGAGATGGA TCCCCGATGG ATGTCTAGCA TCAGCTGGTA TTTCCTCTGT
      661 ATTTTTGGTC TCCAGTTTGT TTATGTCTTC CTTCTTGGTA GCGACAATG- GTAAGCATCC
      721 ACGCC---CA AGTCCGTATC ATCCTTATCT AACATGATGT AG-CTGCCAG TCAAGTTGCC
      781 CAGCAAATGC AGGCCCAACA GATGCCCAAC CCTATGATGG GTGGCCCTGG CCAGGACCCT
      841 CACAAGCAAT TCGTTGCTGA GGTCGAGAAC TTGAACGTTG TTGAGCATTA TTCTGTTTTG
      901 GACAATGTCG AGGAGCGTCT ATTGGCGGGT ATCAAATCGT AG--
//
LOCUS       augustus-contig00467-abinit-gene-0.161-mRNA-1 (genomic sequence): 934 residues       944 bp
DEFINITION  augustus-contig00467-abinit-gene-0.161-mRNA-1 (genomic sequence): 934 residues     944 bp
TITLE       augustus-contig00467-abinit-gene-0.161-mRNA-1 (genomic sequence): 934 residues
ORIGIN

        1 ATGGCGCAAG CTCCGGTCCA AACCCTTCAT AGGGATCCTC AGTTATTGTT C-GTCACCTC
       61 CCGAATGTTC CGCCAACGGA CGAAGCCACT AACTTGAACT TGTAG-CTAC TGGATCCTTA
      121 TCCCCATCAC CATTGTCATG GTCTTGACTG GTGTGCTCCG TCAT-ACGCA TCTGTTCTTA
      181 TGGCGACCGC ACCTAAGAAG CAGGACGAAA AGGCGATGCG TGAGCAACGC TTCCTTGCTC
      241 GGGGTGTAGC TCTTCGGACC AACCACCATG TCCTCTCACA GAAGGCATTC GAATCTCGAC
      301 GTGATGTTCT GACAACCAAT TACGAGGCTG GAACATACCT TAAGGAGCCC GATCGCAAGG
      361 GCCAACCTCC TGCCAACCCT CTGTCCGATC CCAGCGCTAT GGACGGCATG ATGGGTATGA
      421 TGAAGAACAA TATGGCCATG ATTATCCCCA ATACGCTCAT CATGAGCTGG ATCAACGCTT
      481 TCTTCAGCGG ATATGTTATT A-GTATGTTG ATT-CGTCGT TGAGTCCGGA AAATACTAAC
      541 CGTCACAG-T GAAATTACCC TTCCCCATTA CTATCAAATT CAAGAGCATG CTCCAGGCTG
      601 GTGTTCAGAC CAGGGAAATG GATCCTCGAT GGATGTCCAG TATCAGTTGG TACTTCCTGT
      661 GCATCTTCGG TCTCCAGTTT GTTTATGTGT TCCTTCTTGG TAGTGACAAC G-GTAAGCGT
      721 CCTGATCTGG CAATTCCTTG --GCCATCCA CTAACACAAT GCAG-CCGCC AGCCAGGTTG
      781 CTCAGCAAAT GCAAGCGCAG CAGATGCCCA ACCCCATGAT GGGTGGTCCT GGCCAGGACC
      841 CCCACAAGCA GTTCGTGGCC GAGATTGAGA ACTTGAACGT TGTGGAGCAC TACTCTGTTC
      901 TGGACAACGT TGAGGAACGT CTGTTGGCGG GTATCAAATC GTAG
//
LOCUS       FVEG_06887       813 bp
DEFINITION  FVEG_06887     813 bp
TITLE       FVEG_06887
ORIGIN

        1 ATGTTCATCC TG-GTTTGTT -TCGCCCTGC TATGGAT--- GCAAGAATGA AGAACTCATA
       61 AGTTGTTTAG -ACGAAGATC GCCGACTTGG TGCAAATTGC GCCGGAGGAT TTCTCCAAGC
      121 GCAGCATAGA CGCAATCGAA GACAATATCA ATGCCAAATA CTCTAATAAA -GTGAGATTT
      181 ATTTTACG-C ATCG----CA AATTGATTCC GTGACTAACA GGGCGTTGCA G-GTTATTCA
      241 AAAGATTGGA CTTTGTATCT GCTTGTACGA TTTGCAGTGG GCTTCGGAAG GTCTTATTGG
      301 CCATGGAACA GGCTTGGTGA ACGTGAATA- GTGAGTTGAA GTAAATGCAT TTTGAACTTG
      361 TGGTGAAACT AACGGAGCAT CGCGCAG-CT GAGTTTCGAA TGGTCGTATT CCGTCCCTTC
      421 AAAGGTGAAG TCATGATTGG CAGAATACGA AGCTCTACAC CCGCAGGCAT CAATCTGAGA
      481 ACAGACTTTT TCGACGATAT CTTTGTGCCA TTTGAGGAGT TACCAGAGGG TGCTGAATA-
      541 GTGAGAAGCC CGTGATGATT TGC-ATATGC ATGTGCTAAC ACCGTGTAG- CAACCACAGC
      601 GAACAACTCT GGATCTGGAA TCTCGACGAG GATCGACTCT TCTATGATAA CCATGAGATG
      661 GTTCGCTTTC AAGTGATCGA TGAAGAGTGG CATGACCAAG CCCCTGCTGG ACCAACACAA
      721 GCCGAAGACT CACCTTTGAA AACTCCGTAC CGCATCAAGG CCAGTATGGC AGCTGAAGGA
      781 TTAGGCGTAT GCCTCTGGTG GGATGGAGCA TAG
//
LOCUS       FOXG_09286       813 bp
DEFINITION  FOXG_09286     813 bp
TITLE       FOXG_09286
ORIGIN

        1 ATGTTCATCT TG-GTTTGTT -TCACCCTGC TATAGAT--- GCATGAATGA AGAACTCATA
       61 AGTTGTTTAG -ACGAAGATC GCCGACTTGG TGCAAATTGC GCCGGAGGAT TTCTCCAAGC
      121 GCAGCATAGA CGCAATCGAA GACAACATCA ATGCCAAATA TTCCAATAAA -GTGAGATTT
      181 ATTTTACG-C ATCG----CA CATTGAATCC GTGACTAACA GAGCGTTGCA G-GTTATACA
      241 AAAGATTGGA CTTTGTATCT GCTTGTACGA TTTGCAGTGG GCTTCAGAAG GTCTCATTGG
      301 TCATGGCACA GGTTTGGTGA ACGTGAACA- GTGAGTAGAA ----ATGCAC TTTGAACTTG
      361 AGGTGAAGCT AATGGAGCAT CGCGCAG-CT GAGTTTCGTA TGGTCGTATT CCGTCCCTTC
      421 AAAGGTGAAG TCATGATTGG CAGAATACGA AGTTCTACAC CCGCAGGCAT CAATCTGAGA
      481 ACAGATTTCT TCGACGATAT CTTTGTGCCA TTTGAGGAGT TACCAGAGGG TGCTGAATA-
      541 GTGAGAAGCC CGTGATGGTT CAC-ATATGC AGACGCTAAC ACCGTGCAG- CAACCACAGC
      601 GAACAACTCT GGATCTGGAA TCTCGATGAG GATCGACTCT TCTATGATAA CCATGAGATG
      661 GTTCGCTTTC AAGTAATCGA TGAGGAGTGG CACGATCAAG CTCCCGCTGG ACCAACACAA
      721 GCCGAAGATT CACCTTTGAA AACTCCGTAC CGCATCAAGG CTAGTATGGC TGCTGAAGGA
      781 TTAGGTGTAT GCCTCTGGTG GGATGGAGCA TAG
//
LOCUS       FGSG_05602       813 bp
DEFINITION  FGSG_05602     813 bp
TITLE       FGSG_05602
ORIGIN

        1 ATGTTTATCT TG-GTACGTG GTTTCCCCAC CAAAGATCCT GTACGGGATC AAGACTCACA
       61 AGCTGTATAG -ACCAAGATC GCCGACTTGG TGCAAATTGC GCCAGAAGAC TTTTCGAAGC
      121 GAAGCATTGA TGCGATTGAA GACAACATCA ATGCTAAATA TTCTAATAAA -GTGAGCTTC
      181 GCATGACGGT ATTT------ CTGTGAATTG ATATCTAACT CAAGAAAATA G-GTAATTCA
      241 GAAGATTGGT CTTTGCATCT GCTTGTATGA TTTGCATTGG GCGTCAGAAG GTCTCATCGG
      301 CCACGGCACG GGTCTAGTCA ACGTAAATG- GTTCGTCACA ----AGCCGT TCTATCCTAG
      361 AACCAAAG-C TAA-GGAGTA CTTCACAGCT GAATTCCGGA TGGTTGTGTT CCGTCCTTTC
      421 AAGGGCGAAG TTATGATTGG CAGAATACGA AGCTCTACGC CTGCAGGAAT CAACCTACGA
      481 ACAGACTTTT TCGACGATAT TTTTGTGCCT TTTGAGGAGT TGCCTGAGGG CGCCGAATA-
      541 GTGAGTCATC CGCAATTGTG TACCGCAGAT TAAGGCTGAC GTATTGCAG- CAACCACAGT
      601 GAACAACTCT GGATTTGGAA TCTCGAGGAG GATCGACTAT TCTACGATAA CCACGAAATG
      661 GTTCGCTTTC AAGTTATCGA CGAGGAGTGG CATGATCAAG CCCCTGCAGG ACCAACTCAA
      721 CCAGAGGACT CGCCTTTAAA AACACCGTAT CGCATCAAGG CAAGCATGGC TGCCGAAGGA
      781 CTTGGTGTCT GCCTCTGGTG GGATGGAGCA TAA
//
LOCUS       augustus-contig00467-abinit-gene-0.162-mRNA-1 (genomic sequence): 794 residues       813 bp
DEFINITION  augustus-contig00467-abinit-gene-0.162-mRNA-1 (genomic sequence): 794 residues     813 bp
TITLE       augustus-contig00467-abinit-gene-0.162-mRNA-1 (genomic sequence): 794 residues
ORIGIN

        1 ATGTTCATCC TG-GTTTGTT -TCGCCCTGC TATGGAT--- GCATGCATGA AGAACTCATA
       61 AGTTGTTTAG -ACGAAGATC GCCGACTTGG TGCAAATTGC GCCGGAGGAT TTCTCCAAGC
      121 GCAGCATAGA CGCAATCGAG GACAATATCA ATGCCAAATA CTCTAATAAA -GTGAAATTT
      181 ATCTTACG-C ATCGTACGCA TATTGAA-CC GTGACTAACA AAGCGTTGCA G-GTTATTCA
      241 AAAGATTGGA CTTTGTATCT GCTTGTACGA TTTGCAGTGG GCTTCAGAAG GTCTCATTGG
      301 TCATGGCACA GGTTTGGTGA ACGTGAACA- GTGAGTAGAA ----ATGCAC TTTGAACTTG
      361 ATGTGAAGCT AATGGAGCCC CGCGTAG-CT GAGTTTCGTA TGGTCGTATT CCGTCCCTTC
      421 AAAGGCGAAG TCATGATTGG CAGAATACGA AGTTCTACAC CAGCAGGTAT CAATCTGAGA
      481 ACAGATTTCT TCGACGATAT CTTTGTGCCA TTTGAGGAGT TACCAGAGGG TGCTGAGTA-
      541 GTGAGTAGCC CGTGATGGTT TGC-ATATGC AGACGCTAAC ACCGTGCAG- CAACCACAGC
      601 GAACAACTCT GGATCTGGAA TCTCGATGAG GACCGACTCT TCTATGATAA CCATGAGATG
      661 GTTCGCTTTC AAGTCGTCGA TGAGGAGTGG CATGATCAAG CTCCCGCTGG ACCAACACAA
      721 GCCGAAGATT CGCCCTTGAA AACCCCGTAC CGCATCAAGG CCAGTATGGC TGCTGAAGGA
      781 TTAGGTGTAT GTCTCTGGTG GGATGGAGCA TAG
//
LOCUS       FVEG_11382       3508 bp
DEFINITION  FVEG_11382     3508 bp
TITLE       FVEG_11382
ORIGIN

        1 ATGTCGATCG ACTTCCCGAA AGAAGAGGAG GTCATCATCC AAAGATGGCG GGAAATCGAT
       61 GCCTTCCTGC GACAGGTT-- ---------- ---------- ---------- ----------
      121 ---------- ---------- ---------G AACTGTCCGA AGGACGCCCT CGATATACCT
      181 TCTATGACGG TCCTCCTTTT GCGACCGGTC TACCTCACTA CGGCCATCTT TTGGCTTCCA
      241 CCATCAAGGA TGTTATCCCT CGTTACTGGT CCATGAAGGG CTACCACGTC GAGAGACGTT
      301 TTGGCTGGGA TACACACGGT CTGCCCATCG AGCATGAGAT TGATAAGAAG CTGGGTATTT
      361 CTGGAAAGGC TGCCGTCATG GAACTCGGCA TCGCCAAGTA CAACGAGGAG TGTCGATCCA
      421 TTGTCATGAG ATATGCCGGC GAATGGCGAC ACACCATTGA GCGTTTGGGA CGTTGGATTG
      481 ATTTCGACAA CGATTACAAG -GTAAAGAAA CATACAATCC ACCTACACCC CCAAGCAGAT
      541 AGCTAAC-CG CGCTCCTTCA GACTATGGAC CCCAAGTTCA TGGAGTCTGA ATGGTGGGTT
      601 TTCAAGCAAC TGTTCGACAA GGACCAGGTC TATCAAGGAC ACCGAGTCAT GCCCTACTCT
      661 ACTGTTCTCA CCACCGCCCT GAGCAATTTC GAGGCCAACC AGAACTACCA AGATGTCACT
      721 GACCCTGCAG TTGTCGTCAC ATTCCCCCTT GTCGACGATC CCGAAGTCAA CCTACTTGCC
      781 TGGACCACCA CCCCTTGGAC ACTGCCATCG CATCTTGGTC TCGCAGCTCA CCCCAACTTC
      841 GAGTATGTCA AGATTCTGGA TGAGAAGACA GGAAAGACTT TTATCCTTCT CGAGAAGCTT
      901 CTTGGTACCC TATACAAGGA TCCCAAGAAG GCTCAATTCA AGAAGCTCGG AACAGTTCTC
      961 GGTAAGGATA TGCTGGGATG GAAATACACC CCCCCTTTCG ATTACTTCTA CGAGGAGTTC
     1021 AAGGACATTG CCTTCAGGGT GTTGAATGCC ACCTACGTTA CAGACGACAG TGGTGTGGGT
     1081 ATCGTCCACC AGGCACCGGC GTTTGGTGAA GATGATTACA ATGTTGCTGC AGCTGCAGGT
     1141 ATCATCACCG AGAAGCGACC ACCTCCTGAC CCCGTCAACG ACACCGGTCA CTTCACTGAC
     1201 CGGGTCTCCG ATTTCAAGGG CCTGCATGTG AAGGAGGCTG ATAAGCACAT CATCAAGCAC
     1261 CTCAAGAATG CCGGTCGCAT CGCCAACGAG TCTCAACTCA AGCACTCGTA CCCCATGTGC
     1321 CCTCGCTCCG ATACTCCTCT TATCTACAGA GCCGTTCCCT CTTGGTTCAT CCGCATTCCA
     1381 AACATCGTCC CCGATATGCT CAAGAACATC GAGGGTTCTC ACTGGGTTCC ATCATTTGTC
     1441 AAGGAGAAGC GATTCGCCAG TTGGATTGCC AACGCTCGTG ATTGGAACGT GAGTCGAAAC
     1501 CGATACTGGG GTACCCCCAT CCCTCTCTGG GTCAGCGATG ATCTGGAGGA GAGAGTGTGC
     1561 ATTGGAAGTG TTGAAGAGCT TCGTGAACTG AGTGGATATG ACGGTGATCT GTCTGACCTT
     1621 CACCGCGACA AGGTTGATCA TATCACTATT CCCAGCAAGA TGGGCAAGGG TCAGCTGAAG
     1681 CGTATCGAGG AAGTCTTTGA CTGCTGGTTC GAGTCTGGAA GTATGCCTTA TGCCAGCCAA
     1741 CACTACCCCT TCGAGAATGT TGATAAGTTC AACCAGTCGT TCCCCGGAGA CTTCATCGCC
     1801 GAGGGTCTGG ATCAAACCCG TGGATGGTTC TACACGCTGA CAGTGCTGGG AACTCACCTG
     1861 TTTGGCAAGT CGCCGTTCCA GAACTGTGTT GTCAACGGCA TTGTGCTTGC GGAGGATGGC
     1921 AAGAAGATGT CGAAGCGTCT CAAAAACTAT CCCGATCCTT CTATCGTTAT GTCCAAATAC
     1981 GGTTCTGATG CTCTCCGACT CTACCTCATC AACTCTCCTG TCGTGCGAGC CGAGCCCCTC
     2041 CGCTTCAAGG AGTCTGGCGT CAAGGAGGTC GTCCAGAAGG TCCTTTTGCC GCTGTGGAAC
     2101 AGCTACAAGT TCTTTGAGGG CCAAGTTGCT CTGCTCAAGA AGGCAGAGGG TGTGGACTTC
     2161 GTTTGGGATC CTAAGTTGGA GTCAAGCAAC ACCAATGTCA TGGACCGCTG GGTTCTGGCA
     2221 GTTTGCCAAA GTCTTCTTCA GTTCGTGAAC AAGGAGATGG ---------- ----------
     2281 ---------- ---------- ---------- --------CC TCATACCGTT T---------
     2341 ---------- ---------- -----ATACA CTGT------ ---------- ----------
     2401 ---------- ---------- ---------- ---CGTACCC AGACTCCTTG GTCTCATTGA
     2461 CAGCACAACA AACTGGTACA TTCGATTCAA CCGAAAGCGA CTCAAGGGAG AGAACGGCCT
     2521 TGACGATACC CTTCATGCCC TAAACACCCT TTTTGAGGTT CTGTTCACTT TGTGCCGTGG
     2581 ACTGGCACCT TTTACCCCTT TCCTCACTGA CAACATCTAC CTCAAGCTTC TACCTCACAT
     2641 TCCTAAGGAG CTGCAAAGTG CAGATCCCCG AAGCGTGCAC TTCCTGCCAT TCCCCGATGT
     2701 TCGCGAAGAG CTGTTCGATG AAGAGGTGGA GCGACGTGTT GGTCGCATGC AGCGTGTCAT
     2761 TGAACTTGCT CGTGTATCGC GTGAACGTCG CGCCATTGGT CTCAAGCAGC CTCTCAAGAC
     2821 ACTGGTGGTC ATTCACTCCG ATCCTCAATA TCTTGAGGAT GTCAAGTCCC TTGAGAAGTA
     2881 TATCAGCGAA GAGTTGAATG TGCGAGACCT CGTGCTCTCG AGCGACGAAG CCAAGTACAA
     2941 CGTTCAATAC AGCGTCACTG CCGACTGGCC TGTACTCGGA AAGAAGCTCA AGAAGGATAT
     3001 GGCCCGTGTA AAAAAGGGGC TGCCTCTTCT TACGAGCGAC CAGGTCCAGG GATACGTCCG
     3061 TGACAAGGAA ATCTTTGTTG ACGGTATTCG TCTGGAAGAG GGCGATCTCG TTGTGCGCAG
     3121 AGGTATCAAG GAGGACGAGT CTTCCAAGAA CTTGGAGATC AACACTGATA GCGATGTGCT
     3181 CACCATTCTG GACACTGAGA TTCACCCTGA GCTGGCAGCT GAGGGTCTAG GACGTGAGAT
     3241 CATCAACCGT GTACAGAGAC TCCGAAAGAA GGCAGGTCTT GTGCCAACGG ATGACATCAA
     3301 GATGGAGTAC CGTGTCATTG CAGACCCTGA AGATATCGGC TTGTCTGGTG CCTTCAGGTC
     3361 CCAGAATCCA GTGTTTGAGA AGGTCTTGCG CCGACCACTA GAAGAGACTG GAGCGGAACC
     3421 ACAGACTGAG GGTCTTATTG CAGAGGAGGA GCAAGAGGTC CAACAGGCAA CATTTTTGTT
     3481 GAGATTACTC AAGCTGTAAA TCTTGA--
//
LOCUS       FGSG_10722       3508 bp
DEFINITION  FGSG_10722     3508 bp
TITLE       FGSG_10722
ORIGIN

        1 ATGTCCATCG ACTTTCCAAA GGAAGAGGAG GTTGTCCTCC AAAGATGGCG CGAGATTGAT
       61 GCTTTCCTCC GACAG-GTTC GTTTCCCGAG TGACTGCCCT CTGCAGACTC TATCGAGTGA
      121 TTCCCCTGAC TCAAGCCATC ACTATAG-GT AGAACTATCT GAAGGTCGGC CTCGCTACAC
      181 TTTCTACGAC GGACCTCCTT TCGCGACCGG CCTCCCTCAT TACGGACATC TTCTTACTTC
      241 CACCATCAAG GATGTCATCC CCCGATACTG GTCCATGAAG GGCTTCCACG TCGAGCGTCG
      301 CTTTGGTTGG GATACCCACG GCCTCCCTAT CGAGCACGAA ATTGATAAGA AGCTTGGAAT
      361 CTCCGGAAAG GCTGCTGTCA TGGAACTCGG TATTGCCAAG TACAACGAGG AGTGTCGTTC
      421 TATTGTTATG CGCTATGCCA AAGAATGGCG AGTAACCGTC GAACGGTTGG GTCGCTGGAT
      481 TGACTTCGAC AATGATTACA AGGTGAAGAA GCCCACAACT -ATTTGTATT -GT--ACCGG
      541 GTCACTAAAA CGCATCACTA CAG-ACCATG GACCCTAGTT TCATGGAGTC CGAATGGTGG
      601 GTTTTCAAAC AATTGTTTGA CAAGGACCAA GTTTACCAGG GCCACCGAGT TATGCCCTAC
      661 TCTACTGTCC TCACCACTGC TTTGAGTAAC TTCGAGGCCA ACCAGAACTA CCAAGACGTG
      721 ACTGATCCCG CGGTCGTCGT TACATTCCCT CTTGTTGATG ATCCCGATGT CAACCTGCTT
      781 GCTTGGACAA CTACCCCCTG GACGCTGCCA TCGCATCTCG GACTTGCAGC GCACCCCGAT
      841 TTCGAGTACG TCAAGATCCT GGATGAGAAG AGCGGAAAGA TATACATCCT ACTCGAAAAG
      901 CTCCTTGGAA CTTTATATAA GGACCCCAAG AAAGCCAAGT TCAAGATTGT GGAGAAAATT
      961 CTCGGCAAGG ACATGTTGGG ATGGAAGTAC ACGCCTCCAT TCAACTACTT CTACGACGAG
     1021 TTCAAGGACG TTGCCTTCAA GGTTCTGAAC GCCACCTATG TTACTGACGA CAGTGGTGTG
     1081 GGAATTGTCC ACCAAGCTCC AGCATTCGGT GAGGACGATT ACAATGTCGC CGTCGCCGCA
     1141 GGCATCGTTA CTGAGAACCG ATCACCTCCC GACCCCGTCA ACGACACCGG CCACTTCACT
     1201 GACCGAGTTT CCGACTTCAA GGGTATGCAT GTCAAGGAAG CTGATAAGCA CATCATCAAA
     1261 TACTTGAAGA ATGCCGGTCG CATCGCCAAC GAGTCTCAAC TAAAGCATTC TTACCCCATG
     1321 TGTCCTCGCT CAGACACCCC CCTAATCTAC CGGGCTGTCC CTTCCTGGTT CATCCGCATC
     1381 CCCGACATCA TTCCTGACAT GCTCAAGAAT ATTGAAGAAA CTCGCTGGGT TCCATCATTT
     1441 GTCAAGGAGA AGCGTTTCGC CAGCTGGATC GCCAATGCTC GCGACTGGAA CGTCAGCCGA
     1501 AACCGATACT GGGGCACACC TATCCCTCTG TGGGTCAGCG AGGATCTTGA AGAGAGAGTC
     1561 TGTGTAGGAA GCGTTCAAGA GCTCCGTGAC CTAAGTGGCT ACGAGGGCGA TCTCTCTGAC
     1621 CTTCACCGTG ACAAGGTTGA TCACATTACA ATCCCTAGTA AAATGGGCAA AGGTCAACTG
     1681 AAGCGTATTG AGGAGGTGTT TGACTGCTGG TTCGAATCTG GAAGCATGCC ATACGCCAGT
     1741 CAACACTACC CCTTTGAAAA CGTGGAAAAG TTCGAACAGT CGTTCCCTGG AAACTTCATT
     1801 GCAGAAGGTT TGGACCAGAC CCGTGGCTGG TTCTATACCC TTACAGTTCT GGGTACTCAT
     1861 TTGTTCGGCA AATCACCATT CAAGAACTGC GTGGTCAACG GAATTGTGCT TGCAGAGGAT
     1921 GGCAAGAAGA TGTCGAAGCG ACTCAAGAAC TACCCTGATC CTTCTATCAT CATGTCCAAA
     1981 TATGGATCTG ATGCTCTTCG GCTCTACCTT ATTAACTCGC CTGTTGTGCG AGCCGAGCCA
     2041 CTGCGATTCA AGGAGTCCGG AGTCAAGGAG GTTGTCCAGA AGGTCCTCCT TCCTCTCTGG
     2101 AACAGTTACA AATTCTTTGA GGGTCAGGTT GCTTTGCTCA AGAAGGTCGA GAATGTCGAC
     2161 TTTGTCTGGG ATCCCAAGTT GGAGGCCACA AACACCAACG TCATGGACAG ATGGATTTTG
     2221 GCATCTTGCC AGTCACTATT GGCATTTGTC AACCAAGAGA TGGAGG-GTA AGTCGCGAAC
     2281 TCCACATTCT TATTACTTCC TATAGACTCT ATCTGCTGTG TCCTTTTTAC TGTTTCTGAA
     2341 CGTAGCTAAC TTTATGCAG- CCTACAGATT GTACACG-GT AAAGACATAA ACCTCTGCGT
     2401 ATTGGAATCT GGCGAGCTCA TACTGACTCT TCTTTAG-GT TGTTCCTCGA CTTTTGGGTC
     2461 TTATTGACAA CACGACAAAC TGGTACATCC GATTCAACCG AAAGCGACTC AAGGGAGAGA
     2521 ATGGCCTTGA TGACACTCTA CACGCCTTGA ATGCTCTATT CGAGGTGCTT TTCACTCTGT
     2581 GTCGTGGTCT AGCCCCCTTT ACGCCTTTCC TCACGGACAA CATTTACCTC AAGCTCTTGC
     2641 CTCACATCCC TAAGGAACTC CAGGGCGATG ACTTCCGTAG TGTTCATTTC CTACCATTCC
     2701 CCGATGTGCG CCAAGAGTTG TTTGATGAGG AGGTAGAGAG ACGTGTCGGT CGTATGCAGC
     2761 GTGTCATTGA GCTTGCTCGT GTGTCGCGTG AACGCCGTAC CATTGGTCTC AAACAACCGC
     2821 TGAAGACCCT CGTGGTGCTT CACTCTGACC CCCAGTACCT GGAAGATGTC AAGTCGTTGA
     2881 AGAATTATAT CAGCGAGGAG CTTAATGTAC AAGATCTTGT GCTTTCTAGC GACGAATCCA
     2941 AGTACAACGT GCAGTACAGT GTCACCGCGG ACTGGCCTGT ACTCGGAAAG AAGCTCAAGA
     3001 AGGACATGGC CCGCGTCAAG AAGGGTCTGC CTCTTCTTAC CAGTGACCAG GTAAAGGGAT
     3061 ATCTCCAAGA CAAGCACATT GATGTCGATG GCATTCGCCT GGAAGAGGGT GACCTCGTTG
     3121 TGCGCCGAGG CGTCAAGGAG GACGACTCCT CAAAGAACTT TGAGACCAAC ACGGATAGCG
     3181 AAGTGCTCAC CATCCTCGAC ACAGAGATCC ACCCGGAGCT GGTAGCGGAG GGTCTTGGTC
     3241 GTGAGATCAT CAATCGTGTG CAGCGACTTC GAAAGAAGGC AGGACTCGTG CCCACAGACG
     3301 ACATCAAGAT GGAATACAGA GTTGTTGCTG ACCCTGAGGA TGTGGGCCTG TCAGGTGCTT
     3361 TCAAGTCGCA GACTCCTGCT TTTGAGAAGG CCTTGCGCCG ACCTCTCGAG GAGGCAAGCG
     3421 CTGAAACTCA AACTGAGGGT CTCATCGCAG AAGAGGAGCA AGAGGTCCAA CAAGCAACAT
     3481 TCATTTTGAG ATTACTCAAG CTGTAA--
//
LOCUS       FOXG_12644       3508 bp
DEFINITION  FOXG_12644     3508 bp
TITLE       FOXG_12644
ORIGIN

        1 ATGTCGATCG ACTTCCCGAA AGAAGAGGAG GCCATCATCC AAAGATGGCG GGAAATCGAT
       61 GCCTTCCTGC GACAGGTT-- ---------- ---------- ---------- ----------
      121 ---------- ---------- ---------G AACTGTCCGA AGGACGCCCT CGATATACCT
      181 TCTATGATGG TCCTCCTTTT GCAACCGGTC TGCCTCACTA CGGCCATCTT TTGGCCTCCA
      241 CCATCAAGGA TGTTATCCCT CGTTACTGGT CCATGAAGGG CTACCACGTC GAGCGACGCT
      301 TTGGCTGGGA TACACACGGT CTGCCCATTG AGCATGAGAT TGACAAGAAG CTGGGAATTT
      361 CTGGTAAGGC TGCCGTCATG GAACTCGGTA TCGCCAAGTA CAACGAGGAG TGTCGATCCA
      421 TTGTCATGCG ATATGCCGGC GAATGGCGAC ACACCATTGA GCGTTTGGGA CGTTGGATTG
      481 ATTTCGACAA CGATTACAAG -GTAAAGAAA CATACACTC- ---TATATCC CTAGCCAGAT
      541 AGCTAAC-CG CGCTCCTTCA G-ACAATGGA CCCCAAGTTC ATGGAGTCTG AATGGTGGGT
      601 TTTCAAGCAA CTGTTCGACA AGGACCAAGT CTACCAAGGA CACCGAGTTA TGCCCTACTC
      661 TACTGTTCTC ACCACCGCCC TGAGCAATTT CGAGGCCAAC CAGAACTACC AAGATGTCAC
      721 TGATCCTGCA GTTGTCGTCA CATTTCCCCT TGTCGACGAT CCTGAAGTTA ACCTGCTCGC
      781 CTGGACCACC ACCCCTTGGA CACTGCCATC GCATCTTGGT CTCGCAGCTC ACCCTGACTT
      841 CGAGTATGTT AAGATTCTGG ATGAGAAGAC AGGAAAGACT TTTATCCTTC TCGAGAAGCT
      901 CCTTGGTACC TTATACAAGG ATCCCAAGAA GGCTAAATTC AAGAAGCTCG GAACAGTTCT
      961 CGGCAAGGAT ATGCTAGGAT GGAAATACAC CCCTCCTTTC GACTACTTTT ACGAGGAGTT
     1021 CAAGGACATT GCCTTCAAGG TGTTGAACGC AACTTACGTT ACAGACGACA GTGGTGTGGG
     1081 TATCGTCCAC CAGGCACCGG CGTTTGGTGA GGACGATTAC AATATTGCTG CAGCCGCAGG
     1141 TATCATTACC GAGAAGCGAC CACCTCCTGA CCCCGTCAAC GACACCGGTC ACTTCACTGA
     1201 CCGAGTCTCC GATTTCAAGG GCCTGCATGT GAAGGAGGCT GATAAGCACA TCATCAAGCA
     1261 CCTCAAGAAC GCCGGTCGCA TCGCCAACGA GTCTCAGCTT AAGCACTCGT ACCCCATGTG
     1321 CCCTCGCTCG GATACTCCCC TTATCTACAG GGCCGTTCCC TCTTGGTTCA TCCGCATTCC
     1381 CAACATCGTC CCCGACATGC TCAAGAACAT CGAGGGTTCC CACTGGGTTC CATCATTTGT
     1441 CAAGGAGAAG CGATTCGCCA GCTGGATTGC CAACGCTCGT GATTGGAACG TGAGCCGAAA
     1501 CCGATACTGG GGTACTCCCA TCCCTCTTTG GGTCAGCGAT GATCTGGAGG AGAGAGTGTG
     1561 CATTGGAAGC GTTCAAGAGC TACGTGAACT GAGTGGATAT GAGGGTGATC TGTCTGATCT
     1621 TCACCGCGAC AAGGTTGATC ATATCACTAT TCCCAGCAAG ATGGGCAAAG GTCAACTGAA
     1681 GCGTATCGAG GAAGTGTTTG ACTGCTGGTT CGAGTCTGGA AGCATGCCTT ATGCCAGCCA
     1741 ACACTACCCC TTCGAGAATG TTGATAAGTT CAACCAGTCG TTCCCCGGAG ATTTCATCGC
     1801 TGAGGGTCTG GATCAAACCC GTGGATGGTT CTACACACTG ACAGTGCTGG GAACTCACCT
     1861 GTTTGGCAAG TCGCCGTTCC AGAACTGTGT TGTCAACGGT ATTGTGCTTG CAGAGGATGG
     1921 CAAGAAGATG TCGAAACGTC TCAAAAACTA TCCTGACCCT TCTATCGTCA TGTCCAAGTA
     1981 CGGTTCTGAT GCTCTTCGAC TCTACCTTAT CAACTCTCCT GTTGTGCGAG CCGAGCCCCT
     2041 CCGCTTCAAG GAGTCTGGCG TCAAGGAGGT CGTTCAGAAG GTCCTTTTAC CGTTGTGGAA
     2101 CAGCTACAAG TTCTTCGAGG GTCAAGTTGC TCTGCTTAAG AAGGCAGAGG GCGTGGACTT
     2161 CGTTTGGGAT CCGAAGTTGG AGTCAAGCAA CACCAATGTC ATGGACCGCT GGGTTCTGGC
     2221 AGTTTGCCAA AGCCTTCTTC AGTTCGTGAA CAAGGAGATG G--------- ----------
     2281 ---------- ---------- ---------- ---------C CTCATACCGT TT--------
     2341 ---------- ---------- ------GTAC ACTGT----- ---------- ----------
     2401 ---------- ---------- ---------- ----CGTACC CAGGCTCCTT GGTCTCATTG
     2461 ACAGCACAAC GAACTGGTAT ATTCGATTCA ATCGAAAGCG ACTCAAGGGA GAGAACGGTC
     2521 TCGACGATAC CCTCCATGCC CTGAACACCC TCTTCGAAGT GTTGTTCACT TTGTGCCGTG
     2581 GACTGGCACC TTTCACCCCT TTCCTTACTG ACAACATCTA CCTCAAGCTT CTACCTCACA
     2641 TTCCCAAGGA GCTCCAAAGC GAAGATCCCC GAAGCGTGCA CTTCCTGCCA TTCCCCGATG
     2701 TCCGCGAAGA GTTGTTCGAT GAGGAGGTGG AGCGACGTGT TGGTCGCATG CAGCGTGTCA
     2761 TTGAGCTCGC TCGTGTATCG CGTGAACGCC GTACCATTGG CCTCAAGCAG CCTCTCAAGA
     2821 CACTGGTGGT AATTCACTCC GATCCTCAAT ATCTTGAGGA TGTCAAGTCC CTTGAGAAGT
     2881 ATATCAGCGA GGAGTTGAAT GTGCGAGACC TCGTGCTCTC GAGCGACGAA GCCAAGTACA
     2941 ACGTCCAATA CAGCGTCACT GCCGACTGGC CTGTTCTTGG AAAGAAGCTC AAGAAGGATA
     3001 TGGCCCGCGT AAAGAAGGGG CTGCCTCTCC TTACCAGCGA GCAGGTCCAG GGATACGTCC
     3061 GCGACAAGGA AATCTTTGTT GACGGTATTC GTCTGGAAGA GGGCGATCTC GTTGTGCGCA
     3121 GAGGTATCAA GGAGGATGAG TCTTCCAAGA ACTTGGAGAT CAACACCGAT AGCGATGTGC
     3181 TCACCATCCT GGACACTGAG ATTCACCCTG AGCTGGCAGC TGAGGGTCTA GGACGTGAGA
     3241 TCATCAACCG TGTACAGAGA CTTCGAAAGA AGGCAGGTCT CGTGCCAACG GACGATATTA
     3301 AGATGGAGTA CCGTGTCATT ACAGACCCTG AAGATATTGG CTTGTCTGGT GCCTTCAAGT
     3361 CCCAGAATCC AGTGTTTGAG AAGGTCTTGC GCCGACCACT AGAAGAGACT GGAGCGGAAC
     3421 CACAGACTGA GGGTCTTATT GCAGAGGAGG AGCAAGAGGT CCAACAGGCA ACATTTTTGT
     3481 TGAGATTACT CAAGCTGTAA --------
//
LOCUS       augustus-contig00472-abinit-gene-0.11-mRNA-1 (genomic sequence): 3275 residues       3508 bp
DEFINITION  augustus-contig00472-abinit-gene-0.11-mRNA-1 (genomic sequence): 3275 residues     3508 bp
TITLE       augustus-contig00472-abinit-gene-0.11-mRNA-1 (genomic sequence): 3275 residues
ORIGIN

        1 ATGTCGATCG ACTTTCCGAA AGAAGAGGAG GCTATCATCC AAAGATGGCG GGAAATCGAT
       61 GCCTTCCTGC GACAGGTT-- ---------- ---------- ---------- ----------
      121 ---------- ---------- ---------G AACTGTCCGA AGGACGCCCT CGATATACCT
      181 TCTATGATGG CCCTCCTTTT GCGACCGGTC TGCCTCACTA CGGCCATCTT TTGGCTTCCA
      241 CTATCAAGGA TGTTATCCCT CGTTACTGGT CCATGAAGGG CTACCACGTC GAGCGACGTT
      301 TTGGCTGGGA CACACACGGT CTGCCCATTG AGCATGAGAT TGACAAGAAG CTGGGGATTT
      361 CTGGAAAGGC TGCCGTCATG GAACTTGGTA TCGCTAAGTA CAACGAGGAG TGTCGATCCA
      421 TTGTCATGCG TTATGCTGGC GAATGGCGAC ACACCATTGA GCGTTTGGGA CGTTGGATTG
      481 ATTTCGACAA CGATTACAAG -GTAAAGAAA CATCCACTTT ATCTACACCC CCAGCCAGAT
      541 AG-CTAAC-C GCGCTCCTTC AG-ACTATGG ACCCAAAGTT CATGGAATCT GAATGGTGGG
      601 TTTTCAAGCA ACTGTTCGAT AAGGACCAGG TCTACCAAGG ATATCGAGTT ATGCCCTATT
      661 CTACTGTTCT CACCACCGCA CTGAGCAATT TCGAGGCCAA CCAGAACTAC CAAGATGTCA
      721 CTGATCCTGC AGTTGTCGTC ACATTTCCCC TTGTCGACGA TCCTGAAATC AACCTACTTG
      781 CCTGGACCAC CACACCTTGG ACACTGCCAT CGCATCTTGG TCTCGCAGCT CACCCTGACT
      841 TCGAGTATGT CAAGATTCTG GATGAGAAGA CAGGAAAGAC CTTTATCCTT CTCGAGAAGC
      901 TCCTCGGTAC CTTGTACAAG GATCCCAAGA AGGCTCAATT CAAGAAGCTC GGAACAGTTC
      961 TCGGTAAGGA TATGCTGGGA TGGAAATACA CCCCTCCTTT CGGTTACTTT TACGAGGAGT
     1021 TCAGGGACAT TGCATTCAGG GTGTTGAACG CAACCTACGT TACAGACGAC AGTGGTGTGG
     1081 GTATCGTCCA CCAGGCACCG GCGTTTGGTG AAGATGATTA CAATGTTGCT GCAGCTGCAG
     1141 GTATCATCAC CGAGAAGCGA CCACCTCCTG ACCCCGTCGA CGACACCGGT CACTTCACTG
     1201 ACCGGGTCTC CGATTTCAAG GGCCTGCATG TGAAGGAGGC TGATAAGCAC ATCATCAAGC
     1261 ACCTCAAGAA CGCCGGTCGC ATCGCCAACG AGTCTCAGCT CAAGCACTCG TACCCCATGT
     1321 GCCCTCGCTC CGACACTCCC CTTATCTACA GGGCCGTTCC CTCTTGGTTC ATCCGTATTC
     1381 CAAACATCGT CCCCGACATG CTCAAGAACA TCGAGGGTTC CCACTGGGTT CCGTCATTTG
     1441 TCAAGGAAAA GCGATTCGCC AGCTGGATTG CCAATGCCCG TGATTGGAAC GTGAGCCGAA
     1501 ACCGATACTG GGGCACCCCC ATCCCTCTTT GGGTCAGCGA TGATCTGGAG GAGAGAGTGT
     1561 GCATTGGAAG CGTTCAAGAG CTTCGTGAAC TGAGTGGATA TGACGGTGAC CTGTCTGATC
     1621 TTCACCGCGA CAAGGTTGAT CATATCACTA TTCCCAGCAA GATGGGCAAG GGTCAACTGA
     1681 AGCGTATCGA GGAAGTGTTT GACTGCTGGT TCGAGTCTGG AAGCATGCCT TATGCCAGCC
     1741 AGCACTACCC CTTCGAGAAC GTTGATAAGT TCAAACAGTC ATTTCCCGGA GACTTCATCG
     1801 CTGAGGGTCT GGATCAAACC CGTGGATGGT TCTACACGCT GACAGTGCTG GGAACTCACC
     1861 TGTTTGGCAA GTCGCCGTTC CAAAACTGTG TTGTCAACGG TATTGTGCTT GCGGAGGATG
     1921 GCAAGAAGAT GTCGAAACGT CTCAAAAACT ATCCCGACCC TTCTATCGTC ATGTCCAAAT
     1981 ACGGTTCTGA TGCTCTTCGA CTCTACCTCA TCAACTCTCC TGTCGTGCGA GCCGAGCCCC
     2041 TCCGCTTCAA GGAGTCTGGC GTCAAGGAGG TCGTCCAGAA GGTCCTTTTG CCGCTATGGA
     2101 ACAGCTACAA GTTCTTTGAG GGCCAAGTTG CTCTGCTTAA GAAGGCAGAG AGCGTGGACT
     2161 TCGTCTGGGA TCCTAAGTTG GAGTCAAGCA ACACTAATGT CATGGACCGC TGGGTTCTGG
     2221 CAGTTTGCCA AAGCCTCCTC CAGTTCGTGA ACAAGGAGAT GG-------- ----------
     2281 ---------- ---------- ---------- ---------- CCTCATACCG TTT-------
     2341 ---------- ---------- -------GTA CACTGT---- ---------- ----------
     2401 ---------- ---------- ---------- -----CGTAC CCAGGCTTCT TGGTCTCATT
     2461 GACAGCACAA CAAACTGGTA CATTCGATTC AACCGAAAGC GGCTCAAGGG AGAGAACGGT
     2521 CTCGACGATA CCCTCCATGC CCTGAACACC CTTTTTGAGG TGCTGTTCAC TTTGTGCCGT
     2581 GGACTGGCAC CTTTCACCCC TTTCCTTACT GACAACATCT ACCTAAAGCT TCTACCTCAC
     2641 ATTCCTAAGG AGCTCCAAAG CGAAGATCCC CGGAGCGTGC ACTTCCTGCC ATTCCCCGAT
     2701 GTCCGCGAAG AGCTGTTCGA TGAGGAAGTG GAGCGACGTG TTGGCCGCAT GCAGCGTGTC
     2761 ATTGAACTCG CTCGTGTATC GCGTGAACGC CGCACCATCG GTCTCAAGCA GCCTCTCAAG
     2821 ACACTGGTGG TCATTCACTC CGATCCTCAA TATCTTGAGG ATGTCAAGTC CCTTGAGAAG
     2881 TATATCAGCG AGGAGTTGAA TGTGCGAGAC CTCTTGCTCT CAAGTGACGA AGCCAAGTAC
     2941 AACGTCCAAT ACAGCGTCAC TGCCGACTGG CCTGTTCTCG GAAAGAAGCT CAAGAAGGAT
     3001 ATGGCCCGCG TAAAGAAGGG GTTGCCTCTC CTTACCAGCG AGCAGGTTCA GGGATACGTC
     3061 CGTGACAAGG AAATCTTTGT TGACGGTATT CGTCTGGAAG AGGGCGATCT TGTTGTGCGC
     3121 AGAGGTATCA GGGAGGATGA GTCCTCCAAG AACTTGGAGA TCAACACTGA TAGCGATGTG
     3181 CTCACCATTC TAGACACCGA AATTCACCCT GAGCTGGCAG CTGAGGGTCT AGGACGTGAG
     3241 ATCATCAACC GTGTACAGAG ACTTCGAAAG AAGGCAGGTC TGGTGCCAAC GGACGACATC
     3301 AAGATGGAGT ACCGCGTCAT TGCAGACCCT GAAGATATTG GCTTGTCTGG TGCATTCAAG
     3361 TCCCAGAATC CAGTGTTTGA GAAGGTCCTG CGCCGACCAC TAGAGGAGAC TGGAGCAGAA
     3421 CCACAGACTG AGGGTCTTAT TGCAGAGGAG GAGCAAGAGG TCCAACAGGC AACATTTTTG
     3481 TTGAGATTGC TCAAGCTGTA A-------
//
LOCUS       FVEG_07018       2290 bp
DEFINITION  FVEG_07018     2290 bp
TITLE       FVEG_07018
ORIGIN

        1 ---------- ---------- ---------- ---------- ---------A TGTACACGCG
       61 TT-GTAAGCT ATAAAGCCCA GCTCGTGGCT TTTTCTGGTG TTTTCCCTGC CTCACACAAC
      121 TTGACCCGTA TTCTTTCCAT TCTACTGAGG CTTTTCACCC ATTGCTCGCT GTAAAAGACC
      181 CTCTTCACCA CACGCACGCA CGCACTTACA AGACTGCCAA TTCTTACGTC ACCCACTGAA
      241 TTGGCTCTTG TTTCGTCATC TCGCTACCAT TGACGCCGGC CGTGGTTGGC GCCCTTGGAT
      301 A---TAGCAT CCTTCTTTAC CTTAGTACCT AGACTCAACA GCTTGACATT TACCCGAAGC
      361 TATTCACAAT GCCGTTCCTT GCTCGATCCA ACTCCCCGGA TCAGTCCTTG GACTTTAAGC
      421 CATTATACCT AGGCTTCGAT CTCTCGACTC AGCAGCTCAA AGGCACGTCA ACCAA-----
      481 --ATTCTCAG C-------TG CCGCCACAAT TTGCTAAC-C CATGTCTAG- CTCTGGTTGT
      541 CGATTCAGAC CTCAAGGTCA AAGGTGAAGC CAAGGTTGAC TTCGACAAGG ACTTTGGCCA
      601 CAAATATGGC ATCAAGAAAG GTGTCCACGT CTACGAGGAG ACAGGCGAGG TCTATGCCCC
      661 CGTTGCCATG TGGCTAGAGT CTGTAGATCT CGTCCTCGAC CGTTTGGCCG AGTCTATGCC
      721 TGTCCCTCTA TCTCATATTC GCGGTATCAG CGGCTCTTGC CAGCAGCATG GCAGTGTCTA
      781 CTGGAATGGC AATGCCTACG AGATTCTTCA CCATCTGGAT CCTCGTCTCC CGCTGGTTGT
      841 TCAGCTACCA CAGGCCCTTT CCCACCAGTG GTCGCCCAAT TGGCAGGATC AGAGCACCCA
      901 GGCTCAATGT GACGCTTTTG ATGCTGCTCT TGGCGGTCGC CAGAAGCTTG CTGAGGTGAC
      961 AGGCAGCGGT GCTCACCAT- GTAAGTTGAG ATTCC----- -CGAATATCC CGAGAAAACC
     1021 AGACACTAAC AAATCTACCA G-CGATTTAC TGGAACCCAG ATTATGCGCC TCAAAAAGGA
     1081 CCTCCCAGAC ATGTACGCCA AGACGGCTCA CATTTCCCTC GTCTCCTCAT GGCTGGCATC
     1141 CGTCTTTCTC GGCGCCATCG CCCCCATGGA TGTCAGCGAT GTCTGTGGTA TGAACCTCTG
     1201 GGACATGTCC CGCCAAACTT ACAGCGAACC TCTTCTCGAG CTTGCTGCTG GAAGCAAGCG
     1261 TGAGGCCCTC AACCTACGAA AGAAACTGGG TGAGCCTTGC CTCGATGGTG CTGCTGTTTT
     1321 GGGCTCCATC TCTCCCTATT TCGTGGACCG TCACGGTTTC CACCCTGACT GCCAGATCAC
     1381 ACCATTCACA GGTGATAACC CCGGAACTAT TCTCGCCCTT CCCCTTCGAC CTCTCGACGC
     1441 CATCGTCTCT CTCGGTACTT CGACGACATT CCTCATGAAC ACACCAAAGT ACAAGCCTGA
     1501 TGGTGCTTAC CACTTCTTCA ATCACCCCAC AACCGACGGC CACTACATGT TTATGCTGTG
     1561 CTACAAGAAC GGAGGCCTAG CACGCGAGCG AGTGCGAGAC CAACTCCCCA AGCCTGATAA
     1621 CGGCCCTACC GGCTGGGAGA ACTTCAATAA GGCTATTGAG AACACTCCTG CTCTGGGTGC
     1681 TGCCAAGGAG GGCGATAGGC GCAAGCTTGG TCTGTACTTC TACCTTACCG AAGTGGTGCC
     1741 CAACATCCGT GCAGGCACTT GGCGATACTC ATGCGAGCCA GATGGCTCTG ACCTTCAGGA
     1801 AGTTAAGGGA GGATGGGACA AGGAGACTGA CGCTCGAGTG ATTGTTGAGT CTCAGGCCCT
     1861 GTCTATGCGC CTGCGCTCTC AGAACCTGGT TGAGAGCACT CGATCCGGCC TACCAGCTCA
     1921 GCCCCGCCGC ATCTACCTCG TTGGAGGTGG CTCTCTTAAC CCAGCCATCG CCGGCGTCAT
     1981 TGGCGAGGTC CTCGGCGGCA GCGACGGTGT TTACAAGCTC GACGTTGGCG GCAACGCCTG
     2041 CGCCCTTGGC GGAGCCTACA AGGCTCTCTG GGCTCTCGAG CGCCAGCCAA ACGAGACATT
     2101 CGATGAGCTC ATTGGTAAGC GATGGACTGA GGAGGGTAAC ATCCAGCGCA TTGACGATGG
     2161 TTACCGCGAG GGAACCTATC AAAAGTACGG CAACGTTCTC GGAGCCTTCG AAGGCCTGGA
     2221 GAACAAGATC CTCACCGAGC AGGCCTCGGA GTCAAAGGAC GGACGAAGAC GGCCGCAGGA
     2281 GAGTGCTTGA 
//
LOCUS       FGSG_05507       2292 bp
DEFINITION  FGSG_05507     2292 bp
TITLE       FGSG_05507
ORIGIN

        1 ATGATGCAGT TACCGGCAGT GAAGCATATT GTACTGTACC TTACCTCAGC TAAGGCAAG-
       61 GTACGACAGT ATAAAGCCCA GCTCGTGGCT TTTTTCCTGG CGTTTTCC-T CAGTCTCACT
      121 CAACTCAATT CTACCTCCAA CTTACACACT TTGGTCACTC ATTGGTCGTT GTGTT-GCCA
      181 ACCATACCTT TATAAATTTA CAG-G---GC AGATCTGCTA ATCTTTACGG GGCCTGCGAT
      241 TGACATCCCC TGTC-GTCAT AGCTGCTACC ATTAACGTCG -CTGTAGCTG GCGGTCTTGG
      301 ATAGTTTCCT ATCTCTCAAT ATCTTGACTG ATTTCATACG TACCAATCTA TCAACTTGAA
      361 GCAATTTGCA ATGCCGTTCC TCGCTCGAGA CAACTCTACA GACAAGTCTG CGGACTTTAA
      421 GCCTCTGTAC CTCGGCTTTG ATCTGTCGAC GCAGCAGCTA AAAGGCACGT CAAATAAGCC
      481 AGCTACCCTC AGCAATATGT TCCCAGGGCA ATTAGCTAAC ATCATATCCA G-CTCTCGTC
      541 GTCGACTCAG ACCTCAAAGT CATTGGTGAA GCCAAGGTCG ATTTTGACAA GGACTTTGGC
      601 CACAAATATG GCATCAAGAA AGGTGTCCAC GTCTACGAGG AGACAGGCGA GGTCTACGCA
      661 CCCGTCGCCA TGTGGATGGA GTCTGTAGAC CTCGTTCTTG ACCGATTGGC CGAGGCTATG
      721 CCTGTCCCTC TTTCTCATAT TCGCGGCATC AGTGGCTCTT GTCAGCAGCA CGGCAGTGTC
      781 TTCTGGAACG GCCACGCCTA CGAGATCCTT CACCACCTCG ACCCTCGTCT TCCTTTGGTT
      841 GTTCAGCTGC CACAGGCACT CTCGCATCAG TGGTCGCCCA ACTGGCAAGA TCAGAGCACC
      901 CAAACCGAAT GTGATGCCTT CGATGCTGCG CTTGGCGACC GCCAGAAGCT CGCCGAGGTC
      961 ACTGGAAGCG GTGCGCACCA T-GTATGTTA AGTTTC---- ----GGGTTG TAGATCAGAA
     1021 CTAA-TACTA ACATGTACCT CAG-CGTTTC ACAGGAACTC AAATTATGCG TCTCAAGAAG
     1081 GACCTCCCAG AGATGTACGC AAAGACTGCT CACATCTCTC TTGTCTCTTC ATGGCTCGCA
     1141 TCCGTCTTCC TCGGTGCCAT CGCTCCCATG GATGTTAGCG ATGTCTGCGG CATGAACTTA
     1201 TGGGACATGT CCCGCCAGAC TTTCAGTGAG CCTCTTCTCG AGCTCGCTGC CGGTAGTAAG
     1261 CGTGATGCCC TCAACCTGAA GAAGAAACTC GGCGAGCCCT GCATGGACGG CGCTGCTGTT
     1321 CTGGGTTCTA TTTCACCCTA CTTCGTGGAC CGCCATGGCT TCCACCCCGA CTGCCAGATC
     1381 ACACCTTTCA CTGGCGACAA CCCCGGAACT ATCCTCGCTC TCCCCCTTCG ACCTTTGGAC
     1441 GCTATTGTTT CCCTGGGCAC TTCCACGACC TTCCTCATGA ACACGCCCAA GTATAAGCCT
     1501 GATGGTGCTT ACCACTTCTT CAACCACCCC ACAACAGAAG GTCATTACAT GTTTATGCTT
     1561 TGCTACAAGA ACGGAGGTTT GGCACGCGAG CGAGTTCGAG ACCAACTTCC TAAGCCCGAG
     1621 AACGGTCCCA CTGGCTGGGA GAACTTCAAC AAGGCCATTG AGAACACTCC CGCCCTCGGT
     1681 GCTGCCAAGG ATGACGAAAG GCGCAAGCTA GGTCTGTACT TCTACCTCAC TGAGGTGGTG
     1741 CCAAACATCC GTGCCGGCAC TTGGCGATAC TCGTGTGAGC CTGATGGCTC CGACCTTCAA
     1801 GAGGTAAATG GTGGCTGGGA TAAGGAGACT GATGCCCGAG TCATTGTCGA GTCCCAAGCT
     1861 CTCTCCATGC GTCTGCGCTC CCAGAACCTT GTCGAAAGCA CTCGACCTGG TCTACCTGCC
     1921 CAGCCCCGTC GCATTTACCT CGTTGGTGGT GGCTCTCTAA ACCCAGCCAT TGCTCGGGTT
     1981 ATTGGAGAAT CCCTCGGTGG TAGTGATGGC GTTTACAAGC TCGACGTCGG TGGCAACGCC
     2041 TGCGCCCTGG GCGGAGCCTA CAAGGCTCTC TGGGCTCTTG AGCGCCAGCC AAACGAGACC
     2101 TTTGACGAAC TTATCGGCAA GCGATGGACT GAGGAGGGTA ACATCCAGCG AATCGACGAG
     2161 GGCTACCGTG AGGGAGTCTA CCAAAAGTAC GGCAACGTTC TCGGAGCCTT TGAAGGCCTG
     2221 GAGAGGAAGA TTCTCGCCGA GCAAGCTGTA GATTCAGACA ACGCAAACAA AGAAGTGCAG
     2281 GCAAGCGGTT GA
//
LOCUS       FOXG_09386       2288 bp
DEFINITION  FOXG_09386     2288 bp
TITLE       FOXG_09386
ORIGIN

        1 ---------- ---------- ---------- ---------- ---------- ----------
       61 ---------- ---------- ---------- ---------- ---------- ----------
      121 ---------- ---------- ---------- ---------- ---------- ----------
      181 ---------- ---------- ---------- ---------- ---------- ----------
      241 ---------- ---------- ---------- ---------- ---------- ----------
      301 ---------- ---------- ---------- ---------- ---------- ----------
      361 ---------- ---------- ---------- ---------- ---------- ----------
      421 ---------- ---------- ---------- ---------- ---------- ----------
      481 ---------- ---------- ---------- ---------- ---------- ----------
      541 ---------- ---------- ---------- ---------- ---------- ----------
      601 ---------- ---------- ---------- ---------- ---------- ----------
      661 -----ATGTG GCTCGAGTCT GTAGATCTCG TCCTGGACCG ATTGGCCGAG TCTATGCCTG
      721 TTCCTCTATC TCATATTCGC GGTATCAGCG GCTCTTGTCA GCAGCATGGC AGTGTCTACT
      781 GGAATGGCAA TGCCTACGAG ATTCTTCACC ATCTTGATCC TCGTCTCCCT CTGGTTGTTC
      841 AGCTACCACA GGCCCTTTCG CACCAATGGT CGCCCAATTG GCAGGATCAG AGCACTCAGG
      901 CTGAATGTGA CGCTTTTGAT GCTGCTCTTG GCGGTCGCCA GAAGCTTGCT GAGGTGACAG
      961 GCAGCGGTGC TCACCAT-GT AAGTTGATAT TCC------T AAATAGCCAG AGAAAACCAG
     1021 -TATTAACAA GTCTACCAG- CGATTTACTG GAACCCAGAT TATGCGCCTT AAGAAGGACC
     1081 TCCCAGACAT GTACGCCAAG ACGGCTCACA TTTCCCTCGT CTCGTCATGG CTGGCATCCG
     1141 TCTTCCTCGG CGCCATCGCC CCCATGGATG TCAGCGATGT CTGTGGTATG AACCTCTGGG
     1201 ACATGTCCCG CCAAACATAC AGCGAACCTC TTCTCGAGCT TGCTGCTGGA AGCAAGCGTG
     1261 ATGCCCTCAA CCTACGAAAG AAACTGGGTG AGCCTTGCCT CGATGGCGCT GCTGTTTTGG
     1321 GCTCTATCTC TCCCTATTTC GTGGACCGTC ACGGCTTCCA CCCTGACTGC CAGATCACAC
     1381 CATTCACCGG CGATAACCCC GGAACCATTC TCGCCCTTCC CCTTCGACCT CTCGACGCCA
     1441 TCGTCTCTCT CGGTACTTCG ACGACATTCC TTATGAACAC ACCAAAGTAC AAGCCTGATG
     1501 GCGCTTACCA CTTCTTCAAC CACCCCACAA CCGATGGCCA CTACATGTTT ATGTTGTGCT
     1561 ACAAGAATGG AGGCCTAGCA CGTGAGCGAG TGCGAGACCA ACTTCCCAAG CCTGAGAACG
     1621 GCCCTACCGG CTGGGAGAAC TTCAATAAGG CCATCGAGAA CACTCCTGCT CTGGGCGCTG
     1681 CCAAGGAGGA CGATAGGCGC ATGCTTGGTC TATACTTCTA CCTTACCGAA GTGGTACCCA
     1741 ACATCCGTGC AGGCACTTGG CGATACACAT GCGAGCCAGA TGGCTCTGAC CTTCAGGAAG
     1801 TCAAGGGAGG ATGGGACAAG GAGACTGATG CTCGAGTGAT TGTTGAGTCT CAGGCCCTGT
     1861 CTATGCGTCT GCGCTCTCAG AACCTTGTTG AGAGCACTCG ACCCGGCCTA CCAGCTCAGC
     1921 CCCGTCGTAT CTACCTCGTT GGAGGTGGCT CTCTGAACCC AGCCATCGCC CGCGTCATTG
     1981 GCGAGGTCCT CGGCGGCAGC GACGGTGTTT ACAAGCTCGA CGTTGGCGGT AATGCCTGCG
     2041 CCCTTGGCGG AGCCTACAAG GCTCTCTGGG CTCTCGAGCG CCAGCCAAAC GAGACATTCG
     2101 ACGAGCTCAT TGGTAAGCGA TGGACTGAGG AGGGTAACAT CCAACGCATT GACGACGGTT
     2161 ACCGCGAGGG AACCTATCAG AAGTACGGCA ACGTTCTCGG AGCCTTCGAA GGTCTGGAGA
     2221 ACAAGATCCT CACCGAGCAG GCTTTGGAGT CAAAGGACGG ACGAAGACGG TCGCAGGAGA
     2281 GTGCTTGA
//
LOCUS       augustus-contig00518-abinit-gene-0.66-mRNA-1 (genomic sequence): 1904 residues       2290 bp
DEFINITION  augustus-contig00518-abinit-gene-0.66-mRNA-1 (genomic sequence): 1904 residues     2290 bp
TITLE       augustus-contig00518-abinit-gene-0.66-mRNA-1 (genomic sequence): 1904 residues
ORIGIN

        1 ---------- ---------- ---------- ---------- ---------- ----------
       61 ---------- ---------- ---------- ---------- ---------- ----------
      121 ---------- ---------- ---------- ---------- ---------- ----------
      181 ---------- ---------- ---------- ---------- ---------- ----------
      241 ---------- ---------- ---------- ---------- ---------- ----------
      301 ---------- ---------- ---------- ---------- ---------- ----------
      361 -------ATG CCGTTCCTTG CTCGATCCAA CTCCCCGGAT CA-GTCCTCG GACTTTAAGC
      421 CGCTTTACCT CGGCTTCGAT CTGTCAACTC AACAG-CTCA AAGGCACGTC AGCCGG----
      481 ---ATTCTCA GC-------T GCCGGCACAA TTCGCTAAC- CCATATCCAG CTCTGGTGGT
      541 CGATTCAGAC CTCAAGGTCA AAGGCGAAGC CAAAGTCGAC TTCGACAAGG ACTTTGGCCA
      601 CAAATATGGC ATCAAGAAAG GTGTCCATGT CTACGAGGAA ACAGGCGAGG TCTATGCGCC
      661 CGTTGCCATG TGGCTAGAGT CTGTAGATCT CGTCCTGGAC CGTTTGGCCG AGTCCATGCC
      721 TGTTCCTCTA TCTCATATTC GCGGTATCAG CGGTTCTTGC CAGCAGCATG GCAGTGTCTA
      781 CTGGAATGGC AATGCCTACG AGATTCTCCA CCATCTTGAT CCTCGTCTCC CTCTAGTTGT
      841 TCAATTACCA CAGGCCCTTT CGCACCAATG GTCGCCCAAT TGGCAGGATC AGAGCACCCA
      901 AGCGGAATGT GACGCTTTTG ATGCTGCGCT CGGCGGTCGC CAGAAGCTTG CTGAGGCGAC
      961 AGGCAGCGGT GCTCACCAT- GTAAGTTGAG ATTCCAATTC CCCAACGGCT GGAGAAAACC
     1021 AGGAATTGAC AATTCCACTA G-CGATTTAC TGGAACCCAG ATCATGCGCC TCAAGAAGGA
     1081 TCTCCCAGAC ATGTACGCCA AGACAGCTCA CATTTCCCTC GTCTCGTCAT GGCTGGCATC
     1141 CGTCTTCCTC GGCGCCATCG CCCCCATGGA TGTCAGCGAT GTCTGTGGTA TGAATCTCTG
     1201 GGACATGTCC CGCCAAACAT ACAGCGAACC TCTTCTCGAG CTTGCTGCTG GGAGCAAGCG
     1261 CGAGGCCCTG AACCTACGGA AGAAACTGGG TGAGCCTTGC CTCGATGGCG CTGCTGTTTT
     1321 GGGCTCTATC TCTCCCTATT TCGTGGACCG TCACGGTTTC CACCCCGACT GCCAGATCAC
     1381 ACCATTCACC GGCGATAACC CCGGAACTAT TCTCGCCCTT CCCCTTCGAC CTCTCGACGC
     1441 CATCGTCTCT CTCGGTACTT CGACGACATT CCTCATGAAC ACACCAAAGT ACAAGCCTGA
     1501 TGGCGCCTAC CACTTCTTCA ACCACCCCAC AACCGATGGC CACTACATGT TTATGTTGTG
     1561 CTACAAGAAC GGAGGCCTAG CACGTGAGCG AGTGCGAGAC CAACTTCCCA AGCCTGAGAA
     1621 CGGTCCTACT GGCTGGGAGA ACTTCAACAA GGCCATTGAG AACACTCCTG CTCTGGGCGC
     1681 TGCCAAGGAG GACGATAGGC GCAAGCTTGG TCTATACTTC TACCTTACCG AAGTGGTACC
     1741 CAACATCCGT GCAGGCACTT GGCGATACTC CTGCGAGCCG GATGGCTCTG ACCTTCAGGA
     1801 AGTCAAGGGA GGGTGGGACA AGGAAACTGA CGCTCGAGTG ATTGTTGAGT CTCAGGCCCT
     1861 GTCTATGCGC CTGCGCTCTC AGAATCTGGT TGAGAGCACT CGACCCAGCC TACCAGCTCA
     1921 GCCCCGTCGC ATCTACCTCG TTGGAGGTGG CTCTCTGAAC CCAGCCATCG CCCGCGTGAT
     1981 TGGCGAGGTC CTCGGCGGCA GCGATGGTGT TTACAAGCTC GACGTTGGCG GTAATGCCTG
     2041 CGCCCTTGGC GGAGCCTACA AGGCCCTCTG GGCTCTCGAG CGCCAGCCAA ATGAGACATT
     2101 CGACGAGCTT ATCGGTAAGC GATGGACTGA GGAGGGTAAC ATCCAGCGCA TCGATGACGG
     2161 GTATCGCGAG GGGACCTATC AGAAGTACGG CAACGTTCTC GGAGCCTTCG AAGGCCTGGA
     2221 GAACATGATC CTCGCCGAGC AGGCTTTGGA GTCAAAGGAC GGACAAAGAC GGTTGCAGGA
     2281 GAGTGCTTGA 
//
LOCUS       FGSG_07226       8010 bp
DEFINITION  FGSG_07226     8010 bp
TITLE       FGSG_07226
ORIGIN

        1 ---------- ---------- ---------- ---------- ---------- ----------
       61 ---------- ---------- ---------- ------CAAC TAAATAAATC CTCTTCTCTT
      121 CCCTTCTCTT CTCCTCGGTA TGAGACCATC ATAATGCGCC GGGTAGTAGT GACTGGCCTC
      181 GGAGCCATCA CGCCCTTGGG TGTAGGCGTG AAACGAACCT GGACCCGTCT TCTCAGTGGC
      241 GAATGCGGAA TCGTCAGTGT CGCAGATCTT GAGCCTCAAA CGCGA-TGGA AAGAGTTGAC
      301 AAGCACAGTC TCTGGGTTAG TGCCCAGCGG TGAC-GGTGA AGGACAATGG AGGGCATCAG
      361 ACTGGCTCAG CGCAAATGAG CAAAGGCGAA TGTCCAAGTT TACACAATAT GCCATTGCTG
      421 CTAGCGACAT GGCTCTCAAA GATGCAGGGT G-GGAGCCAA AGAGCGAAGA ACAACTGGAA
      481 GCTACTGGTG TTTGTCTAGG GAGTGGTATT GGAAATCTGG ATGAGATTTA TGACACCAGC
      541 TTAGTACACC ATAAAGAT-G TAAGATTTCG TGTCAACCAA TTCTGAGCCA GTGCTGAACA
      601 TGTGTCAG-G GCTACAAAAA GGTATCACCA CTATTCGTAC CCAAAATTTT GATCAATATG
      661 GCGGCTGGTC ACATAGCCAT GA--AATATG GTTTCCAAGG CCCCAACCAT GCAGCAACTA
      721 CAGCTTGCAC AACCGGTGCG CATTCAATTG GAGATGCATC ACGCTTCATC AGCATGGG--
      781 -AGACGCCGA TATC-ATGGT TGCAGGAGGC TCAGAATCGT GCAT-TCATC CCTTG----A
      841 CATTTGCAGG CTTCGGC--- -AGAGCAAGA TCCTTATCGA CAGCATACAA CAACAATCCC
      901 ACAGCG--AG CTGCCGCCCA TTTGATGCCG ACCGCAACGG TTTCGTGGTT TCTGAGGGTG
      961 CTGCGGTTCT GATTCTCGAA GAGCTGGAGC ACGCCAAAGC ACGAGGAGCT CGCATCTATG
     1021 CTGAAATTAA AGGCTATGGC TGCAGCGGCG ATGCCCATCA TATGACAGCA CCACGAGAAG
     1081 ACGGTCGCGG CGCATTTCTT GCT-ATGAAG AAAGCTTTAA AGAATGCTGG AGTTAAGCCT
     1141 TCACAAGTTG ATTATATCAA CGCACACGCG ACAGCGACAA ACGTTGGAGA TGTGGCAGAG
     1201 ACTTCGGCTA TTAGGCGACT CATGTTAGGT GAAGAGGGAC ATGAAAAAGA ATCAGACATT
     1261 ACAGTCAGCA GTACCAAAGG TGCA-GTTGG ACATTTGTTA GGTGCTGCTG GAGCCATTGA
     1321 GGCCTT---- ---GTTCTCT GTCCTAGCCA TTCACCAG-G TATGCTGTGT TTGTG-TACG
     1381 TGTATTTGTG TCTCATGCTA ACAATTTCCA G-AGAGTTGT ACCTGCGACT TTGAATTTAC
     1441 AGAAGCCA-- ---GATGTTG GTGCTGCCTT ---TAACTTT GTACCGA--- ---ATGCGGC
     1501 ACAGGAAAGA AACGTTGGCG TAGCTGTATC CAACAGCTTT GGATTTGGTG GTACGAATAG
     1561 CTCATTGGTA TTCTCCAAGT ACTGACGAGT TTGATATTCA ACTACAAATT AGCTGTA---
     1621 ---CTTTTGT AC--CAATTA AAAAAAA--- ---------- ---------- ----------
     1681 ---------- ---------- ---------- ---------- ---------- ----------
     1741 ---------- ---------- ---------- ---------- ---------- ----------
     1801 ---------- ---------- ---------- ---------- ---------- ----------
     1861 ---------- ---------- ---------- ---------- ---------- ----------
     1921 ---------- ---------- ---------- ---------- ---------- ----------
     1981 ---------- ---------- ---------- ---------- ---------- ----------
     2041 ---------- ---------- ---------- ---------- ---------- ----------
     2101 ---------- ---------- ---------- ---------- ---------- ----------
     2161 ---------- ---------- ---------- ---------- ---------- ----------
     2221 ---------- ---------- ---------- ---------- ---------- ----------
     2281 ---------- ---------- ---------- ---------- ---------- ----------
     2341 ---------- ---------- ---------- ---------- ---------- ----------
     2401 ---------- ---------- ---------- ---------- ---------- ----------
     2461 ---------- ---------- ---------- ---------- ---------- ----------
     2521 ---------- ---------- ---------- ---------- ---------- ----------
     2581 ---------- ---------- ---------- ---------- ---------- ----------
     2641 ---------- ---------- ---------- ---------- ---------- ----------
     2701 ---------- ---------- ---------- ---------- ---------- ----------
     2761 ---------- ---------- ---------- ---------- ---------- ----------
     2821 ---------- ---------- ---------- ---------- ---------- ----------
     2881 ---------- ---------- ---------- ---------- ---------- ----------
     2941 ---------- ---------- ---------- ---------- ---------- ----------
     3001 ---------- ---------- ---------- ---------- ---------- ----------
     3061 ---------- ---------- ---------- ---------- ---------- ----------
     3121 ---------- ---------- ---------- ---------- ---------- ----------
     3181 ---------- ---------- ---------- ---------- ---------- ----------
     3241 ---------- ---------- ---------- ---------- ---------- ----------
     3301 ---------- ---------- ---------- ---------- ---------- ----------
     3361 ---------- ---------- ---------- ---------- ---------- ----------
     3421 ---------- ---------- ---------- ---------- ---------- ----------
     3481 ---------- ---------- ---------- ---------- ---------- ----------
     3541 ---------- ---------- ---------- ---------- ---------- ----------
     3601 ---------- ---------- ---------- ---------- ---------- ----------
     3661 ---------- ---------- ---------- ---------- ---------- ----------
     3721 ---------- ---------- ---------- ---------- ---------- ----------
     3781 ---------- ---------- ---------- ---------- ---------- ----------
     3841 ---------- ---------- ---------- ---------- ---------- ----------
     3901 ---------- ---------- ---------- ---------- ---------- ----------
     3961 ---------- ---------- ---------- ---------- ---------- ----------
     4021 ---------- ---------- ---------- ---------- ---------- ----------
     4081 ---------- ---------- ---------- ---------- ---------- ----------
     4141 ---------- ---------- ---------- ---------- ---------- ----------
     4201 ---------- ---------- ---------- ---------- ---------- ----------
     4261 ---------- ---------- ---------- ---------- ---------- ----------
     4321 ---------- ---------- ---------- ---------- ---------- ----------
     4381 ---------- ---------- ---------- ---------- ---------- ----------
     4441 ---------- ---------- ---------- ---------- ---------- ----------
     4501 ---------- ---------- ---------- ---------- ---------- ----------
     4561 ---------- ---------- ---------- ---------- ---------- ----------
     4621 ---------- ---------- ---------- ---------- ---------- ----------
     4681 ---------- ---------- ---------- ---------- ---------- ----------
     4741 ---------- ---------- ---------- ---------- ---------- ----------
     4801 ---------- ---------- ---------- ---------- ---------- ----------
     4861 ---------- ---------- ---------- ---------- ---------- ----------
     4921 ---------- ---------- ---------- ---------- ---------- ----------
     4981 ---------- ---------- ---------- ---------- ---------- ----------
     5041 ---------- ---------- ---------- ---------- ---------- ----------
     5101 ---------- ---------- ---------- ---------- ---------- ----------
     5161 ---------- ---------- ---------- ---------- ---------- ----------
     5221 ---------- ---------- ---------- ---------- ---------- ----------
     5281 ---------- ---------- ---------- ---------- ---------- ----------
     5341 ---------- ---------- ---------- ---------- ---------- ----------
     5401 ---------- ---------- ---------- ---------- ---------- ----------
     5461 ---------- ---------- ---------- ---------- ---------- ----------
     5521 ---------- ---------- ---------- ---------- ---------- ----------
     5581 ---------- ---------- ---------- ---------- ---------- ----------
     5641 ---------- ---------- ---------- ---------- ---------- ----------
     5701 ---------- ---------- ---------- ---------- ---------- ----------
     5761 ---------- ---------- ---------- ---------- ---------- ----------
     5821 ---------- ---------- ---------- ---------- ---------- ----------
     5881 ---------- ---------- ---------- ---------- ---------- ----------
     5941 ---------- ---------- ---------- ---------- ---------- ----------
     6001 ---------- ---------- ---------- ---------- ---------- ----------
     6061 ---------- ---------- ---------- ---------- ---------- ----------
     6121 ---------- ---------- ---------- ---------- ---------- ----------
     6181 ---------- ---------- ---------- ---------- ---------- ----------
     6241 ---------- ---------- ---------- ---------- ---------- ----------
     6301 ---------- ---------- ---------- ---------- ---------- ----------
     6361 ---------- ---------- ---------- ---------- ---------- ----------
     6421 ---------- ---------- ---------- ---------- ---------- ----------
     6481 ---------- ---------- ---------- ---------- ---------- ----------
     6541 ---------- ---------- ---------- ---------- ---------- ----------
     6601 ---------- ---------- ---------- ---------- ---------- ----------
     6661 ---------- ---------- ---------- ---------- ---------- ----------
     6721 ---------- ---------- ---------- ---------- ---------- ----------
     6781 ---------- ---------- ---------- ---------- ---------- ----------
     6841 ---------- ---------- ---------- ---------- ---------- ----------
     6901 ---------- ---------- ---------- ---------- ---------- ----------
     6961 ---------- ---------- ---------- ---------- ---------- ----------
     7021 ---------- ---------- ---------- ---------- ---------- ----------
     7081 ---------- ---------- ---------- ---------- ---------- ----------
     7141 ---------- ---------- ---------- ---------- ---------- ----------
     7201 ---------- ---------- ---------- ---------- ---------- ----------
     7261 ---------- ---------- ---------- ---------- ---------- ----------
     7321 ---------- ---------- ---------- ---------- ---------- ----------
     7381 ---------- ---------- ---------- ---------- ---------- ----------
     7441 ---------- ---------- ---------- ---------- ---------- ----------
     7501 ---------- ---------- ---------- ---------- ---------- ----------
     7561 ---------- ---------- ---------- ---------- ---------- ----------
     7621 ---------- ---------- ---------- ---------- ---------- ----------
     7681 ---------- ---------- ---------- ---------- ---------- ----------
     7741 ---------- ---------- ---------- ---------- ---------- ----------
     7801 ---------- ---------- ---------- ---------- ---------- ----------
     7861 ---------- ---------- ---------- ---------- ---------- ----------
     7921 ---------- ---------- ---------- ---------- ---------- ----------
     7981 ---------- ---------- ---------- 
//
LOCUS       FVEG_05360       8010 bp
DEFINITION  FVEG_05360     8010 bp
TITLE       FVEG_05360
ORIGIN

        1 ---------- ---------- ---------- ---------- ---------- ----------
       61 ---------- ---------- ---------- ---------- ---------- ----------
      121 ---------- ---------- ---------- ---------- ---------- ----------
      181 ---------- ---------- ---------- ---------- ---------- ----------
      241 ---------- ---------- ---------- ---------- ---------- ----------
      301 ---------- ---------- ---------- ---------- ---------- ----------
      361 ---------- ---------- ---------- ---------- ---------- ----------
      421 ---------- ---------- ---------- ---------- ---------- ----------
      481 ---------- ---------- ---------- ---------- ---------- ----------
      541 ---------- ---------- ---------- ---------- ---------- ----------
      601 ---------- ---------- ---------- ---------- ---------- -----ATGGC
      661 CGCCGGCCAT GTGGCTATGA --AATACGGC TTCCAGGGTC CCAACCACAC GGCTACCACG
      721 GCTTGCACGA CTGGTGCACA CTCGATCGGA GATGCAGCAC GGTTTATCAC CATGGG---A
      781 GACGCTGATG TA-ATGGTCG CCGGAG-GTT CAGAATCATG TAT-CCATCC CTTG----AC
      841 TTTCGCTGGC TTTGGC---- AGAGCAAGAT CTCTGTCAAC AGCATATAAC GACAATCCCA
      901 CAG-CA--AG CTGTCGTCCG TTTGATGCTG ACCGCAATGG CTTCGTTGTT TCTGAAGGTG
      961 CTGCAGTGTT GGTTCTCGAG GAATTAGAGC ACGCCAAAGC ACGGGGAGCC CATATATATG
     1021 CTGAAATCAA GGGCTACGGC TGCAGCGGTG ATGCTCACCA TATGACAGCA CCGCGGGAAG
     1081 ATGGCCATGG CGCATATCTT GCT-ATGAAG AAAGCACTCA AAAGTGCAGG CATCAAGCCT
     1141 TCACAGGTCG ACTACATCAA CGCACACGCG ACAGCAACTC ATGTTGGGGA TGTAGCGGAA
     1201 ACGTCGGCCA TCAAACGGAT CATGCTGGGC GAAGAGGGAC ATCAGAAAGA GTCAGATGTT
     1261 ACAGTCAGCA GCACCAAGGG CGCA-GTCGG GCATTTGCTG GGAGCAGCTG GAGCTGTTGA
     1321 GGCTTT---- ---GTTTTGC ATCCTAGCCA TTCATGAG-G TATGTGGATT CCAAA-GCCG
     1381 TGAAGACGCA TTC---ATTA ACTATTCCCA GGGAGTTGTG CCAGCAACAT TAAACCTACA
     1441 GAAGCCA--- --GATGTTGA AGCTGGCTT- --TAATTTTG TGCCAA---- --ATGAAGCA
     1501 CAAGAGAAGA CGGTTGATGT AGCCGTATCC AATAGCTTTG GCTTCGGTGG TACAAATAGC
     1561 TCATTGTTAT TTTCCAGATA TCGATGATGC TAACGTAAAA -TGTAAAATA G-CTGTATA-
     1621 ---CTACTGT ATTTCTGCTG ATCAAATTCC TCTTTATTCG CAAGTGA--- ----------
     1681 ---------- ---------- ---------- ---------- ---------- ----------
     1741 ---------- ---------- ---------- ---------- ---------- ----------
     1801 ---------- ---------- ---------- ---------- ---------- ----------
     1861 ---------- ---------- ---------- ---------- ---------- ----------
     1921 ---------- ---------- ---------- ---------- ---------- ----------
     1981 ---------- ---------- ---------- ---------- ---------- ----------
     2041 ---------- ---------- ---------- ---------- ---------- ----------
     2101 ---------- ---------- ---------- ---------- ---------- ----------
     2161 ---------- ---------- ---------- ---------- ---------- ----------
     2221 ---------- ---------- ---------- ---------- ---------- ----------
     2281 ---------- ---------- ---------- ---------- ---------- ----------
     2341 ---------- ---------- ---------- ---------- ---------- ----------
     2401 ---------- ---------- ---------- ---------- ---------- ----------
     2461 ---------- ---------- ---------- ---------- ---------- ----------
     2521 ---------- ---------- ---------- ---------- ---------- ----------
     2581 ---------- ---------- ---------- ---------- ---------- ----------
     2641 ---------- ---------- ---------- ---------- ---------- ----------
     2701 ---------- ---------- ---------- ---------- ---------- ----------
     2761 ---------- ---------- ---------- ---------- ---------- ----------
     2821 ---------- ---------- ---------- ---------- ---------- ----------
     2881 ---------- ---------- ---------- ---------- ---------- ----------
     2941 ---------- ---------- ---------- ---------- ---------- ----------
     3001 ---------- ---------- ---------- ---------- ---------- ----------
     3061 ---------- ---------- ---------- ---------- ---------- ----------
     3121 ---------- ---------- ---------- ---------- ---------- ----------
     3181 ---------- ---------- ---------- ---------- ---------- ----------
     3241 ---------- ---------- ---------- ---------- ---------- ----------
     3301 ---------- ---------- ---------- ---------- ---------- ----------
     3361 ---------- ---------- ---------- ---------- ---------- ----------
     3421 ---------- ---------- ---------- ---------- ---------- ----------
     3481 ---------- ---------- ---------- ---------- ---------- ----------
     3541 ---------- ---------- ---------- ---------- ---------- ----------
     3601 ---------- ---------- ---------- ---------- ---------- ----------
     3661 ---------- ---------- ---------- ---------- ---------- ----------
     3721 ---------- ---------- ---------- ---------- ---------- ----------
     3781 ---------- ---------- ---------- ---------- ---------- ----------
     3841 ---------- ---------- ---------- ---------- ---------- ----------
     3901 ---------- ---------- ---------- ---------- ---------- ----------
     3961 ---------- ---------- ---------- ---------- ---------- ----------
     4021 ---------- ---------- ---------- ---------- ---------- ----------
     4081 ---------- ---------- ---------- ---------- ---------- ----------
     4141 ---------- ---------- ---------- ---------- ---------- ----------
     4201 ---------- ---------- ---------- ---------- ---------- ----------
     4261 ---------- ---------- ---------- ---------- ---------- ----------
     4321 ---------- ---------- ---------- ---------- ---------- ----------
     4381 ---------- ---------- ---------- ---------- ---------- ----------
     4441 ---------- ---------- ---------- ---------- ---------- ----------
     4501 ---------- ---------- ---------- ---------- ---------- ----------
     4561 ---------- ---------- ---------- ---------- ---------- ----------
     4621 ---------- ---------- ---------- ---------- ---------- ----------
     4681 ---------- ---------- ---------- ---------- ---------- ----------
     4741 ---------- ---------- ---------- ---------- ---------- ----------
     4801 ---------- ---------- ---------- ---------- ---------- ----------
     4861 ---------- ---------- ---------- ---------- ---------- ----------
     4921 ---------- ---------- ---------- ---------- ---------- ----------
     4981 ---------- ---------- ---------- ---------- ---------- ----------
     5041 ---------- ---------- ---------- ---------- ---------- ----------
     5101 ---------- ---------- ---------- ---------- ---------- ----------
     5161 ---------- ---------- ---------- ---------- ---------- ----------
     5221 ---------- ---------- ---------- ---------- ---------- ----------
     5281 ---------- ---------- ---------- ---------- ---------- ----------
     5341 ---------- ---------- ---------- ---------- ---------- ----------
     5401 ---------- ---------- ---------- ---------- ---------- ----------
     5461 ---------- ---------- ---------- ---------- ---------- ----------
     5521 ---------- ---------- ---------- ---------- ---------- ----------
     5581 ---------- ---------- ---------- ---------- ---------- ----------
     5641 ---------- ---------- ---------- ---------- ---------- ----------
     5701 ---------- ---------- ---------- ---------- ---------- ----------
     5761 ---------- ---------- ---------- ---------- ---------- ----------
     5821 ---------- ---------- ---------- ---------- ---------- ----------
     5881 ---------- ---------- ---------- ---------- ---------- ----------
     5941 ---------- ---------- ---------- ---------- ---------- ----------
     6001 ---------- ---------- ---------- ---------- ---------- ----------
     6061 ---------- ---------- ---------- ---------- ---------- ----------
     6121 ---------- ---------- ---------- ---------- ---------- ----------
     6181 ---------- ---------- ---------- ---------- ---------- ----------
     6241 ---------- ---------- ---------- ---------- ---------- ----------
     6301 ---------- ---------- ---------- ---------- ---------- ----------
     6361 ---------- ---------- ---------- ---------- ---------- ----------
     6421 ---------- ---------- ---------- ---------- ---------- ----------
     6481 ---------- ---------- ---------- ---------- ---------- ----------
     6541 ---------- ---------- ---------- ---------- ---------- ----------
     6601 ---------- ---------- ---------- ---------- ---------- ----------
     6661 ---------- ---------- ---------- ---------- ---------- ----------
     6721 ---------- ---------- ---------- ---------- ---------- ----------
     6781 ---------- ---------- ---------- ---------- ---------- ----------
     6841 ---------- ---------- ---------- ---------- ---------- ----------
     6901 ---------- ---------- ---------- ---------- ---------- ----------
     6961 ---------- ---------- ---------- ---------- ---------- ----------
     7021 ---------- ---------- ---------- ---------- ---------- ----------
     7081 ---------- ---------- ---------- ---------- ---------- ----------
     7141 ---------- ---------- ---------- ---------- ---------- ----------
     7201 ---------- ---------- ---------- ---------- ---------- ----------
     7261 ---------- ---------- ---------- ---------- ---------- ----------
     7321 ---------- ---------- ---------- ---------- ---------- ----------
     7381 ---------- ---------- ---------- ---------- ---------- ----------
     7441 ---------- ---------- ---------- ---------- ---------- ----------
     7501 ---------- ---------- ---------- ---------- ---------- ----------
     7561 ---------- ---------- ---------- ---------- ---------- ----------
     7621 ---------- ---------- ---------- ---------- ---------- ----------
     7681 ---------- ---------- ---------- ---------- ---------- ----------
     7741 ---------- ---------- ---------- ---------- ---------- ----------
     7801 ---------- ---------- ---------- ---------- ---------- ----------
     7861 ---------- ---------- ---------- ---------- ---------- ----------
     7921 ---------- ---------- ---------- ---------- ---------- ----------
     7981 ---------- ---------- ---------- 
//
